# Supplementary material for: Identification of proximal SUMO-dependent interactors using SUMO-ID
Source: Nat Commun. 2021 Nov 18;12:6671. doi: 10.1038/s41467-021-26807-6 (PMC8602451; doi:10.1038/s41467-021-26807-6)
Supplement: Supplementary file 12 — Source data [file 41467_2021_26807_MOESM12_ESM.zip › Source_data_file/Sequence files_representative constructs/Lenti-EFS-FLTID-GSQ-PMLivaWT-P2A-BLAST.ape]

LOCUS       Lenti_EFS_FLTID_       11497 bp ds-DNA     circular     20-JUL-2021
DEFINITION  
ACCESSION   
VERSION     
SOURCE      
  ORGANISM  
COMMENT     Source: http://www.addgene.org/52962/sequences/ lentiCas9-Blast,
            TurboID (Ting lab); Human PML isoform IVa Accession# AF230411
COMMENT     
COMMENT     ApEinfo:methylated:1
FEATURES             Location/Qualifiers
     primer_bind     complement(9339..9359)
                     /locus_tag="M13-rev"
                     /label="M13-rev"
                     /ApEinfo_label="M13-rev"
                     /ApEinfo_fwdcolor="cyan"
                     /ApEinfo_revcolor="green"
                     /ApEinfo_graphicformat="arrow_data {{0 1 2 0 0 -1} {} 0}
                     width 5 offset 0"
     CDS             2912..3868
                     /codon_start=1
                     /translation="KDNTVPLKLIALLANGEFHSGEQLGETLGMSRAAINKHIQTLRD
                     W
                     GVDVFTVPGKGYSLPEPIPLLNAKQILGQLDGGSVAVLPVVDSTNQYLLDRIGELKSG
                     D
                     ACIAEYQQAGRGSRGRKWFSPFGANLYLSMFWRLKRGPAAIGLGPVIGIVMAEALRKL
                     G
                     ADKVRVKWPNDLYLQDRKLAGILVELAGITGDAAQIVIGAGINVAMRRVEESVVNQGW
                     I
                     TLQEAGINLDRNTLAATLIRELRAALELFEQEGLAPYLPRWEKLDNFINRPVKLIIGD
                     K EIFGISRGIDKQGALLLEQDGVIKPWMGGEISLRSAEK"
                     /locus_tag="BirA (humanized)"
                     /label="BirA (humanized)"
                     /ApEinfo_label="BirA (humanized)"
                     /ApEinfo_fwdcolor="#e9d024"
                     /ApEinfo_revcolor="#e9d024"
                     /ApEinfo_graphicformat="arrow_data {{0 1 2 0 0 -1} {} 0}
                     width 5 offset 0"
     misc_feature    3383..3385
                     /locus_tag="V160A"
                     /label="V160A"
                     /ApEinfo_label="V160A"
                     /ApEinfo_fwdcolor="#7eff74"
                     /ApEinfo_revcolor="#7eff74"
                     /ApEinfo_graphicformat="arrow_data {{0 1 2 0 0 -1} {} 0}
                     width 5 offset 0"
     misc_feature    3101..3103
                     /locus_tag="Q65P"
                     /label="Q65P"
                     /ApEinfo_label="Q65P"
                     /ApEinfo_fwdcolor="#7eff74"
                     /ApEinfo_revcolor="#7eff74"
                     /ApEinfo_graphicformat="arrow_data {{0 1 2 0 0 -1} {} 0}
                     width 5 offset 0"
     rep_origin      complement(9727..10409)
                     /locus_tag="ColE1 origin"
                     /label="ColE1 origin"
                     /ApEinfo_label="ColE1 origin"
                     /ApEinfo_fwdcolor="gray50"
                     /ApEinfo_revcolor="gray50"
                     /ApEinfo_graphicformat="arrow_data {{0 1 2 0 0 -1} {} 0}
                     width 5 offset 0"
     misc_feature    3167..3169
                     /locus_tag="I87V"
                     /label="I87V"
                     /ApEinfo_label="I87V"
                     /ApEinfo_fwdcolor="#7eff74"
                     /ApEinfo_revcolor="#7eff74"
                     /ApEinfo_graphicformat="arrow_data {{0 1 2 0 0 -1} {} 0}
                     width 5 offset 0"
     misc_binding    complement(9365..9387)
                     /locus_tag="LacO"
                     /label="LacO"
                     /ApEinfo_label="LacO"
                     /ApEinfo_fwdcolor="cornflower blue"
                     /ApEinfo_revcolor="cornflower blue"
                     /ApEinfo_graphicformat="arrow_data {{0 1 2 0 0 -1} {} 0}
                     width 5 offset 0"
     misc_feature    3251..3253
                     /locus_tag="G115G"
                     /label="G115G"
                     /ApEinfo_label="G115G"
                     /ApEinfo_fwdcolor="#7eff74"
                     /ApEinfo_revcolor="#7eff74"
                     /ApEinfo_graphicformat="arrow_data {{0 1 2 0 0 -1} {} 0}
                     width 5 offset 0"
     CDS             complement(10507..11166)
                     /locus_tag="AmpR"
                     /label="AmpR"
                     /ApEinfo_label="AmpR"
                     /ApEinfo_fwdcolor="yellow"
                     /ApEinfo_revcolor="yellow"
                     /ApEinfo_graphicformat="arrow_data {{0 1 2 0 0 -1} {} 0}
                     width 5 offset 0"
     misc_feature    3626..3628
                     /locus_tag="M241T"
                     /label="M241T"
                     /ApEinfo_label="M241T"
                     /ApEinfo_fwdcolor="#7eff74"
                     /ApEinfo_revcolor="#7eff74"
                     /ApEinfo_graphicformat="arrow_data {{0 1 2 0 0 -1} {} 0}
                     width 5 offset 0"
     misc_feature    2457..2561
                     /locus_tag="cPPT (central polypurine tract)"
                     /label="cPPT (central polypurine tract)"
                     /ApEinfo_label="cPPT (central polypurine tract)"
                     /ApEinfo_fwdcolor="#cccccc"
                     /ApEinfo_revcolor="#cccccc"
                     /ApEinfo_graphicformat="arrow_data {{0 1 2 0 0 -1} {} 0}
                     width 5 offset 0"
     misc_feature    2879..2905
                     /locus_tag="FLAG"
                     /label="FLAG"
                     /ApEinfo_label="FLAG"
                     /ApEinfo_fwdcolor="#ff8000"
                     /ApEinfo_revcolor="#ff8000"
                     /ApEinfo_graphicformat="arrow_data {{0 1 2 0 0 -1} {} 0}
                     width 5 offset 0"
     misc_feature    1684..1916
                     /locus_tag="RRE (Rev binding element)"
                     /label="RRE (Rev binding element)"
                     /ApEinfo_label="RRE (Rev binding element)"
                     /ApEinfo_fwdcolor="#cccccc"
                     /ApEinfo_revcolor="#cccccc"
                     /ApEinfo_graphicformat="arrow_data {{0 1 2 0 0 -1} {} 0}
                     width 5 offset 0"
     misc_feature    3692..3694
                     /locus_tag="S263P"
                     /label="S263P"
                     /ApEinfo_label="S263P"
                     /ApEinfo_fwdcolor="#7eff74"
                     /ApEinfo_revcolor="#7eff74"
                     /ApEinfo_graphicformat="arrow_data {{0 1 2 0 0 -1} {} 0}
                     width 5 offset 0"
     misc_feature    7006..7011
                     /locus_tag="Bbs1 site"
                     /label="Bbs1 site"
                     /ApEinfo_label="Bbs1 site"
                     /ApEinfo_fwdcolor="#cccccc"
                     /ApEinfo_revcolor="#cccccc"
                     /ApEinfo_graphicformat="arrow_data {{0 1 2 0 0 -1} {} 0}
                     width 5 offset 0"
     misc_feature    7696..7701
                     /locus_tag="Bbs1 site(1)"
                     /label="Bbs1 site(1)"
                     /ApEinfo_label="Bbs1 site"
                     /ApEinfo_fwdcolor="#cccccc"
                     /ApEinfo_revcolor="#cccccc"
                     /ApEinfo_graphicformat="arrow_data {{0 1 2 0 0 -1} {} 0}
                     width 5 offset 0"
     misc_structure  3776..3778
                     /locus_tag="G291G"
                     /label="G291G"
                     /ApEinfo_label="G291G"
                     /ApEinfo_fwdcolor="#ff6462"
                     /ApEinfo_revcolor="#ff6462"
                     /ApEinfo_graphicformat="arrow_data {{0 1 2 0 0 -1} {} 0}
                     width 5 offset 0"
     misc_feature    828..1016
                     /locus_tag="5'LTR"
                     /label="5'LTR"
                     /ApEinfo_label="5'LTR"
                     /ApEinfo_fwdcolor="#cccccc"
                     /ApEinfo_revcolor="#cccccc"
                     /ApEinfo_graphicformat="arrow_data {{0 1 2 0 0 -1} {} 0}
                     width 5 offset 0"
     source          2912..3868
                     /organism="synthetic DNA construct"
                     /mol_type="other DNA"
                     /locus_tag="source:synthetic DNA construct"
                     /label="source:synthetic DNA construct"
                     /ApEinfo_label="source:synthetic DNA construct"
                     /ApEinfo_fwdcolor="pink"
                     /ApEinfo_revcolor="pink"
                     /ApEinfo_graphicformat="arrow_data {{0 1 2 0 0 -1} {} 0}
                     width 5 offset 0"
     misc_feature    7296..7484
                     /locus_tag="3' LTR"
                     /label="3' LTR"
                     /ApEinfo_label="3' LTR"
                     /ApEinfo_fwdcolor="#cccccc"
                     /ApEinfo_revcolor="#cccccc"
                     /ApEinfo_graphicformat="arrow_data {{0 1 2 0 0 -1} {} 0}
                     width 5 offset 0"
     misc_feature    5762..6160
                     /locus_tag="Blasticidin resistance gene"
                     /label="Blasticidin resistance gene"
                     /ApEinfo_label="Blasticidin resistance gene"
                     /ApEinfo_fwdcolor="#cc66ff"
                     /ApEinfo_revcolor="#cc66ff"
                     /ApEinfo_graphicformat="arrow_data {{0 1 2 0 0 -1} {} 0}
                     width 5 offset 0"
     misc_feature    3356..3358
                     /locus_tag="L151P"
                     /label="L151P"
                     /ApEinfo_label="L151P"
                     /ApEinfo_fwdcolor="#7eff74"
                     /ApEinfo_revcolor="#7eff74"
                     /ApEinfo_graphicformat="arrow_data {{0 1 2 0 0 -1} {} 0}
                     width 5 offset 0"
     misc_feature    5762..6160
                     /locus_tag="Blast"
                     /label="Blast"
                     /ApEinfo_label="Blast"
                     /ApEinfo_fwdcolor="#ff6666"
                     /ApEinfo_revcolor="#ff6666"
                     /ApEinfo_graphicformat="arrow_data {{0 1 2 0 0 -1} {} 0}
                     width 5 offset 0"
     misc_feature    6188..6781
                     /locus_tag="WPRE"
                     /label="WPRE"
                     /ApEinfo_label="WPRE"
                     /ApEinfo_fwdcolor="#6666ff"
                     /ApEinfo_revcolor="#6666ff"
                     /ApEinfo_graphicformat="arrow_data {{0 1 2 0 0 -1} {} 0}
                     width 5 offset 0"
     misc_feature    5840..5845
                     /locus_tag="Bbs1 site(2)"
                     /label="Bbs1 site(2)"
                     /ApEinfo_label="Bbs1 site"
                     /ApEinfo_fwdcolor="#cccccc"
                     /ApEinfo_revcolor="#cccccc"
                     /ApEinfo_graphicformat="arrow_data {{0 1 2 0 0 -1} {} 0}
                     width 5 offset 0"
     misc_feature    6724..6729
                     /locus_tag="Bbs1 site(3)"
                     /label="Bbs1 site(3)"
                     /ApEinfo_label="Bbs1 site"
                     /ApEinfo_fwdcolor="#cccccc"
                     /ApEinfo_revcolor="#cccccc"
                     /ApEinfo_graphicformat="arrow_data {{0 1 2 0 0 -1} {} 0}
                     width 5 offset 0"
     misc_feature    5702..5761
                     /locus_tag="P2A"
                     /label="P2A"
                     /ApEinfo_label="P2A"
                     /ApEinfo_fwdcolor="#e6e6e6"
                     /ApEinfo_revcolor="#e6e6e6"
                     /ApEinfo_graphicformat="arrow_data {{0 1 2 0 0 -1} {} 0}
                     width 5 offset 0"
     misc_feature    3479..3481
                     /locus_tag="T192A"
                     /label="T192A"
                     /ApEinfo_label="T192A"
                     /ApEinfo_fwdcolor="#7eff74"
                     /ApEinfo_revcolor="#7eff74"
                     /ApEinfo_graphicformat="arrow_data {{0 1 2 0 0 -1} {} 0}
                     width 5 offset 0"
     misc_difference 3485..3487
                     /locus_tag="K194I"
                     /label="K194I"
                     /ApEinfo_label="K194I"
                     /ApEinfo_fwdcolor="pink"
                     /ApEinfo_revcolor="pink"
                     /ApEinfo_graphicformat="arrow_data {{0 1 2 0 0 -1} {} 0}
                     width 5 offset 0"
     misc_feature    3530..3532
                     /locus_tag="M209V"
                     /label="M209V"
                     /ApEinfo_label="M209V"
                     /ApEinfo_fwdcolor="#7eff74"
                     /ApEinfo_revcolor="#7eff74"
                     /ApEinfo_graphicformat="arrow_data {{0 1 2 0 0 -1} {} 0}
                     width 5 offset 0"
     misc_feature    3260..3262
                     /locus_tag="R118S"
                     /label="R118S"
                     /ApEinfo_label="R118S"
                     /ApEinfo_fwdcolor="#7eff74"
                     /ApEinfo_revcolor="#7eff74"
                     /ApEinfo_graphicformat="arrow_data {{0 1 2 0 0 -1} {} 0}
                     width 5 offset 0"
     misc_feature    3326..3328
                     /locus_tag="E141K"
                     /label="E141K"
                     /ApEinfo_label="E141K"
                     /ApEinfo_fwdcolor="#7eff74"
                     /ApEinfo_revcolor="#7eff74"
                     /ApEinfo_graphicformat="arrow_data {{0 1 2 0 0 -1} {} 0}
                     width 5 offset 0"
     misc_difference 3329..3331
                     /locus_tag="Q142R"
                     /label="Q142R"
                     /ApEinfo_label="Q142R"
                     /ApEinfo_fwdcolor="pink"
                     /ApEinfo_revcolor="pink"
                     /ApEinfo_graphicformat="arrow_data {{0 1 2 0 0 -1} {} 0}
                     width 5 offset 0"
     misc_feature    3353..3355
                     /locus_tag="S150G"
                     /label="S150G"
                     /ApEinfo_label="S150G"
                     /ApEinfo_fwdcolor="#7eff74"
                     /ApEinfo_revcolor="#7eff74"
                     /ApEinfo_graphicformat="arrow_data {{0 1 2 0 0 -1} {} 0}
                     width 5 offset 0"
     misc_feature    3818..3820
                     /locus_tag="I305V"
                     /label="I305V"
                     /ApEinfo_label="I305V"
                     /ApEinfo_fwdcolor="#7eff74"
                     /ApEinfo_revcolor="#7eff74"
                     /ApEinfo_graphicformat="arrow_data {{0 1 2 0 0 -1} {} 0}
                     width 5 offset 0"
     misc_feature    3879..3925
                     /locus_tag="GSQ linker"
                     /label="GSQ linker"
                     /ApEinfo_label="GSQ linker"
                     /ApEinfo_fwdcolor="#ffff66"
                     /ApEinfo_revcolor="#ffff66"
                     /ApEinfo_graphicformat="arrow_data {{0 1 2 0 0 -1} {} 0}
                     width 5 offset 0"
     misc_feature    3932..5686
                     /locus_tag="Human PML isoform IVa Accession# AF230411"
                     /label="Human PML isoform IVa Accession# AF230411"
                     /ApEinfo_label="Human PML isoform IVa Accession# AF230411"
                     /ApEinfo_fwdcolor="#ffcc66"
                     /ApEinfo_revcolor="#ffcc66"
                     /ApEinfo_graphicformat="arrow_data {{0 1 2 0 0 -1} {} 0}
                     width 5 offset 0"
ORIGIN
        1 gtcgacggat cgggagatct cccgatcccc tatggtgcac tctcagtaca atctgctctg
       61 atgccgcata gttaagccag tatctgctcc ctgcttgtgt gttggaggtc gctgagtagt
      121 gcgcgagcaa aatttaagct acaacaaggc aaggcttgac cgacaattgc atgaagaatc
      181 tgcttagggt taggcgtttt gcgctgcttc gcgatgtacg ggccagatat acgcgttgac
      241 attgattatt gactagttat taatagtaat caattacggg gtcattagtt catagcccat
      301 atatggagtt ccgcgttaca taacttacgg taaatggccc gcctggctga ccgcccaacg
      361 acccccgccc attgacgtca ataatgacgt atgttcccat agtaacgcca atagggactt
      421 tccattgacg tcaatgggtg gagtatttac ggtaaactgc ccacttggca gtacatcaag
      481 tgtatcatat gccaagtacg ccccctattg acgtcaatga cggtaaatgg cccgcctggc
      541 attatgccca gtacatgacc ttatgggact ttcctacttg gcagtacatc tacgtattag
      601 tcatcgctat taccatggtg atgcggtttt ggcagtacat caatgggcgt ggatagcggt
      661 ttgactcacg gggatttcca agtctccacc ccattgacgt caatgggagt ttgttttggc
      721 accaaaatca acgggacttt ccaaaatgtc gtaacaactc cgccccattg acgcaaatgg
      781 gcggtaggcg tgtacggtgg gaggtctata taagcagcgc gttttgcctg tactgggtct
      841 ctctggttag accagatctg agcctgggag ctctctggct aactagggaa cccactgctt
      901 aagcctcaat aaagcttgcc ttgagtgctt caagtagtgt gtgcccgtct gttgtgtgac
      961 tctggtaact agagatccct cagacccttt tagtcagtgt ggaaaatctc tagcagtggc
     1021 gcccgaacag ggacttgaaa gcgaaaggga aaccagagga gctctctcga cgcaggactc
     1081 ggcttgctga agcgcgcacg gcaagaggcg aggggcggcg actggtgagt acgccaaaaa
     1141 ttttgactag cggaggctag aaggagagag atgggtgcga gagcgtcagt attaagcggg
     1201 ggagaattag atcgcgatgg gaaaaaattc ggttaaggcc agggggaaag aaaaaatata
     1261 aattaaaaca tatagtatgg gcaagcaggg agctagaacg attcgcagtt aatcctggcc
     1321 tgttagaaac atcagaaggc tgtagacaaa tactgggaca gctacaacca tcccttcaga
     1381 caggatcaga agaacttaga tcattatata atacagtagc aaccctctat tgtgtgcatc
     1441 aaaggataga gataaaagac accaaggaag ctttagacaa gatagaggaa gagcaaaaca
     1501 aaagtaagac caccgcacag caagcggccG GCCgctgatc ttcagacctg gaggaggaga
     1561 tatgagggac aattggagaa gtgaattata taaatataaa gtagtaaaaa ttgaaccatt
     1621 aggagtagca cccaccaagg caaagagaag agtggtgcag agagaaaaaa gagcagtggg
     1681 aataggagct ttgttccttg ggttcttggg agcagcagga agcactatgg gcgcagcgtc
     1741 aatgacgctg acggtacagg ccagacaatt attgtctggt atagtgcagc agcagaacaa
     1801 tttgctgagg gctattgagg cgcaacagca tctgttgcaa ctcacagtct ggggcatcaa
     1861 gcagctccag gcaagaatcc tggctgtgga aagataccta aaggatcaac agctcctggg
     1921 gatttggggt tgctctggaa aactcatttg caccactgct gtgccttgga atgctagttg
     1981 gagtaataaa tctctggaac agatttggaa tcacacgacc tggatggagt gggacagaga
     2041 aattaacaat tacacaagct taatacactc cttaattgaa gaatcgcaaa accagcaaga
     2101 aaagaatgaa caagaattat tggaattaga taaatgggca agtttgtgga attggtttaa
     2161 cataacaaat tggctgtggt atataaaatt attcataatg atagtaggag gcttggtagg
     2221 tttaagaata gtttttgctg tactttctat agtgaataga gttaggcagg gatattcacc
     2281 attatcgttt cagacccacc tcccaacccc gaggggaccc gacaggcccg aaggaataga
     2341 agaagaaggt ggagagagag acagagacag atccattcga ttagtgaacg gatcggcact
     2401 gcgtgcgcca attctgcaga caaatggcag tattcatcca caattttaaa agaaaagggg
     2461 ggattggggg gtacagtgca ggggaaagaa tagtagacat aatagcaaca gacatacaaa
     2521 ctaaagaatt acaaaaacaa attacaaaaa ttcaaaattt tcgggtttat tacagggaca
     2581 gcagagatcc agtttggtta attagctagc taggtcttga aaggagtggg aattggctcc
     2641 ggtgcccgtc agtgggcaga gcgcacatcg cccacagtcc ccgagaagtt ggggggaggg
     2701 gtcggcaatt gatccggtgc ctagagaagg tggcgcgggg taaactggga aagtgatgtc
     2761 gtgtactggc tccgcctttt tcccgagggt gggggagaac cgtatataag tgcagtagtc
     2821 gccgtgaacg ttctttttcg caacgggttt gccgccagaa cacaggaccg gtgccaccAT
     2881 GGACTACAAA GACGATGACG ACAAGggctc taaagacaat actgtgcctc tgaagctgat
     2941 cgctctcctg gctaatggcg agttccatag tggcgaacag ctgggagaaa ccctgggcat
     3001 gtccagggcc gctatcaaca agcacattca gactctgcgc gactggggcg tggacgtgtt
     3061 caccgtgccc ggaaagggct actctctgcc cgagcctatc ccgctgctga acgctaaaca
     3121 gattctggga cagctggacg gcgggagcgt ggcagtcctg cctgtgGTCG ACtccaccaa
     3181 tcagtacctg ctggatcgaa tcggcgagct gaagagtggg gatgcttgca ttgcagaata
     3241 tcagcaggca gggagaggaa gcagagggag gaaatggttc tctccttttg gagctaacct
     3301 gtacctgagt atgttttggc gcctgaagcg gggaccagca gcaatcggcc tgggcccggt
     3361 catcggaatt gtcatggcag aagcgctgcg aaagctggga gcagacaagg tgcgagtcaa
     3421 atggcccaat gacctgtatc tgcaggatag aaagctggca ggcatcctgg tggagctggc
     3481 cggaataaca ggcgatgctg cacagatcgt cattggcgcc gggattaacg tggctatgag
     3541 gcgcgtggag gaaagcgtgg tcaatcaggg ctggatcaca ctgcaggaag cagggattaa
     3601 cctggacagg aatactctgg ccgctacgct gatccgagag ctgcgggcag ccctggaact
     3661 gttcgagcag gaaggcctgg ctccatatct gccacggtgg gagaagctgg ataacttcat
     3721 caatagaccc gtgaagctga tcattgggga caaagagatt ttcgggatta gccgggggat
     3781 tgataaacag ggagccctgc tgctggaaca ggacggagtt atcaaaccct ggatgggcgg
     3841 agaaatcagt ctgcggtctg ccgaaaagGG GCGCGCCGGC GGGGGATCTT CCGGAGGCGG
     3901 GCAAATTTCT TACGCAAGTA GAGGGgaatt catggagcct gcacccgccc gatctccgag
     3961 gccccagcag gaccccgccc ggccccagga gcccaccatg cctccccccg agaccccctc
     4021 tgaaggccgc cagcccagcc ccagccccag ccctacagag cgagcccccg cttcggagga
     4081 ggagttccag tttctgcgct gccagcaatg ccaggcggaa gccaagtgcc cgaagctgct
     4141 gccttgtctg cacacgctgt gctcaggatg cctggaggcg tcgggcatgc agtgccccat
     4201 ctgccaggcg ccctggcccc taggtgcaga cacacccgcc ctggataacg tctttttcga
     4261 gagtctgcag cggcgcctgt cggtgtaccg gcagattgtg gatgcgcagg ctgtgtgcac
     4321 ccgctgcaaa gagtcggccg acttctggtg ctttgagtgc gagcagctcc tctgcgccaa
     4381 gtgcttcgag gcacaccagt ggttcctcaa gcacgaggcc cggcccctag cagagctgcg
     4441 caaccagtcg gtgcgtgagt tcctggacgg cacccgcaag accaacaaca tcttctgctc
     4501 caaccccaac caccgcaccc ctacgctgac cagcatctac tgccgaggat gttccaagcc
     4561 gctgtgctgc tcgtgcgcgc tccttgacag cagccacagt gagctcaagt gcgacatcag
     4621 cgcagagatc cagcagcgac aggaggagct ggacgccatg acgcaggcgc tgcaggagca
     4681 ggatagtgcc tttggcgcgg ttcacgcgca gatgcacgcg gccgtcggcc agctgggccg
     4741 cgcgcgtgcc gagaccgagg agctgatccg cgagcgcgtg cgccaggtgg tagctcacgt
     4801 gcgggctcag gagcgcgagc tgctggaggc tgtggacgcg cggtaccagc gcgactacga
     4861 ggagatggcc agtcggctgg gccgcctgga tgctgtgctg cagcgcatcc gcacgggcag
     4921 cgcgctggtg cagaggatga agtgctacgc ctcggaccag gaggtgctgg acatgcacgg
     4981 tttcctgcgc caggcgctct gccgcctgcg ccaggaggag ccccagagcc tgcaagctgc
     5041 cgtgcgcacc gatggcttcg acgagttcaa ggtgcgcctg caggacctca gctcttgcat
     5101 cacccagggg aaagatgcag ctgtatccaa gaaagccagc ccagaggctg ccagcactcc
     5161 cagggaccct attgacgttg acctggatgt ctccaataca acgacagccc agaagaggaa
     5221 gtgcagccag acccagtgcc ccaggaaggt catcaagatg gagtctgagg aggggaagga
     5281 ggcaaggttg gctcggagct ccccggagca gcccaggccc agcacctcca aggcagtctc
     5341 accaccccac ctggatggac cgcctagccc caggagcccc gtcataggaa gtgaggtctt
     5401 cctgcccaac agcaaccacg tggccagtgg cgccggggag gcagaggaac gcgttgtggt
     5461 gatcagcagc tcggaagact cagatgccga aaactcgtcc tcccgagagc tggatgacag
     5521 cagcagtgag tccagtgacc tccagctgga aggccccagc accctcaggg tcctggacga
     5581 gaaccttgct gacccccaag cagaagacag acctctggtt ttctttgacc tcaagattga
     5641 caatgaaagt gggttctcct ggggctaccc ccaccccttt ctaattGgcg gccgcgGATC
     5701 CGGCGCAACA AACTTCTCTC TGCTGAAACA AGCCGGAGAT GTCGAAGAGA ATCCTGGACC
     5761 Gatggccaag cctttgtctc aagaagaatc caccctcatt gaaagagcaa cggctacaat
     5821 caacagcatc cccatctctg aagactacag cgtcgccagc gcagctctct ctagcgacgg
     5881 ccgcatcttc actggtgtca atgtatatca ttttactggg ggaccttgtg cagaactcgt
     5941 ggtgctgggc actgctgctg ctgcggcagc tggcaacctg acttgtatcg tcgcgatcgg
     6001 aaatgagaac aggggcatct tgagcccctg cggacggtgc cgacaggtgc ttctcgatct
     6061 gcatcctggg atcaaagcca tagtgaagga cagtgatgga cagccgacgg cagttgggat
     6121 tcgtgaattg ctgccctctg gttatgtgtg ggagggctaa gaattaattc gatatcaagc
     6181 ttatcggtaa tcaacctctg gattacaaaa tttgtgaaag attgactggt attcttaact
     6241 atgttgctcc ttttacgcta tgtggatacg ctgctttaat gcctttgtat catgctattg
     6301 cttcccgtat ggctttcatt ttctcctcct tgtataaatc ctggttgctg tctctttatg
     6361 aggagttgtg gcccgttgtc aggcaacgtg gcgtggtgtg cactgtgttt gctgacgcaa
     6421 cccccactgg ttggggcatt gccaccacct gtcagctcct ttccgggact ttcgctttcc
     6481 ccctccctat tgccacggcg gaactcatcg ccgcctgcct tgcccgctgc tggacagggg
     6541 ctcggctgtt gggcactgac aattccgtgg tgttgtcggg gaaatcatcg tcctttcctt
     6601 ggctgctcgc ctgtgttgcc acctggattc tgcgcgggac gtccttctgc tacgtccctt
     6661 cggccctcaa tccagcggac cttccttccc gcggcctgct gccggctctg cggcctcttc
     6721 cgcgtcttcg ccttcgccct cagacgagtc ggatctccct ttgggccgcc tccccgcatc
     6781 gataccgtcg acctcgagac ctagaaaaac atggagcaat cacaagtagc aatacagcag
     6841 ctaccaatgc tgattgtgcc tggctagaag cacaagagga ggaggaggtg ggttttccag
     6901 tcacacctca ggtaccttta agaccaatga cttacaaggc agctgtagat cttagccact
     6961 ttttaaaaga aaagggggga ctggaagggc taattcactc ccaacgaaga caagatatcc
     7021 ttgatctgtg gatctaccac acacaaggct acttccctga ttggcagaac tacacaccag
     7081 ggccagggat cagatatcca ctgacctttg gatggtgcta caagctagta ccagttgagc
     7141 aagagaaggt agaagaagcc aatgaaggag agaacacccg cttgttacac cctgtgagcc
     7201 tgcatgggat ggatgacccg gagagagaag tattagagtg gaggtttgac agccgcctag
     7261 catttcatca catggcccga gagctgcatc cggactgtac tgggtctctc tggttagacc
     7321 agatctgagc ctgggagctc tctggctaac tagggaaccc actgcttaag cctcaataaa
     7381 gcttgccttg agtgcttcaa gtagtgtgtg cccgtctgtt gtgtgactct ggtaactaga
     7441 gatccctcag acccttttag tcagtgtgga aaatctctag cagggcccgt ttaaacccgc
     7501 tgatcagcct cgactgtgcc ttctagttgc cagccatctg ttgtttgccc ctcccccgtg
     7561 ccttccttga ccctggaagg tgccactccc actgtccttt cctaataaaa tgaggaaatt
     7621 gcatcgcatt gtctgagtag gtgtcattct attctggggg gtggggtggg gcaggacagc
     7681 aagggggagg attgggaaga caatagcagg catgctgggg atgcggtggg ctctatggct
     7741 tctgaggcgg aaagaaccag ctggggctct agggggtatc cccnnnnnnn nnnnnnnnnn
     7801 nnnnnnnnnn nnnnnnnnnn nnnnnnnnnn nnnnnnnnnn nnnnnnnnnn nnnnnnnnnn
     7861 nnnnnnnnnn nnnnnnnnnn nnnnnnnnnn nnnnnnnnnn nnnnnnncnn nnnnnnnnnn
     7921 nnnnnnnnnn nnnnnnnnnn nnnnnnnnnn nnnnnnnnnn nnnnnnnnnn nnnnnnnnnn
     7981 nnnnnnnnnn nnnnnnnnna nnnnnnnnnn nnnnnnnnnn nnnnnnnnnn nnnnnnnnnn
     8041 nnnnnnnnnc ctttgacgtt ggagtccacg ttctttnnnn nnnnnnnnnn nnnnnnnnnn
     8101 nnnnnnnnnn nnnaccctat ctcggtctat tcttttgatt tataagggat tttgccgatt
     8161 tcggcctatt ggttaaaaaa tgagctgatt taacaaaaat ttaacgcgaa ttaattctgt
     8221 ggaatgtgtg tcagttaggg tgtggaaagt ccccaggctc cccagcaggc agaagtatgc
     8281 aaagcatgca tctcaattag tcagcaacca ggtgtggaaa gtccccaggc tccccagcag
     8341 gcagaagtat gcaaagcatg catctcaatt agtcagcaac catagtcccg cccctaactc
     8401 cgcccatccc gcccctaact ccgcccagtt ccgcccattc tccgccccat ggctgactaa
     8461 ttttttttat ttatgcagag gccgaggccg cctctgcctc tgagctattc cagaagtagt
     8521 gaggaggctt ttttggaggc ctaggctttt gcaaaaagct cccgggagct tgtatatcca
     8581 ttttcggatc tgatcagcac gtgttgacaa ttaatcatcg gcatagtata tcggcatagt
     8641 ataatacgac aaggtgagga actaaaccat ggccaagttg accagtgccg ttccggtgct
     8701 caccgcgcgc gacgtcgccg gagcggtcga gttctggacc gaccggctcg ggttctcccg
     8761 ggacttcgtg gaggacgact tcgccggtgt ggtccgggac gacgtgaccc tgttcatcag
     8821 cgcggtccag gaccaggtgg tgccggacaa caccctggcc tgggtgtggg tgcgcggcct
     8881 ggacgagctg tacgccgagt ggtcggaggt cgtgtccacg aacttccggg acgcctccgg
     8941 gccggccatg accgagatcg gcgagcagcc gtgggggcgg gagttcgccc tgcgcgaccc
     9001 ggccggcaac tgcgtgcact tcgtggccga ggagcaggac tgacacgtgc tacgagattt
     9061 cgattccacc gccgccttct atgaaaggtt gggcttcgga atcgttttcc gggacgccgg
     9121 ctggatgatc ctccagcgcg gggatctcat gctggagttc ttcgcccacc ccaacttgtt
     9181 tattgcagct tataatggtt acaaataaag caatagcatc acaaatttca caaataaagc
     9241 atttttttca ctgcattcta gttgtggttt gtccaaactc atcaatgtat cttatcatgt
     9301 ctgtataccg tcgacctcta gctagagctt ggcgtaatca tggtcatagc tgtttcctgt
     9361 gtgaaattgt tatccgctca caattccaca caacatacga gccggaagca taaagtgtaa
     9421 agcctggggt gcctaatgag tgagctaact cacattaatt gcgttgcgct cactgcccgc
     9481 tttccagtcg ggaaacctgt cgtgccagct gcattaatga atcggccaac gcgcggggag
     9541 aggcggtttg cgtattgggc gctcttccgc ttcctcgctc actgactcgc tgcgctcggt
     9601 cgttcggctg cggcgagcgg tatcagctca ctcaaaggcg gtaatacggt tatccacaga
     9661 atcaggggat aacgcaggaa agaacatgtg agcaaaaggc cagcaaaagg ccaggaaccg
     9721 taaaaaggcc gcgttgctgg cgtttttcca taggctccgc ccccctgacg agcatcacaa
     9781 aaatcgacgc tcaagtcaga ggtggcgaaa cccgacagga ctataaagat accaggcgtt
     9841 tccccctgga agctccctcg tgcgctctcc tgttccgacc ctgccgctta ccggatacct
     9901 gtccgccttt ctcccttcgg gaagcgtggc gctttctcat agctcacgct gtaggtatct
     9961 cagttcggtg taggtcgttc gctccaagct gggctgtgtg cacgaacccc ccgttcagcc
    10021 cgaccgctgc gccttatccg gtaactatcg tcttgagtcc aacccggtaa gacacgactt
    10081 atcgccactg gcagcagcca ctggtaacag gattagcaga gcgaggtatg taggcggtgc
    10141 tacagagttc ttgaagtggt ggcctaacta cggctacact agaagaacag tatttggtat
    10201 ctgcgctctg ctgaagccag ttaccttcgg aaaaagagtt ggtagctctt gatccggcaa
    10261 acaaaccacc gctggtagcg gtggtttttt tgtttgcaag cagcagatta cgcgcagaaa
    10321 aaaaggatct caagaagatc ctttgatctt ttctacgggg tctgacgctc agtggaacga
    10381 aaactcacgt taagggattt tggtcatgag attatcaaaa aggatcttca cctagatcct
    10441 tttaaattaa aaatgaagtt ttaaatcaat ctaaagtata tatgagtaaa cttggtctga
    10501 cagttaccaa tgcttaatca gtgaggcacc tatctcagcg atctgtctat ttcgttcatc
    10561 catagttgcc tgactccccg tcgtgtagat aactacgata cgggagggct taccatctgg
    10621 ccccagtgct gcaatgatac cgcgagaccc acgctcaccg gctccagatt tatcagcaat
    10681 aaaccagcca gccggaaggg ccgagcgcag aagtggtcct gcaactttat ccgcctccat
    10741 ccagtctatt aattgttgcc gggaagctag agtaagtagt tcgccagtta atagtttgcg
    10801 caacgttgtt gccattgcta caggcatcgt ggtgtcacgc tcgtcgtttg gtatggcttc
    10861 attcagctcc ggttcccaac gatcaaggcg agttacatga tcccccatgt tgtgcaaaaa
    10921 agcggttagc tccttcggtc ctccgatcgt tgtcagaagt aagttggccg cagtgttatc
    10981 actcatggtt atggcagcac tgcataattc tcttactgtc atgccatccg taagatgctt
    11041 ttctgtgact ggtgagtact caaccaagtc attctgagaa tagtgtatgc ggcgaccgag
    11101 ttgctcttgc ccggcgtcaa tacgggataa taccgcgcca catagcagaa ctttaaaagt
    11161 gctcatcatt ggaaaacgtt cttcggggcg aaaactctca aggatcttac cgctgttgag
    11221 atccagttcg atgtaaccca ctcgtgcacc caactgatct tcagcatctt ttactttcac
    11281 cagcgtttct gggtgagcaa aaacaggaag gcaaaatgcc gcaaaaaagg gaataagggc
    11341 gacacggaaa tgttgaatac tcatactctt cctttttcaa tattattgaa gcatttatca
    11401 gggttattgt ctcatgagcg gatacatatt tgaatgtatt tagaaaaata aacaaatagg
    11461 ggttccgcgc acatttcccc gaaaagtgcc acctgac  
//
