# Supplementary material for: Identification of proximal SUMO-dependent interactors using SUMO-ID
Source: Nat Commun. 2021 Nov 18;12:6671. doi: 10.1038/s41467-021-26807-6 (PMC8602451; doi:10.1038/s41467-021-26807-6)
Supplement: Supplementary file 12 — Source data [file 41467_2021_26807_MOESM12_ESM.zip › Source_data_file/Sequence files_representative constructs/TRIPZ-CTID195-GSQ-SUMO1nc-PURO.ape]

LOCUS       TRIPZ_CTID195_SU       13055 bp ds-DNA     linear       20-JUL-2021
DEFINITION  
ACCESSION   
VERSION     
SOURCE      
  ORGANISM  
COMMENT     Map assembled from TRIPZ (OpenBiosystems/Dharmacon) and
            PLM00101172+TRIPZ-CTID-SUMO1nc-puro+4604 1122
COMMENT     
COMMENT     ApEinfo:methylated:1
FEATURES             Location/Qualifiers
     misc_feature    3805..5025
                     /locus_tag="UbiquitinC-promoter"
                     /label="UbiquitinC-promoter"
                     /ApEinfo_label="UbiquitinC-promoter"
                     /ApEinfo_fwdcolor="#b3b3b3"
                     /ApEinfo_revcolor="#b3b3b3"
                     /ApEinfo_graphicformat="arrow_data {{0 1 2 0 0 -1} {} 0}
                     width 5 offset 0"
     misc_feature    3425..3432
                     /locus_tag="Asc1"
                     /label="Asc1"
                     /ApEinfo_label="Asc1"
                     /ApEinfo_fwdcolor="#cccccc"
                     /ApEinfo_revcolor="#cccccc"
                     /ApEinfo_graphicformat="arrow_data {{0 1 2 0 0 -1} {} 0}
                     width 5 offset 0"
     misc_feature    5832..6407
                     /locus_tag="IRES"
                     /label="IRES"
                     /ApEinfo_label="IRES"
                     /ApEinfo_fwdcolor="#b3b3b3"
                     /ApEinfo_revcolor="#b3b3b3"
                     /ApEinfo_graphicformat="arrow_data {{0 1 2 0 0 -1} {} 0}
                     width 5 offset 0"
     misc_feature    3433..3498
                     /locus_tag="GSQ linker"
                     /label="GSQ linker"
                     /ApEinfo_label="GSQ linker"
                     /ApEinfo_fwdcolor="#ffff66"
                     /ApEinfo_revcolor="#ffff66"
                     /ApEinfo_graphicformat="arrow_data {{0 1 2 0 0 -1} {} 0}
                     width 5 offset 0"
     misc_feature    6408..7010
                     /locus_tag="PURO"
                     /label="PURO"
                     /ApEinfo_label="PURO"
                     /ApEinfo_fwdcolor="#cc66ff"
                     /ApEinfo_revcolor="#cc66ff"
                     /ApEinfo_graphicformat="arrow_data {{0 1 2 0 0 -1} {} 0}
                     width 5 offset 0"
     misc_feature    3499..3504
                     /locus_tag="EcoR1"
                     /label="EcoR1"
                     /ApEinfo_label="EcoR1"
                     /ApEinfo_fwdcolor="#e6e6e6"
                     /ApEinfo_revcolor="#e6e6e6"
                     /ApEinfo_graphicformat="arrow_data {{0 1 2 0 0 -1} {} 0}
                     width 5 offset 0"
     misc_feature    2723..2991
                     /locus_tag="6x tetO + CMVmin promoter"
                     /label="6x tetO + CMVmin promoter"
                     /ApEinfo_label="6x tetO + CMVmin promoter"
                     /ApEinfo_fwdcolor="#b3b3b3"
                     /ApEinfo_revcolor="#b3b3b3"
                     /ApEinfo_graphicformat="arrow_data {{0 1 2 0 0 -1} {} 0}
                     width 5 offset 0"
     misc_feature    3505..3795
                     /locus_tag="SUMO1 no cut"
                     /label="SUMO1 no cut"
                     /ApEinfo_label="SUMO1 no cut"
                     /ApEinfo_fwdcolor="#ffcc66"
                     /ApEinfo_revcolor="#ffcc66"
                     /ApEinfo_graphicformat="arrow_data {{0 1 2 0 0 -1} {} 0}
                     width 5 offset 0"
     misc_feature    5069..5776
                     /locus_tag="rtTA3"
                     /label="rtTA3"
                     /ApEinfo_label="rtTA3"
                     /ApEinfo_fwdcolor="#66ccff"
                     /ApEinfo_revcolor="#66ccff"
                     /ApEinfo_graphicformat="arrow_data {{0 1 2 0 0 -1} {} 0}
                     width 5 offset 0"
     misc_feature    3784..3786
                     /locus_tag="no cut mutation (Proline)"
                     /label="no cut mutation (Proline)"
                     /ApEinfo_label="no cut mutation (Proline)"
                     /ApEinfo_fwdcolor="#ff6666"
                     /ApEinfo_revcolor="#ff6666"
                     /ApEinfo_graphicformat="arrow_data {{0 1 2 0 0 -1} {} 0}
                     width 5 offset 0"
     misc_feature    3857..3876
                     /locus_tag="TRIPZ.seq.rev"
                     /label="TRIPZ.seq.rev"
                     /ApEinfo_label="TRIPZ.seq.rev"
                     /ApEinfo_fwdcolor="#ff0080"
                     /ApEinfo_revcolor="#ff0080"
                     /ApEinfo_graphicformat="arrow_data {{0 1 2 0 0 -1} {} 0}
                     width 5 offset 0"
     misc_feature    2967..2990
                     /locus_tag="tripz-fwAC"
                     /label="tripz-fwAC"
                     /ApEinfo_label="tripz-fwAC"
                     /ApEinfo_fwdcolor="#cccccc"
                     /ApEinfo_revcolor="#cccccc"
                     /ApEinfo_graphicformat="arrow_data {{0 1 2 0 0 -1} {} 0}
                     width 5 offset 0"
     misc_feature    2919..2942
                     /ApEinfo_label=PML04 = TRIPZCMVmin.for
                     /locus_tag="misc_feature"
                     /label="misc_feature"
                     /ApEinfo_label="misc_feature"
                     /ApEinfo_fwdcolor="#e6e6e6"
                     /ApEinfo_revcolor="#e6e6e6"
                     /ApEinfo_graphicformat="arrow_data {{0 1 2 0 0 -1} {} 0}
                     width 5 offset 0"
     primer_bind     complement(10576..10596)
                     /locus_tag="M13-rev"
                     /label="M13-rev"
                     /ApEinfo_label="M13-rev"
                     /ApEinfo_fwdcolor="cyan"
                     /ApEinfo_revcolor="green"
                     /ApEinfo_graphicformat="arrow_data {{0 1 2 0 0 -1} {} 0}
                     width 5 offset 0"
     rep_origin      complement(10964..11646)
                     /locus_tag="ColE1 origin"
                     /label="ColE1 origin"
                     /ApEinfo_label="ColE1 origin"
                     /ApEinfo_fwdcolor="gray50"
                     /ApEinfo_revcolor="gray50"
                     /ApEinfo_graphicformat="arrow_data {{0 1 2 0 0 -1} {} 0}
                     width 5 offset 0"
     misc_binding    complement(10602..10624)
                     /locus_tag="LacO"
                     /label="LacO"
                     /ApEinfo_label="LacO"
                     /ApEinfo_fwdcolor="cornflower blue"
                     /ApEinfo_revcolor="cornflower blue"
                     /ApEinfo_graphicformat="arrow_data {{0 1 2 0 0 -1} {} 0}
                     width 5 offset 0"
     CDS             complement(11744..12403)
                     /locus_tag="AmpR"
                     /label="AmpR"
                     /ApEinfo_label="AmpR"
                     /ApEinfo_fwdcolor="yellow"
                     /ApEinfo_revcolor="yellow"
                     /ApEinfo_graphicformat="arrow_data {{0 1 2 0 0 -1} {} 0}
                     width 5 offset 0"
     misc_feature    2725..2737
                     /locus_tag="tetO"
                     /label="tetO"
                     /ApEinfo_label="tetO"
                     /ApEinfo_fwdcolor="#ffff66"
                     /ApEinfo_revcolor="#ffff66"
                     /ApEinfo_graphicformat="arrow_data {{0 1 2 0 0 -1} {} 0}
                     width 5 offset 0"
     misc_feature    2760..2772
                     /locus_tag="tetO(1)"
                     /label="tetO(1)"
                     /ApEinfo_label="tetO"
                     /ApEinfo_fwdcolor="#ffff66"
                     /ApEinfo_revcolor="#ffff66"
                     /ApEinfo_graphicformat="arrow_data {{0 1 2 0 0 -1} {} 0}
                     width 5 offset 0"
     misc_feature    2796..2808
                     /locus_tag="tetO(2)"
                     /label="tetO(2)"
                     /ApEinfo_label="tetO"
                     /ApEinfo_fwdcolor="#ffff66"
                     /ApEinfo_revcolor="#ffff66"
                     /ApEinfo_graphicformat="arrow_data {{0 1 2 0 0 -1} {} 0}
                     width 5 offset 0"
     misc_feature    2832..2844
                     /locus_tag="tetO(3)"
                     /label="tetO(3)"
                     /ApEinfo_label="tetO"
                     /ApEinfo_fwdcolor="#ffff66"
                     /ApEinfo_revcolor="#ffff66"
                     /ApEinfo_graphicformat="arrow_data {{0 1 2 0 0 -1} {} 0}
                     width 5 offset 0"
     misc_feature    2867..2879
                     /locus_tag="tetO(4)"
                     /label="tetO(4)"
                     /ApEinfo_label="tetO"
                     /ApEinfo_fwdcolor="#ffff66"
                     /ApEinfo_revcolor="#ffff66"
                     /ApEinfo_graphicformat="arrow_data {{0 1 2 0 0 -1} {} 0}
                     width 5 offset 0"
     misc_feature    2903..2915
                     /locus_tag="tetO(5)"
                     /label="tetO(5)"
                     /ApEinfo_label="tetO"
                     /ApEinfo_fwdcolor="#ffff66"
                     /ApEinfo_revcolor="#ffff66"
                     /ApEinfo_graphicformat="arrow_data {{0 1 2 0 0 -1} {} 0}
                     width 5 offset 0"
     misc_feature    2076..2180
                     /locus_tag="cPPT (central polypurine tract)"
                     /label="cPPT (central polypurine tract)"
                     /ApEinfo_label="cPPT (central polypurine tract)"
                     /ApEinfo_fwdcolor="#cccccc"
                     /ApEinfo_revcolor="#cccccc"
                     /ApEinfo_graphicformat="arrow_data {{0 1 2 0 0 -1} {} 0}
                     width 5 offset 0"
     misc_feature    1303..1535
                     /locus_tag="RRE (Rev binding element)"
                     /label="RRE (Rev binding element)"
                     /ApEinfo_label="RRE (Rev binding element)"
                     /ApEinfo_fwdcolor="#cccccc"
                     /ApEinfo_revcolor="#cccccc"
                     /ApEinfo_graphicformat="arrow_data {{0 1 2 0 0 -1} {} 0}
                     width 5 offset 0"
     misc_feature    1..634
                     /locus_tag="HIV 5'LTR"
                     /label="HIV 5'LTR"
                     /ApEinfo_label="HIV 5'LTR"
                     /ApEinfo_fwdcolor="#ff0080"
                     /ApEinfo_revcolor="#ff0080"
                     /ApEinfo_graphicformat="arrow_data {{0 1 2 0 0 -1} {} 0}
                     width 5 offset 0"
     misc_feature    686..823
                     /locus_tag="PSI"
                     /label="PSI"
                     /ApEinfo_label="PSI"
                     /ApEinfo_fwdcolor="#cccccc"
                     /ApEinfo_revcolor="#cccccc"
                     /ApEinfo_graphicformat="arrow_data {{0 1 2 0 0 -1} {} 0}
                     width 5 offset 0"
     misc_feature    7821..8054
                     /locus_tag="SIN 3'LTR"
                     /label="SIN 3'LTR"
                     /ApEinfo_label="SIN 3'LTR"
                     /ApEinfo_fwdcolor="#ff0080"
                     /ApEinfo_revcolor="#ff0080"
                     /ApEinfo_graphicformat="arrow_data {{0 1 2 0 0 -1} {} 0}
                     width 5 offset 0"
     misc_feature    3004..3036
                     /locus_tag="MYC"
                     /label="MYC"
                     /ApEinfo_label="MYC"
                     /ApEinfo_fwdcolor="#ff6666"
                     /ApEinfo_revcolor="#ff6666"
                     /ApEinfo_graphicformat="arrow_data {{0 1 2 0 0 -1} {} 0}
                     width 5 offset 0"
     misc_feature    3046..3423
                     /locus_tag="CTID195"
                     /label="CTID195"
                     /ApEinfo_label="CTID195"
                     /ApEinfo_fwdcolor="cyan"
                     /ApEinfo_revcolor="cyan"
                     /ApEinfo_graphicformat="arrow_data {{0 1 2 0 0 -1} {} 0}
                     width 5 offset 0"
ORIGIN
        1 tggaagggct aattcactcc caaagaagac aagatatcct tgatctgtgg atctaccaca
       61 cacaaggcta cttccctgat tagcagaact acacaccagg gccaggggtc agatatccac
      121 tgacctttgg atggtgctac aagctagtac cagttgagcc agataaggta gaagaggcca
      181 ataaaggaga gaacaccagc ttgttacacc ctgtgagcct gcatgggatg gatgacccgg
      241 agagagaagt gttagagtgg aggtttgaca gccgcctagc atttcatcac gtggcccgag
      301 agctgcatcc ggagtacttc aagaactgct gatatcgagc ttgctacaag ggactttccg
      361 ctggggactt tccagggagg cgtggcctgg gcgggactgg ggagtggcga gccctcagat
      421 cctgcatata agcagctgct ttttgcctgt actgggtctc tctggttaga ccagatctga
      481 gcctgggagc tctctggcta actagggaac ccactgctta agcctcaata aagcttgcct
      541 tgagtgcttc aagtagtgtg tgcccgtctg ttgtgtgact ctggtaacta gagatccctc
      601 agaccctttt agtcagtgtg gaaaatctct agcagtggcg cccgaacagg gacttgaaag
      661 cgaaagggaa accagaggag ctctctcgac gcaggactcg gcttgctgaa gcgcgcacgg
      721 caagaggcga ggggcggcga ctggtgagta cgccaaaaat tttgactagc ggaggctaga
      781 aggagagaga tgggtgcgag agcgtcagta ttaagcgggg gagaattaga tcgcgatggg
      841 aaaaaattcg gttaaggcca gggggaaaga aaaaatataa attaaaacat atagtatggg
      901 caagcaggga gctagaacga ttcgcagtta atcctggcct gttagaaaca tcagaaggct
      961 gtagacaaat actgggacag ctacaaccat cccttcagac aggatcagaa gaacttagat
     1021 cattatataa tacagtagca accctctatt gtgtgcatca aaggatagag ataaaagaca
     1081 ccaaggaagc tttagacaag atagaggaag agcaaaacaa aagtaagacc accgcacagc
     1141 aagcggccgg ccgctgatct tcagacctgg aggaggagat atgagggaca attggagaag
     1201 tgaattatat aaatataaag tagtaaaaat tgaaccatta ggagtagcac ccaccaaggc
     1261 aaagagaaga gtggtgcaga gagaaaaaag agcagtggga ataggagctt tgttccttgg
     1321 gttcttggga gcagcaggaa gcactatggg cgcagcgtca atgacgctga cggtacaggc
     1381 cagacaatta ttgtctggta tagtgcagca gcagaacaat ttgctgaggg ctattgaggc
     1441 gcaacagcat ctgttgcaac tcacagtctg gggcatcaag cagctccagg caagaatcct
     1501 ggctgtggaa agatacctaa aggatcaaca gctcctgggg atttggggtt gctctggaaa
     1561 actcatttgc accactgctg tgccttggaa tgctagttgg agtaataaat ctctggaaca
     1621 gatttggaat cacacgacct ggatggagtg ggacagagaa attaacaatt acacaagctt
     1681 aatacactcc ttaattgaag aatcgcaaaa ccagcaagaa aagaatgaac aagaattatt
     1741 ggaattagat aaatgggcaa gtttgtggaa ttggtttaac ataacaaatt ggctgtggta
     1801 tataaaatta ttcataatga tagtaggagg cttggtaggt ttaagaatag tttttgctgt
     1861 actttctata gtgaatagag ttaggcaggg atattcacca ttatcgtttc agacccacct
     1921 cccaaccccg aggggacccg acaggcccga aggaatagaa gaagaaggtg gagagagaga
     1981 cagagacaga tccattcgat tagtgaacgg atcggcactg cgtgcgccaa ttctgcagac
     2041 aaatggcagt attcatccac aattttaaaa gaaaaggggg gattgggggg tacagtgcag
     2101 gggaaagaat agtagacata atagcaacag acatacaaac taaagaatta caaaaacaaa
     2161 ttacaaaaat tcaaaatttt cgggtttatt acagggacag cagagatcca gtttggttag
     2221 taccgggccc gctctagtcc ggaatcagtc ctgctcctcg gccacgaagt gcacgcagtt
     2281 gccggccggg tcgcgcaggg cgaactcccg cccccacggc tgctcgccga tctcggtcat
     2341 ggccggcccg gaggcgtccc ggaagttcgt ggacacgacc tccgaccact cggcgtacag
     2401 ctcgtccagg ccgcgcaccc acacccaggc cagggtgttg tccggcacca cctggtcctg
     2461 gaccgcgctg atgaacaggg tcacgtcgtc ccggaccaca ccggcgaagt cgtcctccac
     2521 gaagtcccgg gagaacccga gccggtcggt ccagaactcg accgctccgg cgacgtcgcg
     2581 cgcggtgagc accggaacgg cactggtcaa cttggccatg gtggccctcc tatagtgagt
     2641 cgtattatac tatgccgata tactatgccg atgattaatt gtcaacacgt gctgcaggtc
     2701 cgaggttcta gacgagttta cTCCCTATCA GTGATAGAGA acgatgtcga gtttacTCCC
     2761 TATCAGTGAT AGAGAacgta tgtcgagttt acTCCCTATC AGTGATAGAG Aacgtatgtc
     2821 gagtttacTC CCTATCAGTG ATAGAGAacg tatgtcgagt ttaTCCCTAT CAGTGATAGA
     2881 GAacgtatgt cgagtttacT CCCTATCAGT GATAGAGAac gtatgtcgag gtaggcgtgt
     2941 acggtgggag gcctatataa gcagagctcg tttagtgaac cgtcagatcg caccggtgcc
     3001 accatggaac aaaaactcat ctcagaagag gatctgggct ctggcggcga tgctgcacag
     3061 atcgtcattg gcgccgggat taacgtggct atgaggcgcg tggaggaaag cgtggtcaat
     3121 cagggctgga tcacactgca ggaagcaggg attaacctgg acaggaatac tctggccgct
     3181 acgctgatcc gagagctgcg ggcagccctg gaactgttcg agcaggaagg cctggctcca
     3241 tatctgccac ggtgggagaa gctggataac ttcatcaata gacccgtgaa gctgatcatt
     3301 ggggacaaag agattttcgg gattagccgg gggattgata aacagggagc cctgctgctg
     3361 gaacaggacg gagttatcaa accctggatg ggcggagaaa tcagtctgcg gtctgccgaa
     3421 aaggggcgcg ccggcggggg atcttccgga ggcgggggat cttccggagg cgggcaaatt
     3481 tcttacgcaa gtagagggga attcatgtct gaccaggagg caaaaccttc aactgaggac
     3541 ttgggggata agaaggaagg tgaatatatt aaactcaaag tcattggaca ggatagcagt
     3601 gagattcact tcaaagtgaa aatgacaaca catctcaaga aactcaaaga atcatactgt
     3661 caaagacagg gtgttccaat gaatagcctc aggtttctct ttgagggtca gagaattgct
     3721 gataatcata ctccaaaaga actgggaatg gaggaagaag atgtgattga agtttatcag
     3781 gaacctacgg gtggttaaac gcgtggcctc cgcgccgggt tttggcgcct cccgcgggcg
     3841 cccccctcct cacggcgagc gctgccacgt cagacgaagg gcgcagcgag cgtcctgatc
     3901 cttccgcccg gacgctcagg acagcggccc gctgctcata agactcggcc ttagaacccc
     3961 agtatcagca gaaggacatt ttaggacggg acttgggtga ctctagggca ctggttttct
     4021 ttccagagag cggaacaggc gaggaaaagt agtcccttct cggcgattct gcggagggat
     4081 ctccgtgggg cggtgaacgc cgatgattat ataaggacgc gccgggtgtg gcacagctag
     4141 ttccgtcgca gccgggattt gggtcgcggt tcttgtttgt ggatcgctgt gatcgtcact
     4201 tggtgagtag cgggctgctg ggctggccgg ggctttcgtg gccgccgggc cgctcggtgg
     4261 gacggaagcg tgtggagaga ccgccaaggg ctgtagtctg ggtccgcgag caaggttgcc
     4321 ctgaactggg ggttgggggg agcgcagcaa aatggcggct gttcccgagt cttgaatgga
     4381 agacgcttgt gaggcgggct gtgaggtcgt tgaaacaagg tggggggcat ggtgggcggc
     4441 aagaacccaa ggtcttgagg ccttcgctaa tgcgggaaag ctcttattcg ggtgagatgg
     4501 gctggggcac catctgggga ccctgacgtg aagtttgtca ctgactggag aactcggttt
     4561 gtcgtctgtt gcgggggcgg cagttatggc ggtgccgttg ggcagtgcac ccgtaccttt
     4621 gggagcgcgc gccctcgtcg tgtcgtgacg tcacccgttc tgttggctta taatgcaggg
     4681 tggggccacc tgccggtagg tgtgcggtag gcttttctcc gtcgcaggac gcagggttcg
     4741 ggcctagggt aggctctcct gaatcgacag gcgccggacc tctggtgagg ggagggataa
     4801 gtgaggcgtc agtttctttg gtcggtttta tgtacctatc ttcttaagta gctgaagctc
     4861 cggttttgaa ctatgcgctc ggggttggcg agtgtgtttt gtgaagtttt ttaggcacct
     4921 tttgaaatgt aatcatttgg gtcaatatgt aattttcagt gttagactag taaattgtcc
     4981 gctaaattct ggccgttttt ggcttttttg ttagacgcta gcggatccat aacttcgtat
     5041 agtatacatt atacgaagtt atgccaccAT GTCTAGGCTG GACAAGAGCA AAGTCATAAA
     5101 CGGAGCTCTG GAATTACTCA ATGGTGTCGG TATCGAAGGC CTGACGACAA GGAAACTCGC
     5161 TCAAAAGCTG GGAGTTGAGC AGCCTACCCT GTACTGGCAC GTGAAGAACA AGCGGGCCCT
     5221 GCTCGATGCC CTGCCAATCG AGATGCTGGA CAGGCATCAT ACCCACTTCT GCCCCCTGGA
     5281 AGGCGAGTCA TGGCAAGACT TTCTGCGGAA CAACGCCAAG TCATACCGCT GTGCTCTCCT
     5341 CTCACATCGC GACGGGGCTA AAGTGCATCT CGGCACCCGC CCAACAGAGA AACAGTACGA
     5401 AACCCTGGAA AATCAGCTCG CGTTCCTGTG TCAGCAAGGC TTCTCCCTGG AGAACGCACT
     5461 GTACGCTCTG TCCGCCGTGG GCCACTTTAC ACTGGGCTGC GTATTGGAGG AACAGGAGCA
     5521 TCAAGTAGCA AAAGAGGAAA GAGAGACACC TACCACCGAT TCTATGCCCC CACTTCTGAG
     5581 ACAAGCAATT GAGCTGTTCG ACCGGCAGGG AGCCGAACCT GCCTTCCTTT TCGGCCTGGA
     5641 ACTAATCATA TGTGGCCTGG AGAAACAGCT AAAGTGCGAA AGCGGCGGGC CGACCGACGC
     5701 CCTTGACGAT TTTGACTTAG ACATGCTCCC AGCCGATGCC CTTGACGATT TTGACCTTGA
     5761 CATGCTCCCC GGGTAAataa cttcgtatag tatacattat acgaagttat ggatccgcgg
     5821 ccgcaaattc cgcccctctc cctccccccc ccctaacgtt actggccgaa gccgcttgga
     5881 ataaggccgg tgtgcgtttg tctatatgtt attttccacc atattgccgt cttttggcaa
     5941 tgtgagggcc cggaaacctg gccctgtctt cttgacgagc attcctaggg gtctttcccc
     6001 tctcgccaaa ggaatgcaag gtctgttgaa tgtcgtgaag gaagcagttc ctctggaagc
     6061 ttcttgaaga caaacaacgt ctgtagcgac cctttgcagg cagcggaacc ccccacctgg
     6121 cgacaggtgc ctctgcggcc aaaagccacg tgtataagat acacctgcaa aggcggcaca
     6181 accccagtgc cacgttgtga gttggatagt tgtggaaaga gtcaaatggc tctcctcaag
     6241 cgtattcaac aaggggctga aggatgccca gaaggtaccc cattgtatgg gatctgatct
     6301 ggggcctcgg tgcacatgct ttacatgtgt ttagtcgagg ttaaaaaaac gtctaggccc
     6361 cccgaaccac ggggacgtgg ttttcctttg aaaaacacga taataccATG GCCACCGAGT
     6421 ACAAGCCCAC GGTGCGCCTC GCCACCCGCG ACGACGTCCC CCGGGCCGTA CGCACCCTCG
     6481 CCGCCGCGTT CGCCGACTAC CCCGCCACGC GCCACACCGT CGACCCGGAC CGCCACATCG
     6541 AGCGGGTCAC CGAGCTGCAA GAACTCTTCC TCACGCGCGT CGGGCTCGAC ATCGGCAAGG
     6601 TGTGGGTCGC GGACGACGGC GCCGCGGTGG CGGTCTGGAC CACGCCGGAG AGCGTCGAAG
     6661 CGGGGGCGGT GTTCGCCGAG ATCGGCTCGC GCATGGCCGA GTTGAGCGGT TCCCGGCTGG
     6721 CCGCGCAGCA ACAGATGGAA GGCCTCCTGG CGCCGCACCG GCCCAAGGAG CCCGCGTGGT
     6781 TCCTGGCCAC CGTCGGCGTC TCGCCCGACC ACCAGGGCAA GGGTCTGGGC AGCGCCGTCG
     6841 TGCTCCCCGG AGTGGAGGCG GCCGAGCGCG CTGGGGTGCC CGCCTTCCTG GAGACCTCCG
     6901 CGCCCCGCAA CCTCCCCTTC TACGAGCGGC TCGGCTTCAC CGTCACCGCC GACGTCGAGG
     6961 TGCCCGAAGG ACCGCGCACC TGGTGCATGA CCCGCAAGCC CGGTGCCTGA gttcgcgtct
     7021 ggaacaatca acctctggat tacaaaattt gtgaaagatt gactggtatt cttaactatg
     7081 ttgctccttt tacgctatgt ggatacgctg ctttaatgcc tttgtatcat gctattgctt
     7141 cccgtatggc tttcattttc tcctccttgt ataaatcctg gttgctgtct ctttatgagg
     7201 agttgtggcc cgttgtcagg caacgtggcg tggtgtgcac tgtgtttgct gacgcaaccc
     7261 ccactggttg gggcattgcc accacctgtc agctcctttc cgggactttc gctttccccc
     7321 tccctattgc cacggcggaa ctcatcgccg cctgccttgc ccgctgctgg acaggggctc
     7381 ggctgttggg cactgacaat tccgtggtgt tgtcggggaa gctgacgtcc tttccatggc
     7441 tgctcgcctg tgttgccacc tggattctgc gcgggacgtc cttctgctac gtcccttcgg
     7501 ccctcaatcc agcggacctt ccttcccgcg gcctgctgcc ggctctgcgg cctcttccgc
     7561 gtcttcgcct tcgccctcag acgagtcgga tctccctttg ggccgcctcc ccgcctggaa
     7621 ttaattctgc agtcgagacc tagaaaaaca tggagcaatc acaagtagca atacagcagc
     7681 taccaatgct gattgtgcct ggctagaagc acaagaggag gaggaggtgg gttttccagt
     7741 cacacctcag gtacctttaa gaccaatgac ttacaaggca gctgtagatc ttagccactt
     7801 tttaaaagaa aagaggggac TGGAAGGGCT AATTCACTCC CAACGAAGAC AAGATCTGCT
     7861 TTTTGCTTGT ACTGGGTCTC TCTGGTTAGA CCAGATCTGA GCCTGGGAGC TCTCTGGCTA
     7921 ACTAGGGAAC CCACTGCTTA AGCCTCAATA AAGCTTGCCT TGAGTGCTTC AAGTAGTGTG
     7981 TGCCCGTCTG TTGTGTGACT CTGGTAACTA GAGATCCCTC AGACCCTTTT AGTCAGTGTG
     8041 GAAAATCTCT AGCAGtagta gttcatgtca tcttattatt cagtatttat aacttgcaaa
     8101 gaaatgaata tcagagagtg agaggccttg acattgttta aacccgctga tcagcctcga
     8161 ctgtgccttc tagttgccag ccatctgttg tttgcccctc ccccgtgcct tccttgaccc
     8221 tggaaggtgc cactcccact gtcctttcct aataaaatga ggaaattgca tcgcattgtc
     8281 tgagtaggtg tcattctatt ctggggggtg gggtggggca ggacagcaag ggggaggatt
     8341 gggaagacaa tagcaggcat gctggggatg cggtgggctc tatggcttct gaggcggaaa
     8401 gaaccagctg gggctctagg gggtatcccc nnnnnnnnnn nnnnnnnnnn nnnnnnnnnn
     8461 nnnnnnnnnn nnnnnnnnnn nnnnnnnnnn nnnnnnnnnn nnnnnnnnnn nnnnnnnnnn
     8521 nnnnnnnnnn nnnnnnnnnn nnnnnnnnnn nnnncnnnnn nnnnnnnnnn nnnnnnnnnn
     8581 nnnnnnnnnn nnnnnnnnnn nnnnnnnnnn nnnnnnnnnn nnnnnnnnnn nnnnnnnnnn
     8641 nnnnnnannn nnnnnnnnnn nnnnnnnnnn nnnnnnnnnn nnnnnnnnnn nnnnnncctt
     8701 tgacgttgga gtccacgttc tttnnnnnnn nnnnnnnnnn nnnnnnnnnn nnnnnnnnnn
     8761 accctatctc ggtctattct tttgatttat aagggatttt gccgatttcg gcctattggt
     8821 taaaaaatga gctgatttaa caaaaattta acgcgaatta attctgtgga atgtgtgtca
     8881 gttagggtgt ggaaagtccc caggctcccc agcaggcaga agtatgcaaa gcatgcatct
     8941 caattagtca gcaaccaggt gtggaaagtc cccaggctcc ccagcaggca gaagtatgca
     9001 aagcatgcat ctcaattagt cagcaaccat agtcccgccc ctaactccgc ccatcccgcc
     9061 cctaactccg cccagttccg cccattctcc gccccatggc tgactaattt tttttattta
     9121 tgcagaggcc gaggccgcct ctgcctctga gctattccag aagtagtgag gaggcttttt
     9181 tggaggccta ggcttttgca aaaagctccc gggagcttgt atatccattt tcggatctga
     9241 tcagcacgtg atgaaaaagc ctgaactcac cgcgacgtct gtcgagaagt ttctgatcga
     9301 aaagttcgac agcgtctccg acctgatgca gctctcggag ggcgaagaat ctcgtgcttt
     9361 cagcttcgat gtaggagggc gtggatatgt cctgcgggta aatagctgcg ccgatggttt
     9421 ctacaaagat cgttatgttt atcggcactt tgcatcggcc gcgctcccga ttccggaagt
     9481 gcttgacatt ggggaattaa ttcagcgaga gcctgaccta ttgcatctcc cgccgtgcac
     9541 agggtgtcac gttgcaagac ctgcctgaaa ccgaactgcc cgctgttctg cagccggtcg
     9601 cggaggccat ggatgcgatc gctgcggccg atcttagcca gacgagcggg ttcggcccat
     9661 tcggaccgca aggaatcggt caatacacta catggcgtga tttcatatgc gcgattgctg
     9721 atccccatgt gtatcactgg caaactgtga tggacgacac cgtcagtgcg tccgtcgcgc
     9781 aggctctcga tgagctgatg ctttgggccg aggactgccc cgaagtccgg cacctcgtgc
     9841 acgcggattt cggctccaac aatgtcctga cggacaatgg ccgcataaca gcggtcattg
     9901 actggagcga ggcgatgttc ggggattccc aatacgaggt cgccaacatc ttcttctgga
     9961 ggccgtggtt ggcttgtatg gagcagcaga cgcgctactt cgagcggagg catccggagc
    10021 ttgcaggatc gccgcggctc cgggcgtata tgctccgcat tggtcttgac caactctatc
    10081 agagcttggt tgacggcaat ttcgatgatg cagcttgggc gcagggtcga tgcgacgcaa
    10141 tcgtccgatc cggagccggg actgtcgggc gtacacaaat cgcccgcaga agcgcggccg
    10201 tctggaccga tggctgtgta gaagtactcg ccgatagtgg aaaccgacgc cccagcactc
    10261 gtccgagggc aaaggaatag cacgtgctac gagatttcga ttccaccgcc gccttctatg
    10321 aaaggttggg cttcggaatc gttttccggg acgccggctg gatgatcctc cagcgcgggg
    10381 atctcatgct ggagttcttc gcccacccca acttgtttat tgcagcttat aatggttaca
    10441 aataaagcaa tagcatcaca aatttcacaa ataaagcatt tttttcactg cattctagtt
    10501 gtggtttgtc caaactcatc aatgtatctt atcatgtctg tataccgtcg acctctagct
    10561 agagcttggc gtaatcatgg tcatagctgt ttcctgtgtg aaattgttat ccgctcacaa
    10621 ttccacacaa catacgagcc ggaagcataa agtgtaaagc ctggggtgcc taatgagtga
    10681 gctaactcac attaattgcg ttgcgctcac tgcccgcttt ccagtcggga aacctgtcgt
    10741 gccagctgca ttaatgaatc ggccaacgcg cggggagagg cggtttgcgt attgggcgct
    10801 cttccgcttc ctcgctcact gactcgctgc gctcggtcgt tcggctgcgg cgagcggtat
    10861 cagctcactc aaaggcggta atacggttat ccacagaatc aggggataac gcaggaaaga
    10921 acatgtgagc aaaaggccag caaaaggcca ggaaccgtaa aaaggccgcg ttgctggcgt
    10981 ttttccatag gctccgcccc cctgacgagc atcacaaaaa tcgacgctca agtcagaggt
    11041 ggcgaaaccc gacaggacta taaagatacc aggcgtttcc ccctggaagc tccctcgtgc
    11101 gctctcctgt tccgaccctg ccgcttaccg gatacctgtc cgcctttctc ccttcgggaa
    11161 gcgtggcgct ttctcatagc tcacgctgta ggtatctcag ttcggtgtag gtcgttcgct
    11221 ccaagctggg ctgtgtgcac gaaccccccg ttcagcccga ccgctgcgcc ttatccggta
    11281 actatcgtct tgagtccaac ccggtaagac acgacttatc gccactggca gcagccactg
    11341 gtaacaggat tagcagagcg aggtatgtag gcggtgctac agagttcttg aagtggtggc
    11401 ctaactacgg ctacactaga agaacagtat ttggtatctg cgctctgctg aagccagtta
    11461 ccttcggaaa aagagttggt agctcttgat ccggcaaaca aaccaccgct ggtagcggtg
    11521 gtttttttgt ttgcaagcag cagattacgc gcagaaaaaa aggatctcaa gaagatcctt
    11581 tgatcttttc tacggggtct gacgctcagt ggaacgaaaa ctcacgttaa gggattttgg
    11641 tcatgagatt atcaaaaagg atcttcacct agatcctttt aaattaaaaa tgaagtttta
    11701 aatcaatcta aagtatatat gagtaaactt ggtctgacag ttaccaatgc ttaatcagtg
    11761 aggcacctat ctcagcgatc tgtctatttc gttcatccat agttgcctga ctccccgtcg
    11821 tgtagataac tacgatacgg gagggcttac catctggccc cagtgctgca atgataccgc
    11881 gagacccacg ctcaccggct ccagatttat cagcaataaa ccagccagcc ggaagggccg
    11941 agcgcagaag tggtcctgca actttatccg cctccatcca gtctattaat tgttgccggg
    12001 aagctagagt aagtagttcg ccagttaata gtttgcgcaa cgttgttgcc attgctacag
    12061 gcatcgtggt gtcacgctcg tcgtttggta tggcttcatt cagctccggt tcccaacgat
    12121 caaggcgagt tacatgatcc cccatgttgt gcaaaaaagc ggttagctcc ttcggtcctc
    12181 cgatcgttgt cagaagtaag ttggccgcag tgttatcact catggttatg gcagcactgc
    12241 ataattctct tactgtcatg ccatccgtaa gatgcttttc tgtgactggt gagtactcaa
    12301 ccaagtcatt ctgagaatag tgtatgcggc gaccgagttg ctcttgcccg gcgtcaatac
    12361 gggataatac cgcgccacat agcagaactt taaaagtgct catcattgga aaacgttctt
    12421 cggggcgaaa actctcaagg atcttaccgc tgttgagatc cagttcgatg taacccactc
    12481 gtgcacccaa ctgatcttca gcatctttta ctttcaccag cgtttctggg tgagcaaaaa
    12541 caggaaggca aaatgccgca aaaaagggaa taagggcgac acggaaatgt tgaatactca
    12601 tactcttcct ttttcaatat tattgaagca tttatcaggg ttattgtctc atgagcggat
    12661 acatatttga atgtatttag aaaaataaac aaataggggt tccgcgcaca tttccccgaa
    12721 aagtgccacc tgacgtcgac ggatcgggag atcaacttgt ttattgcagc ttataatggt
    12781 tacaaataaa gcaatagcat cacaaatttc acaaataaag catttttttc actgcattct
    12841 agttgtggtt tgtccaaact catcaatgta tcttatcatg tctggatcaa ctggataact
    12901 caagctaacc aaaatcatcc caaacttccc accccatacc ctattaccac tgccaattac
    12961 ctgtggtttc atttactcta aacctgtgat tcctctgaat tattttcatt ttaaagaaat
    13021 tgtatttgtt aaatatgtac tacaaactta gtagt  
//
