# Supplementary material for: Identification of proximal SUMO-dependent interactors using SUMO-ID
Source: Nat Commun. 2021 Nov 18;12:6671. doi: 10.1038/s41467-021-26807-6 (PMC8602451; doi:10.1038/s41467-021-26807-6)
Supplement: Supplementary file 12 — Source data [file 41467_2021_26807_MOESM12_ESM.zip › Source_data_file/Sequence files_representative constructs/Lenti-EFS-NTID194-GSQ-PMLiva3MAS-P2A-BLAST.ape]

LOCUS       Lenti_EFS_FLTID_       11119 bp ds-DNA     circular     20-JUL-2021
DEFINITION  
ACCESSION   
VERSION     
SOURCE      
  ORGANISM  
COMMENT     Source: http://www.addgene.org/52962/sequences/ lentiCas9-Blast,
            TurboID (Ting lab); Human PML isoform IVa Accession# AF230411
COMMENT     Also: >PLM00101157+EFS-FLTID-PMLiva-3MAS-P2A-blast+4577 884 +
            >PLM00101156+EFS-FLTID-PMLiva-3MAS-P2A-blast+3581 1331
COMMENT     
COMMENT     ApEinfo:methylated:1
FEATURES             Location/Qualifiers
     primer_bind     complement(8961..8981)
                     /locus_tag="M13-rev"
                     /label="M13-rev"
                     /ApEinfo_label="M13-rev"
                     /ApEinfo_fwdcolor="cyan"
                     /ApEinfo_revcolor="green"
                     /ApEinfo_graphicformat="arrow_data {{0 1 2 0 0 -1} {} 0}
                     width 5 offset 0"
     CDS             2912..3490
                     /codon_start=1
                     /translation="KDNTVPLKLIALLANGEFHSGEQLGETLGMSRAAINKHIQTLRD
                     W
                     GVDVFTVPGKGYSLPEPIPLLNAKQILGQLDGGSVAVLPVVDSTNQYLLDRIGELKSG
                     D
                     ACIAEYQQAGRGSRGRKWFSPFGANLYLSMFWRLKRGPAAIGLGPVIGIVMAEALRKL
                     G
                     ADKVRVKWPNDLYLQDRKLAGILVELAGITGDAAQIVIGAGINVAMRRVEESVVNQGW
                     I
                     TLQEAGINLDRNTLAATLIRELRAALELFEQEGLAPYLPRWEKLDNFINRPVKLIIGD
                     K EIFGISRGIDKQGALLLEQDGVIKPWMGGEISLRSAEK"
                     /locus_tag="BirA (humanized)"
                     /label="BirA (humanized)"
                     /ApEinfo_label="BirA (humanized)"
                     /ApEinfo_fwdcolor="#e9d024"
                     /ApEinfo_revcolor="#e9d024"
                     /ApEinfo_graphicformat="arrow_data {{0 1 2 0 0 -1} {} 0}
                     width 5 offset 0"
     misc_feature    3383..3385
                     /locus_tag="V160A"
                     /label="V160A"
                     /ApEinfo_label="V160A"
                     /ApEinfo_fwdcolor="#7eff74"
                     /ApEinfo_revcolor="#7eff74"
                     /ApEinfo_graphicformat="arrow_data {{0 1 2 0 0 -1} {} 0}
                     width 5 offset 0"
     misc_feature    3101..3103
                     /locus_tag="Q65P"
                     /label="Q65P"
                     /ApEinfo_label="Q65P"
                     /ApEinfo_fwdcolor="#7eff74"
                     /ApEinfo_revcolor="#7eff74"
                     /ApEinfo_graphicformat="arrow_data {{0 1 2 0 0 -1} {} 0}
                     width 5 offset 0"
     rep_origin      complement(9349..10031)
                     /locus_tag="ColE1 origin"
                     /label="ColE1 origin"
                     /ApEinfo_label="ColE1 origin"
                     /ApEinfo_fwdcolor="gray50"
                     /ApEinfo_revcolor="gray50"
                     /ApEinfo_graphicformat="arrow_data {{0 1 2 0 0 -1} {} 0}
                     width 5 offset 0"
     misc_feature    3167..3169
                     /locus_tag="I87V"
                     /label="I87V"
                     /ApEinfo_label="I87V"
                     /ApEinfo_fwdcolor="#7eff74"
                     /ApEinfo_revcolor="#7eff74"
                     /ApEinfo_graphicformat="arrow_data {{0 1 2 0 0 -1} {} 0}
                     width 5 offset 0"
     misc_binding    complement(8987..9009)
                     /locus_tag="LacO"
                     /label="LacO"
                     /ApEinfo_label="LacO"
                     /ApEinfo_fwdcolor="cornflower blue"
                     /ApEinfo_revcolor="cornflower blue"
                     /ApEinfo_graphicformat="arrow_data {{0 1 2 0 0 -1} {} 0}
                     width 5 offset 0"
     misc_feature    3554..4343
                     /locus_tag="HsPML IVA 3MAS"
                     /label="HsPML IVA 3MAS"
                     /ApEinfo_label="HsPML IVA 3MAS"
                     /ApEinfo_fwdcolor="#ffcc66"
                     /ApEinfo_revcolor="#ffcc66"
                     /ApEinfo_graphicformat="arrow_data {{0 1 2 0 0 -1} {} 0}
                     width 5 offset 0"
     misc_feature    3251..3253
                     /locus_tag="G115G"
                     /label="G115G"
                     /ApEinfo_label="G115G"
                     /ApEinfo_fwdcolor="#7eff74"
                     /ApEinfo_revcolor="#7eff74"
                     /ApEinfo_graphicformat="arrow_data {{0 1 2 0 0 -1} {} 0}
                     width 5 offset 0"
     misc_feature    5310..5317
                     /locus_tag="Not1"
                     /label="Not1"
                     /ApEinfo_label="Not1"
                     /ApEinfo_fwdcolor="#ff6666"
                     /ApEinfo_revcolor="#ff6666"
                     /ApEinfo_graphicformat="arrow_data {{0 1 2 0 0 -1} {} 0}
                     width 5 offset 0"
     CDS             complement(10129..10788)
                     /locus_tag="AmpR"
                     /label="AmpR"
                     /ApEinfo_label="AmpR"
                     /ApEinfo_fwdcolor="yellow"
                     /ApEinfo_revcolor="yellow"
                     /ApEinfo_graphicformat="arrow_data {{0 1 2 0 0 -1} {} 0}
                     width 5 offset 0"
     misc_feature    3747..3747
                     /locus_tag="A>G from WT sequence"
                     /label="A>G from WT sequence"
                     /ApEinfo_label="A>G from WT sequence"
                     /ApEinfo_fwdcolor="#ff0000"
                     /ApEinfo_revcolor="#ff0000"
                     /ApEinfo_graphicformat="arrow_data {{0 1 2 0 0 -1} {} 0}
                     width 5 offset 0"
     misc_feature    4871..4884
                     /locus_tag="HsPML IVA 3MAS(1)"
                     /label="HsPML IVA 3MAS(1)"
                     /ApEinfo_label="HsPML IVA 3MAS"
                     /ApEinfo_fwdcolor="#ffcc66"
                     /ApEinfo_revcolor="#ffcc66"
                     /ApEinfo_graphicformat="arrow_data {{0 1 2 0 0 -1} {} 0}
                     width 5 offset 0"
     misc_feature    2457..2561
                     /locus_tag="cPPT (central polypurine tract)"
                     /label="cPPT (central polypurine tract)"
                     /ApEinfo_label="cPPT (central polypurine tract)"
                     /ApEinfo_fwdcolor="#cccccc"
                     /ApEinfo_revcolor="#cccccc"
                     /ApEinfo_graphicformat="arrow_data {{0 1 2 0 0 -1} {} 0}
                     width 5 offset 0"
     misc_feature    4869..4870
                     /locus_tag="HsPML IVA 3MAS(2)"
                     /label="HsPML IVA 3MAS(2)"
                     /ApEinfo_label="HsPML IVA 3MAS"
                     /ApEinfo_fwdcolor="#ffcc66"
                     /ApEinfo_revcolor="#ffcc66"
                     /ApEinfo_graphicformat="arrow_data {{0 1 2 0 0 -1} {} 0}
                     width 5 offset 0"
     misc_feature    2879..2905
                     /locus_tag="FLAG"
                     /label="FLAG"
                     /ApEinfo_label="FLAG"
                     /ApEinfo_fwdcolor="#ff8000"
                     /ApEinfo_revcolor="#ff8000"
                     /ApEinfo_graphicformat="arrow_data {{0 1 2 0 0 -1} {} 0}
                     width 5 offset 0"
     misc_feature    4344..4868
                     /locus_tag="HsPML IVA 3MAS(3)"
                     /label="HsPML IVA 3MAS(3)"
                     /ApEinfo_label="HsPML IVA 3MAS"
                     /ApEinfo_fwdcolor="#ffcc66"
                     /ApEinfo_revcolor="#ffcc66"
                     /ApEinfo_graphicformat="arrow_data {{0 1 2 0 0 -1} {} 0}
                     width 5 offset 0"
     misc_feature    1684..1916
                     /locus_tag="RRE (Rev binding element)"
                     /label="RRE (Rev binding element)"
                     /ApEinfo_label="RRE (Rev binding element)"
                     /ApEinfo_fwdcolor="#cccccc"
                     /ApEinfo_revcolor="#cccccc"
                     /ApEinfo_graphicformat="arrow_data {{0 1 2 0 0 -1} {} 0}
                     width 5 offset 0"
     misc_feature    4032..4032
                     /locus_tag="A>G from WT sequence(1)"
                     /label="A>G from WT sequence(1)"
                     /ApEinfo_label="A>G from WT sequence"
                     /ApEinfo_fwdcolor="#ff0000"
                     /ApEinfo_revcolor="#ff0000"
                     /ApEinfo_graphicformat="arrow_data {{0 1 2 0 0 -1} {} 0}
                     width 5 offset 0"
     misc_feature    4885..5308
                     /locus_tag="HsPML IVA 3MAS(4)"
                     /label="HsPML IVA 3MAS(4)"
                     /ApEinfo_label="HsPML IVA 3MAS"
                     /ApEinfo_fwdcolor="#ffcc66"
                     /ApEinfo_revcolor="#ffcc66"
                     /ApEinfo_graphicformat="arrow_data {{0 1 2 0 0 -1} {} 0}
                     width 5 offset 0"
     misc_feature    6628..6633
                     /locus_tag="Bbs1 site"
                     /label="Bbs1 site"
                     /ApEinfo_label="Bbs1 site"
                     /ApEinfo_fwdcolor="#cccccc"
                     /ApEinfo_revcolor="#cccccc"
                     /ApEinfo_graphicformat="arrow_data {{0 1 2 0 0 -1} {} 0}
                     width 5 offset 0"
     misc_feature    4878..4878
                     /locus_tag="A>G from WT sequence(2)"
                     /label="A>G from WT sequence(2)"
                     /ApEinfo_label="A>G from WT sequence"
                     /ApEinfo_fwdcolor="#ff0000"
                     /ApEinfo_revcolor="#ff0000"
                     /ApEinfo_graphicformat="arrow_data {{0 1 2 0 0 -1} {} 0}
                     width 5 offset 0"
     misc_feature    7318..7323
                     /locus_tag="Bbs1 site(1)"
                     /label="Bbs1 site(1)"
                     /ApEinfo_label="Bbs1 site"
                     /ApEinfo_fwdcolor="#cccccc"
                     /ApEinfo_revcolor="#cccccc"
                     /ApEinfo_graphicformat="arrow_data {{0 1 2 0 0 -1} {} 0}
                     width 5 offset 0"
     misc_feature    5076..5085
                     /locus_tag="ttgtggtgat>ctgcggcgag changed from WT"
                     /label="ttgtggtgat>ctgcggcgag changed from WT"
                     /ApEinfo_label="ttgtggtgat>ctgcggcgag changed from WT"
                     /ApEinfo_fwdcolor="#ff0000"
                     /ApEinfo_revcolor="#ff0000"
                     /ApEinfo_graphicformat="arrow_data {{0 1 2 0 0 -1} {} 0}
                     width 5 offset 0"
     misc_feature    828..1016
                     /locus_tag="5'LTR"
                     /label="5'LTR"
                     /ApEinfo_label="5'LTR"
                     /ApEinfo_fwdcolor="#cccccc"
                     /ApEinfo_revcolor="#cccccc"
                     /ApEinfo_graphicformat="arrow_data {{0 1 2 0 0 -1} {} 0}
                     width 5 offset 0"
     source          2912..3490
                     /organism="synthetic DNA construct"
                     /mol_type="other DNA"
                     /locus_tag="source:synthetic DNA construct"
                     /label="source:synthetic DNA construct"
                     /ApEinfo_label="source:synthetic DNA construct"
                     /ApEinfo_fwdcolor="pink"
                     /ApEinfo_revcolor="pink"
                     /ApEinfo_graphicformat="arrow_data {{0 1 2 0 0 -1} {} 0}
                     width 5 offset 0"
     misc_feature    6918..7106
                     /locus_tag="3' LTR"
                     /label="3' LTR"
                     /ApEinfo_label="3' LTR"
                     /ApEinfo_fwdcolor="#cccccc"
                     /ApEinfo_revcolor="#cccccc"
                     /ApEinfo_graphicformat="arrow_data {{0 1 2 0 0 -1} {} 0}
                     width 5 offset 0"
     misc_feature    5384..5782
                     /locus_tag="Blasticidin resistance gene"
                     /label="Blasticidin resistance gene"
                     /ApEinfo_label="Blasticidin resistance gene"
                     /ApEinfo_fwdcolor="#cc66ff"
                     /ApEinfo_revcolor="#cc66ff"
                     /ApEinfo_graphicformat="arrow_data {{0 1 2 0 0 -1} {} 0}
                     width 5 offset 0"
     misc_feature    3356..3358
                     /locus_tag="L151P"
                     /label="L151P"
                     /ApEinfo_label="L151P"
                     /ApEinfo_fwdcolor="#7eff74"
                     /ApEinfo_revcolor="#7eff74"
                     /ApEinfo_graphicformat="arrow_data {{0 1 2 0 0 -1} {} 0}
                     width 5 offset 0"
     misc_feature    5384..5782
                     /locus_tag="Blast"
                     /label="Blast"
                     /ApEinfo_label="Blast"
                     /ApEinfo_fwdcolor="#ff6666"
                     /ApEinfo_revcolor="#ff6666"
                     /ApEinfo_graphicformat="arrow_data {{0 1 2 0 0 -1} {} 0}
                     width 5 offset 0"
     misc_feature    5810..6403
                     /locus_tag="WPRE"
                     /label="WPRE"
                     /ApEinfo_label="WPRE"
                     /ApEinfo_fwdcolor="#6666ff"
                     /ApEinfo_revcolor="#6666ff"
                     /ApEinfo_graphicformat="arrow_data {{0 1 2 0 0 -1} {} 0}
                     width 5 offset 0"
     misc_feature    5462..5467
                     /locus_tag="Bbs1 site(2)"
                     /label="Bbs1 site(2)"
                     /ApEinfo_label="Bbs1 site"
                     /ApEinfo_fwdcolor="#cccccc"
                     /ApEinfo_revcolor="#cccccc"
                     /ApEinfo_graphicformat="arrow_data {{0 1 2 0 0 -1} {} 0}
                     width 5 offset 0"
     misc_feature    6346..6351
                     /locus_tag="Bbs1 site(3)"
                     /label="Bbs1 site(3)"
                     /ApEinfo_label="Bbs1 site"
                     /ApEinfo_fwdcolor="#cccccc"
                     /ApEinfo_revcolor="#cccccc"
                     /ApEinfo_graphicformat="arrow_data {{0 1 2 0 0 -1} {} 0}
                     width 5 offset 0"
     misc_feature    5324..5383
                     /locus_tag="P2A"
                     /label="P2A"
                     /ApEinfo_label="P2A"
                     /ApEinfo_fwdcolor="#e6e6e6"
                     /ApEinfo_revcolor="#e6e6e6"
                     /ApEinfo_graphicformat="arrow_data {{0 1 2 0 0 -1} {} 0}
                     width 5 offset 0"
     misc_feature    3479..3481
                     /locus_tag="T192A"
                     /label="T192A"
                     /ApEinfo_label="T192A"
                     /ApEinfo_fwdcolor="#7eff74"
                     /ApEinfo_revcolor="#7eff74"
                     /ApEinfo_graphicformat="arrow_data {{0 1 2 0 0 -1} {} 0}
                     width 5 offset 0"
     misc_difference 3485..3487
                     /locus_tag="K194I"
                     /label="K194I"
                     /ApEinfo_label="K194I"
                     /ApEinfo_fwdcolor="pink"
                     /ApEinfo_revcolor="pink"
                     /ApEinfo_graphicformat="arrow_data {{0 1 2 0 0 -1} {} 0}
                     width 5 offset 0"
     misc_feature    3260..3262
                     /locus_tag="R118S"
                     /label="R118S"
                     /ApEinfo_label="R118S"
                     /ApEinfo_fwdcolor="#7eff74"
                     /ApEinfo_revcolor="#7eff74"
                     /ApEinfo_graphicformat="arrow_data {{0 1 2 0 0 -1} {} 0}
                     width 5 offset 0"
     misc_feature    3326..3328
                     /locus_tag="E141K"
                     /label="E141K"
                     /ApEinfo_label="E141K"
                     /ApEinfo_fwdcolor="#7eff74"
                     /ApEinfo_revcolor="#7eff74"
                     /ApEinfo_graphicformat="arrow_data {{0 1 2 0 0 -1} {} 0}
                     width 5 offset 0"
     misc_difference 3329..3331
                     /locus_tag="Q142R"
                     /label="Q142R"
                     /ApEinfo_label="Q142R"
                     /ApEinfo_fwdcolor="pink"
                     /ApEinfo_revcolor="pink"
                     /ApEinfo_graphicformat="arrow_data {{0 1 2 0 0 -1} {} 0}
                     width 5 offset 0"
     misc_feature    3353..3355
                     /locus_tag="S150G"
                     /label="S150G"
                     /ApEinfo_label="S150G"
                     /ApEinfo_fwdcolor="#7eff74"
                     /ApEinfo_revcolor="#7eff74"
                     /ApEinfo_graphicformat="arrow_data {{0 1 2 0 0 -1} {} 0}
                     width 5 offset 0"
     misc_feature    3501..3547
                     /locus_tag="GSQ linker"
                     /label="GSQ linker"
                     /ApEinfo_label="GSQ linker"
                     /ApEinfo_fwdcolor="#ffff66"
                     /ApEinfo_revcolor="#ffff66"
                     /ApEinfo_graphicformat="arrow_data {{0 1 2 0 0 -1} {} 0}
                     width 5 offset 0"
ORIGIN
        1 gtcgacggat cgggagatct cccgatcccc tatggtgcac tctcagtaca atctgctctg
       61 atgccgcata gttaagccag tatctgctcc ctgcttgtgt gttggaggtc gctgagtagt
      121 gcgcgagcaa aatttaagct acaacaaggc aaggcttgac cgacaattgc atgaagaatc
      181 tgcttagggt taggcgtttt gcgctgcttc gcgatgtacg ggccagatat acgcgttgac
      241 attgattatt gactagttat taatagtaat caattacggg gtcattagtt catagcccat
      301 atatggagtt ccgcgttaca taacttacgg taaatggccc gcctggctga ccgcccaacg
      361 acccccgccc attgacgtca ataatgacgt atgttcccat agtaacgcca atagggactt
      421 tccattgacg tcaatgggtg gagtatttac ggtaaactgc ccacttggca gtacatcaag
      481 tgtatcatat gccaagtacg ccccctattg acgtcaatga cggtaaatgg cccgcctggc
      541 attatgccca gtacatgacc ttatgggact ttcctacttg gcagtacatc tacgtattag
      601 tcatcgctat taccatggtg atgcggtttt ggcagtacat caatgggcgt ggatagcggt
      661 ttgactcacg gggatttcca agtctccacc ccattgacgt caatgggagt ttgttttggc
      721 accaaaatca acgggacttt ccaaaatgtc gtaacaactc cgccccattg acgcaaatgg
      781 gcggtaggcg tgtacggtgg gaggtctata taagcagcgc gttttgcctg tactgggtct
      841 ctctggttag accagatctg agcctgggag ctctctggct aactagggaa cccactgctt
      901 aagcctcaat aaagcttgcc ttgagtgctt caagtagtgt gtgcccgtct gttgtgtgac
      961 tctggtaact agagatccct cagacccttt tagtcagtgt ggaaaatctc tagcagtggc
     1021 gcccgaacag ggacttgaaa gcgaaaggga aaccagagga gctctctcga cgcaggactc
     1081 ggcttgctga agcgcgcacg gcaagaggcg aggggcggcg actggtgagt acgccaaaaa
     1141 ttttgactag cggaggctag aaggagagag atgggtgcga gagcgtcagt attaagcggg
     1201 ggagaattag atcgcgatgg gaaaaaattc ggttaaggcc agggggaaag aaaaaatata
     1261 aattaaaaca tatagtatgg gcaagcaggg agctagaacg attcgcagtt aatcctggcc
     1321 tgttagaaac atcagaaggc tgtagacaaa tactgggaca gctacaacca tcccttcaga
     1381 caggatcaga agaacttaga tcattatata atacagtagc aaccctctat tgtgtgcatc
     1441 aaaggataga gataaaagac accaaggaag ctttagacaa gatagaggaa gagcaaaaca
     1501 aaagtaagac caccgcacag caagcggccG GCCgctgatc ttcagacctg gaggaggaga
     1561 tatgagggac aattggagaa gtgaattata taaatataaa gtagtaaaaa ttgaaccatt
     1621 aggagtagca cccaccaagg caaagagaag agtggtgcag agagaaaaaa gagcagtggg
     1681 aataggagct ttgttccttg ggttcttggg agcagcagga agcactatgg gcgcagcgtc
     1741 aatgacgctg acggtacagg ccagacaatt attgtctggt atagtgcagc agcagaacaa
     1801 tttgctgagg gctattgagg cgcaacagca tctgttgcaa ctcacagtct ggggcatcaa
     1861 gcagctccag gcaagaatcc tggctgtgga aagataccta aaggatcaac agctcctggg
     1921 gatttggggt tgctctggaa aactcatttg caccactgct gtgccttgga atgctagttg
     1981 gagtaataaa tctctggaac agatttggaa tcacacgacc tggatggagt gggacagaga
     2041 aattaacaat tacacaagct taatacactc cttaattgaa gaatcgcaaa accagcaaga
     2101 aaagaatgaa caagaattat tggaattaga taaatgggca agtttgtgga attggtttaa
     2161 cataacaaat tggctgtggt atataaaatt attcataatg atagtaggag gcttggtagg
     2221 tttaagaata gtttttgctg tactttctat agtgaataga gttaggcagg gatattcacc
     2281 attatcgttt cagacccacc tcccaacccc gaggggaccc gacaggcccg aaggaataga
     2341 agaagaaggt ggagagagag acagagacag atccattcga ttagtgaacg gatcggcact
     2401 gcgtgcgcca attctgcaga caaatggcag tattcatcca caattttaaa agaaaagggg
     2461 ggattggggg gtacagtgca ggggaaagaa tagtagacat aatagcaaca gacatacaaa
     2521 ctaaagaatt acaaaaacaa attacaaaaa ttcaaaattt tcgggtttat tacagggaca
     2581 gcagagatcc agtttggtta attagctagc taggtcttga aaggagtggg aattggctcc
     2641 ggtgcccgtc agtgggcaga gcgcacatcg cccacagtcc ccgagaagtt ggggggaggg
     2701 gtcggcaatt gatccggtgc ctagagaagg tggcgcgggg taaactggga aagtgatgtc
     2761 gtgtactggc tccgcctttt tcccgagggt gggggagaac cgtatataag tgcagtagtc
     2821 gccgtgaacg ttctttttcg caacgggttt gccgccagaa cacaggaccg gtgccaccAT
     2881 GGACTACAAA GACGATGACG ACAAGggctc taaagacaat actgtgcctc tgaagctgat
     2941 cgctctcctg gctaatggcg agttccatag tggcgaacag ctgggagaaa ccctgggcat
     3001 gtccagggcc gctatcaaca agcacattca gactctgcgc gactggggcg tggacgtgtt
     3061 caccgtgccc ggaaagggct actctctgcc cgagcctatc ccgctgctga acgctaaaca
     3121 gattctggga cagctggacg gcgggagcgt ggcagtcctg cctgtgGTCG ACtccaccaa
     3181 tcagtacctg ctggatcgaa tcggcgagct gaagagtggg gatgcttgca ttgcagaata
     3241 tcagcaggca gggagaggaa gcagagggag gaaatggttc tctccttttg gagctaacct
     3301 gtacctgagt atgttttggc gcctgaagcg gggaccagca gcaatcggcc tgggcccggt
     3361 catcggaatt gtcatggcag aagcgctgcg aaagctggga gcagacaagg tgcgagtcaa
     3421 atggcccaat gacctgtatc tgcaggatag aaagctggca ggcatcctgg tggagctggc
     3481 cggaataaca GGGCGCGCCG GCGGGGGATC TTCCGGAGGC GGGCAAATTT CTTACGCAAG
     3541 TAGAGGGgaa ttcATGGAGC CTGCACCCGC CCGATCTCCG AGGCCCCAGC AGGACCCCGC
     3601 CCGGCCCCAG GAGCCCACCA TGCCTCCCCC CGAGACCCCC TCTGAAGGCC GCCAGCCCAG
     3661 CCCCAGCCCC AGCCCTACAG AGCGAGCCCC CGCTTCGGAG GAGGAGTTCC AGTTTCTGCG
     3721 CTGCCAGCAA TGCCAGGCGG AAGCCAGGTG CCCGAAGCTG CTGCCTTGTC TGCACACGCT
     3781 GTGCTCAGGA TGCCTGGAGG CGTCGGGCAT GCAGTGCCCC ATCTGCCAGG CGCCCTGGCC
     3841 CCTAGGTGCA GACACACCCG CCCTGGATAA CGTCTTTTTC GAGAGTCTGC AGCGGCGCCT
     3901 GTCGGTGTAC CGGCAGATTG TGGATGCGCA GGCTGTGTGC ACCCGCTGCA AAGAGTCGGC
     3961 CGACTTCTGG TGCTTTGAGT GCGAGCAGCT CCTCTGCGCC AAGTGCTTCG AGGCACACCA
     4021 GTGGTTCCTC AGGCACGAGG CCCGGCCCCT AGCAGAGCTG CGCAACCAGT CGGTGCGTGA
     4081 GTTCCTGGAC GGCACCCGCA AGACCAACAA CATCTTCTGC TCCAACCCCA ACCACCGCAC
     4141 CCCTACGCTG ACCAGCATCT ACTGCCGAGG ATGTTCCAAG CCGCTGTGCT GCTCGTGCGC
     4201 GCTCCTTGAC AGCAGCCACA GTGAGCTCAA GTGCGACATC AGCGCAGAGA TCCAGCAGCG
     4261 ACAGGAGGAG CTGGACGCCA TGACGCAGGC GCTGCAGGAG CAGGATAGTG CCTTTGGCGC
     4321 GGTTCACGCG CAGATGCACG CGGCCGTCGG CCAGTTGGGC CGCGCGCGTG CCGAGACCGA
     4381 GGAGCTGATC CGCGAGCGCG TGCGCCAGGT GGTAGCTCAC GTGCGGGCTC AGGAGCGCGA
     4441 GCTGCTGGAG GCTGTGGACG CGCGGTACCA GCGCGACTAC GAGGAGATGG CCAGTCGGCT
     4501 GGGCCGCCTG GATGCTGTGC TGCAGCGCAT CCGCACGGGC AGCGCGCTGG TGCAGAGGAT
     4561 GAAGTGCTAC GCCTCGGACC AGGAGGTGCT GGACATGCAC GGTTTCCTGC GCCAGGCGCT
     4621 CTGCCGCCTG CGCCAGGAGG AGCCCCAGAG CCTGCAAGCT GCCGTGCGCA CCGATGGCTT
     4681 CGACGAGTTC AAGGTGCGCC TGCAGGACCT CAGCTCTTGC ATCACCCAGG GGAAAGATGC
     4741 AGCTGTATCC AAGAAAGCCA GCCCAGAGGC TGCCAGCACT CCCAGGGACC CTATTGACGT
     4801 TGACCTGGAT GTCTCCAATA CAACGACAGC CCAGAAGAGG AAGTGCAGCC AGACCCAGTG
     4861 CCCCAGGAAG GTCATCAGGA TGGAGTCTGA GGAGGGGAAG GAGGCAAGGT TGGCTCGGAG
     4921 CTCCCCGGAG CAGCCCAGGC CCAGCACCTC CAAGGCAGTC TCACCACCCC ACCTGGATGG
     4981 ACCGCCTAGC CCCAGGAGCC CCGTCATAGG AAGTGAGGTC TTCCTGCCCA ACAGCAACCA
     5041 CGTGGCCAGT GGCGCCGGGG AGGCAGAGGA ACGCGCTGCG GCGAGCAGCA GCTCGGAAGA
     5101 CTCAGATGCC GAAAACTCGT CCTCCCGAGA GCTGGATGAC AGCAGCAGTG AGTCCAGTGA
     5161 CCTCCAGCTG GAAGGCCCCA GCACCCTCAG GGTCCTGGAC GAGAACCTTG CTGACCCCCA
     5221 AGCAGAAGAC AGACCTCTGG TTTTCTTTGA CCTCAAGATT GACAATGAAA GTGGGTTCTC
     5281 CTGGGGCTAC CCCCACCCCT TTCTAATTgg cggccgcgGA TCCGGCGCAA CAAACTTCTC
     5341 TCTGCTGAAA CAAGCCGGAG ATGTCGAAGA GAATCCTGGA CCGatggcca agcctttgtc
     5401 tcaagaagaa tccaccctca ttgaaagagc aacggctaca atcaacagca tccccatctc
     5461 tgaagactac agcgtcgcca gcgcagctct ctctagcgac ggccgcatct tcactggtgt
     5521 caatgtatat cattttactg ggggaccttg tgcagaactc gtggtgctgg gcactgctgc
     5581 tgctgcggca gctggcaacc tgacttgtat cgtcgcgatc ggaaatgaga acaggggcat
     5641 cttgagcccc tgcggacggt gccgacaggt gcttctcgat ctgcatcctg ggatcaaagc
     5701 catagtgaag gacagtgatg gacagccgac ggcagttggg attcgtgaat tgctgccctc
     5761 tggttatgtg tgggagggct aagaattaat tcgatatcaa gcttatcggt aatcaacctc
     5821 tggattacaa aatttgtgaa agattgactg gtattcttaa ctatgttgct ccttttacgc
     5881 tatgtggata cgctgcttta atgcctttgt atcatgctat tgcttcccgt atggctttca
     5941 ttttctcctc cttgtataaa tcctggttgc tgtctcttta tgaggagttg tggcccgttg
     6001 tcaggcaacg tggcgtggtg tgcactgtgt ttgctgacgc aacccccact ggttggggca
     6061 ttgccaccac ctgtcagctc ctttccggga ctttcgcttt ccccctccct attgccacgg
     6121 cggaactcat cgccgcctgc cttgcccgct gctggacagg ggctcggctg ttgggcactg
     6181 acaattccgt ggtgttgtcg gggaaatcat cgtcctttcc ttggctgctc gcctgtgttg
     6241 ccacctggat tctgcgcggg acgtccttct gctacgtccc ttcggccctc aatccagcgg
     6301 accttccttc ccgcggcctg ctgccggctc tgcggcctct tccgcgtctt cgccttcgcc
     6361 ctcagacgag tcggatctcc ctttgggccg cctccccgca tcgataccgt cgacctcgag
     6421 acctagaaaa acatggagca atcacaagta gcaatacagc agctaccaat gctgattgtg
     6481 cctggctaga agcacaagag gaggaggagg tgggttttcc agtcacacct caggtacctt
     6541 taagaccaat gacttacaag gcagctgtag atcttagcca ctttttaaaa gaaaaggggg
     6601 gactggaagg gctaattcac tcccaacgaa gacaagatat ccttgatctg tggatctacc
     6661 acacacaagg ctacttccct gattggcaga actacacacc agggccaggg atcagatatc
     6721 cactgacctt tggatggtgc tacaagctag taccagttga gcaagagaag gtagaagaag
     6781 ccaatgaagg agagaacacc cgcttgttac accctgtgag cctgcatggg atggatgacc
     6841 cggagagaga agtattagag tggaggtttg acagccgcct agcatttcat cacatggccc
     6901 gagagctgca tccggactgt actgggtctc tctggttaga ccagatctga gcctgggagc
     6961 tctctggcta actagggaac ccactgctta agcctcaata aagcttgcct tgagtgcttc
     7021 aagtagtgtg tgcccgtctg ttgtgtgact ctggtaacta gagatccctc agaccctttt
     7081 agtcagtgtg gaaaatctct agcagggccc gtttaaaccc gctgatcagc ctcgactgtg
     7141 ccttctagtt gccagccatc tgttgtttgc ccctcccccg tgccttcctt gaccctggaa
     7201 ggtgccactc ccactgtcct ttcctaataa aatgaggaaa ttgcatcgca ttgtctgagt
     7261 aggtgtcatt ctattctggg gggtggggtg gggcaggaca gcaaggggga ggattgggaa
     7321 gacaatagca ggcatgctgg ggatgcggtg ggctctatgg cttctgaggc ggaaagaacc
     7381 agctggggct ctagggggta tccccnnnnn nnnnnnnnnn nnnnnnnnnn nnnnnnnnnn
     7441 nnnnnnnnnn nnnnnnnnnn nnnnnnnnnn nnnnnnnnnn nnnnnnnnnn nnnnnnnnnn
     7501 nnnnnnnnnn nnnnnnnnnn nnnnnnnnnc nnnnnnnnnn nnnnnnnnnn nnnnnnnnnn
     7561 nnnnnnnnnn nnnnnnnnnn nnnnnnnnnn nnnnnnnnnn nnnnnnnnnn nnnnnnnnnn
     7621 nannnnnnnn nnnnnnnnnn nnnnnnnnnn nnnnnnnnnn nnnnnnnnnn ncctttgacg
     7681 ttggagtcca cgttctttnn nnnnnnnnnn nnnnnnnnnn nnnnnnnnnn nnnnnaccct
     7741 atctcggtct attcttttga tttataaggg attttgccga tttcggccta ttggttaaaa
     7801 aatgagctga tttaacaaaa atttaacgcg aattaattct gtggaatgtg tgtcagttag
     7861 ggtgtggaaa gtccccaggc tccccagcag gcagaagtat gcaaagcatg catctcaatt
     7921 agtcagcaac caggtgtgga aagtccccag gctccccagc aggcagaagt atgcaaagca
     7981 tgcatctcaa ttagtcagca accatagtcc cgcccctaac tccgcccatc ccgcccctaa
     8041 ctccgcccag ttccgcccat tctccgcccc atggctgact aatttttttt atttatgcag
     8101 aggccgaggc cgcctctgcc tctgagctat tccagaagta gtgaggaggc ttttttggag
     8161 gcctaggctt ttgcaaaaag ctcccgggag cttgtatatc cattttcgga tctgatcagc
     8221 acgtgttgac aattaatcat cggcatagta tatcggcata gtataatacg acaaggtgag
     8281 gaactaaacc atggccaagt tgaccagtgc cgttccggtg ctcaccgcgc gcgacgtcgc
     8341 cggagcggtc gagttctgga ccgaccggct cgggttctcc cgggacttcg tggaggacga
     8401 cttcgccggt gtggtccggg acgacgtgac cctgttcatc agcgcggtcc aggaccaggt
     8461 ggtgccggac aacaccctgg cctgggtgtg ggtgcgcggc ctggacgagc tgtacgccga
     8521 gtggtcggag gtcgtgtcca cgaacttccg ggacgcctcc gggccggcca tgaccgagat
     8581 cggcgagcag ccgtgggggc gggagttcgc cctgcgcgac ccggccggca actgcgtgca
     8641 cttcgtggcc gaggagcagg actgacacgt gctacgagat ttcgattcca ccgccgcctt
     8701 ctatgaaagg ttgggcttcg gaatcgtttt ccgggacgcc ggctggatga tcctccagcg
     8761 cggggatctc atgctggagt tcttcgccca ccccaacttg tttattgcag cttataatgg
     8821 ttacaaataa agcaatagca tcacaaattt cacaaataaa gcattttttt cactgcattc
     8881 tagttgtggt ttgtccaaac tcatcaatgt atcttatcat gtctgtatac cgtcgacctc
     8941 tagctagagc ttggcgtaat catggtcata gctgtttcct gtgtgaaatt gttatccgct
     9001 cacaattcca cacaacatac gagccggaag cataaagtgt aaagcctggg gtgcctaatg
     9061 agtgagctaa ctcacattaa ttgcgttgcg ctcactgccc gctttccagt cgggaaacct
     9121 gtcgtgccag ctgcattaat gaatcggcca acgcgcgggg agaggcggtt tgcgtattgg
     9181 gcgctcttcc gcttcctcgc tcactgactc gctgcgctcg gtcgttcggc tgcggcgagc
     9241 ggtatcagct cactcaaagg cggtaatacg gttatccaca gaatcagggg ataacgcagg
     9301 aaagaacatg tgagcaaaag gccagcaaaa ggccaggaac cgtaaaaagg ccgcgttgct
     9361 ggcgtttttc cataggctcc gcccccctga cgagcatcac aaaaatcgac gctcaagtca
     9421 gaggtggcga aacccgacag gactataaag ataccaggcg tttccccctg gaagctccct
     9481 cgtgcgctct cctgttccga ccctgccgct taccggatac ctgtccgcct ttctcccttc
     9541 gggaagcgtg gcgctttctc atagctcacg ctgtaggtat ctcagttcgg tgtaggtcgt
     9601 tcgctccaag ctgggctgtg tgcacgaacc ccccgttcag cccgaccgct gcgccttatc
     9661 cggtaactat cgtcttgagt ccaacccggt aagacacgac ttatcgccac tggcagcagc
     9721 cactggtaac aggattagca gagcgaggta tgtaggcggt gctacagagt tcttgaagtg
     9781 gtggcctaac tacggctaca ctagaagaac agtatttggt atctgcgctc tgctgaagcc
     9841 agttaccttc ggaaaaagag ttggtagctc ttgatccggc aaacaaacca ccgctggtag
     9901 cggtggtttt tttgtttgca agcagcagat tacgcgcaga aaaaaaggat ctcaagaaga
     9961 tcctttgatc ttttctacgg ggtctgacgc tcagtggaac gaaaactcac gttaagggat
    10021 tttggtcatg agattatcaa aaaggatctt cacctagatc cttttaaatt aaaaatgaag
    10081 ttttaaatca atctaaagta tatatgagta aacttggtct gacagttacc aatgcttaat
    10141 cagtgaggca cctatctcag cgatctgtct atttcgttca tccatagttg cctgactccc
    10201 cgtcgtgtag ataactacga tacgggaggg cttaccatct ggccccagtg ctgcaatgat
    10261 accgcgagac ccacgctcac cggctccaga tttatcagca ataaaccagc cagccggaag
    10321 ggccgagcgc agaagtggtc ctgcaacttt atccgcctcc atccagtcta ttaattgttg
    10381 ccgggaagct agagtaagta gttcgccagt taatagtttg cgcaacgttg ttgccattgc
    10441 tacaggcatc gtggtgtcac gctcgtcgtt tggtatggct tcattcagct ccggttccca
    10501 acgatcaagg cgagttacat gatcccccat gttgtgcaaa aaagcggtta gctccttcgg
    10561 tcctccgatc gttgtcagaa gtaagttggc cgcagtgtta tcactcatgg ttatggcagc
    10621 actgcataat tctcttactg tcatgccatc cgtaagatgc ttttctgtga ctggtgagta
    10681 ctcaaccaag tcattctgag aatagtgtat gcggcgaccg agttgctctt gcccggcgtc
    10741 aatacgggat aataccgcgc cacatagcag aactttaaaa gtgctcatca ttggaaaacg
    10801 ttcttcgggg cgaaaactct caaggatctt accgctgttg agatccagtt cgatgtaacc
    10861 cactcgtgca cccaactgat cttcagcatc ttttactttc accagcgttt ctgggtgagc
    10921 aaaaacagga aggcaaaatg ccgcaaaaaa gggaataagg gcgacacgga aatgttgaat
    10981 actcatactc ttcctttttc aatattattg aagcatttat cagggttatt gtctcatgag
    11041 cggatacata tttgaatgta tttagaaaaa taaacaaata ggggttccgc gcacatttcc
    11101 ccgaaaagtg ccacctgac    
//
