# Supplementary material for: Identification of proximal SUMO-dependent interactors using SUMO-ID
Source: Nat Commun. 2021 Nov 18;12:6671. doi: 10.1038/s41467-021-26807-6 (PMC8602451; doi:10.1038/s41467-021-26807-6)
Supplement: Supplementary file 12 — Source data [file 41467_2021_26807_MOESM12_ESM.zip › Source_data_file/Sequence files_representative constructs/Lenti-EFS-NTID194-GSQ-PMLivaWT-P2A-BLAST.ape]

LOCUS       Lenti_EFS_FLTID_       11119 bp ds-DNA     circular     20-JUL-2021
DEFINITION  
ACCESSION   
VERSION     
SOURCE      
  ORGANISM  
COMMENT     Source: http://www.addgene.org/52962/sequences/ lentiCas9-Blast,
            TurboID (Ting lab); Human PML isoform IVa Accession# AF230411
COMMENT     ApEinfo:methylated:1
FEATURES             Location/Qualifiers
     primer_bind     complement(8961..8981)
                     /locus_tag="M13-rev"
                     /label="M13-rev"
                     /ApEinfo_label="M13-rev"
                     /ApEinfo_fwdcolor="cyan"
                     /ApEinfo_revcolor="green"
                     /ApEinfo_graphicformat="arrow_data {{0 1 2 0 0 -1} {} 0}
                     width 5 offset 0"
     rep_origin      complement(9349..10031)
                     /locus_tag="ColE1 origin"
                     /label="ColE1 origin"
                     /ApEinfo_label="ColE1 origin"
                     /ApEinfo_fwdcolor="gray50"
                     /ApEinfo_revcolor="gray50"
                     /ApEinfo_graphicformat="arrow_data {{0 1 2 0 0 -1} {} 0}
                     width 5 offset 0"
     misc_binding    complement(8987..9009)
                     /locus_tag="LacO"
                     /label="LacO"
                     /ApEinfo_label="LacO"
                     /ApEinfo_fwdcolor="cornflower blue"
                     /ApEinfo_revcolor="cornflower blue"
                     /ApEinfo_graphicformat="arrow_data {{0 1 2 0 0 -1} {} 0}
                     width 5 offset 0"
     CDS             complement(10129..10788)
                     /locus_tag="AmpR"
                     /label="AmpR"
                     /ApEinfo_label="AmpR"
                     /ApEinfo_fwdcolor="yellow"
                     /ApEinfo_revcolor="yellow"
                     /ApEinfo_graphicformat="arrow_data {{0 1 2 0 0 -1} {} 0}
                     width 5 offset 0"
     misc_feature    2457..2561
                     /locus_tag="cPPT (central polypurine tract)"
                     /label="cPPT (central polypurine tract)"
                     /ApEinfo_label="cPPT (central polypurine tract)"
                     /ApEinfo_fwdcolor="#cccccc"
                     /ApEinfo_revcolor="#cccccc"
                     /ApEinfo_graphicformat="arrow_data {{0 1 2 0 0 -1} {} 0}
                     width 5 offset 0"
     misc_feature    1684..1916
                     /locus_tag="RRE (Rev binding element)"
                     /label="RRE (Rev binding element)"
                     /ApEinfo_label="RRE (Rev binding element)"
                     /ApEinfo_fwdcolor="#cccccc"
                     /ApEinfo_revcolor="#cccccc"
                     /ApEinfo_graphicformat="arrow_data {{0 1 2 0 0 -1} {} 0}
                     width 5 offset 0"
     misc_feature    6628..6633
                     /locus_tag="Bbs1 site"
                     /label="Bbs1 site"
                     /ApEinfo_label="Bbs1 site"
                     /ApEinfo_fwdcolor="#cccccc"
                     /ApEinfo_revcolor="#cccccc"
                     /ApEinfo_graphicformat="arrow_data {{0 1 2 0 0 -1} {} 0}
                     width 5 offset 0"
     misc_feature    7318..7323
                     /locus_tag="Bbs1 site(1)"
                     /label="Bbs1 site(1)"
                     /ApEinfo_label="Bbs1 site"
                     /ApEinfo_fwdcolor="#cccccc"
                     /ApEinfo_revcolor="#cccccc"
                     /ApEinfo_graphicformat="arrow_data {{0 1 2 0 0 -1} {} 0}
                     width 5 offset 0"
     misc_feature    828..1016
                     /locus_tag="5'LTR"
                     /label="5'LTR"
                     /ApEinfo_label="5'LTR"
                     /ApEinfo_fwdcolor="#cccccc"
                     /ApEinfo_revcolor="#cccccc"
                     /ApEinfo_graphicformat="arrow_data {{0 1 2 0 0 -1} {} 0}
                     width 5 offset 0"
     misc_feature    6918..7106
                     /locus_tag="3' LTR"
                     /label="3' LTR"
                     /ApEinfo_label="3' LTR"
                     /ApEinfo_fwdcolor="#cccccc"
                     /ApEinfo_revcolor="#cccccc"
                     /ApEinfo_graphicformat="arrow_data {{0 1 2 0 0 -1} {} 0}
                     width 5 offset 0"
     misc_feature    5384..5782
                     /locus_tag="Blasticidin resistance gene"
                     /label="Blasticidin resistance gene"
                     /ApEinfo_label="Blasticidin resistance gene"
                     /ApEinfo_fwdcolor="#cc66ff"
                     /ApEinfo_revcolor="#cc66ff"
                     /ApEinfo_graphicformat="arrow_data {{0 1 2 0 0 -1} {} 0}
                     width 5 offset 0"
     misc_feature    5384..5782
                     /locus_tag="Blast"
                     /label="Blast"
                     /ApEinfo_label="Blast"
                     /ApEinfo_fwdcolor="#ff6666"
                     /ApEinfo_revcolor="#ff6666"
                     /ApEinfo_graphicformat="arrow_data {{0 1 2 0 0 -1} {} 0}
                     width 5 offset 0"
     misc_feature    5810..6403
                     /locus_tag="WPRE"
                     /label="WPRE"
                     /ApEinfo_label="WPRE"
                     /ApEinfo_fwdcolor="#6666ff"
                     /ApEinfo_revcolor="#6666ff"
                     /ApEinfo_graphicformat="arrow_data {{0 1 2 0 0 -1} {} 0}
                     width 5 offset 0"
     misc_feature    5462..5467
                     /locus_tag="Bbs1 site(2)"
                     /label="Bbs1 site(2)"
                     /ApEinfo_label="Bbs1 site"
                     /ApEinfo_fwdcolor="#cccccc"
                     /ApEinfo_revcolor="#cccccc"
                     /ApEinfo_graphicformat="arrow_data {{0 1 2 0 0 -1} {} 0}
                     width 5 offset 0"
     misc_feature    6346..6351
                     /locus_tag="Bbs1 site(3)"
                     /label="Bbs1 site(3)"
                     /ApEinfo_label="Bbs1 site"
                     /ApEinfo_fwdcolor="#cccccc"
                     /ApEinfo_revcolor="#cccccc"
                     /ApEinfo_graphicformat="arrow_data {{0 1 2 0 0 -1} {} 0}
                     width 5 offset 0"
     misc_feature    5324..5383
                     /locus_tag="P2A"
                     /label="P2A"
                     /ApEinfo_label="P2A"
                     /ApEinfo_fwdcolor="#e6e6e6"
                     /ApEinfo_revcolor="#e6e6e6"
                     /ApEinfo_graphicformat="arrow_data {{0 1 2 0 0 -1} {} 0}
                     width 5 offset 0"
     misc_feature    3501..3547
                     /locus_tag="GSQ linker"
                     /label="GSQ linker"
                     /ApEinfo_label="GSQ linker"
                     /ApEinfo_fwdcolor="#ffff66"
                     /ApEinfo_revcolor="#ffff66"
                     /ApEinfo_graphicformat="arrow_data {{0 1 2 0 0 -1} {} 0}
                     width 5 offset 0"
     misc_feature    3554..5308
                     /locus_tag="Human PML isoform IVa Accession# AF230411"
                     /label="Human PML isoform IVa Accession# AF230411"
                     /ApEinfo_label="Human PML isoform IVa Accession# AF230411"
                     /ApEinfo_fwdcolor="#ffcc66"
                     /ApEinfo_revcolor="#ffcc66"
                     /ApEinfo_graphicformat="arrow_data {{0 1 2 0 0 -1} {} 0}
                     width 5 offset 0"
     CDS             2912..3490
                     /codon_start=1
                     /translation="KDNTVPLKLIALLANGEFHSGEQLGETLGMSRAAINKHIQTLRD
                     W
                     GVDVFTVPGKGYSLPEPIPLLNAKQILGQLDGGSVAVLPVVDSTNQYLLDRIGELKSG
                     D
                     ACIAEYQQAGRGSRGRKWFSPFGANLYLSMFWRLKRGPAAIGLGPVIGIVMAEALRKL
                     G
                     ADKVRVKWPNDLYLQDRKLAGILVELAGITGDAAQIVIGAGINVAMRRVEESVVNQGW
                     I
                     TLQEAGINLDRNTLAATLIRELRAALELFEQEGLAPYLPRWEKLDNFINRPVKLIIGD
                     K EIFGISRGIDKQGALLLEQDGVIKPWMGGEISLRSAEK"
                     /locus_tag="BirA (humanized)"
                     /label="BirA (humanized)"
                     /ApEinfo_label="BirA (humanized)"
                     /ApEinfo_fwdcolor="#e9d024"
                     /ApEinfo_revcolor="#e9d024"
                     /ApEinfo_graphicformat="arrow_data {{0 1 2 0 0 -1} {} 0}
                     width 5 offset 0"
     misc_feature    3383..3385
                     /locus_tag="V160A"
                     /label="V160A"
                     /ApEinfo_label="V160A"
                     /ApEinfo_fwdcolor="#7eff74"
                     /ApEinfo_revcolor="#7eff74"
                     /ApEinfo_graphicformat="arrow_data {{0 1 2 0 0 -1} {} 0}
                     width 5 offset 0"
     misc_feature    3101..3103
                     /locus_tag="Q65P"
                     /label="Q65P"
                     /ApEinfo_label="Q65P"
                     /ApEinfo_fwdcolor="#7eff74"
                     /ApEinfo_revcolor="#7eff74"
                     /ApEinfo_graphicformat="arrow_data {{0 1 2 0 0 -1} {} 0}
                     width 5 offset 0"
     misc_feature    3167..3169
                     /locus_tag="I87V"
                     /label="I87V"
                     /ApEinfo_label="I87V"
                     /ApEinfo_fwdcolor="#7eff74"
                     /ApEinfo_revcolor="#7eff74"
                     /ApEinfo_graphicformat="arrow_data {{0 1 2 0 0 -1} {} 0}
                     width 5 offset 0"
     misc_feature    3251..3253
                     /locus_tag="G115G"
                     /label="G115G"
                     /ApEinfo_label="G115G"
                     /ApEinfo_fwdcolor="#7eff74"
                     /ApEinfo_revcolor="#7eff74"
                     /ApEinfo_graphicformat="arrow_data {{0 1 2 0 0 -1} {} 0}
                     width 5 offset 0"
     misc_feature    2879..2905
                     /locus_tag="FLAG"
                     /label="FLAG"
                     /ApEinfo_label="FLAG"
                     /ApEinfo_fwdcolor="#ff8000"
                     /ApEinfo_revcolor="#ff8000"
                     /ApEinfo_graphicformat="arrow_data {{0 1 2 0 0 -1} {} 0}
                     width 5 offset 0"
     source          2912..3490
                     /organism="synthetic DNA construct"
                     /mol_type="other DNA"
                     /locus_tag="source:synthetic DNA construct"
                     /label="source:synthetic DNA construct"
                     /ApEinfo_label="source:synthetic DNA construct"
                     /ApEinfo_fwdcolor="pink"
                     /ApEinfo_revcolor="pink"
                     /ApEinfo_graphicformat="arrow_data {{0 1 2 0 0 -1} {} 0}
                     width 5 offset 0"
     misc_feature    3356..3358
                     /locus_tag="L151P"
                     /label="L151P"
                     /ApEinfo_label="L151P"
                     /ApEinfo_fwdcolor="#7eff74"
                     /ApEinfo_revcolor="#7eff74"
                     /ApEinfo_graphicformat="arrow_data {{0 1 2 0 0 -1} {} 0}
                     width 5 offset 0"
     misc_feature    3479..3481
                     /locus_tag="T192A"
                     /label="T192A"
                     /ApEinfo_label="T192A"
                     /ApEinfo_fwdcolor="#7eff74"
                     /ApEinfo_revcolor="#7eff74"
                     /ApEinfo_graphicformat="arrow_data {{0 1 2 0 0 -1} {} 0}
                     width 5 offset 0"
     misc_difference 3485..3487
                     /locus_tag="K194I"
                     /label="K194I"
                     /ApEinfo_label="K194I"
                     /ApEinfo_fwdcolor="pink"
                     /ApEinfo_revcolor="pink"
                     /ApEinfo_graphicformat="arrow_data {{0 1 2 0 0 -1} {} 0}
                     width 5 offset 0"
     misc_feature    3260..3262
                     /locus_tag="R118S"
                     /label="R118S"
                     /ApEinfo_label="R118S"
                     /ApEinfo_fwdcolor="#7eff74"
                     /ApEinfo_revcolor="#7eff74"
                     /ApEinfo_graphicformat="arrow_data {{0 1 2 0 0 -1} {} 0}
                     width 5 offset 0"
     misc_feature    3326..3328
                     /locus_tag="E141K"
                     /label="E141K"
                     /ApEinfo_label="E141K"
                     /ApEinfo_fwdcolor="#7eff74"
                     /ApEinfo_revcolor="#7eff74"
                     /ApEinfo_graphicformat="arrow_data {{0 1 2 0 0 -1} {} 0}
                     width 5 offset 0"
     misc_difference 3329..3331
                     /locus_tag="Q142R"
                     /label="Q142R"
                     /ApEinfo_label="Q142R"
                     /ApEinfo_fwdcolor="pink"
                     /ApEinfo_revcolor="pink"
                     /ApEinfo_graphicformat="arrow_data {{0 1 2 0 0 -1} {} 0}
                     width 5 offset 0"
     misc_feature    3353..3355
                     /locus_tag="S150G"
                     /label="S150G"
                     /ApEinfo_label="S150G"
                     /ApEinfo_fwdcolor="#7eff74"
                     /ApEinfo_revcolor="#7eff74"
                     /ApEinfo_graphicformat="arrow_data {{0 1 2 0 0 -1} {} 0}
                     width 5 offset 0"
ORIGIN
        1 gtcgacggat cgggagatct cccgatcccc tatggtgcac tctcagtaca atctgctctg
       61 atgccgcata gttaagccag tatctgctcc ctgcttgtgt gttggaggtc gctgagtagt
      121 gcgcgagcaa aatttaagct acaacaaggc aaggcttgac cgacaattgc atgaagaatc
      181 tgcttagggt taggcgtttt gcgctgcttc gcgatgtacg ggccagatat acgcgttgac
      241 attgattatt gactagttat taatagtaat caattacggg gtcattagtt catagcccat
      301 atatggagtt ccgcgttaca taacttacgg taaatggccc gcctggctga ccgcccaacg
      361 acccccgccc attgacgtca ataatgacgt atgttcccat agtaacgcca atagggactt
      421 tccattgacg tcaatgggtg gagtatttac ggtaaactgc ccacttggca gtacatcaag
      481 tgtatcatat gccaagtacg ccccctattg acgtcaatga cggtaaatgg cccgcctggc
      541 attatgccca gtacatgacc ttatgggact ttcctacttg gcagtacatc tacgtattag
      601 tcatcgctat taccatggtg atgcggtttt ggcagtacat caatgggcgt ggatagcggt
      661 ttgactcacg gggatttcca agtctccacc ccattgacgt caatgggagt ttgttttggc
      721 accaaaatca acgggacttt ccaaaatgtc gtaacaactc cgccccattg acgcaaatgg
      781 gcggtaggcg tgtacggtgg gaggtctata taagcagcgc gttttgcctg tactgggtct
      841 ctctggttag accagatctg agcctgggag ctctctggct aactagggaa cccactgctt
      901 aagcctcaat aaagcttgcc ttgagtgctt caagtagtgt gtgcccgtct gttgtgtgac
      961 tctggtaact agagatccct cagacccttt tagtcagtgt ggaaaatctc tagcagtggc
     1021 gcccgaacag ggacttgaaa gcgaaaggga aaccagagga gctctctcga cgcaggactc
     1081 ggcttgctga agcgcgcacg gcaagaggcg aggggcggcg actggtgagt acgccaaaaa
     1141 ttttgactag cggaggctag aaggagagag atgggtgcga gagcgtcagt attaagcggg
     1201 ggagaattag atcgcgatgg gaaaaaattc ggttaaggcc agggggaaag aaaaaatata
     1261 aattaaaaca tatagtatgg gcaagcaggg agctagaacg attcgcagtt aatcctggcc
     1321 tgttagaaac atcagaaggc tgtagacaaa tactgggaca gctacaacca tcccttcaga
     1381 caggatcaga agaacttaga tcattatata atacagtagc aaccctctat tgtgtgcatc
     1441 aaaggataga gataaaagac accaaggaag ctttagacaa gatagaggaa gagcaaaaca
     1501 aaagtaagac caccgcacag caagcggccG GCCgctgatc ttcagacctg gaggaggaga
     1561 tatgagggac aattggagaa gtgaattata taaatataaa gtagtaaaaa ttgaaccatt
     1621 aggagtagca cccaccaagg caaagagaag agtggtgcag agagaaaaaa gagcagtggg
     1681 aataggagct ttgttccttg ggttcttggg agcagcagga agcactatgg gcgcagcgtc
     1741 aatgacgctg acggtacagg ccagacaatt attgtctggt atagtgcagc agcagaacaa
     1801 tttgctgagg gctattgagg cgcaacagca tctgttgcaa ctcacagtct ggggcatcaa
     1861 gcagctccag gcaagaatcc tggctgtgga aagataccta aaggatcaac agctcctggg
     1921 gatttggggt tgctctggaa aactcatttg caccactgct gtgccttgga atgctagttg
     1981 gagtaataaa tctctggaac agatttggaa tcacacgacc tggatggagt gggacagaga
     2041 aattaacaat tacacaagct taatacactc cttaattgaa gaatcgcaaa accagcaaga
     2101 aaagaatgaa caagaattat tggaattaga taaatgggca agtttgtgga attggtttaa
     2161 cataacaaat tggctgtggt atataaaatt attcataatg atagtaggag gcttggtagg
     2221 tttaagaata gtttttgctg tactttctat agtgaataga gttaggcagg gatattcacc
     2281 attatcgttt cagacccacc tcccaacccc gaggggaccc gacaggcccg aaggaataga
     2341 agaagaaggt ggagagagag acagagacag atccattcga ttagtgaacg gatcggcact
     2401 gcgtgcgcca attctgcaga caaatggcag tattcatcca caattttaaa agaaaagggg
     2461 ggattggggg gtacagtgca ggggaaagaa tagtagacat aatagcaaca gacatacaaa
     2521 ctaaagaatt acaaaaacaa attacaaaaa ttcaaaattt tcgggtttat tacagggaca
     2581 gcagagatcc agtttggtta attagctagc taggtcttga aaggagtggg aattggctcc
     2641 ggtgcccgtc agtgggcaga gcgcacatcg cccacagtcc ccgagaagtt ggggggaggg
     2701 gtcggcaatt gatccggtgc ctagagaagg tggcgcgggg taaactggga aagtgatgtc
     2761 gtgtactggc tccgcctttt tcccgagggt gggggagaac cgtatataag tgcagtagtc
     2821 gccgtgaacg ttctttttcg caacgggttt gccgccagaa cacaggaccg gtgccaccAT
     2881 GGACTACAAA GACGATGACG ACAAGggctc taaagacaat actgtgcctc tgaagctgat
     2941 cgctctcctg gctaatggcg agttccatag tggcgaacag ctgggagaaa ccctgggcat
     3001 gtccagggcc gctatcaaca agcacattca gactctgcgc gactggggcg tggacgtgtt
     3061 caccgtgccc ggaaagggct actctctgcc cgagcctatc ccgctgctga acgctaaaca
     3121 gattctggga cagctggacg gcgggagcgt ggcagtcctg cctgtgGTCG ACtccaccaa
     3181 tcagtacctg ctggatcgaa tcggcgagct gaagagtggg gatgcttgca ttgcagaata
     3241 tcagcaggca gggagaggaa gcagagggag gaaatggttc tctccttttg gagctaacct
     3301 gtacctgagt atgttttggc gcctgaagcg gggaccagca gcaatcggcc tgggcccggt
     3361 catcggaatt gtcatggcag aagcgctgcg aaagctggga gcagacaagg tgcgagtcaa
     3421 atggcccaat gacctgtatc tgcaggatag aaagctggca ggcatcctgg tggagctggc
     3481 cggaataaca GGGCGCGCCG GCGGGGGATC TTCCGGAGGC GGGCAAATTT CTTACGCAAG
     3541 TAGAGGGgaa ttcatggagc ctgcacccgc ccgatctccg aggccccagc aggaccccgc
     3601 ccggccccag gagcccacca tgcctccccc cgagaccccc tctgaaggcc gccagcccag
     3661 ccccagcccc agccctacag agcgagcccc cgcttcggag gaggagttcc agtttctgcg
     3721 ctgccagcaa tgccaggcgg aagccaagtg cccgaagctg ctgccttgtc tgcacacgct
     3781 gtgctcagga tgcctggagg cgtcgggcat gcagtgcccc atctgccagg cgccctggcc
     3841 cctaggtgca gacacacccg ccctggataa cgtctttttc gagagtctgc agcggcgcct
     3901 gtcggtgtac cggcagattg tggatgcgca ggctgtgtgc acccgctgca aagagtcggc
     3961 cgacttctgg tgctttgagt gcgagcagct cctctgcgcc aagtgcttcg aggcacacca
     4021 gtggttcctc aagcacgagg cccggcccct agcagagctg cgcaaccagt cggtgcgtga
     4081 gttcctggac ggcacccgca agaccaacaa catcttctgc tccaacccca accaccgcac
     4141 ccctacgctg accagcatct actgccgagg atgttccaag ccgctgtgct gctcgtgcgc
     4201 gctccttgac agcagccaca gtgagctcaa gtgcgacatc agcgcagaga tccagcagcg
     4261 acaggaggag ctggacgcca tgacgcaggc gctgcaggag caggatagtg cctttggcgc
     4321 ggttcacgcg cagatgcacg cggccgtcgg ccagctgggc cgcgcgcgtg ccgagaccga
     4381 ggagctgatc cgcgagcgcg tgcgccaggt ggtagctcac gtgcgggctc aggagcgcga
     4441 gctgctggag gctgtggacg cgcggtacca gcgcgactac gaggagatgg ccagtcggct
     4501 gggccgcctg gatgctgtgc tgcagcgcat ccgcacgggc agcgcgctgg tgcagaggat
     4561 gaagtgctac gcctcggacc aggaggtgct ggacatgcac ggtttcctgc gccaggcgct
     4621 ctgccgcctg cgccaggagg agccccagag cctgcaagct gccgtgcgca ccgatggctt
     4681 cgacgagttc aaggtgcgcc tgcaggacct cagctcttgc atcacccagg ggaaagatgc
     4741 agctgtatcc aagaaagcca gcccagaggc tgccagcact cccagggacc ctattgacgt
     4801 tgacctggat gtctccaata caacgacagc ccagaagagg aagtgcagcc agacccagtg
     4861 ccccaggaag gtcatcaaga tggagtctga ggaggggaag gaggcaaggt tggctcggag
     4921 ctccccggag cagcccaggc ccagcacctc caaggcagtc tcaccacccc acctggatgg
     4981 accgcctagc cccaggagcc ccgtcatagg aagtgaggtc ttcctgccca acagcaacca
     5041 cgtggccagt ggcgccgggg aggcagagga acgcgttgtg gtgatcagca gctcggaaga
     5101 ctcagatgcc gaaaactcgt cctcccgaga gctggatgac agcagcagtg agtccagtga
     5161 cctccagctg gaaggcccca gcaccctcag ggtcctggac gagaaccttg ctgaccccca
     5221 agcagaagac agacctctgg ttttctttga cctcaagatt gacaatgaaa gtgggttctc
     5281 ctggggctac ccccacccct ttctaattGg cggccgcgGA TCCGGCGCAA CAAACTTCTC
     5341 TCTGCTGAAA CAAGCCGGAG ATGTCGAAGA GAATCCTGGA CCGatggcca agcctttgtc
     5401 tcaagaagaa tccaccctca ttgaaagagc aacggctaca atcaacagca tccccatctc
     5461 tgaagactac agcgtcgcca gcgcagctct ctctagcgac ggccgcatct tcactggtgt
     5521 caatgtatat cattttactg ggggaccttg tgcagaactc gtggtgctgg gcactgctgc
     5581 tgctgcggca gctggcaacc tgacttgtat cgtcgcgatc ggaaatgaga acaggggcat
     5641 cttgagcccc tgcggacggt gccgacaggt gcttctcgat ctgcatcctg ggatcaaagc
     5701 catagtgaag gacagtgatg gacagccgac ggcagttggg attcgtgaat tgctgccctc
     5761 tggttatgtg tgggagggct aagaattaat tcgatatcaa gcttatcggt aatcaacctc
     5821 tggattacaa aatttgtgaa agattgactg gtattcttaa ctatgttgct ccttttacgc
     5881 tatgtggata cgctgcttta atgcctttgt atcatgctat tgcttcccgt atggctttca
     5941 ttttctcctc cttgtataaa tcctggttgc tgtctcttta tgaggagttg tggcccgttg
     6001 tcaggcaacg tggcgtggtg tgcactgtgt ttgctgacgc aacccccact ggttggggca
     6061 ttgccaccac ctgtcagctc ctttccggga ctttcgcttt ccccctccct attgccacgg
     6121 cggaactcat cgccgcctgc cttgcccgct gctggacagg ggctcggctg ttgggcactg
     6181 acaattccgt ggtgttgtcg gggaaatcat cgtcctttcc ttggctgctc gcctgtgttg
     6241 ccacctggat tctgcgcggg acgtccttct gctacgtccc ttcggccctc aatccagcgg
     6301 accttccttc ccgcggcctg ctgccggctc tgcggcctct tccgcgtctt cgccttcgcc
     6361 ctcagacgag tcggatctcc ctttgggccg cctccccgca tcgataccgt cgacctcgag
     6421 acctagaaaa acatggagca atcacaagta gcaatacagc agctaccaat gctgattgtg
     6481 cctggctaga agcacaagag gaggaggagg tgggttttcc agtcacacct caggtacctt
     6541 taagaccaat gacttacaag gcagctgtag atcttagcca ctttttaaaa gaaaaggggg
     6601 gactggaagg gctaattcac tcccaacgaa gacaagatat ccttgatctg tggatctacc
     6661 acacacaagg ctacttccct gattggcaga actacacacc agggccaggg atcagatatc
     6721 cactgacctt tggatggtgc tacaagctag taccagttga gcaagagaag gtagaagaag
     6781 ccaatgaagg agagaacacc cgcttgttac accctgtgag cctgcatggg atggatgacc
     6841 cggagagaga agtattagag tggaggtttg acagccgcct agcatttcat cacatggccc
     6901 gagagctgca tccggactgt actgggtctc tctggttaga ccagatctga gcctgggagc
     6961 tctctggcta actagggaac ccactgctta agcctcaata aagcttgcct tgagtgcttc
     7021 aagtagtgtg tgcccgtctg ttgtgtgact ctggtaacta gagatccctc agaccctttt
     7081 agtcagtgtg gaaaatctct agcagggccc gtttaaaccc gctgatcagc ctcgactgtg
     7141 ccttctagtt gccagccatc tgttgtttgc ccctcccccg tgccttcctt gaccctggaa
     7201 ggtgccactc ccactgtcct ttcctaataa aatgaggaaa ttgcatcgca ttgtctgagt
     7261 aggtgtcatt ctattctggg gggtggggtg gggcaggaca gcaaggggga ggattgggaa
     7321 gacaatagca ggcatgctgg ggatgcggtg ggctctatgg cttctgaggc ggaaagaacc
     7381 agctggggct ctagggggta tccccnnnnn nnnnnnnnnn nnnnnnnnnn nnnnnnnnnn
     7441 nnnnnnnnnn nnnnnnnnnn nnnnnnnnnn nnnnnnnnnn nnnnnnnnnn nnnnnnnnnn
     7501 nnnnnnnnnn nnnnnnnnnn nnnnnnnnnc nnnnnnnnnn nnnnnnnnnn nnnnnnnnnn
     7561 nnnnnnnnnn nnnnnnnnnn nnnnnnnnnn nnnnnnnnnn nnnnnnnnnn nnnnnnnnnn
     7621 nannnnnnnn nnnnnnnnnn nnnnnnnnnn nnnnnnnnnn nnnnnnnnnn ncctttgacg
     7681 ttggagtcca cgttctttnn nnnnnnnnnn nnnnnnnnnn nnnnnnnnnn nnnnnaccct
     7741 atctcggtct attcttttga tttataaggg attttgccga tttcggccta ttggttaaaa
     7801 aatgagctga tttaacaaaa atttaacgcg aattaattct gtggaatgtg tgtcagttag
     7861 ggtgtggaaa gtccccaggc tccccagcag gcagaagtat gcaaagcatg catctcaatt
     7921 agtcagcaac caggtgtgga aagtccccag gctccccagc aggcagaagt atgcaaagca
     7981 tgcatctcaa ttagtcagca accatagtcc cgcccctaac tccgcccatc ccgcccctaa
     8041 ctccgcccag ttccgcccat tctccgcccc atggctgact aatttttttt atttatgcag
     8101 aggccgaggc cgcctctgcc tctgagctat tccagaagta gtgaggaggc ttttttggag
     8161 gcctaggctt ttgcaaaaag ctcccgggag cttgtatatc cattttcgga tctgatcagc
     8221 acgtgttgac aattaatcat cggcatagta tatcggcata gtataatacg acaaggtgag
     8281 gaactaaacc atggccaagt tgaccagtgc cgttccggtg ctcaccgcgc gcgacgtcgc
     8341 cggagcggtc gagttctgga ccgaccggct cgggttctcc cgggacttcg tggaggacga
     8401 cttcgccggt gtggtccggg acgacgtgac cctgttcatc agcgcggtcc aggaccaggt
     8461 ggtgccggac aacaccctgg cctgggtgtg ggtgcgcggc ctggacgagc tgtacgccga
     8521 gtggtcggag gtcgtgtcca cgaacttccg ggacgcctcc gggccggcca tgaccgagat
     8581 cggcgagcag ccgtgggggc gggagttcgc cctgcgcgac ccggccggca actgcgtgca
     8641 cttcgtggcc gaggagcagg actgacacgt gctacgagat ttcgattcca ccgccgcctt
     8701 ctatgaaagg ttgggcttcg gaatcgtttt ccgggacgcc ggctggatga tcctccagcg
     8761 cggggatctc atgctggagt tcttcgccca ccccaacttg tttattgcag cttataatgg
     8821 ttacaaataa agcaatagca tcacaaattt cacaaataaa gcattttttt cactgcattc
     8881 tagttgtggt ttgtccaaac tcatcaatgt atcttatcat gtctgtatac cgtcgacctc
     8941 tagctagagc ttggcgtaat catggtcata gctgtttcct gtgtgaaatt gttatccgct
     9001 cacaattcca cacaacatac gagccggaag cataaagtgt aaagcctggg gtgcctaatg
     9061 agtgagctaa ctcacattaa ttgcgttgcg ctcactgccc gctttccagt cgggaaacct
     9121 gtcgtgccag ctgcattaat gaatcggcca acgcgcgggg agaggcggtt tgcgtattgg
     9181 gcgctcttcc gcttcctcgc tcactgactc gctgcgctcg gtcgttcggc tgcggcgagc
     9241 ggtatcagct cactcaaagg cggtaatacg gttatccaca gaatcagggg ataacgcagg
     9301 aaagaacatg tgagcaaaag gccagcaaaa ggccaggaac cgtaaaaagg ccgcgttgct
     9361 ggcgtttttc cataggctcc gcccccctga cgagcatcac aaaaatcgac gctcaagtca
     9421 gaggtggcga aacccgacag gactataaag ataccaggcg tttccccctg gaagctccct
     9481 cgtgcgctct cctgttccga ccctgccgct taccggatac ctgtccgcct ttctcccttc
     9541 gggaagcgtg gcgctttctc atagctcacg ctgtaggtat ctcagttcgg tgtaggtcgt
     9601 tcgctccaag ctgggctgtg tgcacgaacc ccccgttcag cccgaccgct gcgccttatc
     9661 cggtaactat cgtcttgagt ccaacccggt aagacacgac ttatcgccac tggcagcagc
     9721 cactggtaac aggattagca gagcgaggta tgtaggcggt gctacagagt tcttgaagtg
     9781 gtggcctaac tacggctaca ctagaagaac agtatttggt atctgcgctc tgctgaagcc
     9841 agttaccttc ggaaaaagag ttggtagctc ttgatccggc aaacaaacca ccgctggtag
     9901 cggtggtttt tttgtttgca agcagcagat tacgcgcaga aaaaaaggat ctcaagaaga
     9961 tcctttgatc ttttctacgg ggtctgacgc tcagtggaac gaaaactcac gttaagggat
    10021 tttggtcatg agattatcaa aaaggatctt cacctagatc cttttaaatt aaaaatgaag
    10081 ttttaaatca atctaaagta tatatgagta aacttggtct gacagttacc aatgcttaat
    10141 cagtgaggca cctatctcag cgatctgtct atttcgttca tccatagttg cctgactccc
    10201 cgtcgtgtag ataactacga tacgggaggg cttaccatct ggccccagtg ctgcaatgat
    10261 accgcgagac ccacgctcac cggctccaga tttatcagca ataaaccagc cagccggaag
    10321 ggccgagcgc agaagtggtc ctgcaacttt atccgcctcc atccagtcta ttaattgttg
    10381 ccgggaagct agagtaagta gttcgccagt taatagtttg cgcaacgttg ttgccattgc
    10441 tacaggcatc gtggtgtcac gctcgtcgtt tggtatggct tcattcagct ccggttccca
    10501 acgatcaagg cgagttacat gatcccccat gttgtgcaaa aaagcggtta gctccttcgg
    10561 tcctccgatc gttgtcagaa gtaagttggc cgcagtgtta tcactcatgg ttatggcagc
    10621 actgcataat tctcttactg tcatgccatc cgtaagatgc ttttctgtga ctggtgagta
    10681 ctcaaccaag tcattctgag aatagtgtat gcggcgaccg agttgctctt gcccggcgtc
    10741 aatacgggat aataccgcgc cacatagcag aactttaaaa gtgctcatca ttggaaaacg
    10801 ttcttcgggg cgaaaactct caaggatctt accgctgttg agatccagtt cgatgtaacc
    10861 cactcgtgca cccaactgat cttcagcatc ttttactttc accagcgttt ctgggtgagc
    10921 aaaaacagga aggcaaaatg ccgcaaaaaa gggaataagg gcgacacgga aatgttgaat
    10981 actcatactc ttcctttttc aatattattg aagcatttat cagggttatt gtctcatgag
    11041 cggatacata tttgaatgta tttagaaaaa taaacaaata ggggttccgc gcacatttcc
    11101 ccgaaaagtg ccacctgac    
//
