# Supplementary material for: Identification of proximal SUMO-dependent interactors using SUMO-ID
Source: Nat Commun. 2021 Nov 18;12:6671. doi: 10.1038/s41467-021-26807-6 (PMC8602451; doi:10.1038/s41467-021-26807-6)
Supplement: Supplementary file 12 — Source data [file 41467_2021_26807_MOESM12_ESM.zip › Source_data_file/Sequence files_representative constructs/Lenti-EFS-FLTID-GSQ-RBXN-P2A-BLAST.ape]

LOCUS       Lenti_EFS_FLTID_        9754 bp ds-DNA     circular     20-JUL-2021
DEFINITION  
ACCESSION   
VERSION     
SOURCE      
  ORGANISM  
COMMENT     http://www.addgene.org/52962/sequences/ lentiCas9-Blast; TurboID
            (Ting lab); inserted EcoR1, BsiW1, Xba1, Not1 linker to create a
            TurboID-alone construct to use as negative control.
COMMENT     
COMMENT     ApEinfo:methylated:1
FEATURES             Location/Qualifiers
     primer_bind     complement(7596..7616)
                     /locus_tag="M13-rev"
                     /label="M13-rev"
                     /ApEinfo_label="M13-rev"
                     /ApEinfo_fwdcolor="cyan"
                     /ApEinfo_revcolor="green"
                     /ApEinfo_graphicformat="arrow_data {{0 1 2 0 0 -1} {} 0}
                     width 5 offset 0"
     CDS             2912..3868
                     /codon_start=1
                     /translation="KDNTVPLKLIALLANGEFHSGEQLGETLGMSRAAINKHIQTLRD
                     W
                     GVDVFTVPGKGYSLPEPIPLLNAKQILGQLDGGSVAVLPVVDSTNQYLLDRIGELKSG
                     D
                     ACIAEYQQAGRGSRGRKWFSPFGANLYLSMFWRLKRGPAAIGLGPVIGIVMAEALRKL
                     G
                     ADKVRVKWPNDLYLQDRKLAGILVELAGITGDAAQIVIGAGINVAMRRVEESVVNQGW
                     I
                     TLQEAGINLDRNTLAATLIRELRAALELFEQEGLAPYLPRWEKLDNFINRPVKLIIGD
                     K EIFGISRGIDKQGALLLEQDGVIKPWMGGEISLRSAEK"
                     /locus_tag="BirA (humanized)"
                     /label="BirA (humanized)"
                     /ApEinfo_label="BirA (humanized)"
                     /ApEinfo_fwdcolor="#e9d024"
                     /ApEinfo_revcolor="#e9d024"
                     /ApEinfo_graphicformat="arrow_data {{0 1 2 0 0 -1} {} 0}
                     width 5 offset 0"
     misc_feature    3383..3385
                     /locus_tag="V160A"
                     /label="V160A"
                     /ApEinfo_label="V160A"
                     /ApEinfo_fwdcolor="#7eff74"
                     /ApEinfo_revcolor="#7eff74"
                     /ApEinfo_graphicformat="arrow_data {{0 1 2 0 0 -1} {} 0}
                     width 5 offset 0"
     misc_feature    3101..3103
                     /locus_tag="Q65P"
                     /label="Q65P"
                     /ApEinfo_label="Q65P"
                     /ApEinfo_fwdcolor="#7eff74"
                     /ApEinfo_revcolor="#7eff74"
                     /ApEinfo_graphicformat="arrow_data {{0 1 2 0 0 -1} {} 0}
                     width 5 offset 0"
     rep_origin      complement(7984..8666)
                     /locus_tag="ColE1 origin"
                     /label="ColE1 origin"
                     /ApEinfo_label="ColE1 origin"
                     /ApEinfo_fwdcolor="gray50"
                     /ApEinfo_revcolor="gray50"
                     /ApEinfo_graphicformat="arrow_data {{0 1 2 0 0 -1} {} 0}
                     width 5 offset 0"
     misc_feature    3167..3169
                     /locus_tag="I87V"
                     /label="I87V"
                     /ApEinfo_label="I87V"
                     /ApEinfo_fwdcolor="#7eff74"
                     /ApEinfo_revcolor="#7eff74"
                     /ApEinfo_graphicformat="arrow_data {{0 1 2 0 0 -1} {} 0}
                     width 5 offset 0"
     misc_binding    complement(7622..7644)
                     /locus_tag="LacO"
                     /label="LacO"
                     /ApEinfo_label="LacO"
                     /ApEinfo_fwdcolor="cornflower blue"
                     /ApEinfo_revcolor="cornflower blue"
                     /ApEinfo_graphicformat="arrow_data {{0 1 2 0 0 -1} {} 0}
                     width 5 offset 0"
     misc_feature    3251..3253
                     /locus_tag="G115G"
                     /label="G115G"
                     /ApEinfo_label="G115G"
                     /ApEinfo_fwdcolor="#7eff74"
                     /ApEinfo_revcolor="#7eff74"
                     /ApEinfo_graphicformat="arrow_data {{0 1 2 0 0 -1} {} 0}
                     width 5 offset 0"
     CDS             complement(8764..9423)
                     /locus_tag="AmpR"
                     /label="AmpR"
                     /ApEinfo_label="AmpR"
                     /ApEinfo_fwdcolor="yellow"
                     /ApEinfo_revcolor="yellow"
                     /ApEinfo_graphicformat="arrow_data {{0 1 2 0 0 -1} {} 0}
                     width 5 offset 0"
     misc_feature    3626..3628
                     /locus_tag="M241T"
                     /label="M241T"
                     /ApEinfo_label="M241T"
                     /ApEinfo_fwdcolor="#7eff74"
                     /ApEinfo_revcolor="#7eff74"
                     /ApEinfo_graphicformat="arrow_data {{0 1 2 0 0 -1} {} 0}
                     width 5 offset 0"
     misc_feature    2457..2561
                     /locus_tag="cPPT (central polypurine tract)"
                     /label="cPPT (central polypurine tract)"
                     /ApEinfo_label="cPPT (central polypurine tract)"
                     /ApEinfo_fwdcolor="#cccccc"
                     /ApEinfo_revcolor="#cccccc"
                     /ApEinfo_graphicformat="arrow_data {{0 1 2 0 0 -1} {} 0}
                     width 5 offset 0"
     misc_feature    2879..2905
                     /locus_tag="FLAG"
                     /label="FLAG"
                     /ApEinfo_label="FLAG"
                     /ApEinfo_fwdcolor="#ff8000"
                     /ApEinfo_revcolor="#ff8000"
                     /ApEinfo_graphicformat="arrow_data {{0 1 2 0 0 -1} {} 0}
                     width 5 offset 0"
     misc_feature    1684..1916
                     /locus_tag="RRE (Rev binding element)"
                     /label="RRE (Rev binding element)"
                     /ApEinfo_label="RRE (Rev binding element)"
                     /ApEinfo_fwdcolor="#cccccc"
                     /ApEinfo_revcolor="#cccccc"
                     /ApEinfo_graphicformat="arrow_data {{0 1 2 0 0 -1} {} 0}
                     width 5 offset 0"
     misc_feature    3692..3694
                     /locus_tag="S263P"
                     /label="S263P"
                     /ApEinfo_label="S263P"
                     /ApEinfo_fwdcolor="#7eff74"
                     /ApEinfo_revcolor="#7eff74"
                     /ApEinfo_graphicformat="arrow_data {{0 1 2 0 0 -1} {} 0}
                     width 5 offset 0"
     misc_feature    5263..5268
                     /locus_tag="Bbs1 site"
                     /label="Bbs1 site"
                     /ApEinfo_label="Bbs1 site"
                     /ApEinfo_fwdcolor="#cccccc"
                     /ApEinfo_revcolor="#cccccc"
                     /ApEinfo_graphicformat="arrow_data {{0 1 2 0 0 -1} {} 0}
                     width 5 offset 0"
     misc_feature    5953..5958
                     /locus_tag="Bbs1 site(1)"
                     /label="Bbs1 site(1)"
                     /ApEinfo_label="Bbs1 site"
                     /ApEinfo_fwdcolor="#cccccc"
                     /ApEinfo_revcolor="#cccccc"
                     /ApEinfo_graphicformat="arrow_data {{0 1 2 0 0 -1} {} 0}
                     width 5 offset 0"
     misc_structure  3776..3778
                     /locus_tag="G291G"
                     /label="G291G"
                     /ApEinfo_label="G291G"
                     /ApEinfo_fwdcolor="#ff6462"
                     /ApEinfo_revcolor="#ff6462"
                     /ApEinfo_graphicformat="arrow_data {{0 1 2 0 0 -1} {} 0}
                     width 5 offset 0"
     misc_feature    828..1016
                     /locus_tag="5'LTR"
                     /label="5'LTR"
                     /ApEinfo_label="5'LTR"
                     /ApEinfo_fwdcolor="#cccccc"
                     /ApEinfo_revcolor="#cccccc"
                     /ApEinfo_graphicformat="arrow_data {{0 1 2 0 0 -1} {} 0}
                     width 5 offset 0"
     source          2912..3868
                     /organism="synthetic DNA construct"
                     /mol_type="other DNA"
                     /locus_tag="source:synthetic DNA construct"
                     /label="source:synthetic DNA construct"
                     /ApEinfo_label="source:synthetic DNA construct"
                     /ApEinfo_fwdcolor="pink"
                     /ApEinfo_revcolor="pink"
                     /ApEinfo_graphicformat="arrow_data {{0 1 2 0 0 -1} {} 0}
                     width 5 offset 0"
     misc_feature    5553..5741
                     /locus_tag="3' LTR"
                     /label="3' LTR"
                     /ApEinfo_label="3' LTR"
                     /ApEinfo_fwdcolor="#cccccc"
                     /ApEinfo_revcolor="#cccccc"
                     /ApEinfo_graphicformat="arrow_data {{0 1 2 0 0 -1} {} 0}
                     width 5 offset 0"
     misc_feature    4019..4417
                     /locus_tag="Blasticidin resistance gene"
                     /label="Blasticidin resistance gene"
                     /ApEinfo_label="Blasticidin resistance gene"
                     /ApEinfo_fwdcolor="#cc66ff"
                     /ApEinfo_revcolor="#cc66ff"
                     /ApEinfo_graphicformat="arrow_data {{0 1 2 0 0 -1} {} 0}
                     width 5 offset 0"
     misc_feature    3356..3358
                     /locus_tag="L151P"
                     /label="L151P"
                     /ApEinfo_label="L151P"
                     /ApEinfo_fwdcolor="#7eff74"
                     /ApEinfo_revcolor="#7eff74"
                     /ApEinfo_graphicformat="arrow_data {{0 1 2 0 0 -1} {} 0}
                     width 5 offset 0"
     misc_feature    4019..4417
                     /locus_tag="Blast"
                     /label="Blast"
                     /ApEinfo_label="Blast"
                     /ApEinfo_fwdcolor="#ff6666"
                     /ApEinfo_revcolor="#ff6666"
                     /ApEinfo_graphicformat="arrow_data {{0 1 2 0 0 -1} {} 0}
                     width 5 offset 0"
     misc_feature    4445..5038
                     /locus_tag="WPRE"
                     /label="WPRE"
                     /ApEinfo_label="WPRE"
                     /ApEinfo_fwdcolor="#6666ff"
                     /ApEinfo_revcolor="#6666ff"
                     /ApEinfo_graphicformat="arrow_data {{0 1 2 0 0 -1} {} 0}
                     width 5 offset 0"
     misc_feature    4097..4102
                     /locus_tag="Bbs1 site(2)"
                     /label="Bbs1 site(2)"
                     /ApEinfo_label="Bbs1 site"
                     /ApEinfo_fwdcolor="#cccccc"
                     /ApEinfo_revcolor="#cccccc"
                     /ApEinfo_graphicformat="arrow_data {{0 1 2 0 0 -1} {} 0}
                     width 5 offset 0"
     misc_feature    4981..4986
                     /locus_tag="Bbs1 site(3)"
                     /label="Bbs1 site(3)"
                     /ApEinfo_label="Bbs1 site"
                     /ApEinfo_fwdcolor="#cccccc"
                     /ApEinfo_revcolor="#cccccc"
                     /ApEinfo_graphicformat="arrow_data {{0 1 2 0 0 -1} {} 0}
                     width 5 offset 0"
     misc_feature    3959..4018
                     /locus_tag="P2A"
                     /label="P2A"
                     /ApEinfo_label="P2A"
                     /ApEinfo_fwdcolor="#e6e6e6"
                     /ApEinfo_revcolor="#e6e6e6"
                     /ApEinfo_graphicformat="arrow_data {{0 1 2 0 0 -1} {} 0}
                     width 5 offset 0"
     misc_feature    3479..3481
                     /locus_tag="T192A"
                     /label="T192A"
                     /ApEinfo_label="T192A"
                     /ApEinfo_fwdcolor="#7eff74"
                     /ApEinfo_revcolor="#7eff74"
                     /ApEinfo_graphicformat="arrow_data {{0 1 2 0 0 -1} {} 0}
                     width 5 offset 0"
     misc_difference 3485..3487
                     /locus_tag="K194I"
                     /label="K194I"
                     /ApEinfo_label="K194I"
                     /ApEinfo_fwdcolor="pink"
                     /ApEinfo_revcolor="pink"
                     /ApEinfo_graphicformat="arrow_data {{0 1 2 0 0 -1} {} 0}
                     width 5 offset 0"
     misc_feature    3530..3532
                     /locus_tag="M209V"
                     /label="M209V"
                     /ApEinfo_label="M209V"
                     /ApEinfo_fwdcolor="#7eff74"
                     /ApEinfo_revcolor="#7eff74"
                     /ApEinfo_graphicformat="arrow_data {{0 1 2 0 0 -1} {} 0}
                     width 5 offset 0"
     misc_feature    3260..3262
                     /locus_tag="R118S"
                     /label="R118S"
                     /ApEinfo_label="R118S"
                     /ApEinfo_fwdcolor="#7eff74"
                     /ApEinfo_revcolor="#7eff74"
                     /ApEinfo_graphicformat="arrow_data {{0 1 2 0 0 -1} {} 0}
                     width 5 offset 0"
     misc_feature    3326..3328
                     /locus_tag="E141K"
                     /label="E141K"
                     /ApEinfo_label="E141K"
                     /ApEinfo_fwdcolor="#7eff74"
                     /ApEinfo_revcolor="#7eff74"
                     /ApEinfo_graphicformat="arrow_data {{0 1 2 0 0 -1} {} 0}
                     width 5 offset 0"
     misc_difference 3329..3331
                     /locus_tag="Q142R"
                     /label="Q142R"
                     /ApEinfo_label="Q142R"
                     /ApEinfo_fwdcolor="pink"
                     /ApEinfo_revcolor="pink"
                     /ApEinfo_graphicformat="arrow_data {{0 1 2 0 0 -1} {} 0}
                     width 5 offset 0"
     misc_feature    3353..3355
                     /locus_tag="S150G"
                     /label="S150G"
                     /ApEinfo_label="S150G"
                     /ApEinfo_fwdcolor="#7eff74"
                     /ApEinfo_revcolor="#7eff74"
                     /ApEinfo_graphicformat="arrow_data {{0 1 2 0 0 -1} {} 0}
                     width 5 offset 0"
     misc_feature    3818..3820
                     /locus_tag="I305V"
                     /label="I305V"
                     /ApEinfo_label="I305V"
                     /ApEinfo_fwdcolor="#7eff74"
                     /ApEinfo_revcolor="#7eff74"
                     /ApEinfo_graphicformat="arrow_data {{0 1 2 0 0 -1} {} 0}
                     width 5 offset 0"
     misc_feature    3879..3925
                     /locus_tag="GSQ linker"
                     /label="GSQ linker"
                     /ApEinfo_label="GSQ linker"
                     /ApEinfo_fwdcolor="#ffff66"
                     /ApEinfo_revcolor="#ffff66"
                     /ApEinfo_graphicformat="arrow_data {{0 1 2 0 0 -1} {} 0}
                     width 5 offset 0"
     misc_feature    3926..3958
                     /locus_tag="RBXN linker"
                     /label="RBXN linker"
                     /ApEinfo_label="RBXN linker"
                     /ApEinfo_fwdcolor="#66ccff"
                     /ApEinfo_revcolor="#66ccff"
                     /ApEinfo_graphicformat="arrow_data {{0 1 2 0 0 -1} {} 0}
                     width 5 offset 0"
ORIGIN
        1 gtcgacggat cgggagatct cccgatcccc tatggtgcac tctcagtaca atctgctctg
       61 atgccgcata gttaagccag tatctgctcc ctgcttgtgt gttggaggtc gctgagtagt
      121 gcgcgagcaa aatttaagct acaacaaggc aaggcttgac cgacaattgc atgaagaatc
      181 tgcttagggt taggcgtttt gcgctgcttc gcgatgtacg ggccagatat acgcgttgac
      241 attgattatt gactagttat taatagtaat caattacggg gtcattagtt catagcccat
      301 atatggagtt ccgcgttaca taacttacgg taaatggccc gcctggctga ccgcccaacg
      361 acccccgccc attgacgtca ataatgacgt atgttcccat agtaacgcca atagggactt
      421 tccattgacg tcaatgggtg gagtatttac ggtaaactgc ccacttggca gtacatcaag
      481 tgtatcatat gccaagtacg ccccctattg acgtcaatga cggtaaatgg cccgcctggc
      541 attatgccca gtacatgacc ttatgggact ttcctacttg gcagtacatc tacgtattag
      601 tcatcgctat taccatggtg atgcggtttt ggcagtacat caatgggcgt ggatagcggt
      661 ttgactcacg gggatttcca agtctccacc ccattgacgt caatgggagt ttgttttggc
      721 accaaaatca acgggacttt ccaaaatgtc gtaacaactc cgccccattg acgcaaatgg
      781 gcggtaggcg tgtacggtgg gaggtctata taagcagcgc gttttgcctg tactgggtct
      841 ctctggttag accagatctg agcctgggag ctctctggct aactagggaa cccactgctt
      901 aagcctcaat aaagcttgcc ttgagtgctt caagtagtgt gtgcccgtct gttgtgtgac
      961 tctggtaact agagatccct cagacccttt tagtcagtgt ggaaaatctc tagcagtggc
     1021 gcccgaacag ggacttgaaa gcgaaaggga aaccagagga gctctctcga cgcaggactc
     1081 ggcttgctga agcgcgcacg gcaagaggcg aggggcggcg actggtgagt acgccaaaaa
     1141 ttttgactag cggaggctag aaggagagag atgggtgcga gagcgtcagt attaagcggg
     1201 ggagaattag atcgcgatgg gaaaaaattc ggttaaggcc agggggaaag aaaaaatata
     1261 aattaaaaca tatagtatgg gcaagcaggg agctagaacg attcgcagtt aatcctggcc
     1321 tgttagaaac atcagaaggc tgtagacaaa tactgggaca gctacaacca tcccttcaga
     1381 caggatcaga agaacttaga tcattatata atacagtagc aaccctctat tgtgtgcatc
     1441 aaaggataga gataaaagac accaaggaag ctttagacaa gatagaggaa gagcaaaaca
     1501 aaagtaagac caccgcacag caagcggccG GCCgctgatc ttcagacctg gaggaggaga
     1561 tatgagggac aattggagaa gtgaattata taaatataaa gtagtaaaaa ttgaaccatt
     1621 aggagtagca cccaccaagg caaagagaag agtggtgcag agagaaaaaa gagcagtggg
     1681 aataggagct ttgttccttg ggttcttggg agcagcagga agcactatgg gcgcagcgtc
     1741 aatgacgctg acggtacagg ccagacaatt attgtctggt atagtgcagc agcagaacaa
     1801 tttgctgagg gctattgagg cgcaacagca tctgttgcaa ctcacagtct ggggcatcaa
     1861 gcagctccag gcaagaatcc tggctgtgga aagataccta aaggatcaac agctcctggg
     1921 gatttggggt tgctctggaa aactcatttg caccactgct gtgccttgga atgctagttg
     1981 gagtaataaa tctctggaac agatttggaa tcacacgacc tggatggagt gggacagaga
     2041 aattaacaat tacacaagct taatacactc cttaattgaa gaatcgcaaa accagcaaga
     2101 aaagaatgaa caagaattat tggaattaga taaatgggca agtttgtgga attggtttaa
     2161 cataacaaat tggctgtggt atataaaatt attcataatg atagtaggag gcttggtagg
     2221 tttaagaata gtttttgctg tactttctat agtgaataga gttaggcagg gatattcacc
     2281 attatcgttt cagacccacc tcccaacccc gaggggaccc gacaggcccg aaggaataga
     2341 agaagaaggt ggagagagag acagagacag atccattcga ttagtgaacg gatcggcact
     2401 gcgtgcgcca attctgcaga caaatggcag tattcatcca caattttaaa agaaaagggg
     2461 ggattggggg gtacagtgca ggggaaagaa tagtagacat aatagcaaca gacatacaaa
     2521 ctaaagaatt acaaaaacaa attacaaaaa ttcaaaattt tcgggtttat tacagggaca
     2581 gcagagatcc agtttggtta attagctagc taggtcttga aaggagtggg aattggctcc
     2641 ggtgcccgtc agtgggcaga gcgcacatcg cccacagtcc ccgagaagtt ggggggaggg
     2701 gtcggcaatt gatccggtgc ctagagaagg tggcgcgggg taaactggga aagtgatgtc
     2761 gtgtactggc tccgcctttt tcccgagggt gggggagaac cgtatataag tgcagtagtc
     2821 gccgtgaacg ttctttttcg caacgggttt gccgccagaa cacaggaccg gtgccaccAT
     2881 GGACTACAAA GACGATGACG ACAAGggctc taaagacaat actgtgcctc tgaagctgat
     2941 cgctctcctg gctaatggcg agttccatag tggcgaacag ctgggagaaa ccctgggcat
     3001 gtccagggcc gctatcaaca agcacattca gactctgcgc gactggggcg tggacgtgtt
     3061 caccgtgccc ggaaagggct actctctgcc cgagcctatc ccgctgctga acgctaaaca
     3121 gattctggga cagctggacg gcgggagcgt ggcagtcctg cctgtgGTCG ACtccaccaa
     3181 tcagtacctg ctggatcgaa tcggcgagct gaagagtggg gatgcttgca ttgcagaata
     3241 tcagcaggca gggagaggaa gcagagggag gaaatggttc tctccttttg gagctaacct
     3301 gtacctgagt atgttttggc gcctgaagcg gggaccagca gcaatcggcc tgggcccggt
     3361 catcggaatt gtcatggcag aagcgctgcg aaagctggga gcagacaagg tgcgagtcaa
     3421 atggcccaat gacctgtatc tgcaggatag aaagctggca ggcatcctgg tggagctggc
     3481 cggaataaca ggcgatgctg cacagatcgt cattggcgcc gggattaacg tggctatgag
     3541 gcgcgtggag gaaagcgtgg tcaatcaggg ctggatcaca ctgcaggaag cagggattaa
     3601 cctggacagg aatactctgg ccgctacgct gatccgagag ctgcgggcag ccctggaact
     3661 gttcgagcag gaaggcctgg ctccatatct gccacggtgg gagaagctgg ataacttcat
     3721 caatagaccc gtgaagctga tcattgggga caaagagatt ttcgggatta gccgggggat
     3781 tgataaacag ggagccctgc tgctggaaca ggacggagtt atcaaaccct ggatgggcgg
     3841 agaaatcagt ctgcggtctg ccgaaaagGG GCGCGCCGGC GGGGGATCTT CCGGAGGCGG
     3901 GCAAATTTCT TACGCAAGTA GAGGGgaatt ccgtacgtct agaggcggcc gcggatccGG
     3961 CGCAACAAAC TTCTCTCTGC TGAAACAAGC CGGAGATGTC GAAGAGAATC CTGGACCGat
     4021 ggccaagcct ttgtctcaag aagaatccac cctcattgaa agagcaacgg ctacaatcaa
     4081 cagcatcccc atctctgaag actacagcgt cgccagcgca gctctctcta gcgacggccg
     4141 catcttcact ggtgtcaatg tatatcattt tactggggga ccttgtgcag aactcgtggt
     4201 gctgggcact gctgctgctg cggcagctgg caacctgact tgtatcgtcg cgatcggaaa
     4261 tgagaacagg ggcatcttga gcccctgcgg acggtgccga caggtgcttc tcgatctgca
     4321 tcctgggatc aaagccatag tgaaggacag tgatggacag ccgacggcag ttgggattcg
     4381 tgaattgctg ccctctggtt atgtgtggga gggctaagaa ttaattcgat atcaagctta
     4441 tcggtaatca acctctggat tacaaaattt gtgaaagatt gactggtatt cttaactatg
     4501 ttgctccttt tacgctatgt ggatacgctg ctttaatgcc tttgtatcat gctattgctt
     4561 cccgtatggc tttcattttc tcctccttgt ataaatcctg gttgctgtct ctttatgagg
     4621 agttgtggcc cgttgtcagg caacgtggcg tggtgtgcac tgtgtttgct gacgcaaccc
     4681 ccactggttg gggcattgcc accacctgtc agctcctttc cgggactttc gctttccccc
     4741 tccctattgc cacggcggaa ctcatcgccg cctgccttgc ccgctgctgg acaggggctc
     4801 ggctgttggg cactgacaat tccgtggtgt tgtcggggaa atcatcgtcc tttccttggc
     4861 tgctcgcctg tgttgccacc tggattctgc gcgggacgtc cttctgctac gtcccttcgg
     4921 ccctcaatcc agcggacctt ccttcccgcg gcctgctgcc ggctctgcgg cctcttccgc
     4981 gtcttcgcct tcgccctcag acgagtcgga tctccctttg ggccgcctcc ccgcatcgat
     5041 accgtcgacc tcgagaccta gaaaaacatg gagcaatcac aagtagcaat acagcagcta
     5101 ccaatgctga ttgtgcctgg ctagaagcac aagaggagga ggaggtgggt tttccagtca
     5161 cacctcaggt acctttaaga ccaatgactt acaaggcagc tgtagatctt agccactttt
     5221 taaaagaaaa ggggggactg gaagggctaa ttcactccca acgaagacaa gatatccttg
     5281 atctgtggat ctaccacaca caaggctact tccctgattg gcagaactac acaccagggc
     5341 cagggatcag atatccactg acctttggat ggtgctacaa gctagtacca gttgagcaag
     5401 agaaggtaga agaagccaat gaaggagaga acacccgctt gttacaccct gtgagcctgc
     5461 atgggatgga tgacccggag agagaagtat tagagtggag gtttgacagc cgcctagcat
     5521 ttcatcacat ggcccgagag ctgcatccgg actgtactgg gtctctctgg ttagaccaga
     5581 tctgagcctg ggagctctct ggctaactag ggaacccact gcttaagcct caataaagct
     5641 tgccttgagt gcttcaagta gtgtgtgccc gtctgttgtg tgactctggt aactagagat
     5701 ccctcagacc cttttagtca gtgtggaaaa tctctagcag ggcccgttta aacccgctga
     5761 tcagcctcga ctgtgccttc tagttgccag ccatctgttg tttgcccctc ccccgtgcct
     5821 tccttgaccc tggaaggtgc cactcccact gtcctttcct aataaaatga ggaaattgca
     5881 tcgcattgtc tgagtaggtg tcattctatt ctggggggtg gggtggggca ggacagcaag
     5941 ggggaggatt gggaagacaa tagcaggcat gctggggatg cggtgggctc tatggcttct
     6001 gaggcggaaa gaaccagctg gggctctagg gggtatcccc nnnnnnnnnn nnnnnnnnnn
     6061 nnnnnnnnnn nnnnnnnnnn nnnnnnnnnn nnnnnnnnnn nnnnnnnnnn nnnnnnnnnn
     6121 nnnnnnnnnn nnnnnnnnnn nnnnnnnnnn nnnnnnnnnn nnnncnnnnn nnnnnnnnnn
     6181 nnnnnnnnnn nnnnnnnnnn nnnnnnnnnn nnnnnnnnnn nnnnnnnnnn nnnnnnnnnn
     6241 nnnnnnnnnn nnnnnnannn nnnnnnnnnn nnnnnnnnnn nnnnnnnnnn nnnnnnnnnn
     6301 nnnnnncctt tgacgttgga gtccacgttc tttnnnnnnn nnnnnnnnnn nnnnnnnnnn
     6361 nnnnnnnnnn accctatctc ggtctattct tttgatttat aagggatttt gccgatttcg
     6421 gcctattggt taaaaaatga gctgatttaa caaaaattta acgcgaatta attctgtgga
     6481 atgtgtgtca gttagggtgt ggaaagtccc caggctcccc agcaggcaga agtatgcaaa
     6541 gcatgcatct caattagtca gcaaccaggt gtggaaagtc cccaggctcc ccagcaggca
     6601 gaagtatgca aagcatgcat ctcaattagt cagcaaccat agtcccgccc ctaactccgc
     6661 ccatcccgcc cctaactccg cccagttccg cccattctcc gccccatggc tgactaattt
     6721 tttttattta tgcagaggcc gaggccgcct ctgcctctga gctattccag aagtagtgag
     6781 gaggcttttt tggaggccta ggcttttgca aaaagctccc gggagcttgt atatccattt
     6841 tcggatctga tcagcacgtg ttgacaatta atcatcggca tagtatatcg gcatagtata
     6901 atacgacaag gtgaggaact aaaccatggc caagttgacc agtgccgttc cggtgctcac
     6961 cgcgcgcgac gtcgccggag cggtcgagtt ctggaccgac cggctcgggt tctcccggga
     7021 cttcgtggag gacgacttcg ccggtgtggt ccgggacgac gtgaccctgt tcatcagcgc
     7081 ggtccaggac caggtggtgc cggacaacac cctggcctgg gtgtgggtgc gcggcctgga
     7141 cgagctgtac gccgagtggt cggaggtcgt gtccacgaac ttccgggacg cctccgggcc
     7201 ggccatgacc gagatcggcg agcagccgtg ggggcgggag ttcgccctgc gcgacccggc
     7261 cggcaactgc gtgcacttcg tggccgagga gcaggactga cacgtgctac gagatttcga
     7321 ttccaccgcc gccttctatg aaaggttggg cttcggaatc gttttccggg acgccggctg
     7381 gatgatcctc cagcgcgggg atctcatgct ggagttcttc gcccacccca acttgtttat
     7441 tgcagcttat aatggttaca aataaagcaa tagcatcaca aatttcacaa ataaagcatt
     7501 tttttcactg cattctagtt gtggtttgtc caaactcatc aatgtatctt atcatgtctg
     7561 tataccgtcg acctctagct agagcttggc gtaatcatgg tcatagctgt ttcctgtgtg
     7621 aaattgttat ccgctcacaa ttccacacaa catacgagcc ggaagcataa agtgtaaagc
     7681 ctggggtgcc taatgagtga gctaactcac attaattgcg ttgcgctcac tgcccgcttt
     7741 ccagtcggga aacctgtcgt gccagctgca ttaatgaatc ggccaacgcg cggggagagg
     7801 cggtttgcgt attgggcgct cttccgcttc ctcgctcact gactcgctgc gctcggtcgt
     7861 tcggctgcgg cgagcggtat cagctcactc aaaggcggta atacggttat ccacagaatc
     7921 aggggataac gcaggaaaga acatgtgagc aaaaggccag caaaaggcca ggaaccgtaa
     7981 aaaggccgcg ttgctggcgt ttttccatag gctccgcccc cctgacgagc atcacaaaaa
     8041 tcgacgctca agtcagaggt ggcgaaaccc gacaggacta taaagatacc aggcgtttcc
     8101 ccctggaagc tccctcgtgc gctctcctgt tccgaccctg ccgcttaccg gatacctgtc
     8161 cgcctttctc ccttcgggaa gcgtggcgct ttctcatagc tcacgctgta ggtatctcag
     8221 ttcggtgtag gtcgttcgct ccaagctggg ctgtgtgcac gaaccccccg ttcagcccga
     8281 ccgctgcgcc ttatccggta actatcgtct tgagtccaac ccggtaagac acgacttatc
     8341 gccactggca gcagccactg gtaacaggat tagcagagcg aggtatgtag gcggtgctac
     8401 agagttcttg aagtggtggc ctaactacgg ctacactaga agaacagtat ttggtatctg
     8461 cgctctgctg aagccagtta ccttcggaaa aagagttggt agctcttgat ccggcaaaca
     8521 aaccaccgct ggtagcggtg gtttttttgt ttgcaagcag cagattacgc gcagaaaaaa
     8581 aggatctcaa gaagatcctt tgatcttttc tacggggtct gacgctcagt ggaacgaaaa
     8641 ctcacgttaa gggattttgg tcatgagatt atcaaaaagg atcttcacct agatcctttt
     8701 aaattaaaaa tgaagtttta aatcaatcta aagtatatat gagtaaactt ggtctgacag
     8761 ttaccaatgc ttaatcagtg aggcacctat ctcagcgatc tgtctatttc gttcatccat
     8821 agttgcctga ctccccgtcg tgtagataac tacgatacgg gagggcttac catctggccc
     8881 cagtgctgca atgataccgc gagacccacg ctcaccggct ccagatttat cagcaataaa
     8941 ccagccagcc ggaagggccg agcgcagaag tggtcctgca actttatccg cctccatcca
     9001 gtctattaat tgttgccggg aagctagagt aagtagttcg ccagttaata gtttgcgcaa
     9061 cgttgttgcc attgctacag gcatcgtggt gtcacgctcg tcgtttggta tggcttcatt
     9121 cagctccggt tcccaacgat caaggcgagt tacatgatcc cccatgttgt gcaaaaaagc
     9181 ggttagctcc ttcggtcctc cgatcgttgt cagaagtaag ttggccgcag tgttatcact
     9241 catggttatg gcagcactgc ataattctct tactgtcatg ccatccgtaa gatgcttttc
     9301 tgtgactggt gagtactcaa ccaagtcatt ctgagaatag tgtatgcggc gaccgagttg
     9361 ctcttgcccg gcgtcaatac gggataatac cgcgccacat agcagaactt taaaagtgct
     9421 catcattgga aaacgttctt cggggcgaaa actctcaagg atcttaccgc tgttgagatc
     9481 cagttcgatg taacccactc gtgcacccaa ctgatcttca gcatctttta ctttcaccag
     9541 cgtttctggg tgagcaaaaa caggaaggca aaatgccgca aaaaagggaa taagggcgac
     9601 acggaaatgt tgaatactca tactcttcct ttttcaatat tattgaagca tttatcaggg
     9661 ttattgtctc atgagcggat acatatttga atgtatttag aaaaataaac aaataggggt
     9721 tccgcgcaca tttccccgaa aagtgccacc tgac  
//
