# Supplementary material for: Identification of proximal SUMO-dependent interactors using SUMO-ID
Source: Nat Commun. 2021 Nov 18;12:6671. doi: 10.1038/s41467-021-26807-6 (PMC8602451; doi:10.1038/s41467-021-26807-6)
Supplement: Supplementary file 12 — Source data [file 41467_2021_26807_MOESM12_ESM.zip › Source_data_file/Sequence files_representative constructs/Lenti-EFS-NTID194-GSQ-FRB-P2A-BLAST.ape]

LOCUS       Lenti_EFS_NTID19        9658 bp ds-DNA     circular     20-JUL-2021
DEFINITION  
ACCESSION   
VERSION     
SOURCE      
  ORGANISM  
COMMENT     Source: http://www.addgene.org/52962/sequences/ lentiCas9-Blast,
            TurboID (Ting lab); Also:   https://www.addgene.org/90003/
            pSF3-Flag-CBir-FRB_Myc-NBir-FKBP Split-BioID plasmid: Expresses
            N-terminally tagged CBir[257-321]-FRB and N-terminally tagged
            NBir[2-256]-FKBP Schopp et al Nat Commun. 2017 Jun 6;8:15690. doi:
            10.1038/ncomms15690.
COMMENT     ApEinfo:methylated:1
FEATURES             Location/Qualifiers
     primer_bind     complement(7500..7520)
                     /locus_tag="M13-rev"
                     /label="M13-rev"
                     /ApEinfo_label="M13-rev"
                     /ApEinfo_fwdcolor="cyan"
                     /ApEinfo_revcolor="green"
                     /ApEinfo_graphicformat="arrow_data {{0 1 2 0 0 -1} {} 0}
                     width 5 offset 0"
     CDS             2912..3490
                     /codon_start=1
                     /translation="KDNTVPLKLIALLANGEFHSGEQLGETLGMSRAAINKHIQTLRD
                     W
                     GVDVFTVPGKGYSLPEPIPLLNAKQILGQLDGGSVAVLPVVDSTNQYLLDRIGELKSG
                     D
                     ACIAEYQQAGRGSRGRKWFSPFGANLYLSMFWRLKRGPAAIGLGPVIGIVMAEALRKL
                     G
                     ADKVRVKWPNDLYLQDRKLAGILVELAGITGDAAQIVIGAGINVAMRRVEESVVNQGW
                     I
                     TLQEAGINLDRNTLAATLIRELRAALELFEQEGLAPYLPRWEKLDNFINRPVKLIIGD
                     K EIFGISRGIDKQGALLLEQDGVIKPWMGGEISLRSAEK"
                     /locus_tag="BirA (humanized)"
                     /label="BirA (humanized)"
                     /ApEinfo_label="BirA (humanized)"
                     /ApEinfo_fwdcolor="#e9d024"
                     /ApEinfo_revcolor="#e9d024"
                     /ApEinfo_graphicformat="arrow_data {{0 1 2 0 0 -1} {} 0}
                     width 5 offset 0"
     misc_feature    3554..3847
                     /locus_tag="FRB"
                     /label="FRB"
                     /ApEinfo_label="FRB"
                     /ApEinfo_fwdcolor="#ccff66"
                     /ApEinfo_revcolor="#ccff66"
                     /ApEinfo_graphicformat="arrow_data {{0 1 2 0 0 -1} {} 0}
                     width 5 offset 0"
     misc_feature    3383..3385
                     /locus_tag="V160A"
                     /label="V160A"
                     /ApEinfo_label="V160A"
                     /ApEinfo_fwdcolor="#7eff74"
                     /ApEinfo_revcolor="#7eff74"
                     /ApEinfo_graphicformat="arrow_data {{0 1 2 0 0 -1} {} 0}
                     width 5 offset 0"
     misc_feature    3101..3103
                     /locus_tag="Q65P"
                     /label="Q65P"
                     /ApEinfo_label="Q65P"
                     /ApEinfo_fwdcolor="#7eff74"
                     /ApEinfo_revcolor="#7eff74"
                     /ApEinfo_graphicformat="arrow_data {{0 1 2 0 0 -1} {} 0}
                     width 5 offset 0"
     rep_origin      complement(7888..8570)
                     /locus_tag="ColE1 origin"
                     /label="ColE1 origin"
                     /ApEinfo_label="ColE1 origin"
                     /ApEinfo_fwdcolor="gray50"
                     /ApEinfo_revcolor="gray50"
                     /ApEinfo_graphicformat="arrow_data {{0 1 2 0 0 -1} {} 0}
                     width 5 offset 0"
     misc_feature    3167..3169
                     /locus_tag="I87V"
                     /label="I87V"
                     /ApEinfo_label="I87V"
                     /ApEinfo_fwdcolor="#7eff74"
                     /ApEinfo_revcolor="#7eff74"
                     /ApEinfo_graphicformat="arrow_data {{0 1 2 0 0 -1} {} 0}
                     width 5 offset 0"
     misc_binding    complement(7526..7548)
                     /locus_tag="LacO"
                     /label="LacO"
                     /ApEinfo_label="LacO"
                     /ApEinfo_fwdcolor="cornflower blue"
                     /ApEinfo_revcolor="cornflower blue"
                     /ApEinfo_graphicformat="arrow_data {{0 1 2 0 0 -1} {} 0}
                     width 5 offset 0"
     misc_feature    3251..3253
                     /locus_tag="G115G"
                     /label="G115G"
                     /ApEinfo_label="G115G"
                     /ApEinfo_fwdcolor="#7eff74"
                     /ApEinfo_revcolor="#7eff74"
                     /ApEinfo_graphicformat="arrow_data {{0 1 2 0 0 -1} {} 0}
                     width 5 offset 0"
     CDS             complement(8668..9327)
                     /locus_tag="AmpR"
                     /label="AmpR"
                     /ApEinfo_label="AmpR"
                     /ApEinfo_fwdcolor="yellow"
                     /ApEinfo_revcolor="yellow"
                     /ApEinfo_graphicformat="arrow_data {{0 1 2 0 0 -1} {} 0}
                     width 5 offset 0"
     misc_feature    2457..2561
                     /locus_tag="cPPT (central polypurine tract)"
                     /label="cPPT (central polypurine tract)"
                     /ApEinfo_label="cPPT (central polypurine tract)"
                     /ApEinfo_fwdcolor="#cccccc"
                     /ApEinfo_revcolor="#cccccc"
                     /ApEinfo_graphicformat="arrow_data {{0 1 2 0 0 -1} {} 0}
                     width 5 offset 0"
     misc_feature    2879..2905
                     /locus_tag="FLAG"
                     /label="FLAG"
                     /ApEinfo_label="FLAG"
                     /ApEinfo_fwdcolor="#ff8000"
                     /ApEinfo_revcolor="#ff8000"
                     /ApEinfo_graphicformat="arrow_data {{0 1 2 0 0 -1} {} 0}
                     width 5 offset 0"
     misc_feature    1684..1916
                     /locus_tag="RRE (Rev binding element)"
                     /label="RRE (Rev binding element)"
                     /ApEinfo_label="RRE (Rev binding element)"
                     /ApEinfo_fwdcolor="#cccccc"
                     /ApEinfo_revcolor="#cccccc"
                     /ApEinfo_graphicformat="arrow_data {{0 1 2 0 0 -1} {} 0}
                     width 5 offset 0"
     misc_feature    5167..5172
                     /locus_tag="Bbs1 site"
                     /label="Bbs1 site"
                     /ApEinfo_label="Bbs1 site"
                     /ApEinfo_fwdcolor="#cccccc"
                     /ApEinfo_revcolor="#cccccc"
                     /ApEinfo_graphicformat="arrow_data {{0 1 2 0 0 -1} {} 0}
                     width 5 offset 0"
     misc_feature    5857..5862
                     /locus_tag="Bbs1 site(1)"
                     /label="Bbs1 site(1)"
                     /ApEinfo_label="Bbs1 site"
                     /ApEinfo_fwdcolor="#cccccc"
                     /ApEinfo_revcolor="#cccccc"
                     /ApEinfo_graphicformat="arrow_data {{0 1 2 0 0 -1} {} 0}
                     width 5 offset 0"
     misc_feature    828..1016
                     /locus_tag="5'LTR"
                     /label="5'LTR"
                     /ApEinfo_label="5'LTR"
                     /ApEinfo_fwdcolor="#cccccc"
                     /ApEinfo_revcolor="#cccccc"
                     /ApEinfo_graphicformat="arrow_data {{0 1 2 0 0 -1} {} 0}
                     width 5 offset 0"
     source          2912..3490
                     /organism="synthetic DNA construct"
                     /mol_type="other DNA"
                     /locus_tag="source:synthetic DNA construct"
                     /label="source:synthetic DNA construct"
                     /ApEinfo_label="source:synthetic DNA construct"
                     /ApEinfo_fwdcolor="pink"
                     /ApEinfo_revcolor="pink"
                     /ApEinfo_graphicformat="arrow_data {{0 1 2 0 0 -1} {} 0}
                     width 5 offset 0"
     misc_feature    5457..5645
                     /locus_tag="3' LTR"
                     /label="3' LTR"
                     /ApEinfo_label="3' LTR"
                     /ApEinfo_fwdcolor="#cccccc"
                     /ApEinfo_revcolor="#cccccc"
                     /ApEinfo_graphicformat="arrow_data {{0 1 2 0 0 -1} {} 0}
                     width 5 offset 0"
     misc_feature    3923..4321
                     /locus_tag="Blasticidin resistance gene"
                     /label="Blasticidin resistance gene"
                     /ApEinfo_label="Blasticidin resistance gene"
                     /ApEinfo_fwdcolor="#cc66ff"
                     /ApEinfo_revcolor="#cc66ff"
                     /ApEinfo_graphicformat="arrow_data {{0 1 2 0 0 -1} {} 0}
                     width 5 offset 0"
     misc_feature    3356..3358
                     /locus_tag="L151P"
                     /label="L151P"
                     /ApEinfo_label="L151P"
                     /ApEinfo_fwdcolor="#7eff74"
                     /ApEinfo_revcolor="#7eff74"
                     /ApEinfo_graphicformat="arrow_data {{0 1 2 0 0 -1} {} 0}
                     width 5 offset 0"
     misc_feature    3923..4321
                     /locus_tag="Blast"
                     /label="Blast"
                     /ApEinfo_label="Blast"
                     /ApEinfo_fwdcolor="#ff6666"
                     /ApEinfo_revcolor="#ff6666"
                     /ApEinfo_graphicformat="arrow_data {{0 1 2 0 0 -1} {} 0}
                     width 5 offset 0"
     misc_feature    4349..4942
                     /locus_tag="WPRE"
                     /label="WPRE"
                     /ApEinfo_label="WPRE"
                     /ApEinfo_fwdcolor="#6666ff"
                     /ApEinfo_revcolor="#6666ff"
                     /ApEinfo_graphicformat="arrow_data {{0 1 2 0 0 -1} {} 0}
                     width 5 offset 0"
     misc_feature    4001..4006
                     /locus_tag="Bbs1 site(2)"
                     /label="Bbs1 site(2)"
                     /ApEinfo_label="Bbs1 site"
                     /ApEinfo_fwdcolor="#cccccc"
                     /ApEinfo_revcolor="#cccccc"
                     /ApEinfo_graphicformat="arrow_data {{0 1 2 0 0 -1} {} 0}
                     width 5 offset 0"
     misc_feature    4885..4890
                     /locus_tag="Bbs1 site(3)"
                     /label="Bbs1 site(3)"
                     /ApEinfo_label="Bbs1 site"
                     /ApEinfo_fwdcolor="#cccccc"
                     /ApEinfo_revcolor="#cccccc"
                     /ApEinfo_graphicformat="arrow_data {{0 1 2 0 0 -1} {} 0}
                     width 5 offset 0"
     misc_feature    3863..3922
                     /locus_tag="P2A"
                     /label="P2A"
                     /ApEinfo_label="P2A"
                     /ApEinfo_fwdcolor="#e6e6e6"
                     /ApEinfo_revcolor="#e6e6e6"
                     /ApEinfo_graphicformat="arrow_data {{0 1 2 0 0 -1} {} 0}
                     width 5 offset 0"
     misc_feature    3479..3481
                     /locus_tag="T192A"
                     /label="T192A"
                     /ApEinfo_label="T192A"
                     /ApEinfo_fwdcolor="#7eff74"
                     /ApEinfo_revcolor="#7eff74"
                     /ApEinfo_graphicformat="arrow_data {{0 1 2 0 0 -1} {} 0}
                     width 5 offset 0"
     misc_difference 3485..3487
                     /locus_tag="K194I"
                     /label="K194I"
                     /ApEinfo_label="K194I"
                     /ApEinfo_fwdcolor="pink"
                     /ApEinfo_revcolor="pink"
                     /ApEinfo_graphicformat="arrow_data {{0 1 2 0 0 -1} {} 0}
                     width 5 offset 0"
     misc_feature    3260..3262
                     /locus_tag="R118S"
                     /label="R118S"
                     /ApEinfo_label="R118S"
                     /ApEinfo_fwdcolor="#7eff74"
                     /ApEinfo_revcolor="#7eff74"
                     /ApEinfo_graphicformat="arrow_data {{0 1 2 0 0 -1} {} 0}
                     width 5 offset 0"
     misc_feature    3326..3328
                     /locus_tag="E141K"
                     /label="E141K"
                     /ApEinfo_label="E141K"
                     /ApEinfo_fwdcolor="#7eff74"
                     /ApEinfo_revcolor="#7eff74"
                     /ApEinfo_graphicformat="arrow_data {{0 1 2 0 0 -1} {} 0}
                     width 5 offset 0"
     misc_difference 3329..3331
                     /locus_tag="Q142R"
                     /label="Q142R"
                     /ApEinfo_label="Q142R"
                     /ApEinfo_fwdcolor="pink"
                     /ApEinfo_revcolor="pink"
                     /ApEinfo_graphicformat="arrow_data {{0 1 2 0 0 -1} {} 0}
                     width 5 offset 0"
     misc_feature    3353..3355
                     /locus_tag="S150G"
                     /label="S150G"
                     /ApEinfo_label="S150G"
                     /ApEinfo_fwdcolor="#7eff74"
                     /ApEinfo_revcolor="#7eff74"
                     /ApEinfo_graphicformat="arrow_data {{0 1 2 0 0 -1} {} 0}
                     width 5 offset 0"
     misc_feature    3501..3547
                     /locus_tag="GSQ linker"
                     /label="GSQ linker"
                     /ApEinfo_label="GSQ linker"
                     /ApEinfo_fwdcolor="#ffff66"
                     /ApEinfo_revcolor="#ffff66"
                     /ApEinfo_graphicformat="arrow_data {{0 1 2 0 0 -1} {} 0}
                     width 5 offset 0"
ORIGIN
        1 gtcgacggat cgggagatct cccgatcccc tatggtgcac tctcagtaca atctgctctg
       61 atgccgcata gttaagccag tatctgctcc ctgcttgtgt gttggaggtc gctgagtagt
      121 gcgcgagcaa aatttaagct acaacaaggc aaggcttgac cgacaattgc atgaagaatc
      181 tgcttagggt taggcgtttt gcgctgcttc gcgatgtacg ggccagatat acgcgttgac
      241 attgattatt gactagttat taatagtaat caattacggg gtcattagtt catagcccat
      301 atatggagtt ccgcgttaca taacttacgg taaatggccc gcctggctga ccgcccaacg
      361 acccccgccc attgacgtca ataatgacgt atgttcccat agtaacgcca atagggactt
      421 tccattgacg tcaatgggtg gagtatttac ggtaaactgc ccacttggca gtacatcaag
      481 tgtatcatat gccaagtacg ccccctattg acgtcaatga cggtaaatgg cccgcctggc
      541 attatgccca gtacatgacc ttatgggact ttcctacttg gcagtacatc tacgtattag
      601 tcatcgctat taccatggtg atgcggtttt ggcagtacat caatgggcgt ggatagcggt
      661 ttgactcacg gggatttcca agtctccacc ccattgacgt caatgggagt ttgttttggc
      721 accaaaatca acgggacttt ccaaaatgtc gtaacaactc cgccccattg acgcaaatgg
      781 gcggtaggcg tgtacggtgg gaggtctata taagcagcgc gttttgcctg tactgggtct
      841 ctctggttag accagatctg agcctgggag ctctctggct aactagggaa cccactgctt
      901 aagcctcaat aaagcttgcc ttgagtgctt caagtagtgt gtgcccgtct gttgtgtgac
      961 tctggtaact agagatccct cagacccttt tagtcagtgt ggaaaatctc tagcagtggc
     1021 gcccgaacag ggacttgaaa gcgaaaggga aaccagagga gctctctcga cgcaggactc
     1081 ggcttgctga agcgcgcacg gcaagaggcg aggggcggcg actggtgagt acgccaaaaa
     1141 ttttgactag cggaggctag aaggagagag atgggtgcga gagcgtcagt attaagcggg
     1201 ggagaattag atcgcgatgg gaaaaaattc ggttaaggcc agggggaaag aaaaaatata
     1261 aattaaaaca tatagtatgg gcaagcaggg agctagaacg attcgcagtt aatcctggcc
     1321 tgttagaaac atcagaaggc tgtagacaaa tactgggaca gctacaacca tcccttcaga
     1381 caggatcaga agaacttaga tcattatata atacagtagc aaccctctat tgtgtgcatc
     1441 aaaggataga gataaaagac accaaggaag ctttagacaa gatagaggaa gagcaaaaca
     1501 aaagtaagac caccgcacag caagcggccG GCCgctgatc ttcagacctg gaggaggaga
     1561 tatgagggac aattggagaa gtgaattata taaatataaa gtagtaaaaa ttgaaccatt
     1621 aggagtagca cccaccaagg caaagagaag agtggtgcag agagaaaaaa gagcagtggg
     1681 aataggagct ttgttccttg ggttcttggg agcagcagga agcactatgg gcgcagcgtc
     1741 aatgacgctg acggtacagg ccagacaatt attgtctggt atagtgcagc agcagaacaa
     1801 tttgctgagg gctattgagg cgcaacagca tctgttgcaa ctcacagtct ggggcatcaa
     1861 gcagctccag gcaagaatcc tggctgtgga aagataccta aaggatcaac agctcctggg
     1921 gatttggggt tgctctggaa aactcatttg caccactgct gtgccttgga atgctagttg
     1981 gagtaataaa tctctggaac agatttggaa tcacacgacc tggatggagt gggacagaga
     2041 aattaacaat tacacaagct taatacactc cttaattgaa gaatcgcaaa accagcaaga
     2101 aaagaatgaa caagaattat tggaattaga taaatgggca agtttgtgga attggtttaa
     2161 cataacaaat tggctgtggt atataaaatt attcataatg atagtaggag gcttggtagg
     2221 tttaagaata gtttttgctg tactttctat agtgaataga gttaggcagg gatattcacc
     2281 attatcgttt cagacccacc tcccaacccc gaggggaccc gacaggcccg aaggaataga
     2341 agaagaaggt ggagagagag acagagacag atccattcga ttagtgaacg gatcggcact
     2401 gcgtgcgcca attctgcaga caaatggcag tattcatcca caattttaaa agaaaagggg
     2461 ggattggggg gtacagtgca ggggaaagaa tagtagacat aatagcaaca gacatacaaa
     2521 ctaaagaatt acaaaaacaa attacaaaaa ttcaaaattt tcgggtttat tacagggaca
     2581 gcagagatcc agtttggtta attagctagc taggtcttga aaggagtggg aattggctcc
     2641 ggtgcccgtc agtgggcaga gcgcacatcg cccacagtcc ccgagaagtt ggggggaggg
     2701 gtcggcaatt gatccggtgc ctagagaagg tggcgcgggg taaactggga aagtgatgtc
     2761 gtgtactggc tccgcctttt tcccgagggt gggggagaac cgtatataag tgcagtagtc
     2821 gccgtgaacg ttctttttcg caacgggttt gccgccagaa cacaggaccg gtgccaccAT
     2881 GGACTACAAA GACGATGACG ACAAGggctc taaagacaat actgtgcctc tgaagctgat
     2941 cgctctcctg gctaatggcg agttccatag tggcgaacag ctgggagaaa ccctgggcat
     3001 gtccagggcc gctatcaaca agcacattca gactctgcgc gactggggcg tggacgtgtt
     3061 caccgtgccc ggaaagggct actctctgcc cgagcctatc ccgctgctga acgctaaaca
     3121 gattctggga cagctggacg gcgggagcgt ggcagtcctg cctgtgGTCG ACtccaccaa
     3181 tcagtacctg ctggatcgaa tcggcgagct gaagagtggg gatgcttgca ttgcagaata
     3241 tcagcaggca gggagaggaa gcagagggag gaaatggttc tctccttttg gagctaacct
     3301 gtacctgagt atgttttggc gcctgaagcg gggaccagca gcaatcggcc tgggcccggt
     3361 catcggaatt gtcatggcag aagcgctgcg aaagctggga gcagacaagg tgcgagtcaa
     3421 atggcccaat gacctgtatc tgcaggatag aaagctggca ggcatcctgg tggagctggc
     3481 cggaataaca GGGCGCGCCG GCGGGGGATC TTCCGGAGGC GGGCAAATTT CTTACGCAAG
     3541 TAGAGGGgaa ttcATGATCC TCTGGCATNN NNNNNNNNNN NNNNNNNNNN NNNNNNNNNN
     3601 NNNNNNNNNN NNNNNNNNNN NNNNNNNNNN NNNNNNNNNN NNNNNNNNNN NNNNNNNNNN
     3661 NNNNNNNNNN NNNNNNNNNN NNNNNNNNNN NNNNNNNNNN NNNNNNNNNN NNNNNNNNNN
     3721 NNNNNNNNNN NNNNNNNNNN NNNNNNNNNN NNNNNNNNNN NNNNNNNNNN NNNNNNNNNN
     3781 NNNNNNNNNN NNNNNNNNNN NNNNNNNNNN NNNNNNNNNN NNNNNNNNNN NNNNNNNNTT
     3841 AATTAAAGgc ggccgcgGAT CCGGCGCAAC AAACTTCTCT CTGCTGAAAC AAGCCGGAGA
     3901 TGTCGAAGAG AATCCTGGAC CGatggccaa gcctttgtct caagaagaat ccaccctcat
     3961 tgaaagagca acggctacaa tcaacagcat ccccatctct gaagactaca gcgtcgccag
     4021 cgcagctctc tctagcgacg gccgcatctt cactggtgtc aatgtatatc attttactgg
     4081 gggaccttgt gcagaactcg tggtgctggg cactgctgct gctgcggcag ctggcaacct
     4141 gacttgtatc gtcgcgatcg gaaatgagaa caggggcatc ttgagcccct gcggacggtg
     4201 ccgacaggtg cttctcgatc tgcatcctgg gatcaaagcc atagtgaagg acagtgatgg
     4261 acagccgacg gcagttggga ttcgtgaatt gctgccctct ggttatgtgt gggagggcta
     4321 agaattaatt cgatatcaag cttatcggta atcaacctct ggattacaaa atttgtgaaa
     4381 gattgactgg tattcttaac tatgttgctc cttttacgct atgtggatac gctgctttaa
     4441 tgcctttgta tcatgctatt gcttcccgta tggctttcat tttctcctcc ttgtataaat
     4501 cctggttgct gtctctttat gaggagttgt ggcccgttgt caggcaacgt ggcgtggtgt
     4561 gcactgtgtt tgctgacgca acccccactg gttggggcat tgccaccacc tgtcagctcc
     4621 tttccgggac tttcgctttc cccctcccta ttgccacggc ggaactcatc gccgcctgcc
     4681 ttgcccgctg ctggacaggg gctcggctgt tgggcactga caattccgtg gtgttgtcgg
     4741 ggaaatcatc gtcctttcct tggctgctcg cctgtgttgc cacctggatt ctgcgcggga
     4801 cgtccttctg ctacgtccct tcggccctca atccagcgga ccttccttcc cgcggcctgc
     4861 tgccggctct gcggcctctt ccgcgtcttc gccttcgccc tcagacgagt cggatctccc
     4921 tttgggccgc ctccccgcat cgataccgtc gacctcgaga cctagaaaaa catggagcaa
     4981 tcacaagtag caatacagca gctaccaatg ctgattgtgc ctggctagaa gcacaagagg
     5041 aggaggaggt gggttttcca gtcacacctc aggtaccttt aagaccaatg acttacaagg
     5101 cagctgtaga tcttagccac tttttaaaag aaaagggggg actggaaggg ctaattcact
     5161 cccaacgaag acaagatatc cttgatctgt ggatctacca cacacaaggc tacttccctg
     5221 attggcagaa ctacacacca gggccaggga tcagatatcc actgaccttt ggatggtgct
     5281 acaagctagt accagttgag caagagaagg tagaagaagc caatgaagga gagaacaccc
     5341 gcttgttaca ccctgtgagc ctgcatggga tggatgaccc ggagagagaa gtattagagt
     5401 ggaggtttga cagccgccta gcatttcatc acatggcccg agagctgcat ccggactgta
     5461 ctgggtctct ctggttagac cagatctgag cctgggagct ctctggctaa ctagggaacc
     5521 cactgcttaa gcctcaataa agcttgcctt gagtgcttca agtagtgtgt gcccgtctgt
     5581 tgtgtgactc tggtaactag agatccctca gaccctttta gtcagtgtgg aaaatctcta
     5641 gcagggcccg tttaaacccg ctgatcagcc tcgactgtgc cttctagttg ccagccatct
     5701 gttgtttgcc cctcccccgt gccttccttg accctggaag gtgccactcc cactgtcctt
     5761 tcctaataaa atgaggaaat tgcatcgcat tgtctgagta ggtgtcattc tattctgggg
     5821 ggtggggtgg ggcaggacag caagggggag gattgggaag acaatagcag gcatgctggg
     5881 gatgcggtgg gctctatggc ttctgaggcg gaaagaacca gctggggctc tagggggtat
     5941 ccccnnnnnn nnnnnnnnnn nnnnnnnnnn nnnnnnnnnn nnnnnnnnnn nnnnnnnnnn
     6001 nnnnnnnnnn nnnnnnnnnn nnnnnnnnnn nnnnnnnnnn nnnnnnnnnn nnnnnnnnnn
     6061 nnnnnnnncn nnnnnnnnnn nnnnnnnnnn nnnnnnnnnn nnnnnnnnnn nnnnnnnnnn
     6121 nnnnnnnnnn nnnnnnnnnn nnnnnnnnnn nnnnnnnnnn annnnnnnnn nnnnnnnnnn
     6181 nnnnnnnnnn nnnnnnnnnn nnnnnnnnnn cctttgacgt tggagtccac gttctttnnn
     6241 nnnnnnnnnn nnnnnnnnnn nnnnnnnnnn nnnnacccta tctcggtcta ttcttttgat
     6301 ttataaggga ttttgccgat ttcggcctat tggttaaaaa atgagctgat ttaacaaaaa
     6361 tttaacgcga attaattctg tggaatgtgt gtcagttagg gtgtggaaag tccccaggct
     6421 ccccagcagg cagaagtatg caaagcatgc atctcaatta gtcagcaacc aggtgtggaa
     6481 agtccccagg ctccccagca ggcagaagta tgcaaagcat gcatctcaat tagtcagcaa
     6541 ccatagtccc gcccctaact ccgcccatcc cgcccctaac tccgcccagt tccgcccatt
     6601 ctccgcccca tggctgacta atttttttta tttatgcaga ggccgaggcc gcctctgcct
     6661 ctgagctatt ccagaagtag tgaggaggct tttttggagg cctaggcttt tgcaaaaagc
     6721 tcccgggagc ttgtatatcc attttcggat ctgatcagca cgtgttgaca attaatcatc
     6781 ggcatagtat atcggcatag tataatacga caaggtgagg aactaaacca tggccaagtt
     6841 gaccagtgcc gttccggtgc tcaccgcgcg cgacgtcgcc ggagcggtcg agttctggac
     6901 cgaccggctc gggttctccc gggacttcgt ggaggacgac ttcgccggtg tggtccggga
     6961 cgacgtgacc ctgttcatca gcgcggtcca ggaccaggtg gtgccggaca acaccctggc
     7021 ctgggtgtgg gtgcgcggcc tggacgagct gtacgccgag tggtcggagg tcgtgtccac
     7081 gaacttccgg gacgcctccg ggccggccat gaccgagatc ggcgagcagc cgtgggggcg
     7141 ggagttcgcc ctgcgcgacc cggccggcaa ctgcgtgcac ttcgtggccg aggagcagga
     7201 ctgacacgtg ctacgagatt tcgattccac cgccgccttc tatgaaaggt tgggcttcgg
     7261 aatcgttttc cgggacgccg gctggatgat cctccagcgc ggggatctca tgctggagtt
     7321 cttcgcccac cccaacttgt ttattgcagc ttataatggt tacaaataaa gcaatagcat
     7381 cacaaatttc acaaataaag catttttttc actgcattct agttgtggtt tgtccaaact
     7441 catcaatgta tcttatcatg tctgtatacc gtcgacctct agctagagct tggcgtaatc
     7501 atggtcatag ctgtttcctg tgtgaaattg ttatccgctc acaattccac acaacatacg
     7561 agccggaagc ataaagtgta aagcctgggg tgcctaatga gtgagctaac tcacattaat
     7621 tgcgttgcgc tcactgcccg ctttccagtc gggaaacctg tcgtgccagc tgcattaatg
     7681 aatcggccaa cgcgcgggga gaggcggttt gcgtattggg cgctcttccg cttcctcgct
     7741 cactgactcg ctgcgctcgg tcgttcggct gcggcgagcg gtatcagctc actcaaaggc
     7801 ggtaatacgg ttatccacag aatcagggga taacgcagga aagaacatgt gagcaaaagg
     7861 ccagcaaaag gccaggaacc gtaaaaaggc cgcgttgctg gcgtttttcc ataggctccg
     7921 cccccctgac gagcatcaca aaaatcgacg ctcaagtcag aggtggcgaa acccgacagg
     7981 actataaaga taccaggcgt ttccccctgg aagctccctc gtgcgctctc ctgttccgac
     8041 cctgccgctt accggatacc tgtccgcctt tctcccttcg ggaagcgtgg cgctttctca
     8101 tagctcacgc tgtaggtatc tcagttcggt gtaggtcgtt cgctccaagc tgggctgtgt
     8161 gcacgaaccc cccgttcagc ccgaccgctg cgccttatcc ggtaactatc gtcttgagtc
     8221 caacccggta agacacgact tatcgccact ggcagcagcc actggtaaca ggattagcag
     8281 agcgaggtat gtaggcggtg ctacagagtt cttgaagtgg tggcctaact acggctacac
     8341 tagaagaaca gtatttggta tctgcgctct gctgaagcca gttaccttcg gaaaaagagt
     8401 tggtagctct tgatccggca aacaaaccac cgctggtagc ggtggttttt ttgtttgcaa
     8461 gcagcagatt acgcgcagaa aaaaaggatc tcaagaagat cctttgatct tttctacggg
     8521 gtctgacgct cagtggaacg aaaactcacg ttaagggatt ttggtcatga gattatcaaa
     8581 aaggatcttc acctagatcc ttttaaatta aaaatgaagt tttaaatcaa tctaaagtat
     8641 atatgagtaa acttggtctg acagttacca atgcttaatc agtgaggcac ctatctcagc
     8701 gatctgtcta tttcgttcat ccatagttgc ctgactcccc gtcgtgtaga taactacgat
     8761 acgggagggc ttaccatctg gccccagtgc tgcaatgata ccgcgagacc cacgctcacc
     8821 ggctccagat ttatcagcaa taaaccagcc agccggaagg gccgagcgca gaagtggtcc
     8881 tgcaacttta tccgcctcca tccagtctat taattgttgc cgggaagcta gagtaagtag
     8941 ttcgccagtt aatagtttgc gcaacgttgt tgccattgct acaggcatcg tggtgtcacg
     9001 ctcgtcgttt ggtatggctt cattcagctc cggttcccaa cgatcaaggc gagttacatg
     9061 atcccccatg ttgtgcaaaa aagcggttag ctccttcggt cctccgatcg ttgtcagaag
     9121 taagttggcc gcagtgttat cactcatggt tatggcagca ctgcataatt ctcttactgt
     9181 catgccatcc gtaagatgct tttctgtgac tggtgagtac tcaaccaagt cattctgaga
     9241 atagtgtatg cggcgaccga gttgctcttg cccggcgtca atacgggata ataccgcgcc
     9301 acatagcaga actttaaaag tgctcatcat tggaaaacgt tcttcggggc gaaaactctc
     9361 aaggatctta ccgctgttga gatccagttc gatgtaaccc actcgtgcac ccaactgatc
     9421 ttcagcatct tttactttca ccagcgtttc tgggtgagca aaaacaggaa ggcaaaatgc
     9481 cgcaaaaaag ggaataaggg cgacacggaa atgttgaata ctcatactct tcctttttca
     9541 atattattga agcatttatc agggttattg tctcatgagc ggatacatat ttgaatgtat
     9601 ttagaaaaat aaacaaatag gggttccgcg cacatttccc cgaaaagtgc cacctgac
//
