# Supplementary material for: Identification of proximal SUMO-dependent interactors using SUMO-ID
Source: Nat Commun. 2021 Nov 18;12:6671. doi: 10.1038/s41467-021-26807-6 (PMC8602451; doi:10.1038/s41467-021-26807-6)
Supplement: Supplementary file 12 — Source data [file 41467_2021_26807_MOESM12_ESM.zip › Source_data_file/Sequence files_representative constructs/Lenti-EFS-NTID194-GSQ-RANGAP1-P2A-BLAST.ape]

LOCUS       Lenti_EFS_NTID19       11125 bp ds-DNA     circular     20-JUL-2021
DEFINITION  
ACCESSION   
VERSION     
SOURCE      
  ORGANISM  
COMMENT     Source: http://www.addgene.org/52962/sequences/ lentiCas9-Blast,
            TurboID (Ting lab); Homo sapiens Ran GTPase activating protein 1
            (RANGAP1), transcript variant 1, mRNA.  ACCESSION   NM_001278651
COMMENT     ApEinfo:methylated:1
FEATURES             Location/Qualifiers
     misc_feature    3554..5314
                     /locus_tag="RANGAP1"
                     /label="RANGAP1"
                     /ApEinfo_label="RANGAP1"
                     /ApEinfo_fwdcolor="cyan"
                     /ApEinfo_revcolor="cyan"
                     /ApEinfo_graphicformat="arrow_data {{0 1 2 0 0 -1} {} 0}
                     width 5 offset 0"
     primer_bind     complement(8967..8987)
                     /locus_tag="M13-rev"
                     /label="M13-rev"
                     /ApEinfo_label="M13-rev"
                     /ApEinfo_fwdcolor="cyan"
                     /ApEinfo_revcolor="green"
                     /ApEinfo_graphicformat="arrow_data {{0 1 2 0 0 -1} {} 0}
                     width 5 offset 0"
     CDS             2912..3490
                     /codon_start=1
                     /translation="KDNTVPLKLIALLANGEFHSGEQLGETLGMSRAAINKHIQTLRD
                     W
                     GVDVFTVPGKGYSLPEPIPLLNAKQILGQLDGGSVAVLPVVDSTNQYLLDRIGELKSG
                     D
                     ACIAEYQQAGRGSRGRKWFSPFGANLYLSMFWRLKRGPAAIGLGPVIGIVMAEALRKL
                     G
                     ADKVRVKWPNDLYLQDRKLAGILVELAGITGDAAQIVIGAGINVAMRRVEESVVNQGW
                     I
                     TLQEAGINLDRNTLAATLIRELRAALELFEQEGLAPYLPRWEKLDNFINRPVKLIIGD
                     K EIFGISRGIDKQGALLLEQDGVIKPWMGGEISLRSAEK"
                     /locus_tag="BirA (humanized)"
                     /label="BirA (humanized)"
                     /ApEinfo_label="BirA (humanized)"
                     /ApEinfo_fwdcolor="#e9d024"
                     /ApEinfo_revcolor="#e9d024"
                     /ApEinfo_graphicformat="arrow_data {{0 1 2 0 0 -1} {} 0}
                     width 5 offset 0"
     misc_feature    3383..3385
                     /locus_tag="V160A"
                     /label="V160A"
                     /ApEinfo_label="V160A"
                     /ApEinfo_fwdcolor="#7eff74"
                     /ApEinfo_revcolor="#7eff74"
                     /ApEinfo_graphicformat="arrow_data {{0 1 2 0 0 -1} {} 0}
                     width 5 offset 0"
     misc_feature    3101..3103
                     /locus_tag="Q65P"
                     /label="Q65P"
                     /ApEinfo_label="Q65P"
                     /ApEinfo_fwdcolor="#7eff74"
                     /ApEinfo_revcolor="#7eff74"
                     /ApEinfo_graphicformat="arrow_data {{0 1 2 0 0 -1} {} 0}
                     width 5 offset 0"
     rep_origin      complement(9355..10037)
                     /locus_tag="ColE1 origin"
                     /label="ColE1 origin"
                     /ApEinfo_label="ColE1 origin"
                     /ApEinfo_fwdcolor="gray50"
                     /ApEinfo_revcolor="gray50"
                     /ApEinfo_graphicformat="arrow_data {{0 1 2 0 0 -1} {} 0}
                     width 5 offset 0"
     misc_feature    3167..3169
                     /locus_tag="I87V"
                     /label="I87V"
                     /ApEinfo_label="I87V"
                     /ApEinfo_fwdcolor="#7eff74"
                     /ApEinfo_revcolor="#7eff74"
                     /ApEinfo_graphicformat="arrow_data {{0 1 2 0 0 -1} {} 0}
                     width 5 offset 0"
     misc_binding    complement(8993..9015)
                     /locus_tag="LacO"
                     /label="LacO"
                     /ApEinfo_label="LacO"
                     /ApEinfo_fwdcolor="cornflower blue"
                     /ApEinfo_revcolor="cornflower blue"
                     /ApEinfo_graphicformat="arrow_data {{0 1 2 0 0 -1} {} 0}
                     width 5 offset 0"
     misc_feature    3251..3253
                     /locus_tag="G115G"
                     /label="G115G"
                     /ApEinfo_label="G115G"
                     /ApEinfo_fwdcolor="#7eff74"
                     /ApEinfo_revcolor="#7eff74"
                     /ApEinfo_graphicformat="arrow_data {{0 1 2 0 0 -1} {} 0}
                     width 5 offset 0"
     misc_feature    5316..5323
                     /locus_tag="Not1"
                     /label="Not1"
                     /ApEinfo_label="Not1"
                     /ApEinfo_fwdcolor="#ff6666"
                     /ApEinfo_revcolor="#ff6666"
                     /ApEinfo_graphicformat="arrow_data {{0 1 2 0 0 -1} {} 0}
                     width 5 offset 0"
     CDS             complement(10135..10794)
                     /locus_tag="AmpR"
                     /label="AmpR"
                     /ApEinfo_label="AmpR"
                     /ApEinfo_fwdcolor="yellow"
                     /ApEinfo_revcolor="yellow"
                     /ApEinfo_graphicformat="arrow_data {{0 1 2 0 0 -1} {} 0}
                     width 5 offset 0"
     misc_feature    2457..2561
                     /locus_tag="cPPT (central polypurine tract)"
                     /label="cPPT (central polypurine tract)"
                     /ApEinfo_label="cPPT (central polypurine tract)"
                     /ApEinfo_fwdcolor="#cccccc"
                     /ApEinfo_revcolor="#cccccc"
                     /ApEinfo_graphicformat="arrow_data {{0 1 2 0 0 -1} {} 0}
                     width 5 offset 0"
     misc_feature    2879..2905
                     /locus_tag="FLAG"
                     /label="FLAG"
                     /ApEinfo_label="FLAG"
                     /ApEinfo_fwdcolor="#ff8000"
                     /ApEinfo_revcolor="#ff8000"
                     /ApEinfo_graphicformat="arrow_data {{0 1 2 0 0 -1} {} 0}
                     width 5 offset 0"
     misc_feature    1684..1916
                     /locus_tag="RRE (Rev binding element)"
                     /label="RRE (Rev binding element)"
                     /ApEinfo_label="RRE (Rev binding element)"
                     /ApEinfo_fwdcolor="#cccccc"
                     /ApEinfo_revcolor="#cccccc"
                     /ApEinfo_graphicformat="arrow_data {{0 1 2 0 0 -1} {} 0}
                     width 5 offset 0"
     misc_feature    6634..6639
                     /locus_tag="Bbs1 site"
                     /label="Bbs1 site"
                     /ApEinfo_label="Bbs1 site"
                     /ApEinfo_fwdcolor="#cccccc"
                     /ApEinfo_revcolor="#cccccc"
                     /ApEinfo_graphicformat="arrow_data {{0 1 2 0 0 -1} {} 0}
                     width 5 offset 0"
     misc_feature    7324..7329
                     /locus_tag="Bbs1 site(1)"
                     /label="Bbs1 site(1)"
                     /ApEinfo_label="Bbs1 site"
                     /ApEinfo_fwdcolor="#cccccc"
                     /ApEinfo_revcolor="#cccccc"
                     /ApEinfo_graphicformat="arrow_data {{0 1 2 0 0 -1} {} 0}
                     width 5 offset 0"
     misc_feature    828..1016
                     /locus_tag="5'LTR"
                     /label="5'LTR"
                     /ApEinfo_label="5'LTR"
                     /ApEinfo_fwdcolor="#cccccc"
                     /ApEinfo_revcolor="#cccccc"
                     /ApEinfo_graphicformat="arrow_data {{0 1 2 0 0 -1} {} 0}
                     width 5 offset 0"
     source          2912..3490
                     /organism="synthetic DNA construct"
                     /mol_type="other DNA"
                     /locus_tag="source:synthetic DNA construct"
                     /label="source:synthetic DNA construct"
                     /ApEinfo_label="source:synthetic DNA construct"
                     /ApEinfo_fwdcolor="pink"
                     /ApEinfo_revcolor="pink"
                     /ApEinfo_graphicformat="arrow_data {{0 1 2 0 0 -1} {} 0}
                     width 5 offset 0"
     misc_feature    6924..7112
                     /locus_tag="3' LTR"
                     /label="3' LTR"
                     /ApEinfo_label="3' LTR"
                     /ApEinfo_fwdcolor="#cccccc"
                     /ApEinfo_revcolor="#cccccc"
                     /ApEinfo_graphicformat="arrow_data {{0 1 2 0 0 -1} {} 0}
                     width 5 offset 0"
     misc_feature    5390..5788
                     /locus_tag="Blasticidin resistance gene"
                     /label="Blasticidin resistance gene"
                     /ApEinfo_label="Blasticidin resistance gene"
                     /ApEinfo_fwdcolor="#cc66ff"
                     /ApEinfo_revcolor="#cc66ff"
                     /ApEinfo_graphicformat="arrow_data {{0 1 2 0 0 -1} {} 0}
                     width 5 offset 0"
     misc_feature    3356..3358
                     /locus_tag="L151P"
                     /label="L151P"
                     /ApEinfo_label="L151P"
                     /ApEinfo_fwdcolor="#7eff74"
                     /ApEinfo_revcolor="#7eff74"
                     /ApEinfo_graphicformat="arrow_data {{0 1 2 0 0 -1} {} 0}
                     width 5 offset 0"
     misc_feature    5390..5788
                     /locus_tag="Blast"
                     /label="Blast"
                     /ApEinfo_label="Blast"
                     /ApEinfo_fwdcolor="#ff6666"
                     /ApEinfo_revcolor="#ff6666"
                     /ApEinfo_graphicformat="arrow_data {{0 1 2 0 0 -1} {} 0}
                     width 5 offset 0"
     misc_feature    5816..6409
                     /locus_tag="WPRE"
                     /label="WPRE"
                     /ApEinfo_label="WPRE"
                     /ApEinfo_fwdcolor="#6666ff"
                     /ApEinfo_revcolor="#6666ff"
                     /ApEinfo_graphicformat="arrow_data {{0 1 2 0 0 -1} {} 0}
                     width 5 offset 0"
     misc_feature    5468..5473
                     /locus_tag="Bbs1 site(2)"
                     /label="Bbs1 site(2)"
                     /ApEinfo_label="Bbs1 site"
                     /ApEinfo_fwdcolor="#cccccc"
                     /ApEinfo_revcolor="#cccccc"
                     /ApEinfo_graphicformat="arrow_data {{0 1 2 0 0 -1} {} 0}
                     width 5 offset 0"
     misc_feature    6352..6357
                     /locus_tag="Bbs1 site(3)"
                     /label="Bbs1 site(3)"
                     /ApEinfo_label="Bbs1 site"
                     /ApEinfo_fwdcolor="#cccccc"
                     /ApEinfo_revcolor="#cccccc"
                     /ApEinfo_graphicformat="arrow_data {{0 1 2 0 0 -1} {} 0}
                     width 5 offset 0"
     misc_feature    5330..5389
                     /locus_tag="P2A"
                     /label="P2A"
                     /ApEinfo_label="P2A"
                     /ApEinfo_fwdcolor="#e6e6e6"
                     /ApEinfo_revcolor="#e6e6e6"
                     /ApEinfo_graphicformat="arrow_data {{0 1 2 0 0 -1} {} 0}
                     width 5 offset 0"
     misc_feature    3479..3481
                     /locus_tag="T192A"
                     /label="T192A"
                     /ApEinfo_label="T192A"
                     /ApEinfo_fwdcolor="#7eff74"
                     /ApEinfo_revcolor="#7eff74"
                     /ApEinfo_graphicformat="arrow_data {{0 1 2 0 0 -1} {} 0}
                     width 5 offset 0"
     misc_difference 3485..3487
                     /locus_tag="K194I"
                     /label="K194I"
                     /ApEinfo_label="K194I"
                     /ApEinfo_fwdcolor="pink"
                     /ApEinfo_revcolor="pink"
                     /ApEinfo_graphicformat="arrow_data {{0 1 2 0 0 -1} {} 0}
                     width 5 offset 0"
     misc_feature    3260..3262
                     /locus_tag="R118S"
                     /label="R118S"
                     /ApEinfo_label="R118S"
                     /ApEinfo_fwdcolor="#7eff74"
                     /ApEinfo_revcolor="#7eff74"
                     /ApEinfo_graphicformat="arrow_data {{0 1 2 0 0 -1} {} 0}
                     width 5 offset 0"
     misc_feature    3326..3328
                     /locus_tag="E141K"
                     /label="E141K"
                     /ApEinfo_label="E141K"
                     /ApEinfo_fwdcolor="#7eff74"
                     /ApEinfo_revcolor="#7eff74"
                     /ApEinfo_graphicformat="arrow_data {{0 1 2 0 0 -1} {} 0}
                     width 5 offset 0"
     misc_difference 3329..3331
                     /locus_tag="Q142R"
                     /label="Q142R"
                     /ApEinfo_label="Q142R"
                     /ApEinfo_fwdcolor="pink"
                     /ApEinfo_revcolor="pink"
                     /ApEinfo_graphicformat="arrow_data {{0 1 2 0 0 -1} {} 0}
                     width 5 offset 0"
     misc_feature    3353..3355
                     /locus_tag="S150G"
                     /label="S150G"
                     /ApEinfo_label="S150G"
                     /ApEinfo_fwdcolor="#7eff74"
                     /ApEinfo_revcolor="#7eff74"
                     /ApEinfo_graphicformat="arrow_data {{0 1 2 0 0 -1} {} 0}
                     width 5 offset 0"
     misc_feature    3501..3547
                     /locus_tag="GSQ linker"
                     /label="GSQ linker"
                     /ApEinfo_label="GSQ linker"
                     /ApEinfo_fwdcolor="#ffff66"
                     /ApEinfo_revcolor="#ffff66"
                     /ApEinfo_graphicformat="arrow_data {{0 1 2 0 0 -1} {} 0}
                     width 5 offset 0"
ORIGIN
        1 gtcgacggat cgggagatct cccgatcccc tatggtgcac tctcagtaca atctgctctg
       61 atgccgcata gttaagccag tatctgctcc ctgcttgtgt gttggaggtc gctgagtagt
      121 gcgcgagcaa aatttaagct acaacaaggc aaggcttgac cgacaattgc atgaagaatc
      181 tgcttagggt taggcgtttt gcgctgcttc gcgatgtacg ggccagatat acgcgttgac
      241 attgattatt gactagttat taatagtaat caattacggg gtcattagtt catagcccat
      301 atatggagtt ccgcgttaca taacttacgg taaatggccc gcctggctga ccgcccaacg
      361 acccccgccc attgacgtca ataatgacgt atgttcccat agtaacgcca atagggactt
      421 tccattgacg tcaatgggtg gagtatttac ggtaaactgc ccacttggca gtacatcaag
      481 tgtatcatat gccaagtacg ccccctattg acgtcaatga cggtaaatgg cccgcctggc
      541 attatgccca gtacatgacc ttatgggact ttcctacttg gcagtacatc tacgtattag
      601 tcatcgctat taccatggtg atgcggtttt ggcagtacat caatgggcgt ggatagcggt
      661 ttgactcacg gggatttcca agtctccacc ccattgacgt caatgggagt ttgttttggc
      721 accaaaatca acgggacttt ccaaaatgtc gtaacaactc cgccccattg acgcaaatgg
      781 gcggtaggcg tgtacggtgg gaggtctata taagcagcgc gttttgcctg tactgggtct
      841 ctctggttag accagatctg agcctgggag ctctctggct aactagggaa cccactgctt
      901 aagcctcaat aaagcttgcc ttgagtgctt caagtagtgt gtgcccgtct gttgtgtgac
      961 tctggtaact agagatccct cagacccttt tagtcagtgt ggaaaatctc tagcagtggc
     1021 gcccgaacag ggacttgaaa gcgaaaggga aaccagagga gctctctcga cgcaggactc
     1081 ggcttgctga agcgcgcacg gcaagaggcg aggggcggcg actggtgagt acgccaaaaa
     1141 ttttgactag cggaggctag aaggagagag atgggtgcga gagcgtcagt attaagcggg
     1201 ggagaattag atcgcgatgg gaaaaaattc ggttaaggcc agggggaaag aaaaaatata
     1261 aattaaaaca tatagtatgg gcaagcaggg agctagaacg attcgcagtt aatcctggcc
     1321 tgttagaaac atcagaaggc tgtagacaaa tactgggaca gctacaacca tcccttcaga
     1381 caggatcaga agaacttaga tcattatata atacagtagc aaccctctat tgtgtgcatc
     1441 aaaggataga gataaaagac accaaggaag ctttagacaa gatagaggaa gagcaaaaca
     1501 aaagtaagac caccgcacag caagcggccG GCCgctgatc ttcagacctg gaggaggaga
     1561 tatgagggac aattggagaa gtgaattata taaatataaa gtagtaaaaa ttgaaccatt
     1621 aggagtagca cccaccaagg caaagagaag agtggtgcag agagaaaaaa gagcagtggg
     1681 aataggagct ttgttccttg ggttcttggg agcagcagga agcactatgg gcgcagcgtc
     1741 aatgacgctg acggtacagg ccagacaatt attgtctggt atagtgcagc agcagaacaa
     1801 tttgctgagg gctattgagg cgcaacagca tctgttgcaa ctcacagtct ggggcatcaa
     1861 gcagctccag gcaagaatcc tggctgtgga aagataccta aaggatcaac agctcctggg
     1921 gatttggggt tgctctggaa aactcatttg caccactgct gtgccttgga atgctagttg
     1981 gagtaataaa tctctggaac agatttggaa tcacacgacc tggatggagt gggacagaga
     2041 aattaacaat tacacaagct taatacactc cttaattgaa gaatcgcaaa accagcaaga
     2101 aaagaatgaa caagaattat tggaattaga taaatgggca agtttgtgga attggtttaa
     2161 cataacaaat tggctgtggt atataaaatt attcataatg atagtaggag gcttggtagg
     2221 tttaagaata gtttttgctg tactttctat agtgaataga gttaggcagg gatattcacc
     2281 attatcgttt cagacccacc tcccaacccc gaggggaccc gacaggcccg aaggaataga
     2341 agaagaaggt ggagagagag acagagacag atccattcga ttagtgaacg gatcggcact
     2401 gcgtgcgcca attctgcaga caaatggcag tattcatcca caattttaaa agaaaagggg
     2461 ggattggggg gtacagtgca ggggaaagaa tagtagacat aatagcaaca gacatacaaa
     2521 ctaaagaatt acaaaaacaa attacaaaaa ttcaaaattt tcgggtttat tacagggaca
     2581 gcagagatcc agtttggtta attagctagc taggtcttga aaggagtggg aattggctcc
     2641 ggtgcccgtc agtgggcaga gcgcacatcg cccacagtcc ccgagaagtt ggggggaggg
     2701 gtcggcaatt gatccggtgc ctagagaagg tggcgcgggg taaactggga aagtgatgtc
     2761 gtgtactggc tccgcctttt tcccgagggt gggggagaac cgtatataag tgcagtagtc
     2821 gccgtgaacg ttctttttcg caacgggttt gccgccagaa cacaggaccg gtgccaccAT
     2881 GGACTACAAA GACGATGACG ACAAGggctc taaagacaat actgtgcctc tgaagctgat
     2941 cgctctcctg gctaatggcg agttccatag tggcgaacag ctgggagaaa ccctgggcat
     3001 gtccagggcc gctatcaaca agcacattca gactctgcgc gactggggcg tggacgtgtt
     3061 caccgtgccc ggaaagggct actctctgcc cgagcctatc ccgctgctga acgctaaaca
     3121 gattctggga cagctggacg gcgggagcgt ggcagtcctg cctgtgGTCG ACtccaccaa
     3181 tcagtacctg ctggatcgaa tcggcgagct gaagagtggg gatgcttgca ttgcagaata
     3241 tcagcaggca gggagaggaa gcagagggag gaaatggttc tctccttttg gagctaacct
     3301 gtacctgagt atgttttggc gcctgaagcg gggaccagca gcaatcggcc tgggcccggt
     3361 catcggaatt gtcatggcag aagcgctgcg aaagctggga gcagacaagg tgcgagtcaa
     3421 atggcccaat gacctgtatc tgcaggatag aaagctggca ggcatcctgg tggagctggc
     3481 cggaataaca GGGCGCGCCG GCGGGGGATC TTCCGGAGGC GGGCAAATTT CTTACGCAAG
     3541 TAGAGGGgaa ttcATGGCCT CGGAAGACAT TGCCAAGCTG GCAGAGACAC TTGCCAAGAC
     3601 TCAGGTGGCC GGGGGACAGC TGAGTTTCAA AGGCAAGAGC CTCAAACTCA ACACTGCAGA
     3661 AGATGCTAAA GATGTGATTA AAGAGATTGA AGACTTTGAC AGCTTGGAGG CTCTGCGTCT
     3721 GGAAGGCAAC ACAGTGGGCG TGGAAGCAGC CAGGGTCATC GCCAAGGCCT TAGAGAAGAA
     3781 GTCGGAGTTG AAGCGCTGCC ACTGGAGTGA CATGTTCACG GGAAGGCTGC GGACCGAGAT
     3841 CCCACCAGCC CTGATCTCAC TAGGGGAAGG ACTCATCACA GCTGGGGCTC AGCTGGTGGA
     3901 GCTGGACTTA AGCGACAACG CATTCGGGCC CGACGGTGTG CAAGGCTTCG AGGCCCTGCT
     3961 CAAGAGCTCA GCCTGCTTCA CCCTGCAGGA ACTCAAGCTC AACAACTGTG GCATGGGCAT
     4021 TGGCGGCGGC AAGATCCTGG CTGCAGCTCT GACCGAATGT CACCGGAAAT CCAGTGCCCA
     4081 AGGCAAGCCT CTGGCCCTGA AGGTCTTTGT GGCTGGCAGA AACCGTCTGG AGAATGATGG
     4141 CGCCACTGCC TTGGCAGAAG CTTTTAGGGT CATCGGGACC CTGGAGGAGG TCCACATGCC
     4201 ACAGAATGGG ATCAACCACC CTGGCATCAC TGCCCTGGCC CAGGCTTTCG CTGTCAACCC
     4261 CCTGCTGCGG GTCATCAACC TGAATGACAA CACCTTCACT GAGAAGGGCG CCGTGGCCAT
     4321 GGCCGAGACC TTGAAGACCT TGCGGCAGGT GGAGGTGATT AATTTTGGGG ACTGCCTGGT
     4381 GCGCTCCAAG GGTGCAGTTG CCATTGCAGA TGCCATCCGC GGCGGCCTGC CCAAGCTAAA
     4441 GGAGCTGAAC TTGTCATTCT GTGAAATCAA GAGGGATGCT GCCCTGGCTG TTGCTGAGGC
     4501 CATGGCAGAC AAAGCTGAGC TGGAGAAGCT GGACCTGAAT GGCAACACCC TGGGAGAAGA
     4561 AGGCTGTGAA CAGCTTCAGG AGGTGCTGGA GGGCTTCAAC ATGGCCAAGG TGCTGGCGTC
     4621 CCTCAGTGAT GACGAGGACG AGGAGGAGGA GGAGGAAGGA GAAGAGGAAG AAGAGGAAGC
     4681 AGAAGAAGAG GAGGAGGAAG ATGAGGAAGA GGAGGAAGAA GAGGAGGAGG AGGAGGAAGA
     4741 AGAGCCTCAG CAGCGAGGGC AGGGAGAGAA GTCAGCCACG CCCTCACGGA AGATTCTGGA
     4801 CCCTAACACT GGGGAGCCAG CTCCCGTGCT GTCCTCCCCA CCTCCTGCAG ACGTCTCCAC
     4861 CTTCCTGGCT TTTCCCTCTC CAGAGAAGCT GCTGCGCCTA GGGCCCAAGA GCTCCGTGCT
     4921 GATAGCCCAG CAGACTGACA CGTCTGACCC CGAGAAGGTG GTCTCTGCCT TCCTAAAGGT
     4981 GTCATCTGTG TTCAAGGACG AAGCTACTGT GAGGATGGCA GTGCAGGATG CAGTAGATGC
     5041 CCTGATGCAG AAGGCTTTCA ACTCCTCGTC CTTCAACTCC AACACCTTCC TCACCAGGCT
     5101 GCTCGTGCAC ATGGGTCTGC TCAAGAGTGA AGACAAGGTC AAGGCCATTG CCAACCTGTA
     5161 CGGCCCCCTG ATGGCGCTGA ACCACATGGT GCAGCAGGAC TATTTCCCCA AGGCCCTTGC
     5221 ACCCCTGCTG CTGGCGTTCG TGACCAAGCC CAACAGCGCC CTGGAATCCT GCTCCTTCGC
     5281 CCGCCACAGT CTGCTGCAGA CGCTGTACAA GGTCggcggc cgcgGATCCG GCGCAACAAA
     5341 CTTCTCTCTG CTGAAACAAG CCGGAGATGT CGAAGAGAAT CCTGGACCGa tggccaagcc
     5401 tttgtctcaa gaagaatcca ccctcattga aagagcaacg gctacaatca acagcatccc
     5461 catctctgaa gactacagcg tcgccagcgc agctctctct agcgacggcc gcatcttcac
     5521 tggtgtcaat gtatatcatt ttactggggg accttgtgca gaactcgtgg tgctgggcac
     5581 tgctgctgct gcggcagctg gcaacctgac ttgtatcgtc gcgatcggaa atgagaacag
     5641 gggcatcttg agcccctgcg gacggtgccg acaggtgctt ctcgatctgc atcctgggat
     5701 caaagccata gtgaaggaca gtgatggaca gccgacggca gttgggattc gtgaattgct
     5761 gccctctggt tatgtgtggg agggctaaga attaattcga tatcaagctt atcggtaatc
     5821 aacctctgga ttacaaaatt tgtgaaagat tgactggtat tcttaactat gttgctcctt
     5881 ttacgctatg tggatacgct gctttaatgc ctttgtatca tgctattgct tcccgtatgg
     5941 ctttcatttt ctcctccttg tataaatcct ggttgctgtc tctttatgag gagttgtggc
     6001 ccgttgtcag gcaacgtggc gtggtgtgca ctgtgtttgc tgacgcaacc cccactggtt
     6061 ggggcattgc caccacctgt cagctccttt ccgggacttt cgctttcccc ctccctattg
     6121 ccacggcgga actcatcgcc gcctgccttg cccgctgctg gacaggggct cggctgttgg
     6181 gcactgacaa ttccgtggtg ttgtcgggga aatcatcgtc ctttccttgg ctgctcgcct
     6241 gtgttgccac ctggattctg cgcgggacgt ccttctgcta cgtcccttcg gccctcaatc
     6301 cagcggacct tccttcccgc ggcctgctgc cggctctgcg gcctcttccg cgtcttcgcc
     6361 ttcgccctca gacgagtcgg atctcccttt gggccgcctc cccgcatcga taccgtcgac
     6421 ctcgagacct agaaaaacat ggagcaatca caagtagcaa tacagcagct accaatgctg
     6481 attgtgcctg gctagaagca caagaggagg aggaggtggg ttttccagtc acacctcagg
     6541 tacctttaag accaatgact tacaaggcag ctgtagatct tagccacttt ttaaaagaaa
     6601 aggggggact ggaagggcta attcactccc aacgaagaca agatatcctt gatctgtgga
     6661 tctaccacac acaaggctac ttccctgatt ggcagaacta cacaccaggg ccagggatca
     6721 gatatccact gacctttgga tggtgctaca agctagtacc agttgagcaa gagaaggtag
     6781 aagaagccaa tgaaggagag aacacccgct tgttacaccc tgtgagcctg catgggatgg
     6841 atgacccgga gagagaagta ttagagtgga ggtttgacag ccgcctagca tttcatcaca
     6901 tggcccgaga gctgcatccg gactgtactg ggtctctctg gttagaccag atctgagcct
     6961 gggagctctc tggctaacta gggaacccac tgcttaagcc tcaataaagc ttgccttgag
     7021 tgcttcaagt agtgtgtgcc cgtctgttgt gtgactctgg taactagaga tccctcagac
     7081 ccttttagtc agtgtggaaa atctctagca gggcccgttt aaacccgctg atcagcctcg
     7141 actgtgcctt ctagttgcca gccatctgtt gtttgcccct cccccgtgcc ttccttgacc
     7201 ctggaaggtg ccactcccac tgtcctttcc taataaaatg aggaaattgc atcgcattgt
     7261 ctgagtaggt gtcattctat tctggggggt ggggtggggc aggacagcaa gggggaggat
     7321 tgggaagaca atagcaggca tgctggggat gcggtgggct ctatggcttc tgaggcggaa
     7381 agaaccagct ggggctctag ggggtatccc cnnnnnnnnn nnnnnnnnnn nnnnnnnnnn
     7441 nnnnnnnnnn nnnnnnnnnn nnnnnnnnnn nnnnnnnnnn nnnnnnnnnn nnnnnnnnnn
     7501 nnnnnnnnnn nnnnnnnnnn nnnnnnnnnn nnnnncnnnn nnnnnnnnnn nnnnnnnnnn
     7561 nnnnnnnnnn nnnnnnnnnn nnnnnnnnnn nnnnnnnnnn nnnnnnnnnn nnnnnnnnnn
     7621 nnnnnnnann nnnnnnnnnn nnnnnnnnnn nnnnnnnnnn nnnnnnnnnn nnnnnnncct
     7681 ttgacgttgg agtccacgtt ctttnnnnnn nnnnnnnnnn nnnnnnnnnn nnnnnnnnnn
     7741 naccctatct cggtctattc ttttgattta taagggattt tgccgatttc ggcctattgg
     7801 ttaaaaaatg agctgattta acaaaaattt aacgcgaatt aattctgtgg aatgtgtgtc
     7861 agttagggtg tggaaagtcc ccaggctccc cagcaggcag aagtatgcaa agcatgcatc
     7921 tcaattagtc agcaaccagg tgtggaaagt ccccaggctc cccagcaggc agaagtatgc
     7981 aaagcatgca tctcaattag tcagcaacca tagtcccgcc cctaactccg cccatcccgc
     8041 ccctaactcc gcccagttcc gcccattctc cgccccatgg ctgactaatt ttttttattt
     8101 atgcagaggc cgaggccgcc tctgcctctg agctattcca gaagtagtga ggaggctttt
     8161 ttggaggcct aggcttttgc aaaaagctcc cgggagcttg tatatccatt ttcggatctg
     8221 atcagcacgt gttgacaatt aatcatcggc atagtatatc ggcatagtat aatacgacaa
     8281 ggtgaggaac taaaccatgg ccaagttgac cagtgccgtt ccggtgctca ccgcgcgcga
     8341 cgtcgccgga gcggtcgagt tctggaccga ccggctcggg ttctcccggg acttcgtgga
     8401 ggacgacttc gccggtgtgg tccgggacga cgtgaccctg ttcatcagcg cggtccagga
     8461 ccaggtggtg ccggacaaca ccctggcctg ggtgtgggtg cgcggcctgg acgagctgta
     8521 cgccgagtgg tcggaggtcg tgtccacgaa cttccgggac gcctccgggc cggccatgac
     8581 cgagatcggc gagcagccgt gggggcggga gttcgccctg cgcgacccgg ccggcaactg
     8641 cgtgcacttc gtggccgagg agcaggactg acacgtgcta cgagatttcg attccaccgc
     8701 cgccttctat gaaaggttgg gcttcggaat cgttttccgg gacgccggct ggatgatcct
     8761 ccagcgcggg gatctcatgc tggagttctt cgcccacccc aacttgttta ttgcagctta
     8821 taatggttac aaataaagca atagcatcac aaatttcaca aataaagcat ttttttcact
     8881 gcattctagt tgtggtttgt ccaaactcat caatgtatct tatcatgtct gtataccgtc
     8941 gacctctagc tagagcttgg cgtaatcatg gtcatagctg tttcctgtgt gaaattgtta
     9001 tccgctcaca attccacaca acatacgagc cggaagcata aagtgtaaag cctggggtgc
     9061 ctaatgagtg agctaactca cattaattgc gttgcgctca ctgcccgctt tccagtcggg
     9121 aaacctgtcg tgccagctgc attaatgaat cggccaacgc gcggggagag gcggtttgcg
     9181 tattgggcgc tcttccgctt cctcgctcac tgactcgctg cgctcggtcg ttcggctgcg
     9241 gcgagcggta tcagctcact caaaggcggt aatacggtta tccacagaat caggggataa
     9301 cgcaggaaag aacatgtgag caaaaggcca gcaaaaggcc aggaaccgta aaaaggccgc
     9361 gttgctggcg tttttccata ggctccgccc ccctgacgag catcacaaaa atcgacgctc
     9421 aagtcagagg tggcgaaacc cgacaggact ataaagatac caggcgtttc cccctggaag
     9481 ctccctcgtg cgctctcctg ttccgaccct gccgcttacc ggatacctgt ccgcctttct
     9541 cccttcggga agcgtggcgc tttctcatag ctcacgctgt aggtatctca gttcggtgta
     9601 ggtcgttcgc tccaagctgg gctgtgtgca cgaacccccc gttcagcccg accgctgcgc
     9661 cttatccggt aactatcgtc ttgagtccaa cccggtaaga cacgacttat cgccactggc
     9721 agcagccact ggtaacagga ttagcagagc gaggtatgta ggcggtgcta cagagttctt
     9781 gaagtggtgg cctaactacg gctacactag aagaacagta tttggtatct gcgctctgct
     9841 gaagccagtt accttcggaa aaagagttgg tagctcttga tccggcaaac aaaccaccgc
     9901 tggtagcggt ggtttttttg tttgcaagca gcagattacg cgcagaaaaa aaggatctca
     9961 agaagatcct ttgatctttt ctacggggtc tgacgctcag tggaacgaaa actcacgtta
    10021 agggattttg gtcatgagat tatcaaaaag gatcttcacc tagatccttt taaattaaaa
    10081 atgaagtttt aaatcaatct aaagtatata tgagtaaact tggtctgaca gttaccaatg
    10141 cttaatcagt gaggcaccta tctcagcgat ctgtctattt cgttcatcca tagttgcctg
    10201 actccccgtc gtgtagataa ctacgatacg ggagggctta ccatctggcc ccagtgctgc
    10261 aatgataccg cgagacccac gctcaccggc tccagattta tcagcaataa accagccagc
    10321 cggaagggcc gagcgcagaa gtggtcctgc aactttatcc gcctccatcc agtctattaa
    10381 ttgttgccgg gaagctagag taagtagttc gccagttaat agtttgcgca acgttgttgc
    10441 cattgctaca ggcatcgtgg tgtcacgctc gtcgtttggt atggcttcat tcagctccgg
    10501 ttcccaacga tcaaggcgag ttacatgatc ccccatgttg tgcaaaaaag cggttagctc
    10561 cttcggtcct ccgatcgttg tcagaagtaa gttggccgca gtgttatcac tcatggttat
    10621 ggcagcactg cataattctc ttactgtcat gccatccgta agatgctttt ctgtgactgg
    10681 tgagtactca accaagtcat tctgagaata gtgtatgcgg cgaccgagtt gctcttgccc
    10741 ggcgtcaata cgggataata ccgcgccaca tagcagaact ttaaaagtgc tcatcattgg
    10801 aaaacgttct tcggggcgaa aactctcaag gatcttaccg ctgttgagat ccagttcgat
    10861 gtaacccact cgtgcaccca actgatcttc agcatctttt actttcacca gcgtttctgg
    10921 gtgagcaaaa acaggaaggc aaaatgccgc aaaaaaggga ataagggcga cacggaaatg
    10981 ttgaatactc atactcttcc tttttcaata ttattgaagc atttatcagg gttattgtct
    11041 catgagcgga tacatatttg aatgtattta gaaaaataaa caaatagggg ttccgcgcac
    11101 atttccccga aaagtgccac ctgac   
//
