# Supplementary material for: Identification of proximal SUMO-dependent interactors using SUMO-ID
Source: Nat Commun. 2021 Nov 18;12:6671. doi: 10.1038/s41467-021-26807-6 (PMC8602451; doi:10.1038/s41467-021-26807-6)
Supplement: Supplementary file 12 — Source data [file 41467_2021_26807_MOESM12_ESM.zip › Source_data_file/Sequence files_representative constructs/Lenti-EFS-FLTID-GSQ-PMLiva3MAS-P2A-BLAST.ape]

LOCUS       Lenti_EFS_FLTID_       11497 bp ds-DNA     circular     20-JUL-2021
DEFINITION  
ACCESSION   
VERSION     
SOURCE      
  ORGANISM  
COMMENT     Source: http://www.addgene.org/52962/sequences/ lentiCas9-Blast,
            TurboID (Ting lab); Human PML isoform IVa Accession# AF230411
COMMENT     Also: >PLM00101157+EFS-FLTID-PMLiva-3MAS-P2A-blast+4577 884 +
            >PLM00101156+EFS-FLTID-PMLiva-3MAS-P2A-blast+3581 1331
COMMENT     
COMMENT     ApEinfo:methylated:1
FEATURES             Location/Qualifiers
     primer_bind     complement(9339..9359)
                     /locus_tag="M13-rev"
                     /label="M13-rev"
                     /ApEinfo_label="M13-rev"
                     /ApEinfo_fwdcolor="cyan"
                     /ApEinfo_revcolor="green"
                     /ApEinfo_graphicformat="arrow_data {{0 1 2 0 0 -1} {} 0}
                     width 5 offset 0"
     CDS             2912..3868
                     /codon_start=1
                     /translation="KDNTVPLKLIALLANGEFHSGEQLGETLGMSRAAINKHIQTLRD
                     W
                     GVDVFTVPGKGYSLPEPIPLLNAKQILGQLDGGSVAVLPVVDSTNQYLLDRIGELKSG
                     D
                     ACIAEYQQAGRGSRGRKWFSPFGANLYLSMFWRLKRGPAAIGLGPVIGIVMAEALRKL
                     G
                     ADKVRVKWPNDLYLQDRKLAGILVELAGITGDAAQIVIGAGINVAMRRVEESVVNQGW
                     I
                     TLQEAGINLDRNTLAATLIRELRAALELFEQEGLAPYLPRWEKLDNFINRPVKLIIGD
                     K EIFGISRGIDKQGALLLEQDGVIKPWMGGEISLRSAEK"
                     /locus_tag="BirA (humanized)"
                     /label="BirA (humanized)"
                     /ApEinfo_label="BirA (humanized)"
                     /ApEinfo_fwdcolor="#e9d024"
                     /ApEinfo_revcolor="#e9d024"
                     /ApEinfo_graphicformat="arrow_data {{0 1 2 0 0 -1} {} 0}
                     width 5 offset 0"
     misc_feature    3383..3385
                     /locus_tag="V160A"
                     /label="V160A"
                     /ApEinfo_label="V160A"
                     /ApEinfo_fwdcolor="#7eff74"
                     /ApEinfo_revcolor="#7eff74"
                     /ApEinfo_graphicformat="arrow_data {{0 1 2 0 0 -1} {} 0}
                     width 5 offset 0"
     misc_feature    3101..3103
                     /locus_tag="Q65P"
                     /label="Q65P"
                     /ApEinfo_label="Q65P"
                     /ApEinfo_fwdcolor="#7eff74"
                     /ApEinfo_revcolor="#7eff74"
                     /ApEinfo_graphicformat="arrow_data {{0 1 2 0 0 -1} {} 0}
                     width 5 offset 0"
     rep_origin      complement(9727..10409)
                     /locus_tag="ColE1 origin"
                     /label="ColE1 origin"
                     /ApEinfo_label="ColE1 origin"
                     /ApEinfo_fwdcolor="gray50"
                     /ApEinfo_revcolor="gray50"
                     /ApEinfo_graphicformat="arrow_data {{0 1 2 0 0 -1} {} 0}
                     width 5 offset 0"
     misc_feature    3167..3169
                     /locus_tag="I87V"
                     /label="I87V"
                     /ApEinfo_label="I87V"
                     /ApEinfo_fwdcolor="#7eff74"
                     /ApEinfo_revcolor="#7eff74"
                     /ApEinfo_graphicformat="arrow_data {{0 1 2 0 0 -1} {} 0}
                     width 5 offset 0"
     misc_binding    complement(9365..9387)
                     /locus_tag="LacO"
                     /label="LacO"
                     /ApEinfo_label="LacO"
                     /ApEinfo_fwdcolor="cornflower blue"
                     /ApEinfo_revcolor="cornflower blue"
                     /ApEinfo_graphicformat="arrow_data {{0 1 2 0 0 -1} {} 0}
                     width 5 offset 0"
     misc_feature    3932..4721
                     /locus_tag="HsPML IVA 3MAS"
                     /label="HsPML IVA 3MAS"
                     /ApEinfo_label="HsPML IVA 3MAS"
                     /ApEinfo_fwdcolor="#ffcc66"
                     /ApEinfo_revcolor="#ffcc66"
                     /ApEinfo_graphicformat="arrow_data {{0 1 2 0 0 -1} {} 0}
                     width 5 offset 0"
     misc_feature    3251..3253
                     /locus_tag="G115G"
                     /label="G115G"
                     /ApEinfo_label="G115G"
                     /ApEinfo_fwdcolor="#7eff74"
                     /ApEinfo_revcolor="#7eff74"
                     /ApEinfo_graphicformat="arrow_data {{0 1 2 0 0 -1} {} 0}
                     width 5 offset 0"
     misc_feature    5688..5695
                     /locus_tag="Not1"
                     /label="Not1"
                     /ApEinfo_label="Not1"
                     /ApEinfo_fwdcolor="#ff6666"
                     /ApEinfo_revcolor="#ff6666"
                     /ApEinfo_graphicformat="arrow_data {{0 1 2 0 0 -1} {} 0}
                     width 5 offset 0"
     CDS             complement(10507..11166)
                     /locus_tag="AmpR"
                     /label="AmpR"
                     /ApEinfo_label="AmpR"
                     /ApEinfo_fwdcolor="yellow"
                     /ApEinfo_revcolor="yellow"
                     /ApEinfo_graphicformat="arrow_data {{0 1 2 0 0 -1} {} 0}
                     width 5 offset 0"
     misc_feature    4125..4125
                     /locus_tag="A>G from WT sequence"
                     /label="A>G from WT sequence"
                     /ApEinfo_label="A>G from WT sequence"
                     /ApEinfo_fwdcolor="#ff0000"
                     /ApEinfo_revcolor="#ff0000"
                     /ApEinfo_graphicformat="arrow_data {{0 1 2 0 0 -1} {} 0}
                     width 5 offset 0"
     misc_feature    3626..3628
                     /locus_tag="M241T"
                     /label="M241T"
                     /ApEinfo_label="M241T"
                     /ApEinfo_fwdcolor="#7eff74"
                     /ApEinfo_revcolor="#7eff74"
                     /ApEinfo_graphicformat="arrow_data {{0 1 2 0 0 -1} {} 0}
                     width 5 offset 0"
     misc_feature    5249..5262
                     /locus_tag="HsPML IVA 3MAS(1)"
                     /label="HsPML IVA 3MAS(1)"
                     /ApEinfo_label="HsPML IVA 3MAS"
                     /ApEinfo_fwdcolor="#ffcc66"
                     /ApEinfo_revcolor="#ffcc66"
                     /ApEinfo_graphicformat="arrow_data {{0 1 2 0 0 -1} {} 0}
                     width 5 offset 0"
     misc_feature    2457..2561
                     /locus_tag="cPPT (central polypurine tract)"
                     /label="cPPT (central polypurine tract)"
                     /ApEinfo_label="cPPT (central polypurine tract)"
                     /ApEinfo_fwdcolor="#cccccc"
                     /ApEinfo_revcolor="#cccccc"
                     /ApEinfo_graphicformat="arrow_data {{0 1 2 0 0 -1} {} 0}
                     width 5 offset 0"
     misc_feature    5247..5248
                     /locus_tag="HsPML IVA 3MAS(2)"
                     /label="HsPML IVA 3MAS(2)"
                     /ApEinfo_label="HsPML IVA 3MAS"
                     /ApEinfo_fwdcolor="#ffcc66"
                     /ApEinfo_revcolor="#ffcc66"
                     /ApEinfo_graphicformat="arrow_data {{0 1 2 0 0 -1} {} 0}
                     width 5 offset 0"
     misc_feature    2879..2905
                     /locus_tag="FLAG"
                     /label="FLAG"
                     /ApEinfo_label="FLAG"
                     /ApEinfo_fwdcolor="#ff8000"
                     /ApEinfo_revcolor="#ff8000"
                     /ApEinfo_graphicformat="arrow_data {{0 1 2 0 0 -1} {} 0}
                     width 5 offset 0"
     misc_feature    4722..5246
                     /locus_tag="HsPML IVA 3MAS(3)"
                     /label="HsPML IVA 3MAS(3)"
                     /ApEinfo_label="HsPML IVA 3MAS"
                     /ApEinfo_fwdcolor="#ffcc66"
                     /ApEinfo_revcolor="#ffcc66"
                     /ApEinfo_graphicformat="arrow_data {{0 1 2 0 0 -1} {} 0}
                     width 5 offset 0"
     misc_feature    1684..1916
                     /locus_tag="RRE (Rev binding element)"
                     /label="RRE (Rev binding element)"
                     /ApEinfo_label="RRE (Rev binding element)"
                     /ApEinfo_fwdcolor="#cccccc"
                     /ApEinfo_revcolor="#cccccc"
                     /ApEinfo_graphicformat="arrow_data {{0 1 2 0 0 -1} {} 0}
                     width 5 offset 0"
     misc_feature    4410..4410
                     /locus_tag="A>G from WT sequence(1)"
                     /label="A>G from WT sequence(1)"
                     /ApEinfo_label="A>G from WT sequence"
                     /ApEinfo_fwdcolor="#ff0000"
                     /ApEinfo_revcolor="#ff0000"
                     /ApEinfo_graphicformat="arrow_data {{0 1 2 0 0 -1} {} 0}
                     width 5 offset 0"
     misc_feature    3692..3694
                     /locus_tag="S263P"
                     /label="S263P"
                     /ApEinfo_label="S263P"
                     /ApEinfo_fwdcolor="#7eff74"
                     /ApEinfo_revcolor="#7eff74"
                     /ApEinfo_graphicformat="arrow_data {{0 1 2 0 0 -1} {} 0}
                     width 5 offset 0"
     misc_feature    5263..5686
                     /locus_tag="HsPML IVA 3MAS(4)"
                     /label="HsPML IVA 3MAS(4)"
                     /ApEinfo_label="HsPML IVA 3MAS"
                     /ApEinfo_fwdcolor="#ffcc66"
                     /ApEinfo_revcolor="#ffcc66"
                     /ApEinfo_graphicformat="arrow_data {{0 1 2 0 0 -1} {} 0}
                     width 5 offset 0"
     misc_feature    7006..7011
                     /locus_tag="Bbs1 site"
                     /label="Bbs1 site"
                     /ApEinfo_label="Bbs1 site"
                     /ApEinfo_fwdcolor="#cccccc"
                     /ApEinfo_revcolor="#cccccc"
                     /ApEinfo_graphicformat="arrow_data {{0 1 2 0 0 -1} {} 0}
                     width 5 offset 0"
     misc_feature    5256..5256
                     /locus_tag="A>G from WT sequence(2)"
                     /label="A>G from WT sequence(2)"
                     /ApEinfo_label="A>G from WT sequence"
                     /ApEinfo_fwdcolor="#ff0000"
                     /ApEinfo_revcolor="#ff0000"
                     /ApEinfo_graphicformat="arrow_data {{0 1 2 0 0 -1} {} 0}
                     width 5 offset 0"
     misc_feature    7696..7701
                     /locus_tag="Bbs1 site(1)"
                     /label="Bbs1 site(1)"
                     /ApEinfo_label="Bbs1 site"
                     /ApEinfo_fwdcolor="#cccccc"
                     /ApEinfo_revcolor="#cccccc"
                     /ApEinfo_graphicformat="arrow_data {{0 1 2 0 0 -1} {} 0}
                     width 5 offset 0"
     misc_feature    5454..5463
                     /locus_tag="ttgtggtgat>ctgcggcgag changed from WT"
                     /label="ttgtggtgat>ctgcggcgag changed from WT"
                     /ApEinfo_label="ttgtggtgat>ctgcggcgag changed from WT"
                     /ApEinfo_fwdcolor="#ff0000"
                     /ApEinfo_revcolor="#ff0000"
                     /ApEinfo_graphicformat="arrow_data {{0 1 2 0 0 -1} {} 0}
                     width 5 offset 0"
     misc_structure  3776..3778
                     /locus_tag="G291G"
                     /label="G291G"
                     /ApEinfo_label="G291G"
                     /ApEinfo_fwdcolor="#ff6462"
                     /ApEinfo_revcolor="#ff6462"
                     /ApEinfo_graphicformat="arrow_data {{0 1 2 0 0 -1} {} 0}
                     width 5 offset 0"
     misc_feature    828..1016
                     /locus_tag="5'LTR"
                     /label="5'LTR"
                     /ApEinfo_label="5'LTR"
                     /ApEinfo_fwdcolor="#cccccc"
                     /ApEinfo_revcolor="#cccccc"
                     /ApEinfo_graphicformat="arrow_data {{0 1 2 0 0 -1} {} 0}
                     width 5 offset 0"
     source          2912..3868
                     /organism="synthetic DNA construct"
                     /mol_type="other DNA"
                     /locus_tag="source:synthetic DNA construct"
                     /label="source:synthetic DNA construct"
                     /ApEinfo_label="source:synthetic DNA construct"
                     /ApEinfo_fwdcolor="pink"
                     /ApEinfo_revcolor="pink"
                     /ApEinfo_graphicformat="arrow_data {{0 1 2 0 0 -1} {} 0}
                     width 5 offset 0"
     misc_feature    7296..7484
                     /locus_tag="3' LTR"
                     /label="3' LTR"
                     /ApEinfo_label="3' LTR"
                     /ApEinfo_fwdcolor="#cccccc"
                     /ApEinfo_revcolor="#cccccc"
                     /ApEinfo_graphicformat="arrow_data {{0 1 2 0 0 -1} {} 0}
                     width 5 offset 0"
     misc_feature    5762..6160
                     /locus_tag="Blasticidin resistance gene"
                     /label="Blasticidin resistance gene"
                     /ApEinfo_label="Blasticidin resistance gene"
                     /ApEinfo_fwdcolor="#cc66ff"
                     /ApEinfo_revcolor="#cc66ff"
                     /ApEinfo_graphicformat="arrow_data {{0 1 2 0 0 -1} {} 0}
                     width 5 offset 0"
     misc_feature    3356..3358
                     /locus_tag="L151P"
                     /label="L151P"
                     /ApEinfo_label="L151P"
                     /ApEinfo_fwdcolor="#7eff74"
                     /ApEinfo_revcolor="#7eff74"
                     /ApEinfo_graphicformat="arrow_data {{0 1 2 0 0 -1} {} 0}
                     width 5 offset 0"
     misc_feature    5762..6160
                     /locus_tag="Blast"
                     /label="Blast"
                     /ApEinfo_label="Blast"
                     /ApEinfo_fwdcolor="#ff6666"
                     /ApEinfo_revcolor="#ff6666"
                     /ApEinfo_graphicformat="arrow_data {{0 1 2 0 0 -1} {} 0}
                     width 5 offset 0"
     misc_feature    6188..6781
                     /locus_tag="WPRE"
                     /label="WPRE"
                     /ApEinfo_label="WPRE"
                     /ApEinfo_fwdcolor="#6666ff"
                     /ApEinfo_revcolor="#6666ff"
                     /ApEinfo_graphicformat="arrow_data {{0 1 2 0 0 -1} {} 0}
                     width 5 offset 0"
     misc_feature    5840..5845
                     /locus_tag="Bbs1 site(2)"
                     /label="Bbs1 site(2)"
                     /ApEinfo_label="Bbs1 site"
                     /ApEinfo_fwdcolor="#cccccc"
                     /ApEinfo_revcolor="#cccccc"
                     /ApEinfo_graphicformat="arrow_data {{0 1 2 0 0 -1} {} 0}
                     width 5 offset 0"
     misc_feature    6724..6729
                     /locus_tag="Bbs1 site(3)"
                     /label="Bbs1 site(3)"
                     /ApEinfo_label="Bbs1 site"
                     /ApEinfo_fwdcolor="#cccccc"
                     /ApEinfo_revcolor="#cccccc"
                     /ApEinfo_graphicformat="arrow_data {{0 1 2 0 0 -1} {} 0}
                     width 5 offset 0"
     misc_feature    5702..5761
                     /locus_tag="P2A"
                     /label="P2A"
                     /ApEinfo_label="P2A"
                     /ApEinfo_fwdcolor="#e6e6e6"
                     /ApEinfo_revcolor="#e6e6e6"
                     /ApEinfo_graphicformat="arrow_data {{0 1 2 0 0 -1} {} 0}
                     width 5 offset 0"
     misc_feature    3479..3481
                     /locus_tag="T192A"
                     /label="T192A"
                     /ApEinfo_label="T192A"
                     /ApEinfo_fwdcolor="#7eff74"
                     /ApEinfo_revcolor="#7eff74"
                     /ApEinfo_graphicformat="arrow_data {{0 1 2 0 0 -1} {} 0}
                     width 5 offset 0"
     misc_difference 3485..3487
                     /locus_tag="K194I"
                     /label="K194I"
                     /ApEinfo_label="K194I"
                     /ApEinfo_fwdcolor="pink"
                     /ApEinfo_revcolor="pink"
                     /ApEinfo_graphicformat="arrow_data {{0 1 2 0 0 -1} {} 0}
                     width 5 offset 0"
     misc_feature    3530..3532
                     /locus_tag="M209V"
                     /label="M209V"
                     /ApEinfo_label="M209V"
                     /ApEinfo_fwdcolor="#7eff74"
                     /ApEinfo_revcolor="#7eff74"
                     /ApEinfo_graphicformat="arrow_data {{0 1 2 0 0 -1} {} 0}
                     width 5 offset 0"
     misc_feature    3260..3262
                     /locus_tag="R118S"
                     /label="R118S"
                     /ApEinfo_label="R118S"
                     /ApEinfo_fwdcolor="#7eff74"
                     /ApEinfo_revcolor="#7eff74"
                     /ApEinfo_graphicformat="arrow_data {{0 1 2 0 0 -1} {} 0}
                     width 5 offset 0"
     misc_feature    3326..3328
                     /locus_tag="E141K"
                     /label="E141K"
                     /ApEinfo_label="E141K"
                     /ApEinfo_fwdcolor="#7eff74"
                     /ApEinfo_revcolor="#7eff74"
                     /ApEinfo_graphicformat="arrow_data {{0 1 2 0 0 -1} {} 0}
                     width 5 offset 0"
     misc_difference 3329..3331
                     /locus_tag="Q142R"
                     /label="Q142R"
                     /ApEinfo_label="Q142R"
                     /ApEinfo_fwdcolor="pink"
                     /ApEinfo_revcolor="pink"
                     /ApEinfo_graphicformat="arrow_data {{0 1 2 0 0 -1} {} 0}
                     width 5 offset 0"
     misc_feature    3353..3355
                     /locus_tag="S150G"
                     /label="S150G"
                     /ApEinfo_label="S150G"
                     /ApEinfo_fwdcolor="#7eff74"
                     /ApEinfo_revcolor="#7eff74"
                     /ApEinfo_graphicformat="arrow_data {{0 1 2 0 0 -1} {} 0}
                     width 5 offset 0"
     misc_feature    3818..3820
                     /locus_tag="I305V"
                     /label="I305V"
                     /ApEinfo_label="I305V"
                     /ApEinfo_fwdcolor="#7eff74"
                     /ApEinfo_revcolor="#7eff74"
                     /ApEinfo_graphicformat="arrow_data {{0 1 2 0 0 -1} {} 0}
                     width 5 offset 0"
     misc_feature    3879..3925
                     /locus_tag="GSQ linker"
                     /label="GSQ linker"
                     /ApEinfo_label="GSQ linker"
                     /ApEinfo_fwdcolor="#ffff66"
                     /ApEinfo_revcolor="#ffff66"
                     /ApEinfo_graphicformat="arrow_data {{0 1 2 0 0 -1} {} 0}
                     width 5 offset 0"
ORIGIN
        1 gtcgacggat cgggagatct cccgatcccc tatggtgcac tctcagtaca atctgctctg
       61 atgccgcata gttaagccag tatctgctcc ctgcttgtgt gttggaggtc gctgagtagt
      121 gcgcgagcaa aatttaagct acaacaaggc aaggcttgac cgacaattgc atgaagaatc
      181 tgcttagggt taggcgtttt gcgctgcttc gcgatgtacg ggccagatat acgcgttgac
      241 attgattatt gactagttat taatagtaat caattacggg gtcattagtt catagcccat
      301 atatggagtt ccgcgttaca taacttacgg taaatggccc gcctggctga ccgcccaacg
      361 acccccgccc attgacgtca ataatgacgt atgttcccat agtaacgcca atagggactt
      421 tccattgacg tcaatgggtg gagtatttac ggtaaactgc ccacttggca gtacatcaag
      481 tgtatcatat gccaagtacg ccccctattg acgtcaatga cggtaaatgg cccgcctggc
      541 attatgccca gtacatgacc ttatgggact ttcctacttg gcagtacatc tacgtattag
      601 tcatcgctat taccatggtg atgcggtttt ggcagtacat caatgggcgt ggatagcggt
      661 ttgactcacg gggatttcca agtctccacc ccattgacgt caatgggagt ttgttttggc
      721 accaaaatca acgggacttt ccaaaatgtc gtaacaactc cgccccattg acgcaaatgg
      781 gcggtaggcg tgtacggtgg gaggtctata taagcagcgc gttttgcctg tactgggtct
      841 ctctggttag accagatctg agcctgggag ctctctggct aactagggaa cccactgctt
      901 aagcctcaat aaagcttgcc ttgagtgctt caagtagtgt gtgcccgtct gttgtgtgac
      961 tctggtaact agagatccct cagacccttt tagtcagtgt ggaaaatctc tagcagtggc
     1021 gcccgaacag ggacttgaaa gcgaaaggga aaccagagga gctctctcga cgcaggactc
     1081 ggcttgctga agcgcgcacg gcaagaggcg aggggcggcg actggtgagt acgccaaaaa
     1141 ttttgactag cggaggctag aaggagagag atgggtgcga gagcgtcagt attaagcggg
     1201 ggagaattag atcgcgatgg gaaaaaattc ggttaaggcc agggggaaag aaaaaatata
     1261 aattaaaaca tatagtatgg gcaagcaggg agctagaacg attcgcagtt aatcctggcc
     1321 tgttagaaac atcagaaggc tgtagacaaa tactgggaca gctacaacca tcccttcaga
     1381 caggatcaga agaacttaga tcattatata atacagtagc aaccctctat tgtgtgcatc
     1441 aaaggataga gataaaagac accaaggaag ctttagacaa gatagaggaa gagcaaaaca
     1501 aaagtaagac caccgcacag caagcggccG GCCgctgatc ttcagacctg gaggaggaga
     1561 tatgagggac aattggagaa gtgaattata taaatataaa gtagtaaaaa ttgaaccatt
     1621 aggagtagca cccaccaagg caaagagaag agtggtgcag agagaaaaaa gagcagtggg
     1681 aataggagct ttgttccttg ggttcttggg agcagcagga agcactatgg gcgcagcgtc
     1741 aatgacgctg acggtacagg ccagacaatt attgtctggt atagtgcagc agcagaacaa
     1801 tttgctgagg gctattgagg cgcaacagca tctgttgcaa ctcacagtct ggggcatcaa
     1861 gcagctccag gcaagaatcc tggctgtgga aagataccta aaggatcaac agctcctggg
     1921 gatttggggt tgctctggaa aactcatttg caccactgct gtgccttgga atgctagttg
     1981 gagtaataaa tctctggaac agatttggaa tcacacgacc tggatggagt gggacagaga
     2041 aattaacaat tacacaagct taatacactc cttaattgaa gaatcgcaaa accagcaaga
     2101 aaagaatgaa caagaattat tggaattaga taaatgggca agtttgtgga attggtttaa
     2161 cataacaaat tggctgtggt atataaaatt attcataatg atagtaggag gcttggtagg
     2221 tttaagaata gtttttgctg tactttctat agtgaataga gttaggcagg gatattcacc
     2281 attatcgttt cagacccacc tcccaacccc gaggggaccc gacaggcccg aaggaataga
     2341 agaagaaggt ggagagagag acagagacag atccattcga ttagtgaacg gatcggcact
     2401 gcgtgcgcca attctgcaga caaatggcag tattcatcca caattttaaa agaaaagggg
     2461 ggattggggg gtacagtgca ggggaaagaa tagtagacat aatagcaaca gacatacaaa
     2521 ctaaagaatt acaaaaacaa attacaaaaa ttcaaaattt tcgggtttat tacagggaca
     2581 gcagagatcc agtttggtta attagctagc taggtcttga aaggagtggg aattggctcc
     2641 ggtgcccgtc agtgggcaga gcgcacatcg cccacagtcc ccgagaagtt ggggggaggg
     2701 gtcggcaatt gatccggtgc ctagagaagg tggcgcgggg taaactggga aagtgatgtc
     2761 gtgtactggc tccgcctttt tcccgagggt gggggagaac cgtatataag tgcagtagtc
     2821 gccgtgaacg ttctttttcg caacgggttt gccgccagaa cacaggaccg gtgccaccAT
     2881 GGACTACAAA GACGATGACG ACAAGggctc taaagacaat actgtgcctc tgaagctgat
     2941 cgctctcctg gctaatggcg agttccatag tggcgaacag ctgggagaaa ccctgggcat
     3001 gtccagggcc gctatcaaca agcacattca gactctgcgc gactggggcg tggacgtgtt
     3061 caccgtgccc ggaaagggct actctctgcc cgagcctatc ccgctgctga acgctaaaca
     3121 gattctggga cagctggacg gcgggagcgt ggcagtcctg cctgtgGTCG ACtccaccaa
     3181 tcagtacctg ctggatcgaa tcggcgagct gaagagtggg gatgcttgca ttgcagaata
     3241 tcagcaggca gggagaggaa gcagagggag gaaatggttc tctccttttg gagctaacct
     3301 gtacctgagt atgttttggc gcctgaagcg gggaccagca gcaatcggcc tgggcccggt
     3361 catcggaatt gtcatggcag aagcgctgcg aaagctggga gcagacaagg tgcgagtcaa
     3421 atggcccaat gacctgtatc tgcaggatag aaagctggca ggcatcctgg tggagctggc
     3481 cggaataaca ggcgatgctg cacagatcgt cattggcgcc gggattaacg tggctatgag
     3541 gcgcgtggag gaaagcgtgg tcaatcaggg ctggatcaca ctgcaggaag cagggattaa
     3601 cctggacagg aatactctgg ccgctacgct gatccgagag ctgcgggcag ccctggaact
     3661 gttcgagcag gaaggcctgg ctccatatct gccacggtgg gagaagctgg ataacttcat
     3721 caatagaccc gtgaagctga tcattgggga caaagagatt ttcgggatta gccgggggat
     3781 tgataaacag ggagccctgc tgctggaaca ggacggagtt atcaaaccct ggatgggcgg
     3841 agaaatcagt ctgcggtctg ccgaaaagGG GCGCGCCGGC GGGGGATCTT CCGGAGGCGG
     3901 GCAAATTTCT TACGCAAGTA GAGGGgaatt cATGGAGCCT GCACCCGCCC GATCTCCGAG
     3961 GCCCCAGCAG GACCCCGCCC GGCCCCAGGA GCCCACCATG CCTCCCCCCG AGACCCCCTC
     4021 TGAAGGCCGC CAGCCCAGCC CCAGCCCCAG CCCTACAGAG CGAGCCCCCG CTTCGGAGGA
     4081 GGAGTTCCAG TTTCTGCGCT GCCAGCAATG CCAGGCGGAA GCCAGGTGCC CGAAGCTGCT
     4141 GCCTTGTCTG CACACGCTGT GCTCAGGATG CCTGGAGGCG TCGGGCATGC AGTGCCCCAT
     4201 CTGCCAGGCG CCCTGGCCCC TAGGTGCAGA CACACCCGCC CTGGATAACG TCTTTTTCGA
     4261 GAGTCTGCAG CGGCGCCTGT CGGTGTACCG GCAGATTGTG GATGCGCAGG CTGTGTGCAC
     4321 CCGCTGCAAA GAGTCGGCCG ACTTCTGGTG CTTTGAGTGC GAGCAGCTCC TCTGCGCCAA
     4381 GTGCTTCGAG GCACACCAGT GGTTCCTCAG GCACGAGGCC CGGCCCCTAG CAGAGCTGCG
     4441 CAACCAGTCG GTGCGTGAGT TCCTGGACGG CACCCGCAAG ACCAACAACA TCTTCTGCTC
     4501 CAACCCCAAC CACCGCACCC CTACGCTGAC CAGCATCTAC TGCCGAGGAT GTTCCAAGCC
     4561 GCTGTGCTGC TCGTGCGCGC TCCTTGACAG CAGCCACAGT GAGCTCAAGT GCGACATCAG
     4621 CGCAGAGATC CAGCAGCGAC AGGAGGAGCT GGACGCCATG ACGCAGGCGC TGCAGGAGCA
     4681 GGATAGTGCC TTTGGCGCGG TTCACGCGCA GATGCACGCG GCCGTCGGCC AGTTGGGCCG
     4741 CGCGCGTGCC GAGACCGAGG AGCTGATCCG CGAGCGCGTG CGCCAGGTGG TAGCTCACGT
     4801 GCGGGCTCAG GAGCGCGAGC TGCTGGAGGC TGTGGACGCG CGGTACCAGC GCGACTACGA
     4861 GGAGATGGCC AGTCGGCTGG GCCGCCTGGA TGCTGTGCTG CAGCGCATCC GCACGGGCAG
     4921 CGCGCTGGTG CAGAGGATGA AGTGCTACGC CTCGGACCAG GAGGTGCTGG ACATGCACGG
     4981 TTTCCTGCGC CAGGCGCTCT GCCGCCTGCG CCAGGAGGAG CCCCAGAGCC TGCAAGCTGC
     5041 CGTGCGCACC GATGGCTTCG ACGAGTTCAA GGTGCGCCTG CAGGACCTCA GCTCTTGCAT
     5101 CACCCAGGGG AAAGATGCAG CTGTATCCAA GAAAGCCAGC CCAGAGGCTG CCAGCACTCC
     5161 CAGGGACCCT ATTGACGTTG ACCTGGATGT CTCCAATACA ACGACAGCCC AGAAGAGGAA
     5221 GTGCAGCCAG ACCCAGTGCC CCAGGAAGGT CATCAGGATG GAGTCTGAGG AGGGGAAGGA
     5281 GGCAAGGTTG GCTCGGAGCT CCCCGGAGCA GCCCAGGCCC AGCACCTCCA AGGCAGTCTC
     5341 ACCACCCCAC CTGGATGGAC CGCCTAGCCC CAGGAGCCCC GTCATAGGAA GTGAGGTCTT
     5401 CCTGCCCAAC AGCAACCACG TGGCCAGTGG CGCCGGGGAG GCAGAGGAAC GCGCTGCGGC
     5461 GAGCAGCAGC TCGGAAGACT CAGATGCCGA AAACTCGTCC TCCCGAGAGC TGGATGACAG
     5521 CAGCAGTGAG TCCAGTGACC TCCAGCTGGA AGGCCCCAGC ACCCTCAGGG TCCTGGACGA
     5581 GAACCTTGCT GACCCCCAAG CAGAAGACAG ACCTCTGGTT TTCTTTGACC TCAAGATTGA
     5641 CAATGAAAGT GGGTTCTCCT GGGGCTACCC CCACCCCTTT CTAATTggcg gccgcgGATC
     5701 CGGCGCAACA AACTTCTCTC TGCTGAAACA AGCCGGAGAT GTCGAAGAGA ATCCTGGACC
     5761 Gatggccaag cctttgtctc aagaagaatc caccctcatt gaaagagcaa cggctacaat
     5821 caacagcatc cccatctctg aagactacag cgtcgccagc gcagctctct ctagcgacgg
     5881 ccgcatcttc actggtgtca atgtatatca ttttactggg ggaccttgtg cagaactcgt
     5941 ggtgctgggc actgctgctg ctgcggcagc tggcaacctg acttgtatcg tcgcgatcgg
     6001 aaatgagaac aggggcatct tgagcccctg cggacggtgc cgacaggtgc ttctcgatct
     6061 gcatcctggg atcaaagcca tagtgaagga cagtgatgga cagccgacgg cagttgggat
     6121 tcgtgaattg ctgccctctg gttatgtgtg ggagggctaa gaattaattc gatatcaagc
     6181 ttatcggtaa tcaacctctg gattacaaaa tttgtgaaag attgactggt attcttaact
     6241 atgttgctcc ttttacgcta tgtggatacg ctgctttaat gcctttgtat catgctattg
     6301 cttcccgtat ggctttcatt ttctcctcct tgtataaatc ctggttgctg tctctttatg
     6361 aggagttgtg gcccgttgtc aggcaacgtg gcgtggtgtg cactgtgttt gctgacgcaa
     6421 cccccactgg ttggggcatt gccaccacct gtcagctcct ttccgggact ttcgctttcc
     6481 ccctccctat tgccacggcg gaactcatcg ccgcctgcct tgcccgctgc tggacagggg
     6541 ctcggctgtt gggcactgac aattccgtgg tgttgtcggg gaaatcatcg tcctttcctt
     6601 ggctgctcgc ctgtgttgcc acctggattc tgcgcgggac gtccttctgc tacgtccctt
     6661 cggccctcaa tccagcggac cttccttccc gcggcctgct gccggctctg cggcctcttc
     6721 cgcgtcttcg ccttcgccct cagacgagtc ggatctccct ttgggccgcc tccccgcatc
     6781 gataccgtcg acctcgagac ctagaaaaac atggagcaat cacaagtagc aatacagcag
     6841 ctaccaatgc tgattgtgcc tggctagaag cacaagagga ggaggaggtg ggttttccag
     6901 tcacacctca ggtaccttta agaccaatga cttacaaggc agctgtagat cttagccact
     6961 ttttaaaaga aaagggggga ctggaagggc taattcactc ccaacgaaga caagatatcc
     7021 ttgatctgtg gatctaccac acacaaggct acttccctga ttggcagaac tacacaccag
     7081 ggccagggat cagatatcca ctgacctttg gatggtgcta caagctagta ccagttgagc
     7141 aagagaaggt agaagaagcc aatgaaggag agaacacccg cttgttacac cctgtgagcc
     7201 tgcatgggat ggatgacccg gagagagaag tattagagtg gaggtttgac agccgcctag
     7261 catttcatca catggcccga gagctgcatc cggactgtac tgggtctctc tggttagacc
     7321 agatctgagc ctgggagctc tctggctaac tagggaaccc actgcttaag cctcaataaa
     7381 gcttgccttg agtgcttcaa gtagtgtgtg cccgtctgtt gtgtgactct ggtaactaga
     7441 gatccctcag acccttttag tcagtgtgga aaatctctag cagggcccgt ttaaacccgc
     7501 tgatcagcct cgactgtgcc ttctagttgc cagccatctg ttgtttgccc ctcccccgtg
     7561 ccttccttga ccctggaagg tgccactccc actgtccttt cctaataaaa tgaggaaatt
     7621 gcatcgcatt gtctgagtag gtgtcattct attctggggg gtggggtggg gcaggacagc
     7681 aagggggagg attgggaaga caatagcagg catgctgggg atgcggtggg ctctatggct
     7741 tctgaggcgg aaagaaccag ctggggctct agggggtatc cccnnnnnnn nnnnnnnnnn
     7801 nnnnnnnnnn nnnnnnnnnn nnnnnnnnnn nnnnnnnnnn nnnnnnnnnn nnnnnnnnnn
     7861 nnnnnnnnnn nnnnnnnnnn nnnnnnnnnn nnnnnnnnnn nnnnnnncnn nnnnnnnnnn
     7921 nnnnnnnnnn nnnnnnnnnn nnnnnnnnnn nnnnnnnnnn nnnnnnnnnn nnnnnnnnnn
     7981 nnnnnnnnnn nnnnnnnnna nnnnnnnnnn nnnnnnnnnn nnnnnnnnnn nnnnnnnnnn
     8041 nnnnnnnnnc ctttgacgtt ggagtccacg ttctttnnnn nnnnnnnnnn nnnnnnnnnn
     8101 nnnnnnnnnn nnnaccctat ctcggtctat tcttttgatt tataagggat tttgccgatt
     8161 tcggcctatt ggttaaaaaa tgagctgatt taacaaaaat ttaacgcgaa ttaattctgt
     8221 ggaatgtgtg tcagttaggg tgtggaaagt ccccaggctc cccagcaggc agaagtatgc
     8281 aaagcatgca tctcaattag tcagcaacca ggtgtggaaa gtccccaggc tccccagcag
     8341 gcagaagtat gcaaagcatg catctcaatt agtcagcaac catagtcccg cccctaactc
     8401 cgcccatccc gcccctaact ccgcccagtt ccgcccattc tccgccccat ggctgactaa
     8461 ttttttttat ttatgcagag gccgaggccg cctctgcctc tgagctattc cagaagtagt
     8521 gaggaggctt ttttggaggc ctaggctttt gcaaaaagct cccgggagct tgtatatcca
     8581 ttttcggatc tgatcagcac gtgttgacaa ttaatcatcg gcatagtata tcggcatagt
     8641 ataatacgac aaggtgagga actaaaccat ggccaagttg accagtgccg ttccggtgct
     8701 caccgcgcgc gacgtcgccg gagcggtcga gttctggacc gaccggctcg ggttctcccg
     8761 ggacttcgtg gaggacgact tcgccggtgt ggtccgggac gacgtgaccc tgttcatcag
     8821 cgcggtccag gaccaggtgg tgccggacaa caccctggcc tgggtgtggg tgcgcggcct
     8881 ggacgagctg tacgccgagt ggtcggaggt cgtgtccacg aacttccggg acgcctccgg
     8941 gccggccatg accgagatcg gcgagcagcc gtgggggcgg gagttcgccc tgcgcgaccc
     9001 ggccggcaac tgcgtgcact tcgtggccga ggagcaggac tgacacgtgc tacgagattt
     9061 cgattccacc gccgccttct atgaaaggtt gggcttcgga atcgttttcc gggacgccgg
     9121 ctggatgatc ctccagcgcg gggatctcat gctggagttc ttcgcccacc ccaacttgtt
     9181 tattgcagct tataatggtt acaaataaag caatagcatc acaaatttca caaataaagc
     9241 atttttttca ctgcattcta gttgtggttt gtccaaactc atcaatgtat cttatcatgt
     9301 ctgtataccg tcgacctcta gctagagctt ggcgtaatca tggtcatagc tgtttcctgt
     9361 gtgaaattgt tatccgctca caattccaca caacatacga gccggaagca taaagtgtaa
     9421 agcctggggt gcctaatgag tgagctaact cacattaatt gcgttgcgct cactgcccgc
     9481 tttccagtcg ggaaacctgt cgtgccagct gcattaatga atcggccaac gcgcggggag
     9541 aggcggtttg cgtattgggc gctcttccgc ttcctcgctc actgactcgc tgcgctcggt
     9601 cgttcggctg cggcgagcgg tatcagctca ctcaaaggcg gtaatacggt tatccacaga
     9661 atcaggggat aacgcaggaa agaacatgtg agcaaaaggc cagcaaaagg ccaggaaccg
     9721 taaaaaggcc gcgttgctgg cgtttttcca taggctccgc ccccctgacg agcatcacaa
     9781 aaatcgacgc tcaagtcaga ggtggcgaaa cccgacagga ctataaagat accaggcgtt
     9841 tccccctgga agctccctcg tgcgctctcc tgttccgacc ctgccgctta ccggatacct
     9901 gtccgccttt ctcccttcgg gaagcgtggc gctttctcat agctcacgct gtaggtatct
     9961 cagttcggtg taggtcgttc gctccaagct gggctgtgtg cacgaacccc ccgttcagcc
    10021 cgaccgctgc gccttatccg gtaactatcg tcttgagtcc aacccggtaa gacacgactt
    10081 atcgccactg gcagcagcca ctggtaacag gattagcaga gcgaggtatg taggcggtgc
    10141 tacagagttc ttgaagtggt ggcctaacta cggctacact agaagaacag tatttggtat
    10201 ctgcgctctg ctgaagccag ttaccttcgg aaaaagagtt ggtagctctt gatccggcaa
    10261 acaaaccacc gctggtagcg gtggtttttt tgtttgcaag cagcagatta cgcgcagaaa
    10321 aaaaggatct caagaagatc ctttgatctt ttctacgggg tctgacgctc agtggaacga
    10381 aaactcacgt taagggattt tggtcatgag attatcaaaa aggatcttca cctagatcct
    10441 tttaaattaa aaatgaagtt ttaaatcaat ctaaagtata tatgagtaaa cttggtctga
    10501 cagttaccaa tgcttaatca gtgaggcacc tatctcagcg atctgtctat ttcgttcatc
    10561 catagttgcc tgactccccg tcgtgtagat aactacgata cgggagggct taccatctgg
    10621 ccccagtgct gcaatgatac cgcgagaccc acgctcaccg gctccagatt tatcagcaat
    10681 aaaccagcca gccggaaggg ccgagcgcag aagtggtcct gcaactttat ccgcctccat
    10741 ccagtctatt aattgttgcc gggaagctag agtaagtagt tcgccagtta atagtttgcg
    10801 caacgttgtt gccattgcta caggcatcgt ggtgtcacgc tcgtcgtttg gtatggcttc
    10861 attcagctcc ggttcccaac gatcaaggcg agttacatga tcccccatgt tgtgcaaaaa
    10921 agcggttagc tccttcggtc ctccgatcgt tgtcagaagt aagttggccg cagtgttatc
    10981 actcatggtt atggcagcac tgcataattc tcttactgtc atgccatccg taagatgctt
    11041 ttctgtgact ggtgagtact caaccaagtc attctgagaa tagtgtatgc ggcgaccgag
    11101 ttgctcttgc ccggcgtcaa tacgggataa taccgcgcca catagcagaa ctttaaaagt
    11161 gctcatcatt ggaaaacgtt cttcggggcg aaaactctca aggatcttac cgctgttgag
    11221 atccagttcg atgtaaccca ctcgtgcacc caactgatct tcagcatctt ttactttcac
    11281 cagcgtttct gggtgagcaa aaacaggaag gcaaaatgcc gcaaaaaagg gaataagggc
    11341 gacacggaaa tgttgaatac tcatactctt cctttttcaa tattattgaa gcatttatca
    11401 gggttattgt ctcatgagcg gatacatatt tgaatgtatt tagaaaaata aacaaatagg
    11461 ggttccgcgc acatttcccc gaaaagtgcc acctgac  
//
