# Supplementary material for: Identification of proximal SUMO-dependent interactors using SUMO-ID
Source: Nat Commun. 2021 Nov 18;12:6671. doi: 10.1038/s41467-021-26807-6 (PMC8602451; doi:10.1038/s41467-021-26807-6)
Supplement: Supplementary file 12 — Source data [file 41467_2021_26807_MOESM12_ESM.zip › Source_data_file/Sequence files_representative constructs/Lenti-EFS-CTID195-GSQ-FKBP-T2A-PURO.ape]

LOCUS       Lenti_EFS_CTID19        9751 bp ds-DNA     circular     20-JUL-2021
DEFINITION  
ACCESSION   
VERSION     
SOURCE      
  ORGANISM  
COMMENT     Source: http://www.addgene.org/52962/sequences/ lentiCas9-Blast,
            TurboID (Ting lab); Also:   https://www.addgene.org/90003/
            pSF3-Flag-CBir-FRB_Myc-NBir-FKBP Split-BioID plasmid: Expresses
            N-terminally tagged CBir[257-321]-FRB and N-terminally tagged
            NBir[2-256]-FKBP Schopp et al Nat Commun. 2017 Jun 6;8:15690. doi:
            10.1038/ncomms15690.
COMMENT     ApEinfo:methylated:1
FEATURES             Location/Qualifiers
     primer_bind     complement(7593..7613)
                     /locus_tag="M13-rev"
                     /label="M13-rev"
                     /ApEinfo_label="M13-rev"
                     /ApEinfo_fwdcolor="cyan"
                     /ApEinfo_revcolor="green"
                     /ApEinfo_graphicformat="arrow_data {{0 1 2 0 0 -1} {} 0}
                     width 5 offset 0"
     misc_feature    3300..3307
                     /locus_tag="Asc1"
                     /label="Asc1"
                     /ApEinfo_label="Asc1"
                     /ApEinfo_fwdcolor="#cccccc"
                     /ApEinfo_revcolor="#cccccc"
                     /ApEinfo_graphicformat="arrow_data {{0 1 2 0 0 -1} {} 0}
                     width 5 offset 0"
     rep_origin      complement(7981..8663)
                     /locus_tag="ColE1 origin"
                     /label="ColE1 origin"
                     /ApEinfo_label="ColE1 origin"
                     /ApEinfo_fwdcolor="gray50"
                     /ApEinfo_revcolor="gray50"
                     /ApEinfo_graphicformat="arrow_data {{0 1 2 0 0 -1} {} 0}
                     width 5 offset 0"
     misc_binding    complement(7619..7641)
                     /locus_tag="LacO"
                     /label="LacO"
                     /ApEinfo_label="LacO"
                     /ApEinfo_fwdcolor="cornflower blue"
                     /ApEinfo_revcolor="cornflower blue"
                     /ApEinfo_graphicformat="arrow_data {{0 1 2 0 0 -1} {} 0}
                     width 5 offset 0"
     CDS             complement(8761..9420)
                     /locus_tag="AmpR"
                     /label="AmpR"
                     /ApEinfo_label="AmpR"
                     /ApEinfo_fwdcolor="yellow"
                     /ApEinfo_revcolor="yellow"
                     /ApEinfo_graphicformat="arrow_data {{0 1 2 0 0 -1} {} 0}
                     width 5 offset 0"
     misc_feature    2457..2561
                     /locus_tag="cPPT (central polypurine tract)"
                     /label="cPPT (central polypurine tract)"
                     /ApEinfo_label="cPPT (central polypurine tract)"
                     /ApEinfo_fwdcolor="#cccccc"
                     /ApEinfo_revcolor="#cccccc"
                     /ApEinfo_graphicformat="arrow_data {{0 1 2 0 0 -1} {} 0}
                     width 5 offset 0"
     misc_feature    1684..1916
                     /locus_tag="RRE (Rev binding element)"
                     /label="RRE (Rev binding element)"
                     /ApEinfo_label="RRE (Rev binding element)"
                     /ApEinfo_fwdcolor="#cccccc"
                     /ApEinfo_revcolor="#cccccc"
                     /ApEinfo_graphicformat="arrow_data {{0 1 2 0 0 -1} {} 0}
                     width 5 offset 0"
     misc_feature    5260..5265
                     /locus_tag="Bbs1 site"
                     /label="Bbs1 site"
                     /ApEinfo_label="Bbs1 site"
                     /ApEinfo_fwdcolor="#cccccc"
                     /ApEinfo_revcolor="#cccccc"
                     /ApEinfo_graphicformat="arrow_data {{0 1 2 0 0 -1} {} 0}
                     width 5 offset 0"
     misc_feature    5950..5955
                     /locus_tag="Bbs1 site(1)"
                     /label="Bbs1 site(1)"
                     /ApEinfo_label="Bbs1 site"
                     /ApEinfo_fwdcolor="#cccccc"
                     /ApEinfo_revcolor="#cccccc"
                     /ApEinfo_graphicformat="arrow_data {{0 1 2 0 0 -1} {} 0}
                     width 5 offset 0"
     misc_feature    828..1016
                     /locus_tag="5'LTR"
                     /label="5'LTR"
                     /ApEinfo_label="5'LTR"
                     /ApEinfo_fwdcolor="#cccccc"
                     /ApEinfo_revcolor="#cccccc"
                     /ApEinfo_graphicformat="arrow_data {{0 1 2 0 0 -1} {} 0}
                     width 5 offset 0"
     misc_feature    5550..5738
                     /locus_tag="3' LTR"
                     /label="3' LTR"
                     /ApEinfo_label="3' LTR"
                     /ApEinfo_fwdcolor="#cccccc"
                     /ApEinfo_revcolor="#cccccc"
                     /ApEinfo_graphicformat="arrow_data {{0 1 2 0 0 -1} {} 0}
                     width 5 offset 0"
     misc_feature    4442..5035
                     /locus_tag="WPRE"
                     /label="WPRE"
                     /ApEinfo_label="WPRE"
                     /ApEinfo_fwdcolor="#6666ff"
                     /ApEinfo_revcolor="#6666ff"
                     /ApEinfo_graphicformat="arrow_data {{0 1 2 0 0 -1} {} 0}
                     width 5 offset 0"
     misc_feature    4978..4983
                     /locus_tag="Bbs1 site(2)"
                     /label="Bbs1 site(2)"
                     /ApEinfo_label="Bbs1 site"
                     /ApEinfo_fwdcolor="#cccccc"
                     /ApEinfo_revcolor="#cccccc"
                     /ApEinfo_graphicformat="arrow_data {{0 1 2 0 0 -1} {} 0}
                     width 5 offset 0"
     misc_feature    3309..3355
                     /locus_tag="GSQ linker"
                     /label="GSQ linker"
                     /ApEinfo_label="GSQ linker"
                     /ApEinfo_fwdcolor="#ffff66"
                     /ApEinfo_revcolor="#ffff66"
                     /ApEinfo_graphicformat="arrow_data {{0 1 2 0 0 -1} {} 0}
                     width 5 offset 0"
     misc_feature    2879..2911
                     /locus_tag="MYC"
                     /label="MYC"
                     /ApEinfo_label="MYC"
                     /ApEinfo_fwdcolor="#ff6666"
                     /ApEinfo_revcolor="#ff6666"
                     /ApEinfo_graphicformat="arrow_data {{0 1 2 0 0 -1} {} 0}
                     width 5 offset 0"
     misc_feature    2921..3298
                     /locus_tag="CTID195"
                     /label="CTID195"
                     /ApEinfo_label="CTID195"
                     /ApEinfo_fwdcolor="cyan"
                     /ApEinfo_revcolor="cyan"
                     /ApEinfo_graphicformat="arrow_data {{0 1 2 0 0 -1} {} 0}
                     width 5 offset 0"
     misc_feature    complement(3362..3685)
                     /locus_tag="FKBP "
                     /label="FKBP "
                     /ApEinfo_label="FKBP "
                     /ApEinfo_fwdcolor="#66ff66"
                     /ApEinfo_revcolor="#66ff66"
                     /ApEinfo_graphicformat="arrow_data {{0 1 2 0 0 -1} {} 0}
                     width 5 offset 0"
     misc_feature    3735..3790
                     /locus_tag="T2A"
                     /label="T2A"
                     /ApEinfo_label="T2A"
                     /ApEinfo_fwdcolor="#ff6666"
                     /ApEinfo_revcolor="#ff6666"
                     /ApEinfo_graphicformat="arrow_data {{0 1 2 0 0 -1} {} 0}
                     width 5 offset 0"
     misc_feature    3815..4414
                     /locus_tag="PURO"
                     /label="PURO"
                     /ApEinfo_label="PURO"
                     /ApEinfo_fwdcolor="#cccccc"
                     /ApEinfo_revcolor="#cccccc"
                     /ApEinfo_graphicformat="arrow_data {{0 1 2 0 0 -1} {} 0}
                     width 5 offset 0"
ORIGIN
        1 gtcgacggat cgggagatct cccgatcccc tatggtgcac tctcagtaca atctgctctg
       61 atgccgcata gttaagccag tatctgctcc ctgcttgtgt gttggaggtc gctgagtagt
      121 gcgcgagcaa aatttaagct acaacaaggc aaggcttgac cgacaattgc atgaagaatc
      181 tgcttagggt taggcgtttt gcgctgcttc gcgatgtacg ggccagatat acgcgttgac
      241 attgattatt gactagttat taatagtaat caattacggg gtcattagtt catagcccat
      301 atatggagtt ccgcgttaca taacttacgg taaatggccc gcctggctga ccgcccaacg
      361 acccccgccc attgacgtca ataatgacgt atgttcccat agtaacgcca atagggactt
      421 tccattgacg tcaatgggtg gagtatttac ggtaaactgc ccacttggca gtacatcaag
      481 tgtatcatat gccaagtacg ccccctattg acgtcaatga cggtaaatgg cccgcctggc
      541 attatgccca gtacatgacc ttatgggact ttcctacttg gcagtacatc tacgtattag
      601 tcatcgctat taccatggtg atgcggtttt ggcagtacat caatgggcgt ggatagcggt
      661 ttgactcacg gggatttcca agtctccacc ccattgacgt caatgggagt ttgttttggc
      721 accaaaatca acgggacttt ccaaaatgtc gtaacaactc cgccccattg acgcaaatgg
      781 gcggtaggcg tgtacggtgg gaggtctata taagcagcgc gttttgcctg tactgggtct
      841 ctctggttag accagatctg agcctgggag ctctctggct aactagggaa cccactgctt
      901 aagcctcaat aaagcttgcc ttgagtgctt caagtagtgt gtgcccgtct gttgtgtgac
      961 tctggtaact agagatccct cagacccttt tagtcagtgt ggaaaatctc tagcagtggc
     1021 gcccgaacag ggacttgaaa gcgaaaggga aaccagagga gctctctcga cgcaggactc
     1081 ggcttgctga agcgcgcacg gcaagaggcg aggggcggcg actggtgagt acgccaaaaa
     1141 ttttgactag cggaggctag aaggagagag atgggtgcga gagcgtcagt attaagcggg
     1201 ggagaattag atcgcgatgg gaaaaaattc ggttaaggcc agggggaaag aaaaaatata
     1261 aattaaaaca tatagtatgg gcaagcaggg agctagaacg attcgcagtt aatcctggcc
     1321 tgttagaaac atcagaaggc tgtagacaaa tactgggaca gctacaacca tcccttcaga
     1381 caggatcaga agaacttaga tcattatata atacagtagc aaccctctat tgtgtgcatc
     1441 aaaggataga gataaaagac accaaggaag ctttagacaa gatagaggaa gagcaaaaca
     1501 aaagtaagac caccgcacag caagcggccG GCCgctgatc ttcagacctg gaggaggaga
     1561 tatgagggac aattggagaa gtgaattata taaatataaa gtagtaaaaa ttgaaccatt
     1621 aggagtagca cccaccaagg caaagagaag agtggtgcag agagaaaaaa gagcagtggg
     1681 aataggagct ttgttccttg ggttcttggg agcagcagga agcactatgg gcgcagcgtc
     1741 aatgacgctg acggtacagg ccagacaatt attgtctggt atagtgcagc agcagaacaa
     1801 tttgctgagg gctattgagg cgcaacagca tctgttgcaa ctcacagtct ggggcatcaa
     1861 gcagctccag gcaagaatcc tggctgtgga aagataccta aaggatcaac agctcctggg
     1921 gatttggggt tgctctggaa aactcatttg caccactgct gtgccttgga atgctagttg
     1981 gagtaataaa tctctggaac agatttggaa tcacacgacc tggatggagt gggacagaga
     2041 aattaacaat tacacaagct taatacactc cttaattgaa gaatcgcaaa accagcaaga
     2101 aaagaatgaa caagaattat tggaattaga taaatgggca agtttgtgga attggtttaa
     2161 cataacaaat tggctgtggt atataaaatt attcataatg atagtaggag gcttggtagg
     2221 tttaagaata gtttttgctg tactttctat agtgaataga gttaggcagg gatattcacc
     2281 attatcgttt cagacccacc tcccaacccc gaggggaccc gacaggcccg aaggaataga
     2341 agaagaaggt ggagagagag acagagacag atccattcga ttagtgaacg gatcggcact
     2401 gcgtgcgcca attctgcaga caaatggcag tattcatcca caattttaaa agaaaagggg
     2461 ggattggggg gtacagtgca ggggaaagaa tagtagacat aatagcaaca gacatacaaa
     2521 ctaaagaatt acaaaaacaa attacaaaaa ttcaaaattt tcgggtttat tacagggaca
     2581 gcagagatcc agtttggtta attagctagc taggtcttga aaggagtggg aattggctcc
     2641 ggtgcccgtc agtgggcaga gcgcacatcg cccacagtcc ccgagaagtt ggggggaggg
     2701 gtcggcaatt gatccggtgc ctagagaagg tggcgcgggg taaactggga aagtgatgtc
     2761 gtgtactggc tccgcctttt tcccgagggt gggggagaac cgtatataag tgcagtagtc
     2821 gccgtgaacg ttctttttcg caacgggttt gccgccagaa cacaggaccg gtgccaccat
     2881 ggaacaaaaa ctcatctcag aagaggatct gggctctggc ggcgatgctg cacagatcgt
     2941 cattggcgcc gggattaacg tggctatgag gcgcgtggag gaaagcgtgg tcaatcaggg
     3001 ctggatcaca ctgcaggaag cagggattaa cctggacagg aatactctgg ccgctacgct
     3061 gatccgagag ctgcgggcag ccctggaact gttcgagcag gaaggcctgg ctccatatct
     3121 gccacggtgg gagaagctgg ataacttcat caatagaccc gtgaagctga tcattgggga
     3181 caaagagatt ttcgggatta gccgggggat tgataaacag ggagccctgc tgctggaaca
     3241 ggacggagtt atcaaaccct ggatgggcgg agaaatcagt ctgcggtctg ccgaaaaggg
     3301 gcgcgccGGC GGGGGATCTT CCGGAGGCGG GCAAATTTCT TACGCAAGTA GAGGGgaatt
     3361 cATGGGAGTG CAGGTGGAAA CCATCTCCCC AGGAGACGGG CGCACCTTCC CCAAGCGCGG
     3421 CCAGACCTGC GTGGTGCACT ACACCGGGAT GCTTGAAGAT GGAAAGAAAT TTGATTCCTC
     3481 CCGGGACAGA AACAAGCCCT TTAAGTTTAT GCTAGGCAAG CAGGAGGTGA TCCGAGGCTG
     3541 GGAAGAAGGG GTTGCCCAGA TGAGTGTGGG TCAGAGAGCC AAACTGACTA TATCTCCAGA
     3601 TTATGCCTAT GGTGCCACTG GGCACCCAGG CATCATCCCA CCACATGCCA CTCTCGTCTT
     3661 CGATGTGGAG CTTCTAAAAC TGGAAACGCG Tggcggccgc gaaggacgcg gcagcctact
     3721 gggatccgga agcggagagg gcagaggaag tcttctaaca tgcggtgacg tggaggagaa
     3781 tcccggccct gctagcggta gcggcagcgg tagcatgacc gagtacaagc ccacggtgcg
     3841 cctcgccacc cgcgacgacg tcccccgggc cgtacgcacc ctcgccgccg cgttcgccga
     3901 ctaccccgcc acgcgccaca ccgtcgaccc ggaccgccac atcgagcggg tcaccgagct
     3961 gcaagaactc ttcctcacgc gcgtcgggct cgacatcggc aaggtgtggg tcgcggacga
     4021 cggcgccgcg gtggcggtct ggaccacgcc ggagagcgtc gaagcggggg cggtgttcgc
     4081 cgagatcggc ccgcgcatgg ccgagttgag cggttcccgg ctggccgcgc agcaacagat
     4141 ggaaggcctc ctggcgccgc accggcccaa ggagcccgcg tggttcctgg ccaccgtcgg
     4201 cgtctcgccc gaccaccagg gcaagggtct gggcagcgcc gtcgtgctcc ccggagtgga
     4261 ggcggccgag cgcgccgggg tgcccgcctt cctggagacc tccgcgcccc gcaacctccc
     4321 cttctacgag cggctcggct tcaccgtcac cgccgacgtc gaggtgcccg aaggaccgcg
     4381 cacctggtgc atgacccgca agcccggtgc ctgagaatta attcgatatc aagcttatcg
     4441 gtaatcaacc tctggattac aaaatttgtg aaagattgac tggtattctt aactatgttg
     4501 ctccttttac gctatgtgga tacgctgctt taatgccttt gtatcatgct attgcttccc
     4561 gtatggcttt cattttctcc tccttgtata aatcctggtt gctgtctctt tatgaggagt
     4621 tgtggcccgt tgtcaggcaa cgtggcgtgg tgtgcactgt gtttgctgac gcaaccccca
     4681 ctggttgggg cattgccacc acctgtcagc tcctttccgg gactttcgct ttccccctcc
     4741 ctattgccac ggcggaactc atcgccgcct gccttgcccg ctgctggaca ggggctcggc
     4801 tgttgggcac tgacaattcc gtggtgttgt cggggaaatc atcgtccttt ccttggctgc
     4861 tcgcctgtgt tgccacctgg attctgcgcg ggacgtcctt ctgctacgtc ccttcggccc
     4921 tcaatccagc ggaccttcct tcccgcggcc tgctgccggc tctgcggcct cttccgcgtc
     4981 ttcgccttcg ccctcagacg agtcggatct ccctttgggc cgcctccccg catcgatacc
     5041 gtcgacctcg agacctagaa aaacatggag caatcacaag tagcaataca gcagctacca
     5101 atgctgattg tgcctggcta gaagcacaag aggaggagga ggtgggtttt ccagtcacac
     5161 ctcaggtacc tttaagacca atgacttaca aggcagctgt agatcttagc cactttttaa
     5221 aagaaaaggg gggactggaa gggctaattc actcccaacg aagacaagat atccttgatc
     5281 tgtggatcta ccacacacaa ggctacttcc ctgattggca gaactacaca ccagggccag
     5341 ggatcagata tccactgacc tttggatggt gctacaagct agtaccagtt gagcaagaga
     5401 aggtagaaga agccaatgaa ggagagaaca cccgcttgtt acaccctgtg agcctgcatg
     5461 ggatggatga cccggagaga gaagtattag agtggaggtt tgacagccgc ctagcatttc
     5521 atcacatggc ccgagagctg catccggact gtactgggtc tctctggtta gaccagatct
     5581 gagcctggga gctctctggc taactaggga acccactgct taagcctcaa taaagcttgc
     5641 cttgagtgct tcaagtagtg tgtgcccgtc tgttgtgtga ctctggtaac tagagatccc
     5701 tcagaccctt ttagtcagtg tggaaaatct ctagcagggc ccgtttaaac ccgctgatca
     5761 gcctcgactg tgccttctag ttgccagcca tctgttgttt gcccctcccc cgtgccttcc
     5821 ttgaccctgg aaggtgccac tcccactgtc ctttcctaat aaaatgagga aattgcatcg
     5881 cattgtctga gtaggtgtca ttctattctg gggggtgggg tggggcagga cagcaagggg
     5941 gaggattggg aagacaatag caggcatgct ggggatgcgg tgggctctat ggcttctgag
     6001 gcggaaagaa ccagctgggg ctctaggggg tatccccnnn nnnnnnnnnn nnnnnnnnnn
     6061 nnnnnnnnnn nnnnnnnnnn nnnnnnnnnn nnnnnnnnnn nnnnnnnnnn nnnnnnnnnn
     6121 nnnnnnnnnn nnnnnnnnnn nnnnnnnnnn nnnnnnnnnn ncnnnnnnnn nnnnnnnnnn
     6181 nnnnnnnnnn nnnnnnnnnn nnnnnnnnnn nnnnnnnnnn nnnnnnnnnn nnnnnnnnnn
     6241 nnnnnnnnnn nnnannnnnn nnnnnnnnnn nnnnnnnnnn nnnnnnnnnn nnnnnnnnnn
     6301 nnncctttga cgttggagtc cacgttcttt nnnnnnnnnn nnnnnnnnnn nnnnnnnnnn
     6361 nnnnnnnacc ctatctcggt ctattctttt gatttataag ggattttgcc gatttcggcc
     6421 tattggttaa aaaatgagct gatttaacaa aaatttaacg cgaattaatt ctgtggaatg
     6481 tgtgtcagtt agggtgtgga aagtccccag gctccccagc aggcagaagt atgcaaagca
     6541 tgcatctcaa ttagtcagca accaggtgtg gaaagtcccc aggctcccca gcaggcagaa
     6601 gtatgcaaag catgcatctc aattagtcag caaccatagt cccgccccta actccgccca
     6661 tcccgcccct aactccgccc agttccgccc attctccgcc ccatggctga ctaatttttt
     6721 ttatttatgc agaggccgag gccgcctctg cctctgagct attccagaag tagtgaggag
     6781 gcttttttgg aggcctaggc ttttgcaaaa agctcccggg agcttgtata tccattttcg
     6841 gatctgatca gcacgtgttg acaattaatc atcggcatag tatatcggca tagtataata
     6901 cgacaaggtg aggaactaaa ccatggccaa gttgaccagt gccgttccgg tgctcaccgc
     6961 gcgcgacgtc gccggagcgg tcgagttctg gaccgaccgg ctcgggttct cccgggactt
     7021 cgtggaggac gacttcgccg gtgtggtccg ggacgacgtg accctgttca tcagcgcggt
     7081 ccaggaccag gtggtgccgg acaacaccct ggcctgggtg tgggtgcgcg gcctggacga
     7141 gctgtacgcc gagtggtcgg aggtcgtgtc cacgaacttc cgggacgcct ccgggccggc
     7201 catgaccgag atcggcgagc agccgtgggg gcgggagttc gccctgcgcg acccggccgg
     7261 caactgcgtg cacttcgtgg ccgaggagca ggactgacac gtgctacgag atttcgattc
     7321 caccgccgcc ttctatgaaa ggttgggctt cggaatcgtt ttccgggacg ccggctggat
     7381 gatcctccag cgcggggatc tcatgctgga gttcttcgcc caccccaact tgtttattgc
     7441 agcttataat ggttacaaat aaagcaatag catcacaaat ttcacaaata aagcattttt
     7501 ttcactgcat tctagttgtg gtttgtccaa actcatcaat gtatcttatc atgtctgtat
     7561 accgtcgacc tctagctaga gcttggcgta atcatggtca tagctgtttc ctgtgtgaaa
     7621 ttgttatccg ctcacaattc cacacaacat acgagccgga agcataaagt gtaaagcctg
     7681 gggtgcctaa tgagtgagct aactcacatt aattgcgttg cgctcactgc ccgctttcca
     7741 gtcgggaaac ctgtcgtgcc agctgcatta atgaatcggc caacgcgcgg ggagaggcgg
     7801 tttgcgtatt gggcgctctt ccgcttcctc gctcactgac tcgctgcgct cggtcgttcg
     7861 gctgcggcga gcggtatcag ctcactcaaa ggcggtaata cggttatcca cagaatcagg
     7921 ggataacgca ggaaagaaca tgtgagcaaa aggccagcaa aaggccagga accgtaaaaa
     7981 ggccgcgttg ctggcgtttt tccataggct ccgcccccct gacgagcatc acaaaaatcg
     8041 acgctcaagt cagaggtggc gaaacccgac aggactataa agataccagg cgtttccccc
     8101 tggaagctcc ctcgtgcgct ctcctgttcc gaccctgccg cttaccggat acctgtccgc
     8161 ctttctccct tcgggaagcg tggcgctttc tcatagctca cgctgtaggt atctcagttc
     8221 ggtgtaggtc gttcgctcca agctgggctg tgtgcacgaa ccccccgttc agcccgaccg
     8281 ctgcgcctta tccggtaact atcgtcttga gtccaacccg gtaagacacg acttatcgcc
     8341 actggcagca gccactggta acaggattag cagagcgagg tatgtaggcg gtgctacaga
     8401 gttcttgaag tggtggccta actacggcta cactagaaga acagtatttg gtatctgcgc
     8461 tctgctgaag ccagttacct tcggaaaaag agttggtagc tcttgatccg gcaaacaaac
     8521 caccgctggt agcggtggtt tttttgtttg caagcagcag attacgcgca gaaaaaaagg
     8581 atctcaagaa gatcctttga tcttttctac ggggtctgac gctcagtgga acgaaaactc
     8641 acgttaaggg attttggtca tgagattatc aaaaaggatc ttcacctaga tccttttaaa
     8701 ttaaaaatga agttttaaat caatctaaag tatatatgag taaacttggt ctgacagtta
     8761 ccaatgctta atcagtgagg cacctatctc agcgatctgt ctatttcgtt catccatagt
     8821 tgcctgactc cccgtcgtgt agataactac gatacgggag ggcttaccat ctggccccag
     8881 tgctgcaatg ataccgcgag acccacgctc accggctcca gatttatcag caataaacca
     8941 gccagccgga agggccgagc gcagaagtgg tcctgcaact ttatccgcct ccatccagtc
     9001 tattaattgt tgccgggaag ctagagtaag tagttcgcca gttaatagtt tgcgcaacgt
     9061 tgttgccatt gctacaggca tcgtggtgtc acgctcgtcg tttggtatgg cttcattcag
     9121 ctccggttcc caacgatcaa ggcgagttac atgatccccc atgttgtgca aaaaagcggt
     9181 tagctccttc ggtcctccga tcgttgtcag aagtaagttg gccgcagtgt tatcactcat
     9241 ggttatggca gcactgcata attctcttac tgtcatgcca tccgtaagat gcttttctgt
     9301 gactggtgag tactcaacca agtcattctg agaatagtgt atgcggcgac cgagttgctc
     9361 ttgcccggcg tcaatacggg ataataccgc gccacatagc agaactttaa aagtgctcat
     9421 cattggaaaa cgttcttcgg ggcgaaaact ctcaaggatc ttaccgctgt tgagatccag
     9481 ttcgatgtaa cccactcgtg cacccaactg atcttcagca tcttttactt tcaccagcgt
     9541 ttctgggtga gcaaaaacag gaaggcaaaa tgccgcaaaa aagggaataa gggcgacacg
     9601 gaaatgttga atactcatac tcttcctttt tcaatattat tgaagcattt atcagggtta
     9661 ttgtctcatg agcggataca tatttgaatg tatttagaaa aataaacaaa taggggttcc
     9721 gcgcacattt ccccgaaaag tgccacctga c  
//
