# Supplementary material for: Identification of proximal SUMO-dependent interactors using SUMO-ID
Source: Nat Commun. 2021 Nov 18;12:6671. doi: 10.1038/s41467-021-26807-6 (PMC8602451; doi:10.1038/s41467-021-26807-6)
Supplement: Supplementary file 12 — Source data [file 41467_2021_26807_MOESM12_ESM.zip › Source_data_file/Sequence files_representative constructs/Lenti-EFS-NTID194-GSQ-SALL1wt-P2A-BLAST.ape]

LOCUS       Lenti_EFS_NTID19       13336 bp ds-DNA     circular     20-JUL-2021
DEFINITION  
ACCESSION   
VERSION     
SOURCE      
  ORGANISM  
COMMENT     Source: http://www.addgene.org/52962/sequences/ lentiCas9-Blast,
            TurboID (Ting lab); Human PML isoform IVa Accession# AF230411
COMMENT     Homo sapiens sal-like 1 (Drosophila) (SALL1), transcript variant 1,
            mRNA. ACCESSION   NM_002968 REGION: 32..4006
COMMENT     ApEinfo:methylated:1
FEATURES             Location/Qualifiers
     misc_feature    3554..7526
                     /locus_tag="Human SALL1"
                     /label="Human SALL1"
                     /ApEinfo_label="Human SALL1"
                     /ApEinfo_fwdcolor="cyan"
                     /ApEinfo_revcolor="cyan"
                     /ApEinfo_graphicformat="arrow_data {{0 1 2 0 0 -1} {} 0}
                     width 5 offset 0"
     primer_bind     complement(11178..11198)
                     /locus_tag="M13-rev"
                     /label="M13-rev"
                     /ApEinfo_label="M13-rev"
                     /ApEinfo_fwdcolor="cyan"
                     /ApEinfo_revcolor="green"
                     /ApEinfo_graphicformat="arrow_data {{0 1 2 0 0 -1} {} 0}
                     width 5 offset 0"
     rep_origin      complement(11566..12248)
                     /locus_tag="ColE1 origin"
                     /label="ColE1 origin"
                     /ApEinfo_label="ColE1 origin"
                     /ApEinfo_fwdcolor="gray50"
                     /ApEinfo_revcolor="gray50"
                     /ApEinfo_graphicformat="arrow_data {{0 1 2 0 0 -1} {} 0}
                     width 5 offset 0"
     misc_binding    complement(11204..11226)
                     /locus_tag="LacO"
                     /label="LacO"
                     /ApEinfo_label="LacO"
                     /ApEinfo_fwdcolor="cornflower blue"
                     /ApEinfo_revcolor="cornflower blue"
                     /ApEinfo_graphicformat="arrow_data {{0 1 2 0 0 -1} {} 0}
                     width 5 offset 0"
     CDS             complement(12346..13005)
                     /locus_tag="AmpR"
                     /label="AmpR"
                     /ApEinfo_label="AmpR"
                     /ApEinfo_fwdcolor="yellow"
                     /ApEinfo_revcolor="yellow"
                     /ApEinfo_graphicformat="arrow_data {{0 1 2 0 0 -1} {} 0}
                     width 5 offset 0"
     misc_feature    2457..2561
                     /locus_tag="cPPT (central polypurine tract)"
                     /label="cPPT (central polypurine tract)"
                     /ApEinfo_label="cPPT (central polypurine tract)"
                     /ApEinfo_fwdcolor="#cccccc"
                     /ApEinfo_revcolor="#cccccc"
                     /ApEinfo_graphicformat="arrow_data {{0 1 2 0 0 -1} {} 0}
                     width 5 offset 0"
     misc_feature    1684..1916
                     /locus_tag="RRE (Rev binding element)"
                     /label="RRE (Rev binding element)"
                     /ApEinfo_label="RRE (Rev binding element)"
                     /ApEinfo_fwdcolor="#cccccc"
                     /ApEinfo_revcolor="#cccccc"
                     /ApEinfo_graphicformat="arrow_data {{0 1 2 0 0 -1} {} 0}
                     width 5 offset 0"
     misc_feature    8845..8850
                     /locus_tag="Bbs1 site"
                     /label="Bbs1 site"
                     /ApEinfo_label="Bbs1 site"
                     /ApEinfo_fwdcolor="#cccccc"
                     /ApEinfo_revcolor="#cccccc"
                     /ApEinfo_graphicformat="arrow_data {{0 1 2 0 0 -1} {} 0}
                     width 5 offset 0"
     misc_feature    9535..9540
                     /locus_tag="Bbs1 site(1)"
                     /label="Bbs1 site(1)"
                     /ApEinfo_label="Bbs1 site"
                     /ApEinfo_fwdcolor="#cccccc"
                     /ApEinfo_revcolor="#cccccc"
                     /ApEinfo_graphicformat="arrow_data {{0 1 2 0 0 -1} {} 0}
                     width 5 offset 0"
     misc_feature    828..1016
                     /locus_tag="5'LTR"
                     /label="5'LTR"
                     /ApEinfo_label="5'LTR"
                     /ApEinfo_fwdcolor="#cccccc"
                     /ApEinfo_revcolor="#cccccc"
                     /ApEinfo_graphicformat="arrow_data {{0 1 2 0 0 -1} {} 0}
                     width 5 offset 0"
     misc_feature    9135..9323
                     /locus_tag="3' LTR"
                     /label="3' LTR"
                     /ApEinfo_label="3' LTR"
                     /ApEinfo_fwdcolor="#cccccc"
                     /ApEinfo_revcolor="#cccccc"
                     /ApEinfo_graphicformat="arrow_data {{0 1 2 0 0 -1} {} 0}
                     width 5 offset 0"
     misc_feature    7601..7999
                     /locus_tag="Blasticidin resistance gene"
                     /label="Blasticidin resistance gene"
                     /ApEinfo_label="Blasticidin resistance gene"
                     /ApEinfo_fwdcolor="#cc66ff"
                     /ApEinfo_revcolor="#cc66ff"
                     /ApEinfo_graphicformat="arrow_data {{0 1 2 0 0 -1} {} 0}
                     width 5 offset 0"
     misc_feature    7601..7999
                     /locus_tag="Blast"
                     /label="Blast"
                     /ApEinfo_label="Blast"
                     /ApEinfo_fwdcolor="#ff6666"
                     /ApEinfo_revcolor="#ff6666"
                     /ApEinfo_graphicformat="arrow_data {{0 1 2 0 0 -1} {} 0}
                     width 5 offset 0"
     misc_feature    5264..5266
                     /locus_tag="K571"
                     /label="K571"
                     /ApEinfo_label="K571"
                     /ApEinfo_fwdcolor="#8000ff"
                     /ApEinfo_revcolor="#8000ff"
                     /ApEinfo_graphicformat="arrow_data {{0 1 2 0 0 -1} {} 0}
                     width 5 offset 0"
     misc_feature    8027..8620
                     /locus_tag="WPRE"
                     /label="WPRE"
                     /ApEinfo_label="WPRE"
                     /ApEinfo_fwdcolor="#6666ff"
                     /ApEinfo_revcolor="#6666ff"
                     /ApEinfo_graphicformat="arrow_data {{0 1 2 0 0 -1} {} 0}
                     width 5 offset 0"
     misc_feature    5327..5329
                     /locus_tag="K592"
                     /label="K592"
                     /ApEinfo_label="K592"
                     /ApEinfo_fwdcolor="#8000ff"
                     /ApEinfo_revcolor="#8000ff"
                     /ApEinfo_graphicformat="arrow_data {{0 1 2 0 0 -1} {} 0}
                     width 5 offset 0"
     misc_feature    7679..7684
                     /locus_tag="Bbs1 site(2)"
                     /label="Bbs1 site(2)"
                     /ApEinfo_label="Bbs1 site"
                     /ApEinfo_fwdcolor="#cccccc"
                     /ApEinfo_revcolor="#cccccc"
                     /ApEinfo_graphicformat="arrow_data {{0 1 2 0 0 -1} {} 0}
                     width 5 offset 0"
     misc_feature    6497..6499
                     /locus_tag="K982; SUMO consensus; also Hendriks SALL1
                     SUMOylation site U2OS"
                     /label="K982; SUMO consensus; also Hendriks SALL1
                     SUMOylation site U2OS"
                     /ApEinfo_label="K982; SUMO consensus; also Hendriks SALL1
                     SUMOylation site U2OS"
                     /ApEinfo_fwdcolor="#8000ff"
                     /ApEinfo_revcolor="#8000ff"
                     /ApEinfo_graphicformat="arrow_data {{0 1 2 0 0 -1} {} 0}
                     width 5 offset 0"
     misc_feature    8563..8568
                     /locus_tag="Bbs1 site(3)"
                     /label="Bbs1 site(3)"
                     /ApEinfo_label="Bbs1 site"
                     /ApEinfo_fwdcolor="#cccccc"
                     /ApEinfo_revcolor="#cccccc"
                     /ApEinfo_graphicformat="arrow_data {{0 1 2 0 0 -1} {} 0}
                     width 5 offset 0"
     misc_feature    6809..6811
                     /locus_tag="K1086 SUMO consensus; also Hendriks SALL1
                     SUMOylation site U2OS"
                     /label="K1086 SUMO consensus; also Hendriks SALL1
                     SUMOylation site U2OS"
                     /ApEinfo_label="K1086 SUMO consensus; also Hendriks SALL1
                     SUMOylation site U2OS"
                     /ApEinfo_fwdcolor="#8000ff"
                     /ApEinfo_revcolor="#8000ff"
                     /ApEinfo_graphicformat="arrow_data {{0 1 2 0 0 -1} {} 0}
                     width 5 offset 0"
     misc_feature    7541..7600
                     /locus_tag="P2A"
                     /label="P2A"
                     /ApEinfo_label="P2A"
                     /ApEinfo_fwdcolor="#e6e6e6"
                     /ApEinfo_revcolor="#e6e6e6"
                     /ApEinfo_graphicformat="arrow_data {{0 1 2 0 0 -1} {} 0}
                     width 5 offset 0"
     misc_feature    3501..3547
                     /locus_tag="GSQ linker"
                     /label="GSQ linker"
                     /ApEinfo_label="GSQ linker"
                     /ApEinfo_fwdcolor="#ffff66"
                     /ApEinfo_revcolor="#ffff66"
                     /ApEinfo_graphicformat="arrow_data {{0 1 2 0 0 -1} {} 0}
                     width 5 offset 0"
     CDS             2912..3490
                     /codon_start=1
                     /translation="KDNTVPLKLIALLANGEFHSGEQLGETLGMSRAAINKHIQTLRD
                     W
                     GVDVFTVPGKGYSLPEPIPLLNAKQILGQLDGGSVAVLPVVDSTNQYLLDRIGELKSG
                     D
                     ACIAEYQQAGRGSRGRKWFSPFGANLYLSMFWRLKRGPAAIGLGPVIGIVMAEALRKL
                     G
                     ADKVRVKWPNDLYLQDRKLAGILVELAGITGDAAQIVIGAGINVAMRRVEESVVNQGW
                     I
                     TLQEAGINLDRNTLAATLIRELRAALELFEQEGLAPYLPRWEKLDNFINRPVKLIIGD
                     K EIFGISRGIDKQGALLLEQDGVIKPWMGGEISLRSAEK"
                     /locus_tag="BirA (humanized)"
                     /label="BirA (humanized)"
                     /ApEinfo_label="BirA (humanized)"
                     /ApEinfo_fwdcolor="#e9d024"
                     /ApEinfo_revcolor="#e9d024"
                     /ApEinfo_graphicformat="arrow_data {{0 1 2 0 0 -1} {} 0}
                     width 5 offset 0"
     misc_feature    3383..3385
                     /locus_tag="V160A"
                     /label="V160A"
                     /ApEinfo_label="V160A"
                     /ApEinfo_fwdcolor="#7eff74"
                     /ApEinfo_revcolor="#7eff74"
                     /ApEinfo_graphicformat="arrow_data {{0 1 2 0 0 -1} {} 0}
                     width 5 offset 0"
     misc_feature    3101..3103
                     /locus_tag="Q65P"
                     /label="Q65P"
                     /ApEinfo_label="Q65P"
                     /ApEinfo_fwdcolor="#7eff74"
                     /ApEinfo_revcolor="#7eff74"
                     /ApEinfo_graphicformat="arrow_data {{0 1 2 0 0 -1} {} 0}
                     width 5 offset 0"
     misc_feature    3167..3169
                     /locus_tag="I87V"
                     /label="I87V"
                     /ApEinfo_label="I87V"
                     /ApEinfo_fwdcolor="#7eff74"
                     /ApEinfo_revcolor="#7eff74"
                     /ApEinfo_graphicformat="arrow_data {{0 1 2 0 0 -1} {} 0}
                     width 5 offset 0"
     misc_feature    3251..3253
                     /locus_tag="G115G"
                     /label="G115G"
                     /ApEinfo_label="G115G"
                     /ApEinfo_fwdcolor="#7eff74"
                     /ApEinfo_revcolor="#7eff74"
                     /ApEinfo_graphicformat="arrow_data {{0 1 2 0 0 -1} {} 0}
                     width 5 offset 0"
     misc_feature    2879..2905
                     /locus_tag="FLAG"
                     /label="FLAG"
                     /ApEinfo_label="FLAG"
                     /ApEinfo_fwdcolor="#ff8000"
                     /ApEinfo_revcolor="#ff8000"
                     /ApEinfo_graphicformat="arrow_data {{0 1 2 0 0 -1} {} 0}
                     width 5 offset 0"
     source          2912..3490
                     /organism="synthetic DNA construct"
                     /mol_type="other DNA"
                     /locus_tag="source:synthetic DNA construct"
                     /label="source:synthetic DNA construct"
                     /ApEinfo_label="source:synthetic DNA construct"
                     /ApEinfo_fwdcolor="pink"
                     /ApEinfo_revcolor="pink"
                     /ApEinfo_graphicformat="arrow_data {{0 1 2 0 0 -1} {} 0}
                     width 5 offset 0"
     misc_feature    3356..3358
                     /locus_tag="L151P"
                     /label="L151P"
                     /ApEinfo_label="L151P"
                     /ApEinfo_fwdcolor="#7eff74"
                     /ApEinfo_revcolor="#7eff74"
                     /ApEinfo_graphicformat="arrow_data {{0 1 2 0 0 -1} {} 0}
                     width 5 offset 0"
     misc_feature    3479..3481
                     /locus_tag="T192A"
                     /label="T192A"
                     /ApEinfo_label="T192A"
                     /ApEinfo_fwdcolor="#7eff74"
                     /ApEinfo_revcolor="#7eff74"
                     /ApEinfo_graphicformat="arrow_data {{0 1 2 0 0 -1} {} 0}
                     width 5 offset 0"
     misc_difference 3485..3487
                     /locus_tag="K194I"
                     /label="K194I"
                     /ApEinfo_label="K194I"
                     /ApEinfo_fwdcolor="pink"
                     /ApEinfo_revcolor="pink"
                     /ApEinfo_graphicformat="arrow_data {{0 1 2 0 0 -1} {} 0}
                     width 5 offset 0"
     misc_feature    3260..3262
                     /locus_tag="R118S"
                     /label="R118S"
                     /ApEinfo_label="R118S"
                     /ApEinfo_fwdcolor="#7eff74"
                     /ApEinfo_revcolor="#7eff74"
                     /ApEinfo_graphicformat="arrow_data {{0 1 2 0 0 -1} {} 0}
                     width 5 offset 0"
     misc_feature    3326..3328
                     /locus_tag="E141K"
                     /label="E141K"
                     /ApEinfo_label="E141K"
                     /ApEinfo_fwdcolor="#7eff74"
                     /ApEinfo_revcolor="#7eff74"
                     /ApEinfo_graphicformat="arrow_data {{0 1 2 0 0 -1} {} 0}
                     width 5 offset 0"
     misc_difference 3329..3331
                     /locus_tag="Q142R"
                     /label="Q142R"
                     /ApEinfo_label="Q142R"
                     /ApEinfo_fwdcolor="pink"
                     /ApEinfo_revcolor="pink"
                     /ApEinfo_graphicformat="arrow_data {{0 1 2 0 0 -1} {} 0}
                     width 5 offset 0"
     misc_feature    3353..3355
                     /locus_tag="S150G"
                     /label="S150G"
                     /ApEinfo_label="S150G"
                     /ApEinfo_fwdcolor="#7eff74"
                     /ApEinfo_revcolor="#7eff74"
                     /ApEinfo_graphicformat="arrow_data {{0 1 2 0 0 -1} {} 0}
                     width 5 offset 0"
ORIGIN
        1 gtcgacggat cgggagatct cccgatcccc tatggtgcac tctcagtaca atctgctctg
       61 atgccgcata gttaagccag tatctgctcc ctgcttgtgt gttggaggtc gctgagtagt
      121 gcgcgagcaa aatttaagct acaacaaggc aaggcttgac cgacaattgc atgaagaatc
      181 tgcttagggt taggcgtttt gcgctgcttc gcgatgtacg ggccagatat acgcgttgac
      241 attgattatt gactagttat taatagtaat caattacggg gtcattagtt catagcccat
      301 atatggagtt ccgcgttaca taacttacgg taaatggccc gcctggctga ccgcccaacg
      361 acccccgccc attgacgtca ataatgacgt atgttcccat agtaacgcca atagggactt
      421 tccattgacg tcaatgggtg gagtatttac ggtaaactgc ccacttggca gtacatcaag
      481 tgtatcatat gccaagtacg ccccctattg acgtcaatga cggtaaatgg cccgcctggc
      541 attatgccca gtacatgacc ttatgggact ttcctacttg gcagtacatc tacgtattag
      601 tcatcgctat taccatggtg atgcggtttt ggcagtacat caatgggcgt ggatagcggt
      661 ttgactcacg gggatttcca agtctccacc ccattgacgt caatgggagt ttgttttggc
      721 accaaaatca acgggacttt ccaaaatgtc gtaacaactc cgccccattg acgcaaatgg
      781 gcggtaggcg tgtacggtgg gaggtctata taagcagcgc gttttgcctg tactgggtct
      841 ctctggttag accagatctg agcctgggag ctctctggct aactagggaa cccactgctt
      901 aagcctcaat aaagcttgcc ttgagtgctt caagtagtgt gtgcccgtct gttgtgtgac
      961 tctggtaact agagatccct cagacccttt tagtcagtgt ggaaaatctc tagcagtggc
     1021 gcccgaacag ggacttgaaa gcgaaaggga aaccagagga gctctctcga cgcaggactc
     1081 ggcttgctga agcgcgcacg gcaagaggcg aggggcggcg actggtgagt acgccaaaaa
     1141 ttttgactag cggaggctag aaggagagag atgggtgcga gagcgtcagt attaagcggg
     1201 ggagaattag atcgcgatgg gaaaaaattc ggttaaggcc agggggaaag aaaaaatata
     1261 aattaaaaca tatagtatgg gcaagcaggg agctagaacg attcgcagtt aatcctggcc
     1321 tgttagaaac atcagaaggc tgtagacaaa tactgggaca gctacaacca tcccttcaga
     1381 caggatcaga agaacttaga tcattatata atacagtagc aaccctctat tgtgtgcatc
     1441 aaaggataga gataaaagac accaaggaag ctttagacaa gatagaggaa gagcaaaaca
     1501 aaagtaagac caccgcacag caagcggccG GCCgctgatc ttcagacctg gaggaggaga
     1561 tatgagggac aattggagaa gtgaattata taaatataaa gtagtaaaaa ttgaaccatt
     1621 aggagtagca cccaccaagg caaagagaag agtggtgcag agagaaaaaa gagcagtggg
     1681 aataggagct ttgttccttg ggttcttggg agcagcagga agcactatgg gcgcagcgtc
     1741 aatgacgctg acggtacagg ccagacaatt attgtctggt atagtgcagc agcagaacaa
     1801 tttgctgagg gctattgagg cgcaacagca tctgttgcaa ctcacagtct ggggcatcaa
     1861 gcagctccag gcaagaatcc tggctgtgga aagataccta aaggatcaac agctcctggg
     1921 gatttggggt tgctctggaa aactcatttg caccactgct gtgccttgga atgctagttg
     1981 gagtaataaa tctctggaac agatttggaa tcacacgacc tggatggagt gggacagaga
     2041 aattaacaat tacacaagct taatacactc cttaattgaa gaatcgcaaa accagcaaga
     2101 aaagaatgaa caagaattat tggaattaga taaatgggca agtttgtgga attggtttaa
     2161 cataacaaat tggctgtggt atataaaatt attcataatg atagtaggag gcttggtagg
     2221 tttaagaata gtttttgctg tactttctat agtgaataga gttaggcagg gatattcacc
     2281 attatcgttt cagacccacc tcccaacccc gaggggaccc gacaggcccg aaggaataga
     2341 agaagaaggt ggagagagag acagagacag atccattcga ttagtgaacg gatcggcact
     2401 gcgtgcgcca attctgcaga caaatggcag tattcatcca caattttaaa agaaaagggg
     2461 ggattggggg gtacagtgca ggggaaagaa tagtagacat aatagcaaca gacatacaaa
     2521 ctaaagaatt acaaaaacaa attacaaaaa ttcaaaattt tcgggtttat tacagggaca
     2581 gcagagatcc agtttggtta attagctagc taggtcttga aaggagtggg aattggctcc
     2641 ggtgcccgtc agtgggcaga gcgcacatcg cccacagtcc ccgagaagtt ggggggaggg
     2701 gtcggcaatt gatccggtgc ctagagaagg tggcgcgggg taaactggga aagtgatgtc
     2761 gtgtactggc tccgcctttt tcccgagggt gggggagaac cgtatataag tgcagtagtc
     2821 gccgtgaacg ttctttttcg caacgggttt gccgccagaa cacaggaccg gtgccaccAT
     2881 GGACTACAAA GACGATGACG ACAAGggctc taaagacaat actgtgcctc tgaagctgat
     2941 cgctctcctg gctaatggcg agttccatag tggcgaacag ctgggagaaa ccctgggcat
     3001 gtccagggcc gctatcaaca agcacattca gactctgcgc gactggggcg tggacgtgtt
     3061 caccgtgccc ggaaagggct actctctgcc cgagcctatc ccgctgctga acgctaaaca
     3121 gattctggga cagctggacg gcgggagcgt ggcagtcctg cctgtgGTCG ACtccaccaa
     3181 tcagtacctg ctggatcgaa tcggcgagct gaagagtggg gatgcttgca ttgcagaata
     3241 tcagcaggca gggagaggaa gcagagggag gaaatggttc tctccttttg gagctaacct
     3301 gtacctgagt atgttttggc gcctgaagcg gggaccagca gcaatcggcc tgggcccggt
     3361 catcggaatt gtcatggcag aagcgctgcg aaagctggga gcagacaagg tgcgagtcaa
     3421 atggcccaat gacctgtatc tgcaggatag aaagctggca ggcatcctgg tggagctggc
     3481 cggaataaca GGGCGCGCCG GCGGGGGATC TTCCGGAGGC GGGCAAATTT CTTACGCAAG
     3541 TAGAGGGgaa ttcATGTCGC GGAGGAAGCA AGCGAAGCCT CAACATTTCC AATCCGACCC
     3601 CGAAGTGGCC TCGCTCCCCC GGCGAGATGG AGACACAGAA AAGGGTCAAC CGAGTCGCCC
     3661 TACTAAGAGC AAGGATGCCC ACGTCTGTGG CCGGTGCTGT GCCGAGTTCT TTGAATTATC
     3721 AGATCTTCTG CTCCACAAGA AGAACTGTAC TAAAAATCAA TTAGTTTTAA TCGTAAATGA
     3781 AAATCCAGCC TCCCCACCCG AAACCTTCTC CCCCAGCCCC CCTCCTGATA ATCCTGATGA
     3841 ACAAATGAAT GACACAGTTA ACAAAACAGA TCAAGTGGAC TGCAGCGACC TTTCAGAACA
     3901 CAACGGACTT GACAGGGAAG AGTCCATGGA GGTGGAGGCC CCGGTTGCTA ACAAAAGCGG
     3961 CAGCGGCACT TCCAGCGGCA GCCACAGCAG TACCGCCCCA AGCAGCAGCA GCAGCAGCAG
     4021 CAGCAGCAGC GGCGGCGGCG GCAGCTCCTC CACAGGTACC TCAGCGATCA CAACCTCTCT
     4081 ACCTCAACTC GGGGACCTGA CAACACTGGG CAACTTCTCC GTAATCAACA GCAACGTCAT
     4141 CATCGAGAAC CTCCAGAGCA CCAAGGTGGC GGTGGCCCAG TTCTCCCAGG AAGCGAGGTG
     4201 CGGCGGGGCC TCTGGGGGCA AGCTGGCCGT CCCAGCCCTC ATGGAAcaac tcctagctct
     4261 gcagcagcag cagatccacc agctgcaatt gatcgaacag attcgtcacc aaATATTGCT
     4321 GTTGGCTTCT CAGAATGCAG ACTTGCCAAC ATCTTCTAGT CCTTCTCAAG GTACTTTAcG
     4381 AACATCTGCC AACCCCTTGT CCACGCTAAG TTCCCATTTA TCTCAGCAGC TGGCAGCAGC
     4441 AGCTGGATTG GCACAGAGCC TCGCCAGCCA ATCTGCCAGC ATTAGTGGTG TGAAACAGCT
     4501 ACCCCCAATC CAGCTACCTC AGAGCAGTTC TGGCAACACC ATCATTCCAT CCAACAGCGG
     4561 CTCTTCTCCC AATATGAAca tattggcagc ggcagttacc accCCGTCCT CTGAAAAAGT
     4621 GGCTTCAAGT GCTGGGGCCT CCCATGTCAG CAACCCAGCG GTCTCATcAT CGTCCTCACC
     4681 AGCTTTTGCA ATAAGCAGTT TATTAAGTCC TGCGTCTAAT CCACTTCTAC CTCAGCAAGC
     4741 CTCCGCTAAC TCGGTTTTCC CCAGCCCTTT GCCCAACATC GGAACAACTG CAGAGGATTT
     4801 AAACTCCTTG TCTGCCTTGG CCCAGCAAAG AAAAAGCAAG CCACCAAATG TCACTGCCTT
     4861 TGAAGCGAAA AGTACTTCCG ATGAGGCATT CTTCAAACAC AAGTGCAGGT TCTGCGCGAA
     4921 GGTCTTTGGG AGTGACAGTG CCTTGCAGAT CCACTTGCGT TCCCATACCG GAGAGAGGCC
     4981 ATTCAAGTGC AACATCTGCG GGAACAGGTT CTCCACCAAG GGGAATCTGA AAGTCCACTT
     5041 TCAGCGCCAC AAAGAGAAAT ACCCTCATAT CCAGATGAAC CCCTATCCTG TGCCTGAGCA
     5101 TTTGGACAAT ATCCCCACGA GTACTGGCAT CCCATATGGC ATGTCCATCC CTCCAGAGAA
     5161 GCCAGTCACC AGCTGGCTAG ACACCAAACC AGTCCTGCCT ACTCTGACCA CTTCAGTCGG
     5221 CCTGCCGTTG CCCCCAACCC TCCCAAGCCT CATACCCTTC ATCaagACGG AAGAGCCAGC
     5281 CCCCATCCCC ATCAGCCATT CTGCCACCAG CCCCCCAGGC TCAGTCaaaA GTGACTCCGG
     5341 GGGCCCTGAG TCAGCCACAA GAAACCTAGG TGGGCTCCCA GAGGAAGCCG AAGGGTCCAC
     5401 TCTGCCACCC TCTGGTGGCA AAAGCGAAGA GAGTGGCATG GTCACCAACT CAGTCCCGAC
     5461 GGCGAGCAGT AGCGTCCTGA GCTCCCCAGC GGCAGACTGC GGCCCCGCGG GCAGTGCCAC
     5521 CACCTTCACC AACCCTTTGT TGCCGCTCAT GTCCGAGCAG TTCAAGGCCA AGTTTCCTTT
     5581 TGGGGGACTC CTGGACTCAG CTCAGGCATC AGAGACGTCC AAGCTTCAGC AACTGGTAGA
     5641 AAACATTGAC AAGAAGGCCA CTGACCCCAA TGAGTGCATC ATCTGCCACC GGGTTCTCAG
     5701 CTGCCAGAGC GCCTTGAAAA TGCACTACAG GACACACACT GGGGAGAGGC CCTTTAAGTG
     5761 TAAGATCTGT GGCCGGGCTT TCACCACGAA AGGGAATCTT AAAACCCACT ACAGTGTCCA
     5821 TCGTGCTATG CCCCCGCTCA GAGTCCAGCA TTCCTGCCCC ATCTGCCAGA AGAAGTTCAC
     5881 GAACGCTGTG GTCCTGCAGC AGCACATCCG AATGCATATG GGAGGCCAGA TCCCCAACAC
     5941 CCCAGTCCCC GACAGCTACT CTGAGTCCAT GGAGTCTGAC ACAGGTTCCT TTGATGAGAA
     6001 AAATTTTGAT GACCTAGACA ACTTCTCTGA TGAAAACATG GAAGACTGTC CTGAGGGCAG
     6061 CATCCCTGAT ACACCTAAGT CTGCAGACGC CTCCCAAGAC AGCTTATCCT CTTCGCCTTT
     6121 GCCCCTCGAG ATGTCGAGCA TCGCTGCTTT GGAAAATCAG ATGAAGATGA TCAATGCTGG
     6181 CCTGGCAGAG CAGCTACAGG CCAGCCTGAA GTCAGTGGAG AATGGGTCCA TCGAGGGGGA
     6241 TGTCCTGACC AATGATTCAT CCTCAGTGGG TGGTGACATG GAAAGCCAAA GTGCTGGCAG
     6301 CCCAGCCATC TCAGAGTCTA CCTCTTCCAT GCAGGCTCTG TCCCCGTCCA ACAGCACGCA
     6361 GGAGTTCCAC AAGTCACCCA GCATTGAGGA GAAACCACAG AGAGCGGTCC CAAGCGAGTT
     6421 TGCCAATGGT TTGTCTCCCA CCCCAGTGAA TGGTGGGGCT TTGGATTTGA CATCTAGTCA
     6481 CGCAGAGAAA ATCATCaaaG AAGATTCTTT GGGGATCCTC TTCCCTTTTA GAGACCGGGG
     6541 TAAATTTAAA AACACTGCTT GTGACATTTG TGGCAAAACA TTTGCTTGTC AGAGTGCCTT
     6601 GGACATTCAC TATAGAAGTC ATACCAAAGA GAGACCATTT ATTTGCACAG TTTGCAATCG
     6661 TGGCTTTTCC ACAAAGGGTA ATTTGAAGCA GCACATGTTG ACACATCAGA TGCGAGATCT
     6721 GCCATCCCAG CTCTTTGAGC CCAGTTCCAA CCTTGGCCCC AATCAGAACT CAGCGGTGAT
     6781 TCCCGCCAAC TCGTTGTCAT CTCTCATCaa gACAGAGGTC AACGGCTTCG TGCATGTTTC
     6841 TCCTCAGGAC AGTAAGGACA CCCCCACCAG TCACGTCCCG TCTGGGCCTC TGTCTTCCTC
     6901 TGCCACATCC CCAGTTCTGC TCCCTGCTCT GCCCAGGAGA ACTCCCAAGC AGCACTACTG
     6961 CAACACATGT GGCAAAACCT TCTCCTCATC GAGTGCCCTG CAGATTCACG AGAGAACTCA
     7021 CACTGGAGAG AAACCCTTTG CTTGCACTAT TTGTGGAAGA GCTTTCACGA CTAAAGGCAA
     7081 TCTTAAGGTA CACATGGGCA CTCACATGTG GAATAGCACC CCTGCACGAC GGGGTCGGCG
     7141 GCTCTCTGTG GATGGCCCCA TGACATTTCT AGGAGGCAAT CCCGTCAAGT TCCCAGAAAT
     7201 GTTCCAGAAG GATTTGGCGG CAAGATCAGG AAGTGGGGAT CCTTCCAGCT TCTGGAATCA
     7261 GTATGCAGCA GCGCTCTCCA ACGGGCTGGC GATGAAGGCC AACGAGATCT CCGTCATTCA
     7321 GAACGGTGGC ATCCCTCCAA TTCCTGGAAG CCTCGGCAGT GGGAACAGCT CACCTGTTAG
     7381 TGGGCTGACG GGAAACCTGG AGAGGCTCCA GAACTCAGAG CCCAATGCTC CCCTGGCCGG
     7441 CCTGGAGAAA ATGGCAAGCA GTGAGAACGG AACCAACTTC CGCTTCACCC GCTTCGTGGA
     7501 GGACAGCAAG GAGATCGTCA CGAGTGgcgg ccgcgGATCC GGCGCAACAA ACTTCTCTCT
     7561 GCTGAAACAA GCCGGAGATG TCGAAGAGAA TCCTGGACCG atggccaagc ctttgtctca
     7621 agaagaatcc accctcattg aaagagcaac ggctacaatc aacagcatcc ccatctctga
     7681 agactacagc gtcgccagcg cagctctctc tagcgacggc cgcatcttca ctggtgtcaa
     7741 tgtatatcat tttactgggg gaccttgtgc agaactcgtg gtgctgggca ctgctgctgc
     7801 tgcggcagct ggcaacctga cttgtatcgt cgcgatcgga aatgagaaca ggggcatctt
     7861 gagcccctgc ggacggtgcc gacaggtgct tctcgatctg catcctggga tcaaagccat
     7921 agtgaaggac agtgatggac agccgacggc agttgggatt cgtgaattgc tgccctctgg
     7981 ttatgtgtgg gagggctaag aattaattcg atatcaagct tatcggtaat caacctctgg
     8041 attacaaaat ttgtgaaaga ttgactggta ttcttaacta tgttgctcct tttacgctat
     8101 gtggatacgc tgctttaatg cctttgtatc atgctattgc ttcccgtatg gctttcattt
     8161 tctcctcctt gtataaatcc tggttgctgt ctctttatga ggagttgtgg cccgttgtca
     8221 ggcaacgtgg cgtggtgtgc actgtgtttg ctgacgcaac ccccactggt tggggcattg
     8281 ccaccacctg tcagctcctt tccgggactt tcgctttccc cctccctatt gccacggcgg
     8341 aactcatcgc cgcctgcctt gcccgctgct ggacaggggc tcggctgttg ggcactgaca
     8401 attccgtggt gttgtcgggg aaatcatcgt cctttccttg gctgctcgcc tgtgttgcca
     8461 cctggattct gcgcgggacg tccttctgct acgtcccttc ggccctcaat ccagcggacc
     8521 ttccttcccg cggcctgctg ccggctctgc ggcctcttcc gcgtcttcgc cttcgccctc
     8581 agacgagtcg gatctccctt tgggccgcct ccccgcatcg ataccgtcga cctcgagacc
     8641 tagaaaaaca tggagcaatc acaagtagca atacagcagc taccaatgct gattgtgcct
     8701 ggctagaagc acaagaggag gaggaggtgg gttttccagt cacacctcag gtacctttaa
     8761 gaccaatgac ttacaaggca gctgtagatc ttagccactt tttaaaagaa aaggggggac
     8821 tggaagggct aattcactcc caacgaagac aagatatcct tgatctgtgg atctaccaca
     8881 cacaaggcta cttccctgat tggcagaact acacaccagg gccagggatc agatatccac
     8941 tgacctttgg atggtgctac aagctagtac cagttgagca agagaaggta gaagaagcca
     9001 atgaaggaga gaacacccgc ttgttacacc ctgtgagcct gcatgggatg gatgacccgg
     9061 agagagaagt attagagtgg aggtttgaca gccgcctagc atttcatcac atggcccgag
     9121 agctgcatcc ggactgtact gggtctctct ggttagacca gatctgagcc tgggagctct
     9181 ctggctaact agggaaccca ctgcttaagc ctcaataaag cttgccttga gtgcttcaag
     9241 tagtgtgtgc ccgtctgttg tgtgactctg gtaactagag atccctcaga cccttttagt
     9301 cagtgtggaa aatctctagc agggcccgtt taaacccgct gatcagcctc gactgtgcct
     9361 tctagttgcc agccatctgt tgtttgcccc tcccccgtgc cttccttgac cctggaaggt
     9421 gccactccca ctgtcctttc ctaataaaat gaggaaattg catcgcattg tctgagtagg
     9481 tgtcattcta ttctgggggg tggggtgggg caggacagca agggggagga ttgggaagac
     9541 aatagcaggc atgctgggga tgcggtgggc tctatggctt ctgaggcgga aagaaccagc
     9601 tggggctcta gggggtatcc ccnnnnnnnn nnnnnnnnnn nnnnnnnnnn nnnnnnnnnn
     9661 nnnnnnnnnn nnnnnnnnnn nnnnnnnnnn nnnnnnnnnn nnnnnnnnnn nnnnnnnnnn
     9721 nnnnnnnnnn nnnnnnnnnn nnnnnncnnn nnnnnnnnnn nnnnnnnnnn nnnnnnnnnn
     9781 nnnnnnnnnn nnnnnnnnnn nnnnnnnnnn nnnnnnnnnn nnnnnnnnnn nnnnnnnnan
     9841 nnnnnnnnnn nnnnnnnnnn nnnnnnnnnn nnnnnnnnnn nnnnnnnncc tttgacgttg
     9901 gagtccacgt tctttnnnnn nnnnnnnnnn nnnnnnnnnn nnnnnnnnnn nnaccctatc
     9961 tcggtctatt cttttgattt ataagggatt ttgccgattt cggcctattg gttaaaaaat
    10021 gagctgattt aacaaaaatt taacgcgaat taattctgtg gaatgtgtgt cagttagggt
    10081 gtggaaagtc cccaggctcc ccagcaggca gaagtatgca aagcatgcat ctcaattagt
    10141 cagcaaccag gtgtggaaag tccccaggct ccccagcagg cagaagtatg caaagcatgc
    10201 atctcaatta gtcagcaacc atagtcccgc ccctaactcc gcccatcccg cccctaactc
    10261 cgcccagttc cgcccattct ccgccccatg gctgactaat tttttttatt tatgcagagg
    10321 ccgaggccgc ctctgcctct gagctattcc agaagtagtg aggaggcttt tttggaggcc
    10381 taggcttttg caaaaagctc ccgggagctt gtatatccat tttcggatct gatcagcacg
    10441 tgttgacaat taatcatcgg catagtatat cggcatagta taatacgaca aggtgaggaa
    10501 ctaaaccatg gccaagttga ccagtgccgt tccggtgctc accgcgcgcg acgtcgccgg
    10561 agcggtcgag ttctggaccg accggctcgg gttctcccgg gacttcgtgg aggacgactt
    10621 cgccggtgtg gtccgggacg acgtgaccct gttcatcagc gcggtccagg accaggtggt
    10681 gccggacaac accctggcct gggtgtgggt gcgcggcctg gacgagctgt acgccgagtg
    10741 gtcggaggtc gtgtccacga acttccggga cgcctccggg ccggccatga ccgagatcgg
    10801 cgagcagccg tgggggcggg agttcgccct gcgcgacccg gccggcaact gcgtgcactt
    10861 cgtggccgag gagcaggact gacacgtgct acgagatttc gattccaccg ccgccttcta
    10921 tgaaaggttg ggcttcggaa tcgttttccg ggacgccggc tggatgatcc tccagcgcgg
    10981 ggatctcatg ctggagttct tcgcccaccc caacttgttt attgcagctt ataatggtta
    11041 caaataaagc aatagcatca caaatttcac aaataaagca tttttttcac tgcattctag
    11101 ttgtggtttg tccaaactca tcaatgtatc ttatcatgtc tgtataccgt cgacctctag
    11161 ctagagcttg gcgtaatcat ggtcatagct gtttcctgtg tgaaattgtt atccgctcac
    11221 aattccacac aacatacgag ccggaagcat aaagtgtaaa gcctggggtg cctaatgagt
    11281 gagctaactc acattaattg cgttgcgctc actgcccgct ttccagtcgg gaaacctgtc
    11341 gtgccagctg cattaatgaa tcggccaacg cgcggggaga ggcggtttgc gtattgggcg
    11401 ctcttccgct tcctcgctca ctgactcgct gcgctcggtc gttcggctgc ggcgagcggt
    11461 atcagctcac tcaaaggcgg taatacggtt atccacagaa tcaggggata acgcaggaaa
    11521 gaacatgtga gcaaaaggcc agcaaaaggc caggaaccgt aaaaaggccg cgttgctggc
    11581 gtttttccat aggctccgcc cccctgacga gcatcacaaa aatcgacgct caagtcagag
    11641 gtggcgaaac ccgacaggac tataaagata ccaggcgttt ccccctggaa gctccctcgt
    11701 gcgctctcct gttccgaccc tgccgcttac cggatacctg tccgcctttc tcccttcggg
    11761 aagcgtggcg ctttctcata gctcacgctg taggtatctc agttcggtgt aggtcgttcg
    11821 ctccaagctg ggctgtgtgc acgaaccccc cgttcagccc gaccgctgcg ccttatccgg
    11881 taactatcgt cttgagtcca acccggtaag acacgactta tcgccactgg cagcagccac
    11941 tggtaacagg attagcagag cgaggtatgt aggcggtgct acagagttct tgaagtggtg
    12001 gcctaactac ggctacacta gaagaacagt atttggtatc tgcgctctgc tgaagccagt
    12061 taccttcgga aaaagagttg gtagctcttg atccggcaaa caaaccaccg ctggtagcgg
    12121 tggttttttt gtttgcaagc agcagattac gcgcagaaaa aaaggatctc aagaagatcc
    12181 tttgatcttt tctacggggt ctgacgctca gtggaacgaa aactcacgtt aagggatttt
    12241 ggtcatgaga ttatcaaaaa ggatcttcac ctagatcctt ttaaattaaa aatgaagttt
    12301 taaatcaatc taaagtatat atgagtaaac ttggtctgac agttaccaat gcttaatcag
    12361 tgaggcacct atctcagcga tctgtctatt tcgttcatcc atagttgcct gactccccgt
    12421 cgtgtagata actacgatac gggagggctt accatctggc cccagtgctg caatgatacc
    12481 gcgagaccca cgctcaccgg ctccagattt atcagcaata aaccagccag ccggaagggc
    12541 cgagcgcaga agtggtcctg caactttatc cgcctccatc cagtctatta attgttgccg
    12601 ggaagctaga gtaagtagtt cgccagttaa tagtttgcgc aacgttgttg ccattgctac
    12661 aggcatcgtg gtgtcacgct cgtcgtttgg tatggcttca ttcagctccg gttcccaacg
    12721 atcaaggcga gttacatgat cccccatgtt gtgcaaaaaa gcggttagct ccttcggtcc
    12781 tccgatcgtt gtcagaagta agttggccgc agtgttatca ctcatggtta tggcagcact
    12841 gcataattct cttactgtca tgccatccgt aagatgcttt tctgtgactg gtgagtactc
    12901 aaccaagtca ttctgagaat agtgtatgcg gcgaccgagt tgctcttgcc cggcgtcaat
    12961 acgggataat accgcgccac atagcagaac tttaaaagtg ctcatcattg gaaaacgttc
    13021 ttcggggcga aaactctcaa ggatcttacc gctgttgaga tccagttcga tgtaacccac
    13081 tcgtgcaccc aactgatctt cagcatcttt tactttcacc agcgtttctg ggtgagcaaa
    13141 aacaggaagg caaaatgccg caaaaaaggg aataagggcg acacggaaat gttgaatact
    13201 catactcttc ctttttcaat attattgaag catttatcag ggttattgtc tcatgagcgg
    13261 atacatattt gaatgtattt agaaaaataa acaaataggg gttccgcgca catttccccg
    13321 aaaagtgcca cctgac    
//
