# Supplementary material for: Identification of proximal SUMO-dependent interactors using SUMO-ID
Source: Nat Commun. 2021 Nov 18;12:6671. doi: 10.1038/s41467-021-26807-6 (PMC8602451; doi:10.1038/s41467-021-26807-6)
Supplement: Supplementary file 12 — Source data [file 41467_2021_26807_MOESM12_ESM.zip › Source_data_file/Sequence files_representative constructs/Lenti-EFS-NTID194-GSQ-SALL1DSUMO-P2A-BLAST.ape]

LOCUS       Lenti_EFS_NTID19       13336 bp ds-DNA     circular     20-JUL-2021
DEFINITION  
ACCESSION   
VERSION     
SOURCE      
  ORGANISM  
COMMENT     Source: http://www.addgene.org/52962/sequences/ lentiCas9-Blast,
            TurboID (Ting lab); Human PML isoform IVa Accession# AF230411
COMMENT     Homo sapiens sal-like 1 (Drosophila) (SALL1), transcript variant 1,
            mRNA. ACCESSION   NM_002968 REGION: 32..4006
COMMENT     Potential SUMOylation sites mutated: K571R, K592R, K982R, K1086R
COMMENT     ApEinfo:methylated:1
FEATURES             Location/Qualifiers
     misc_feature    3554..7526
                     /locus_tag="Human SALL1"
                     /label="Human SALL1"
                     /ApEinfo_label="Human SALL1"
                     /ApEinfo_fwdcolor="cyan"
                     /ApEinfo_revcolor="cyan"
                     /ApEinfo_graphicformat="arrow_data {{0 1 2 0 0 -1} {} 0}
                     width 5 offset 0"
     primer_bind     complement(11178..11198)
                     /locus_tag="M13-rev"
                     /label="M13-rev"
                     /ApEinfo_label="M13-rev"
                     /ApEinfo_fwdcolor="cyan"
                     /ApEinfo_revcolor="green"
                     /ApEinfo_graphicformat="arrow_data {{0 1 2 0 0 -1} {} 0}
                     width 5 offset 0"
     rep_origin      complement(11566..12248)
                     /locus_tag="ColE1 origin"
                     /label="ColE1 origin"
                     /ApEinfo_label="ColE1 origin"
                     /ApEinfo_fwdcolor="gray50"
                     /ApEinfo_revcolor="gray50"
                     /ApEinfo_graphicformat="arrow_data {{0 1 2 0 0 -1} {} 0}
                     width 5 offset 0"
     misc_binding    complement(11204..11226)
                     /locus_tag="LacO"
                     /label="LacO"
                     /ApEinfo_label="LacO"
                     /ApEinfo_fwdcolor="cornflower blue"
                     /ApEinfo_revcolor="cornflower blue"
                     /ApEinfo_graphicformat="arrow_data {{0 1 2 0 0 -1} {} 0}
                     width 5 offset 0"
     CDS             complement(12346..13005)
                     /locus_tag="AmpR"
                     /label="AmpR"
                     /ApEinfo_label="AmpR"
                     /ApEinfo_fwdcolor="yellow"
                     /ApEinfo_revcolor="yellow"
                     /ApEinfo_graphicformat="arrow_data {{0 1 2 0 0 -1} {} 0}
                     width 5 offset 0"
     misc_feature    2457..2561
                     /locus_tag="cPPT (central polypurine tract)"
                     /label="cPPT (central polypurine tract)"
                     /ApEinfo_label="cPPT (central polypurine tract)"
                     /ApEinfo_fwdcolor="#cccccc"
                     /ApEinfo_revcolor="#cccccc"
                     /ApEinfo_graphicformat="arrow_data {{0 1 2 0 0 -1} {} 0}
                     width 5 offset 0"
     misc_feature    1684..1916
                     /locus_tag="RRE (Rev binding element)"
                     /label="RRE (Rev binding element)"
                     /ApEinfo_label="RRE (Rev binding element)"
                     /ApEinfo_fwdcolor="#cccccc"
                     /ApEinfo_revcolor="#cccccc"
                     /ApEinfo_graphicformat="arrow_data {{0 1 2 0 0 -1} {} 0}
                     width 5 offset 0"
     misc_feature    8845..8850
                     /locus_tag="Bbs1 site"
                     /label="Bbs1 site"
                     /ApEinfo_label="Bbs1 site"
                     /ApEinfo_fwdcolor="#cccccc"
                     /ApEinfo_revcolor="#cccccc"
                     /ApEinfo_graphicformat="arrow_data {{0 1 2 0 0 -1} {} 0}
                     width 5 offset 0"
     misc_feature    9535..9540
                     /locus_tag="Bbs1 site(1)"
                     /label="Bbs1 site(1)"
                     /ApEinfo_label="Bbs1 site"
                     /ApEinfo_fwdcolor="#cccccc"
                     /ApEinfo_revcolor="#cccccc"
                     /ApEinfo_graphicformat="arrow_data {{0 1 2 0 0 -1} {} 0}
                     width 5 offset 0"
     misc_feature    828..1016
                     /locus_tag="5'LTR"
                     /label="5'LTR"
                     /ApEinfo_label="5'LTR"
                     /ApEinfo_fwdcolor="#cccccc"
                     /ApEinfo_revcolor="#cccccc"
                     /ApEinfo_graphicformat="arrow_data {{0 1 2 0 0 -1} {} 0}
                     width 5 offset 0"
     misc_feature    9135..9323
                     /locus_tag="3' LTR"
                     /label="3' LTR"
                     /ApEinfo_label="3' LTR"
                     /ApEinfo_fwdcolor="#cccccc"
                     /ApEinfo_revcolor="#cccccc"
                     /ApEinfo_graphicformat="arrow_data {{0 1 2 0 0 -1} {} 0}
                     width 5 offset 0"
     misc_feature    7601..7999
                     /locus_tag="Blasticidin resistance gene"
                     /label="Blasticidin resistance gene"
                     /ApEinfo_label="Blasticidin resistance gene"
                     /ApEinfo_fwdcolor="#cc66ff"
                     /ApEinfo_revcolor="#cc66ff"
                     /ApEinfo_graphicformat="arrow_data {{0 1 2 0 0 -1} {} 0}
                     width 5 offset 0"
     misc_feature    7601..7999
                     /locus_tag="Blast"
                     /label="Blast"
                     /ApEinfo_label="Blast"
                     /ApEinfo_fwdcolor="#ff6666"
                     /ApEinfo_revcolor="#ff6666"
                     /ApEinfo_graphicformat="arrow_data {{0 1 2 0 0 -1} {} 0}
                     width 5 offset 0"
     misc_feature    8027..8620
                     /locus_tag="WPRE"
                     /label="WPRE"
                     /ApEinfo_label="WPRE"
                     /ApEinfo_fwdcolor="#6666ff"
                     /ApEinfo_revcolor="#6666ff"
                     /ApEinfo_graphicformat="arrow_data {{0 1 2 0 0 -1} {} 0}
                     width 5 offset 0"
     misc_feature    7679..7684
                     /locus_tag="Bbs1 site(2)"
                     /label="Bbs1 site(2)"
                     /ApEinfo_label="Bbs1 site"
                     /ApEinfo_fwdcolor="#cccccc"
                     /ApEinfo_revcolor="#cccccc"
                     /ApEinfo_graphicformat="arrow_data {{0 1 2 0 0 -1} {} 0}
                     width 5 offset 0"
     misc_feature    8563..8568
                     /locus_tag="Bbs1 site(3)"
                     /label="Bbs1 site(3)"
                     /ApEinfo_label="Bbs1 site"
                     /ApEinfo_fwdcolor="#cccccc"
                     /ApEinfo_revcolor="#cccccc"
                     /ApEinfo_graphicformat="arrow_data {{0 1 2 0 0 -1} {} 0}
                     width 5 offset 0"
     misc_feature    7541..7600
                     /locus_tag="P2A"
                     /label="P2A"
                     /ApEinfo_label="P2A"
                     /ApEinfo_fwdcolor="#e6e6e6"
                     /ApEinfo_revcolor="#e6e6e6"
                     /ApEinfo_graphicformat="arrow_data {{0 1 2 0 0 -1} {} 0}
                     width 5 offset 0"
     misc_feature    3501..3547
                     /locus_tag="GSQ linker"
                     /label="GSQ linker"
                     /ApEinfo_label="GSQ linker"
                     /ApEinfo_fwdcolor="#ffff66"
                     /ApEinfo_revcolor="#ffff66"
                     /ApEinfo_graphicformat="arrow_data {{0 1 2 0 0 -1} {} 0}
                     width 5 offset 0"
     CDS             2912..3490
                     /codon_start=1
                     /translation="KDNTVPLKLIALLANGEFHSGEQLGETLGMSRAAINKHIQTLRD
                     W
                     GVDVFTVPGKGYSLPEPIPLLNAKQILGQLDGGSVAVLPVVDSTNQYLLDRIGELKSG
                     D
                     ACIAEYQQAGRGSRGRKWFSPFGANLYLSMFWRLKRGPAAIGLGPVIGIVMAEALRKL
                     G
                     ADKVRVKWPNDLYLQDRKLAGILVELAGITGDAAQIVIGAGINVAMRRVEESVVNQGW
                     I
                     TLQEAGINLDRNTLAATLIRELRAALELFEQEGLAPYLPRWEKLDNFINRPVKLIIGD
                     K EIFGISRGIDKQGALLLEQDGVIKPWMGGEISLRSAEK"
                     /locus_tag="BirA (humanized)"
                     /label="BirA (humanized)"
                     /ApEinfo_label="BirA (humanized)"
                     /ApEinfo_fwdcolor="#e9d024"
                     /ApEinfo_revcolor="#e9d024"
                     /ApEinfo_graphicformat="arrow_data {{0 1 2 0 0 -1} {} 0}
                     width 5 offset 0"
     misc_feature    3383..3385
                     /locus_tag="V160A"
                     /label="V160A"
                     /ApEinfo_label="V160A"
                     /ApEinfo_fwdcolor="#7eff74"
                     /ApEinfo_revcolor="#7eff74"
                     /ApEinfo_graphicformat="arrow_data {{0 1 2 0 0 -1} {} 0}
                     width 5 offset 0"
     misc_feature    3101..3103
                     /locus_tag="Q65P"
                     /label="Q65P"
                     /ApEinfo_label="Q65P"
                     /ApEinfo_fwdcolor="#7eff74"
                     /ApEinfo_revcolor="#7eff74"
                     /ApEinfo_graphicformat="arrow_data {{0 1 2 0 0 -1} {} 0}
                     width 5 offset 0"
     misc_feature    3167..3169
                     /locus_tag="I87V"
                     /label="I87V"
                     /ApEinfo_label="I87V"
                     /ApEinfo_fwdcolor="#7eff74"
                     /ApEinfo_revcolor="#7eff74"
                     /ApEinfo_graphicformat="arrow_data {{0 1 2 0 0 -1} {} 0}
                     width 5 offset 0"
     misc_feature    3251..3253
                     /locus_tag="G115G"
                     /label="G115G"
                     /ApEinfo_label="G115G"
                     /ApEinfo_fwdcolor="#7eff74"
                     /ApEinfo_revcolor="#7eff74"
                     /ApEinfo_graphicformat="arrow_data {{0 1 2 0 0 -1} {} 0}
                     width 5 offset 0"
     misc_feature    2879..2905
                     /locus_tag="FLAG"
                     /label="FLAG"
                     /ApEinfo_label="FLAG"
                     /ApEinfo_fwdcolor="#ff8000"
                     /ApEinfo_revcolor="#ff8000"
                     /ApEinfo_graphicformat="arrow_data {{0 1 2 0 0 -1} {} 0}
                     width 5 offset 0"
     source          2912..3490
                     /organism="synthetic DNA construct"
                     /mol_type="other DNA"
                     /locus_tag="source:synthetic DNA construct"
                     /label="source:synthetic DNA construct"
                     /ApEinfo_label="source:synthetic DNA construct"
                     /ApEinfo_fwdcolor="pink"
                     /ApEinfo_revcolor="pink"
                     /ApEinfo_graphicformat="arrow_data {{0 1 2 0 0 -1} {} 0}
                     width 5 offset 0"
     misc_feature    3356..3358
                     /locus_tag="L151P"
                     /label="L151P"
                     /ApEinfo_label="L151P"
                     /ApEinfo_fwdcolor="#7eff74"
                     /ApEinfo_revcolor="#7eff74"
                     /ApEinfo_graphicformat="arrow_data {{0 1 2 0 0 -1} {} 0}
                     width 5 offset 0"
     misc_feature    3479..3481
                     /locus_tag="T192A"
                     /label="T192A"
                     /ApEinfo_label="T192A"
                     /ApEinfo_fwdcolor="#7eff74"
                     /ApEinfo_revcolor="#7eff74"
                     /ApEinfo_graphicformat="arrow_data {{0 1 2 0 0 -1} {} 0}
                     width 5 offset 0"
     misc_difference 3485..3487
                     /locus_tag="K194I"
                     /label="K194I"
                     /ApEinfo_label="K194I"
                     /ApEinfo_fwdcolor="pink"
                     /ApEinfo_revcolor="pink"
                     /ApEinfo_graphicformat="arrow_data {{0 1 2 0 0 -1} {} 0}
                     width 5 offset 0"
     misc_feature    3260..3262
                     /locus_tag="R118S"
                     /label="R118S"
                     /ApEinfo_label="R118S"
                     /ApEinfo_fwdcolor="#7eff74"
                     /ApEinfo_revcolor="#7eff74"
                     /ApEinfo_graphicformat="arrow_data {{0 1 2 0 0 -1} {} 0}
                     width 5 offset 0"
     misc_feature    3326..3328
                     /locus_tag="E141K"
                     /label="E141K"
                     /ApEinfo_label="E141K"
                     /ApEinfo_fwdcolor="#7eff74"
                     /ApEinfo_revcolor="#7eff74"
                     /ApEinfo_graphicformat="arrow_data {{0 1 2 0 0 -1} {} 0}
                     width 5 offset 0"
     misc_difference 3329..3331
                     /locus_tag="Q142R"
                     /label="Q142R"
                     /ApEinfo_label="Q142R"
                     /ApEinfo_fwdcolor="pink"
                     /ApEinfo_revcolor="pink"
                     /ApEinfo_graphicformat="arrow_data {{0 1 2 0 0 -1} {} 0}
                     width 5 offset 0"
     misc_feature    3353..3355
                     /locus_tag="S150G"
                     /label="S150G"
                     /ApEinfo_label="S150G"
                     /ApEinfo_fwdcolor="#7eff74"
                     /ApEinfo_revcolor="#7eff74"
                     /ApEinfo_graphicformat="arrow_data {{0 1 2 0 0 -1} {} 0}
                     width 5 offset 0"
     misc_feature    5264..5266
                     /locus_tag="K571R"
                     /label="K571R"
                     /ApEinfo_label="K571R"
                     /ApEinfo_fwdcolor="#6666ff"
                     /ApEinfo_revcolor="#6666ff"
                     /ApEinfo_graphicformat="arrow_data {{0 1 2 0 0 -1} {} 0}
                     width 5 offset 0"
     misc_feature    5327..5329
                     /locus_tag="K592R"
                     /label="K592R"
                     /ApEinfo_label="K592R"
                     /ApEinfo_fwdcolor="#6666ff"
                     /ApEinfo_revcolor="#6666ff"
                     /ApEinfo_graphicformat="arrow_data {{0 1 2 0 0 -1} {} 0}
                     width 5 offset 0"
     misc_feature    6497..6499
                     /locus_tag="K982R"
                     /label="K982R"
                     /ApEinfo_label="K982R"
                     /ApEinfo_fwdcolor="#6666ff"
                     /ApEinfo_revcolor="#6666ff"
                     /ApEinfo_graphicformat="arrow_data {{0 1 2 0 0 -1} {} 0}
                     width 5 offset 0"
     misc_feature    6809..6811
                     /locus_tag="K1086R"
                     /label="K1086R"
                     /ApEinfo_label="K1086R"
                     /ApEinfo_fwdcolor="#6666ff"
                     /ApEinfo_revcolor="#6666ff"
                     /ApEinfo_graphicformat="arrow_data {{0 1 2 0 0 -1} {} 0}
                     width 5 offset 0"
ORIGIN
        1 gtcgacggat cgggagatct cccgatcccc tatggtgcac tctcagtaca atctgctctg
       61 atgccgcata gttaagccag tatctgctcc ctgcttgtgt gttggaggtc gctgagtagt
      121 gcgcgagcaa aatttaagct acaacaaggc aaggcttgac cgacaattgc atgaagaatc
      181 tgcttagggt taggcgtttt gcgctgcttc gcgatgtacg ggccagatat acgcgttgac
      241 attgattatt gactagttat taatagtaat caattacggg gtcattagtt catagcccat
      301 atatggagtt ccgcgttaca taacttacgg taaatggccc gcctggctga ccgcccaacg
      361 acccccgccc attgacgtca ataatgacgt atgttcccat agtaacgcca atagggactt
      421 tccattgacg tcaatgggtg gagtatttac ggtaaactgc ccacttggca gtacatcaag
      481 tgtatcatat gccaagtacg ccccctattg acgtcaatga cggtaaatgg cccgcctggc
      541 attatgccca gtacatgacc ttatgggact ttcctacttg gcagtacatc tacgtattag
      601 tcatcgctat taccatggtg atgcggtttt ggcagtacat caatgggcgt ggatagcggt
      661 ttgactcacg gggatttcca agtctccacc ccattgacgt caatgggagt ttgttttggc
      721 accaaaatca acgggacttt ccaaaatgtc gtaacaactc cgccccattg acgcaaatgg
      781 gcggtaggcg tgtacggtgg gaggtctata taagcagcgc gttttgcctg tactgggtct
      841 ctctggttag accagatctg agcctgggag ctctctggct aactagggaa cccactgctt
      901 aagcctcaat aaagcttgcc ttgagtgctt caagtagtgt gtgcccgtct gttgtgtgac
      961 tctggtaact agagatccct cagacccttt tagtcagtgt ggaaaatctc tagcagtggc
     1021 gcccgaacag ggacttgaaa gcgaaaggga aaccagagga gctctctcga cgcaggactc
     1081 ggcttgctga agcgcgcacg gcaagaggcg aggggcggcg actggtgagt acgccaaaaa
     1141 ttttgactag cggaggctag aaggagagag atgggtgcga gagcgtcagt attaagcggg
     1201 ggagaattag atcgcgatgg gaaaaaattc ggttaaggcc agggggaaag aaaaaatata
     1261 aattaaaaca tatagtatgg gcaagcaggg agctagaacg attcgcagtt aatcctggcc
     1321 tgttagaaac atcagaaggc tgtagacaaa tactgggaca gctacaacca tcccttcaga
     1381 caggatcaga agaacttaga tcattatata atacagtagc aaccctctat tgtgtgcatc
     1441 aaaggataga gataaaagac accaaggaag ctttagacaa gatagaggaa gagcaaaaca
     1501 aaagtaagac caccgcacag caagcggccG GCCgctgatc ttcagacctg gaggaggaga
     1561 tatgagggac aattggagaa gtgaattata taaatataaa gtagtaaaaa ttgaaccatt
     1621 aggagtagca cccaccaagg caaagagaag agtggtgcag agagaaaaaa gagcagtggg
     1681 aataggagct ttgttccttg ggttcttggg agcagcagga agcactatgg gcgcagcgtc
     1741 aatgacgctg acggtacagg ccagacaatt attgtctggt atagtgcagc agcagaacaa
     1801 tttgctgagg gctattgagg cgcaacagca tctgttgcaa ctcacagtct ggggcatcaa
     1861 gcagctccag gcaagaatcc tggctgtgga aagataccta aaggatcaac agctcctggg
     1921 gatttggggt tgctctggaa aactcatttg caccactgct gtgccttgga atgctagttg
     1981 gagtaataaa tctctggaac agatttggaa tcacacgacc tggatggagt gggacagaga
     2041 aattaacaat tacacaagct taatacactc cttaattgaa gaatcgcaaa accagcaaga
     2101 aaagaatgaa caagaattat tggaattaga taaatgggca agtttgtgga attggtttaa
     2161 cataacaaat tggctgtggt atataaaatt attcataatg atagtaggag gcttggtagg
     2221 tttaagaata gtttttgctg tactttctat agtgaataga gttaggcagg gatattcacc
     2281 attatcgttt cagacccacc tcccaacccc gaggggaccc gacaggcccg aaggaataga
     2341 agaagaaggt ggagagagag acagagacag atccattcga ttagtgaacg gatcggcact
     2401 gcgtgcgcca attctgcaga caaatggcag tattcatcca caattttaaa agaaaagggg
     2461 ggattggggg gtacagtgca ggggaaagaa tagtagacat aatagcaaca gacatacaaa
     2521 ctaaagaatt acaaaaacaa attacaaaaa ttcaaaattt tcgggtttat tacagggaca
     2581 gcagagatcc agtttggtta attagctagc taggtcttga aaggagtggg aattggctcc
     2641 ggtgcccgtc agtgggcaga gcgcacatcg cccacagtcc ccgagaagtt ggggggaggg
     2701 gtcggcaatt gatccggtgc ctagagaagg tggcgcgggg taaactggga aagtgatgtc
     2761 gtgtactggc tccgcctttt tcccgagggt gggggagaac cgtatataag tgcagtagtc
     2821 gccgtgaacg ttctttttcg caacgggttt gccgccagaa cacaggaccg gtgccaccAT
     2881 GGACTACAAA GACGATGACG ACAAGggctc taaagacaat actgtgcctc tgaagctgat
     2941 cgctctcctg gctaatggcg agttccatag tggcgaacag ctgggagaaa ccctgggcat
     3001 gtccagggcc gctatcaaca agcacattca gactctgcgc gactggggcg tggacgtgtt
     3061 caccgtgccc ggaaagggct actctctgcc cgagcctatc ccgctgctga acgctaaaca
     3121 gattctggga cagctggacg gcgggagcgt ggcagtcctg cctgtgGTCG ACtccaccaa
     3181 tcagtacctg ctggatcgaa tcggcgagct gaagagtggg gatgcttgca ttgcagaata
     3241 tcagcaggca gggagaggaa gcagagggag gaaatggttc tctccttttg gagctaacct
     3301 gtacctgagt atgttttggc gcctgaagcg gggaccagca gcaatcggcc tgggcccggt
     3361 catcggaatt gtcatggcag aagcgctgcg aaagctggga gcagacaagg tgcgagtcaa
     3421 atggcccaat gacctgtatc tgcaggatag aaagctggca ggcatcctgg tggagctggc
     3481 cggaataaca GGGCGCGCCG GCGGGGGATC TTCCGGAGGC GGGCAAATTT CTTACGCAAG
     3541 TAGAGGGgaa ttcATGTCGC GGAGGAAGCA AGCGAAGCCT CAACATTTCC AATCCGACCC
     3601 CGAAGTGGCC TCGCTCCCCC GGCGAGATGG AGACACAGAA AAGGGTCAAC CGAGTCGCCC
     3661 TACTAAGAGC AAGGATGCCC ACGTCTGTGG CCGGTGCTGT GCCGAGTTCT TTGAATTATC
     3721 AGATCTTCTG CTCCACAAGA AGAACTGTAC TAAAAATCAA TTAGTTTTAA TCGTAAATGA
     3781 AAATCCAGCC TCCCCACCCG AAACCTTCTC CCCCAGCCCC CCTCCTGATA ATCCTGATGA
     3841 ACAAATGAAT GACACAGTTA ACAAAACAGA TCAAGTGGAC TGCAGCGACC TTTCAGAACA
     3901 CAACGGACTT GACAGGGAAG AGTCCATGGA GGTGGAGGCC CCGGTTGCTA ACAAAAGCGG
     3961 CAGCGGCACT TCCAGCGGCA GCCACAGCAG TACCGCCCCA AGCAGCAGCA GCAGCAGCAG
     4021 CAGCAGCAGC GGCGGCGGCG GCAGCTCCTC CACAGGTACC TCAGCGATCA CAACCTCTCT
     4081 ACCTCAACTC GGGGACCTGA CAACACTGGG CAACTTCTCC GTAATCAACA GCAACGTCAT
     4141 CATCGAGAAC CTCCAGAGCA CCAAGGTGGC GGTGGCCCAG TTCTCCCAGG AAGCGAGGTG
     4201 CGGCGGGGCC TCTGGGGGCA AGCTGGCCGT CCCAGCCCTC ATGGAAcaac tcctagctct
     4261 gcagcagcag cagatccacc agctgcaatt gatcgaacag attcgtcacc aaATATTGCT
     4321 GTTGGCTTCT CAGAATGCAG ACTTGCCAAC ATCTTCTAGT CCTTCTCAAG GTACTTTAcG
     4381 AACATCTGCC AACCCCTTGT CCACGCTAAG TTCCCATTTA TCTCAGCAGC TGGCAGCAGC
     4441 AGCTGGATTG GCACAGAGCC TCGCCAGCCA ATCTGCCAGC ATTAGTGGTG TGAAACAGCT
     4501 ACCCCCAATC CAGCTACCTC AGAGCAGTTC TGGCAACACC ATCATTCCAT CCAACAGCGG
     4561 CTCTTCTCCC AATATGAAca tattggcagc ggcagttacc accCCGTCCT CTGAAAAAGT
     4621 GGCTTCAAGT GCTGGGGCCT CCCATGTCAG CAACCCAGCG GTCTCATcAT CGTCCTCACC
     4681 AGCTTTTGCA ATAAGCAGTT TATTAAGTCC TGCGTCTAAT CCACTTCTAC CTCAGCAAGC
     4741 CTCCGCTAAC TCGGTTTTCC CCAGCCCTTT GCCCAACATC GGAACAACTG CAGAGGATTT
     4801 AAACTCCTTG TCTGCCTTGG CCCAGCAAAG AAAAAGCAAG CCACCAAATG TCACTGCCTT
     4861 TGAAGCGAAA AGTACTTCCG ATGAGGCATT CTTCAAACAC AAGTGCAGGT TCTGCGCGAA
     4921 GGTCTTTGGG AGTGACAGTG CCTTGCAGAT CCACTTGCGT TCCCATACCG GAGAGAGGCC
     4981 ATTCAAGTGC AACATCTGCG GGAACAGGTT CTCCACCAAG GGGAATCTGA AAGTCCACTT
     5041 TCAGCGCCAC AAAGAGAAAT ACCCTCATAT CCAGATGAAC CCCTATCCTG TGCCTGAGCA
     5101 TTTGGACAAT ATCCCCACGA GTACTGGCAT CCCATATGGC ATGTCCATCC CTCCAGAGAA
     5161 GCCAGTCACC AGCTGGCTAG ACACCAAACC AGTCCTGCCT ACTCTGACCA CTTCAGTCGG
     5221 CCTGCCGTTG CCCCCAACCC TCCCAAGCCT CATACCCTTC ATCCGGACGG AAGAGCCAGC
     5281 CCCCATCCCC ATCAGCCATT CTGCCACCAG CCCCCCAGGC TCAGTCCGGA GTGACTCCGG
     5341 GGGCCCTGAG TCAGCCACAA GAAACCTAGG TGGGCTCCCA GAGGAAGCCG AAGGGTCCAC
     5401 TCTGCCACCC TCTGGTGGCA AAAGCGAAGA GAGTGGCATG GTCACCAACT CAGTCCCGAC
     5461 GGCGAGCAGT AGCGTCCTGA GCTCCCCAGC GGCAGACTGC GGCCCCGCGG GCAGTGCCAC
     5521 CACCTTCACC AACCCTTTGT TGCCGCTCAT GTCCGAGCAG TTCAAGGCCA AGTTTCCTTT
     5581 TGGGGGACTC CTGGACTCAG CTCAGGCATC AGAGACGTCC AAGCTTCAGC AACTGGTAGA
     5641 AAACATTGAC AAGAAGGCCA CTGACCCCAA TGAGTGCATC ATCTGCCACC GGGTTCTCAG
     5701 CTGCCAGAGC GCCTTGAAAA TGCACTACAG GACACACACT GGGGAGAGGC CCTTTAAGTG
     5761 TAAGATCTGT GGCCGGGCTT TCACCACGAA AGGGAATCTT AAAACCCACT ACAGTGTCCA
     5821 TCGTGCTATG CCCCCGCTCA GAGTCCAGCA TTCCTGCCCC ATCTGCCAGA AGAAGTTCAC
     5881 GAACGCTGTG GTCCTGCAGC AGCACATCCG AATGCATATG GGAGGCCAGA TCCCCAACAC
     5941 CCCAGTCCCC GACAGCTACT CTGAGTCCAT GGAGTCTGAC ACAGGTTCCT TTGATGAGAA
     6001 AAATTTTGAT GACCTAGACA ACTTCTCTGA TGAAAACATG GAAGACTGTC CTGAGGGCAG
     6061 CATCCCTGAT ACACCTAAGT CTGCAGACGC CTCCCAAGAC AGCTTATCCT CTTCGCCTTT
     6121 GCCCCTCGAG ATGTCGAGCA TCGCTGCTTT GGAAAATCAG ATGAAGATGA TCAATGCTGG
     6181 CCTGGCAGAG CAGCTACAGG CCAGCCTGAA GTCAGTGGAG AATGGGTCCA TCGAGGGGGA
     6241 TGTCCTGACC AATGATTCAT CCTCAGTGGG TGGTGACATG GAAAGCCAAA GTGCTGGCAG
     6301 CCCAGCCATC TCAGAGTCTA CCTCTTCCAT GCAGGCTCTG TCCCCGTCCA ACAGCACGCA
     6361 GGAGTTCCAC AAGTCACCCA GCATTGAGGA GAAACCACAG AGAGCGGTCC CAAGCGAGTT
     6421 TGCCAATGGT TTGTCTCCCA CCCCAGTGAA TGGTGGGGCT TTGGATTTGA CATCTAGTCA
     6481 CGCAGAGAAA ATCATCCGGG AAGATTCTTT GGGGATCCTC TTCCCTTTTA GAGACCGGGG
     6541 TAAATTTAAA AACACTGCTT GTGACATTTG TGGCAAAACA TTTGCTTGTC AGAGTGCCTT
     6601 GGACATTCAC TATAGAAGTC ATACCAAAGA GAGACCATTT ATTTGCACAG TTTGCAATCG
     6661 TGGCTTTTCC ACAAAGGGTA ATTTGAAGCA GCACATGTTG ACACATCAGA TGCGAGATCT
     6721 GCCATCCCAG CTCTTTGAGC CCAGTTCCAA CCTTGGCCCC AATCAGAACT CAGCGGTGAT
     6781 TCCCGCCAAC TCGTTGTCAT CTCTCATCCG GACAGAGGTC AACGGCTTCG TGCATGTTTC
     6841 TCCTCAGGAC AGTAAGGACA CCCCCACCAG TCACGTCCCG TCTGGGCCTC TGTCTTCCTC
     6901 TGCCACATCC CCAGTTCTGC TCCCTGCTCT GCCCAGGAGA ACTCCCAAGC AGCACTACTG
     6961 CAACACATGT GGCAAAACCT TCTCCTCATC GAGTGCCCTG CAGATTCACG AGAGAACTCA
     7021 CACTGGAGAG AAACCCTTTG CTTGCACTAT TTGTGGAAGA GCTTTCACGA CTAAAGGCAA
     7081 TCTTAAGGTA CACATGGGCA CTCACATGTG GAATAGCACC CCTGCACGAC GGGGTCGGCG
     7141 GCTCTCTGTG GATGGCCCCA TGACATTTCT AGGAGGCAAT CCCGTCAAGT TCCCAGAAAT
     7201 GTTCCAGAAG GATTTGGCGG CAAGATCAGG AAGTGGGGAT CCTTCCAGCT TCTGGAATCA
     7261 GTATGCAGCA GCGCTCTCCA ACGGGCTGGC GATGAAGGCC AACGAGATCT CCGTCATTCA
     7321 GAACGGTGGC ATCCCTCCAA TTCCTGGAAG CCTCGGCAGT GGGAACAGCT CACCTGTTAG
     7381 TGGGCTGACG GGAAACCTGG AGAGGCTCCA GAACTCAGAG CCCAATGCTC CCCTGGCCGG
     7441 CCTGGAGAAA ATGGCAAGCA GTGAGAACGG AACCAACTTC CGCTTCACCC GCTTCGTGGA
     7501 GGACAGCAAG GAGATCGTCA CGAGTGgcgg ccgcgGATCC GGCGCAACAA ACTTCTCTCT
     7561 GCTGAAACAA GCCGGAGATG TCGAAGAGAA TCCTGGACCG atggccaagc ctttgtctca
     7621 agaagaatcc accctcattg aaagagcaac ggctacaatc aacagcatcc ccatctctga
     7681 agactacagc gtcgccagcg cagctctctc tagcgacggc cgcatcttca ctggtgtcaa
     7741 tgtatatcat tttactgggg gaccttgtgc agaactcgtg gtgctgggca ctgctgctgc
     7801 tgcggcagct ggcaacctga cttgtatcgt cgcgatcgga aatgagaaca ggggcatctt
     7861 gagcccctgc ggacggtgcc gacaggtgct tctcgatctg catcctggga tcaaagccat
     7921 agtgaaggac agtgatggac agccgacggc agttgggatt cgtgaattgc tgccctctgg
     7981 ttatgtgtgg gagggctaag aattaattcg atatcaagct tatcggtaat caacctctgg
     8041 attacaaaat ttgtgaaaga ttgactggta ttcttaacta tgttgctcct tttacgctat
     8101 gtggatacgc tgctttaatg cctttgtatc atgctattgc ttcccgtatg gctttcattt
     8161 tctcctcctt gtataaatcc tggttgctgt ctctttatga ggagttgtgg cccgttgtca
     8221 ggcaacgtgg cgtggtgtgc actgtgtttg ctgacgcaac ccccactggt tggggcattg
     8281 ccaccacctg tcagctcctt tccgggactt tcgctttccc cctccctatt gccacggcgg
     8341 aactcatcgc cgcctgcctt gcccgctgct ggacaggggc tcggctgttg ggcactgaca
     8401 attccgtggt gttgtcgggg aaatcatcgt cctttccttg gctgctcgcc tgtgttgcca
     8461 cctggattct gcgcgggacg tccttctgct acgtcccttc ggccctcaat ccagcggacc
     8521 ttccttcccg cggcctgctg ccggctctgc ggcctcttcc gcgtcttcgc cttcgccctc
     8581 agacgagtcg gatctccctt tgggccgcct ccccgcatcg ataccgtcga cctcgagacc
     8641 tagaaaaaca tggagcaatc acaagtagca atacagcagc taccaatgct gattgtgcct
     8701 ggctagaagc acaagaggag gaggaggtgg gttttccagt cacacctcag gtacctttaa
     8761 gaccaatgac ttacaaggca gctgtagatc ttagccactt tttaaaagaa aaggggggac
     8821 tggaagggct aattcactcc caacgaagac aagatatcct tgatctgtgg atctaccaca
     8881 cacaaggcta cttccctgat tggcagaact acacaccagg gccagggatc agatatccac
     8941 tgacctttgg atggtgctac aagctagtac cagttgagca agagaaggta gaagaagcca
     9001 atgaaggaga gaacacccgc ttgttacacc ctgtgagcct gcatgggatg gatgacccgg
     9061 agagagaagt attagagtgg aggtttgaca gccgcctagc atttcatcac atggcccgag
     9121 agctgcatcc ggactgtact gggtctctct ggttagacca gatctgagcc tgggagctct
     9181 ctggctaact agggaaccca ctgcttaagc ctcaataaag cttgccttga gtgcttcaag
     9241 tagtgtgtgc ccgtctgttg tgtgactctg gtaactagag atccctcaga cccttttagt
     9301 cagtgtggaa aatctctagc agggcccgtt taaacccgct gatcagcctc gactgtgcct
     9361 tctagttgcc agccatctgt tgtttgcccc tcccccgtgc cttccttgac cctggaaggt
     9421 gccactccca ctgtcctttc ctaataaaat gaggaaattg catcgcattg tctgagtagg
     9481 tgtcattcta ttctgggggg tggggtgggg caggacagca agggggagga ttgggaagac
     9541 aatagcaggc atgctgggga tgcggtgggc tctatggctt ctgaggcgga aagaaccagc
     9601 tggggctcta gggggtatcc ccnnnnnnnn nnnnnnnnnn nnnnnnnnnn nnnnnnnnnn
     9661 nnnnnnnnnn nnnnnnnnnn nnnnnnnnnn nnnnnnnnnn nnnnnnnnnn nnnnnnnnnn
     9721 nnnnnnnnnn nnnnnnnnnn nnnnnncnnn nnnnnnnnnn nnnnnnnnnn nnnnnnnnnn
     9781 nnnnnnnnnn nnnnnnnnnn nnnnnnnnnn nnnnnnnnnn nnnnnnnnnn nnnnnnnnan
     9841 nnnnnnnnnn nnnnnnnnnn nnnnnnnnnn nnnnnnnnnn nnnnnnnncc tttgacgttg
     9901 gagtccacgt tctttnnnnn nnnnnnnnnn nnnnnnnnnn nnnnnnnnnn nnaccctatc
     9961 tcggtctatt cttttgattt ataagggatt ttgccgattt cggcctattg gttaaaaaat
    10021 gagctgattt aacaaaaatt taacgcgaat taattctgtg gaatgtgtgt cagttagggt
    10081 gtggaaagtc cccaggctcc ccagcaggca gaagtatgca aagcatgcat ctcaattagt
    10141 cagcaaccag gtgtggaaag tccccaggct ccccagcagg cagaagtatg caaagcatgc
    10201 atctcaatta gtcagcaacc atagtcccgc ccctaactcc gcccatcccg cccctaactc
    10261 cgcccagttc cgcccattct ccgccccatg gctgactaat tttttttatt tatgcagagg
    10321 ccgaggccgc ctctgcctct gagctattcc agaagtagtg aggaggcttt tttggaggcc
    10381 taggcttttg caaaaagctc ccgggagctt gtatatccat tttcggatct gatcagcacg
    10441 tgttgacaat taatcatcgg catagtatat cggcatagta taatacgaca aggtgaggaa
    10501 ctaaaccatg gccaagttga ccagtgccgt tccggtgctc accgcgcgcg acgtcgccgg
    10561 agcggtcgag ttctggaccg accggctcgg gttctcccgg gacttcgtgg aggacgactt
    10621 cgccggtgtg gtccgggacg acgtgaccct gttcatcagc gcggtccagg accaggtggt
    10681 gccggacaac accctggcct gggtgtgggt gcgcggcctg gacgagctgt acgccgagtg
    10741 gtcggaggtc gtgtccacga acttccggga cgcctccggg ccggccatga ccgagatcgg
    10801 cgagcagccg tgggggcggg agttcgccct gcgcgacccg gccggcaact gcgtgcactt
    10861 cgtggccgag gagcaggact gacacgtgct acgagatttc gattccaccg ccgccttcta
    10921 tgaaaggttg ggcttcggaa tcgttttccg ggacgccggc tggatgatcc tccagcgcgg
    10981 ggatctcatg ctggagttct tcgcccaccc caacttgttt attgcagctt ataatggtta
    11041 caaataaagc aatagcatca caaatttcac aaataaagca tttttttcac tgcattctag
    11101 ttgtggtttg tccaaactca tcaatgtatc ttatcatgtc tgtataccgt cgacctctag
    11161 ctagagcttg gcgtaatcat ggtcatagct gtttcctgtg tgaaattgtt atccgctcac
    11221 aattccacac aacatacgag ccggaagcat aaagtgtaaa gcctggggtg cctaatgagt
    11281 gagctaactc acattaattg cgttgcgctc actgcccgct ttccagtcgg gaaacctgtc
    11341 gtgccagctg cattaatgaa tcggccaacg cgcggggaga ggcggtttgc gtattgggcg
    11401 ctcttccgct tcctcgctca ctgactcgct gcgctcggtc gttcggctgc ggcgagcggt
    11461 atcagctcac tcaaaggcgg taatacggtt atccacagaa tcaggggata acgcaggaaa
    11521 gaacatgtga gcaaaaggcc agcaaaaggc caggaaccgt aaaaaggccg cgttgctggc
    11581 gtttttccat aggctccgcc cccctgacga gcatcacaaa aatcgacgct caagtcagag
    11641 gtggcgaaac ccgacaggac tataaagata ccaggcgttt ccccctggaa gctccctcgt
    11701 gcgctctcct gttccgaccc tgccgcttac cggatacctg tccgcctttc tcccttcggg
    11761 aagcgtggcg ctttctcata gctcacgctg taggtatctc agttcggtgt aggtcgttcg
    11821 ctccaagctg ggctgtgtgc acgaaccccc cgttcagccc gaccgctgcg ccttatccgg
    11881 taactatcgt cttgagtcca acccggtaag acacgactta tcgccactgg cagcagccac
    11941 tggtaacagg attagcagag cgaggtatgt aggcggtgct acagagttct tgaagtggtg
    12001 gcctaactac ggctacacta gaagaacagt atttggtatc tgcgctctgc tgaagccagt
    12061 taccttcgga aaaagagttg gtagctcttg atccggcaaa caaaccaccg ctggtagcgg
    12121 tggttttttt gtttgcaagc agcagattac gcgcagaaaa aaaggatctc aagaagatcc
    12181 tttgatcttt tctacggggt ctgacgctca gtggaacgaa aactcacgtt aagggatttt
    12241 ggtcatgaga ttatcaaaaa ggatcttcac ctagatcctt ttaaattaaa aatgaagttt
    12301 taaatcaatc taaagtatat atgagtaaac ttggtctgac agttaccaat gcttaatcag
    12361 tgaggcacct atctcagcga tctgtctatt tcgttcatcc atagttgcct gactccccgt
    12421 cgtgtagata actacgatac gggagggctt accatctggc cccagtgctg caatgatacc
    12481 gcgagaccca cgctcaccgg ctccagattt atcagcaata aaccagccag ccggaagggc
    12541 cgagcgcaga agtggtcctg caactttatc cgcctccatc cagtctatta attgttgccg
    12601 ggaagctaga gtaagtagtt cgccagttaa tagtttgcgc aacgttgttg ccattgctac
    12661 aggcatcgtg gtgtcacgct cgtcgtttgg tatggcttca ttcagctccg gttcccaacg
    12721 atcaaggcga gttacatgat cccccatgtt gtgcaaaaaa gcggttagct ccttcggtcc
    12781 tccgatcgtt gtcagaagta agttggccgc agtgttatca ctcatggtta tggcagcact
    12841 gcataattct cttactgtca tgccatccgt aagatgcttt tctgtgactg gtgagtactc
    12901 aaccaagtca ttctgagaat agtgtatgcg gcgaccgagt tgctcttgcc cggcgtcaat
    12961 acgggataat accgcgccac atagcagaac tttaaaagtg ctcatcattg gaaaacgttc
    13021 ttcggggcga aaactctcaa ggatcttacc gctgttgaga tccagttcga tgtaacccac
    13081 tcgtgcaccc aactgatctt cagcatcttt tactttcacc agcgtttctg ggtgagcaaa
    13141 aacaggaagg caaaatgccg caaaaaaggg aataagggcg acacggaaat gttgaatact
    13201 catactcttc ctttttcaat attattgaag catttatcag ggttattgtc tcatgagcgg
    13261 atacatattt gaatgtattt agaaaaataa acaaataggg gttccgcgca catttccccg
    13321 aaaagtgcca cctgac    
//
