# Supplementary material for: Identification of proximal SUMO-dependent interactors using SUMO-ID
Source: Nat Commun. 2021 Nov 18;12:6671. doi: 10.1038/s41467-021-26807-6 (PMC8602451; doi:10.1038/s41467-021-26807-6)
Supplement: Supplementary file 12 — Source data [file 41467_2021_26807_MOESM12_ESM.zip › Source_data_file/Sequence files_representative constructs/Lenti-EFS.NTID194.TP53.blast.ape]

LOCUS       Lenti_EFS_NTID19       10543 bp ds-DNA     circular     20-JUL-2021
DEFINITION  
ACCESSION   
VERSION     
SOURCE      
  ORGANISM  
COMMENT     Source: http://www.addgene.org/52962/sequences/ lentiCas9-Blast,
            TurboID (Ting lab); Homo sapiens tumor protein p53 (TP53),
            transcript variant 1, mRNA.
COMMENT     ACCESSION   NM_000546
COMMENT     
COMMENT     ApEinfo:methylated:1
FEATURES             Location/Qualifiers
     misc_feature    3554..4732
                     /locus_tag="TP53"
                     /label="TP53"
                     /ApEinfo_label="TP53"
                     /ApEinfo_fwdcolor="cyan"
                     /ApEinfo_revcolor="cyan"
                     /ApEinfo_graphicformat="arrow_data {{0 1 2 0 0 -1} {} 0}
                     width 5 offset 0"
     primer_bind     complement(8385..8405)
                     /locus_tag="M13-rev"
                     /label="M13-rev"
                     /ApEinfo_label="M13-rev"
                     /ApEinfo_fwdcolor="cyan"
                     /ApEinfo_revcolor="green"
                     /ApEinfo_graphicformat="arrow_data {{0 1 2 0 0 -1} {} 0}
                     width 5 offset 0"
     CDS             2912..3490
                     /codon_start=1
                     /translation="KDNTVPLKLIALLANGEFHSGEQLGETLGMSRAAINKHIQTLRD
                     W
                     GVDVFTVPGKGYSLPEPIPLLNAKQILGQLDGGSVAVLPVVDSTNQYLLDRIGELKSG
                     D
                     ACIAEYQQAGRGSRGRKWFSPFGANLYLSMFWRLKRGPAAIGLGPVIGIVMAEALRKL
                     G
                     ADKVRVKWPNDLYLQDRKLAGILVELAGITGDAAQIVIGAGINVAMRRVEESVVNQGW
                     I
                     TLQEAGINLDRNTLAATLIRELRAALELFEQEGLAPYLPRWEKLDNFINRPVKLIIGD
                     K EIFGISRGIDKQGALLLEQDGVIKPWMGGEISLRSAEK"
                     /locus_tag="BirA (humanized)"
                     /label="BirA (humanized)"
                     /ApEinfo_label="BirA (humanized)"
                     /ApEinfo_fwdcolor="#e9d024"
                     /ApEinfo_revcolor="#e9d024"
                     /ApEinfo_graphicformat="arrow_data {{0 1 2 0 0 -1} {} 0}
                     width 5 offset 0"
     misc_feature    3383..3385
                     /locus_tag="V160A"
                     /label="V160A"
                     /ApEinfo_label="V160A"
                     /ApEinfo_fwdcolor="#7eff74"
                     /ApEinfo_revcolor="#7eff74"
                     /ApEinfo_graphicformat="arrow_data {{0 1 2 0 0 -1} {} 0}
                     width 5 offset 0"
     misc_feature    3101..3103
                     /locus_tag="Q65P"
                     /label="Q65P"
                     /ApEinfo_label="Q65P"
                     /ApEinfo_fwdcolor="#7eff74"
                     /ApEinfo_revcolor="#7eff74"
                     /ApEinfo_graphicformat="arrow_data {{0 1 2 0 0 -1} {} 0}
                     width 5 offset 0"
     rep_origin      complement(8773..9455)
                     /locus_tag="ColE1 origin"
                     /label="ColE1 origin"
                     /ApEinfo_label="ColE1 origin"
                     /ApEinfo_fwdcolor="gray50"
                     /ApEinfo_revcolor="gray50"
                     /ApEinfo_graphicformat="arrow_data {{0 1 2 0 0 -1} {} 0}
                     width 5 offset 0"
     misc_feature    3167..3169
                     /locus_tag="I87V"
                     /label="I87V"
                     /ApEinfo_label="I87V"
                     /ApEinfo_fwdcolor="#7eff74"
                     /ApEinfo_revcolor="#7eff74"
                     /ApEinfo_graphicformat="arrow_data {{0 1 2 0 0 -1} {} 0}
                     width 5 offset 0"
     misc_binding    complement(8411..8433)
                     /locus_tag="LacO"
                     /label="LacO"
                     /ApEinfo_label="LacO"
                     /ApEinfo_fwdcolor="cornflower blue"
                     /ApEinfo_revcolor="cornflower blue"
                     /ApEinfo_graphicformat="arrow_data {{0 1 2 0 0 -1} {} 0}
                     width 5 offset 0"
     misc_feature    3251..3253
                     /locus_tag="G115G"
                     /label="G115G"
                     /ApEinfo_label="G115G"
                     /ApEinfo_fwdcolor="#7eff74"
                     /ApEinfo_revcolor="#7eff74"
                     /ApEinfo_graphicformat="arrow_data {{0 1 2 0 0 -1} {} 0}
                     width 5 offset 0"
     misc_feature    4734..4741
                     /locus_tag="Not1"
                     /label="Not1"
                     /ApEinfo_label="Not1"
                     /ApEinfo_fwdcolor="#ff6666"
                     /ApEinfo_revcolor="#ff6666"
                     /ApEinfo_graphicformat="arrow_data {{0 1 2 0 0 -1} {} 0}
                     width 5 offset 0"
     CDS             complement(9553..10212)
                     /locus_tag="AmpR"
                     /label="AmpR"
                     /ApEinfo_label="AmpR"
                     /ApEinfo_fwdcolor="yellow"
                     /ApEinfo_revcolor="yellow"
                     /ApEinfo_graphicformat="arrow_data {{0 1 2 0 0 -1} {} 0}
                     width 5 offset 0"
     misc_feature    2457..2561
                     /locus_tag="cPPT (central polypurine tract)"
                     /label="cPPT (central polypurine tract)"
                     /ApEinfo_label="cPPT (central polypurine tract)"
                     /ApEinfo_fwdcolor="#cccccc"
                     /ApEinfo_revcolor="#cccccc"
                     /ApEinfo_graphicformat="arrow_data {{0 1 2 0 0 -1} {} 0}
                     width 5 offset 0"
     misc_feature    2879..2905
                     /locus_tag="FLAG"
                     /label="FLAG"
                     /ApEinfo_label="FLAG"
                     /ApEinfo_fwdcolor="#ff8000"
                     /ApEinfo_revcolor="#ff8000"
                     /ApEinfo_graphicformat="arrow_data {{0 1 2 0 0 -1} {} 0}
                     width 5 offset 0"
     misc_feature    1684..1916
                     /locus_tag="RRE (Rev binding element)"
                     /label="RRE (Rev binding element)"
                     /ApEinfo_label="RRE (Rev binding element)"
                     /ApEinfo_fwdcolor="#cccccc"
                     /ApEinfo_revcolor="#cccccc"
                     /ApEinfo_graphicformat="arrow_data {{0 1 2 0 0 -1} {} 0}
                     width 5 offset 0"
     misc_feature    6052..6057
                     /locus_tag="Bbs1 site"
                     /label="Bbs1 site"
                     /ApEinfo_label="Bbs1 site"
                     /ApEinfo_fwdcolor="#cccccc"
                     /ApEinfo_revcolor="#cccccc"
                     /ApEinfo_graphicformat="arrow_data {{0 1 2 0 0 -1} {} 0}
                     width 5 offset 0"
     misc_feature    6742..6747
                     /locus_tag="Bbs1 site(1)"
                     /label="Bbs1 site(1)"
                     /ApEinfo_label="Bbs1 site"
                     /ApEinfo_fwdcolor="#cccccc"
                     /ApEinfo_revcolor="#cccccc"
                     /ApEinfo_graphicformat="arrow_data {{0 1 2 0 0 -1} {} 0}
                     width 5 offset 0"
     misc_feature    828..1016
                     /locus_tag="5'LTR"
                     /label="5'LTR"
                     /ApEinfo_label="5'LTR"
                     /ApEinfo_fwdcolor="#cccccc"
                     /ApEinfo_revcolor="#cccccc"
                     /ApEinfo_graphicformat="arrow_data {{0 1 2 0 0 -1} {} 0}
                     width 5 offset 0"
     source          2912..3490
                     /organism="synthetic DNA construct"
                     /mol_type="other DNA"
                     /locus_tag="source:synthetic DNA construct"
                     /label="source:synthetic DNA construct"
                     /ApEinfo_label="source:synthetic DNA construct"
                     /ApEinfo_fwdcolor="pink"
                     /ApEinfo_revcolor="pink"
                     /ApEinfo_graphicformat="arrow_data {{0 1 2 0 0 -1} {} 0}
                     width 5 offset 0"
     misc_feature    6342..6530
                     /locus_tag="3' LTR"
                     /label="3' LTR"
                     /ApEinfo_label="3' LTR"
                     /ApEinfo_fwdcolor="#cccccc"
                     /ApEinfo_revcolor="#cccccc"
                     /ApEinfo_graphicformat="arrow_data {{0 1 2 0 0 -1} {} 0}
                     width 5 offset 0"
     misc_feature    4808..5206
                     /locus_tag="Blasticidin resistance gene"
                     /label="Blasticidin resistance gene"
                     /ApEinfo_label="Blasticidin resistance gene"
                     /ApEinfo_fwdcolor="#cc66ff"
                     /ApEinfo_revcolor="#cc66ff"
                     /ApEinfo_graphicformat="arrow_data {{0 1 2 0 0 -1} {} 0}
                     width 5 offset 0"
     misc_feature    3356..3358
                     /locus_tag="L151P"
                     /label="L151P"
                     /ApEinfo_label="L151P"
                     /ApEinfo_fwdcolor="#7eff74"
                     /ApEinfo_revcolor="#7eff74"
                     /ApEinfo_graphicformat="arrow_data {{0 1 2 0 0 -1} {} 0}
                     width 5 offset 0"
     misc_feature    4808..5206
                     /locus_tag="Blast"
                     /label="Blast"
                     /ApEinfo_label="Blast"
                     /ApEinfo_fwdcolor="#ff6666"
                     /ApEinfo_revcolor="#ff6666"
                     /ApEinfo_graphicformat="arrow_data {{0 1 2 0 0 -1} {} 0}
                     width 5 offset 0"
     misc_feature    5234..5827
                     /locus_tag="WPRE"
                     /label="WPRE"
                     /ApEinfo_label="WPRE"
                     /ApEinfo_fwdcolor="#6666ff"
                     /ApEinfo_revcolor="#6666ff"
                     /ApEinfo_graphicformat="arrow_data {{0 1 2 0 0 -1} {} 0}
                     width 5 offset 0"
     misc_feature    4886..4891
                     /locus_tag="Bbs1 site(2)"
                     /label="Bbs1 site(2)"
                     /ApEinfo_label="Bbs1 site"
                     /ApEinfo_fwdcolor="#cccccc"
                     /ApEinfo_revcolor="#cccccc"
                     /ApEinfo_graphicformat="arrow_data {{0 1 2 0 0 -1} {} 0}
                     width 5 offset 0"
     misc_feature    5770..5775
                     /locus_tag="Bbs1 site(3)"
                     /label="Bbs1 site(3)"
                     /ApEinfo_label="Bbs1 site"
                     /ApEinfo_fwdcolor="#cccccc"
                     /ApEinfo_revcolor="#cccccc"
                     /ApEinfo_graphicformat="arrow_data {{0 1 2 0 0 -1} {} 0}
                     width 5 offset 0"
     misc_feature    4748..4807
                     /locus_tag="P2A"
                     /label="P2A"
                     /ApEinfo_label="P2A"
                     /ApEinfo_fwdcolor="#e6e6e6"
                     /ApEinfo_revcolor="#e6e6e6"
                     /ApEinfo_graphicformat="arrow_data {{0 1 2 0 0 -1} {} 0}
                     width 5 offset 0"
     misc_feature    3479..3481
                     /locus_tag="T192A"
                     /label="T192A"
                     /ApEinfo_label="T192A"
                     /ApEinfo_fwdcolor="#7eff74"
                     /ApEinfo_revcolor="#7eff74"
                     /ApEinfo_graphicformat="arrow_data {{0 1 2 0 0 -1} {} 0}
                     width 5 offset 0"
     misc_difference 3485..3487
                     /locus_tag="K194I"
                     /label="K194I"
                     /ApEinfo_label="K194I"
                     /ApEinfo_fwdcolor="pink"
                     /ApEinfo_revcolor="pink"
                     /ApEinfo_graphicformat="arrow_data {{0 1 2 0 0 -1} {} 0}
                     width 5 offset 0"
     misc_feature    3260..3262
                     /locus_tag="R118S"
                     /label="R118S"
                     /ApEinfo_label="R118S"
                     /ApEinfo_fwdcolor="#7eff74"
                     /ApEinfo_revcolor="#7eff74"
                     /ApEinfo_graphicformat="arrow_data {{0 1 2 0 0 -1} {} 0}
                     width 5 offset 0"
     misc_feature    3326..3328
                     /locus_tag="E141K"
                     /label="E141K"
                     /ApEinfo_label="E141K"
                     /ApEinfo_fwdcolor="#7eff74"
                     /ApEinfo_revcolor="#7eff74"
                     /ApEinfo_graphicformat="arrow_data {{0 1 2 0 0 -1} {} 0}
                     width 5 offset 0"
     misc_difference 3329..3331
                     /locus_tag="Q142R"
                     /label="Q142R"
                     /ApEinfo_label="Q142R"
                     /ApEinfo_fwdcolor="pink"
                     /ApEinfo_revcolor="pink"
                     /ApEinfo_graphicformat="arrow_data {{0 1 2 0 0 -1} {} 0}
                     width 5 offset 0"
     misc_feature    3353..3355
                     /locus_tag="S150G"
                     /label="S150G"
                     /ApEinfo_label="S150G"
                     /ApEinfo_fwdcolor="#7eff74"
                     /ApEinfo_revcolor="#7eff74"
                     /ApEinfo_graphicformat="arrow_data {{0 1 2 0 0 -1} {} 0}
                     width 5 offset 0"
     misc_feature    3501..3547
                     /locus_tag="GSQ linker"
                     /label="GSQ linker"
                     /ApEinfo_label="GSQ linker"
                     /ApEinfo_fwdcolor="#ffff66"
                     /ApEinfo_revcolor="#ffff66"
                     /ApEinfo_graphicformat="arrow_data {{0 1 2 0 0 -1} {} 0}
                     width 5 offset 0"
ORIGIN
        1 gtcgacggat cgggagatct cccgatcccc tatggtgcac tctcagtaca atctgctctg
       61 atgccgcata gttaagccag tatctgctcc ctgcttgtgt gttggaggtc gctgagtagt
      121 gcgcgagcaa aatttaagct acaacaaggc aaggcttgac cgacaattgc atgaagaatc
      181 tgcttagggt taggcgtttt gcgctgcttc gcgatgtacg ggccagatat acgcgttgac
      241 attgattatt gactagttat taatagtaat caattacggg gtcattagtt catagcccat
      301 atatggagtt ccgcgttaca taacttacgg taaatggccc gcctggctga ccgcccaacg
      361 acccccgccc attgacgtca ataatgacgt atgttcccat agtaacgcca atagggactt
      421 tccattgacg tcaatgggtg gagtatttac ggtaaactgc ccacttggca gtacatcaag
      481 tgtatcatat gccaagtacg ccccctattg acgtcaatga cggtaaatgg cccgcctggc
      541 attatgccca gtacatgacc ttatgggact ttcctacttg gcagtacatc tacgtattag
      601 tcatcgctat taccatggtg atgcggtttt ggcagtacat caatgggcgt ggatagcggt
      661 ttgactcacg gggatttcca agtctccacc ccattgacgt caatgggagt ttgttttggc
      721 accaaaatca acgggacttt ccaaaatgtc gtaacaactc cgccccattg acgcaaatgg
      781 gcggtaggcg tgtacggtgg gaggtctata taagcagcgc gttttgcctg tactgggtct
      841 ctctggttag accagatctg agcctgggag ctctctggct aactagggaa cccactgctt
      901 aagcctcaat aaagcttgcc ttgagtgctt caagtagtgt gtgcccgtct gttgtgtgac
      961 tctggtaact agagatccct cagacccttt tagtcagtgt ggaaaatctc tagcagtggc
     1021 gcccgaacag ggacttgaaa gcgaaaggga aaccagagga gctctctcga cgcaggactc
     1081 ggcttgctga agcgcgcacg gcaagaggcg aggggcggcg actggtgagt acgccaaaaa
     1141 ttttgactag cggaggctag aaggagagag atgggtgcga gagcgtcagt attaagcggg
     1201 ggagaattag atcgcgatgg gaaaaaattc ggttaaggcc agggggaaag aaaaaatata
     1261 aattaaaaca tatagtatgg gcaagcaggg agctagaacg attcgcagtt aatcctggcc
     1321 tgttagaaac atcagaaggc tgtagacaaa tactgggaca gctacaacca tcccttcaga
     1381 caggatcaga agaacttaga tcattatata atacagtagc aaccctctat tgtgtgcatc
     1441 aaaggataga gataaaagac accaaggaag ctttagacaa gatagaggaa gagcaaaaca
     1501 aaagtaagac caccgcacag caagcggccG GCCgctgatc ttcagacctg gaggaggaga
     1561 tatgagggac aattggagaa gtgaattata taaatataaa gtagtaaaaa ttgaaccatt
     1621 aggagtagca cccaccaagg caaagagaag agtggtgcag agagaaaaaa gagcagtggg
     1681 aataggagct ttgttccttg ggttcttggg agcagcagga agcactatgg gcgcagcgtc
     1741 aatgacgctg acggtacagg ccagacaatt attgtctggt atagtgcagc agcagaacaa
     1801 tttgctgagg gctattgagg cgcaacagca tctgttgcaa ctcacagtct ggggcatcaa
     1861 gcagctccag gcaagaatcc tggctgtgga aagataccta aaggatcaac agctcctggg
     1921 gatttggggt tgctctggaa aactcatttg caccactgct gtgccttgga atgctagttg
     1981 gagtaataaa tctctggaac agatttggaa tcacacgacc tggatggagt gggacagaga
     2041 aattaacaat tacacaagct taatacactc cttaattgaa gaatcgcaaa accagcaaga
     2101 aaagaatgaa caagaattat tggaattaga taaatgggca agtttgtgga attggtttaa
     2161 cataacaaat tggctgtggt atataaaatt attcataatg atagtaggag gcttggtagg
     2221 tttaagaata gtttttgctg tactttctat agtgaataga gttaggcagg gatattcacc
     2281 attatcgttt cagacccacc tcccaacccc gaggggaccc gacaggcccg aaggaataga
     2341 agaagaaggt ggagagagag acagagacag atccattcga ttagtgaacg gatcggcact
     2401 gcgtgcgcca attctgcaga caaatggcag tattcatcca caattttaaa agaaaagggg
     2461 ggattggggg gtacagtgca ggggaaagaa tagtagacat aatagcaaca gacatacaaa
     2521 ctaaagaatt acaaaaacaa attacaaaaa ttcaaaattt tcgggtttat tacagggaca
     2581 gcagagatcc agtttggtta attagctagc taggtcttga aaggagtggg aattggctcc
     2641 ggtgcccgtc agtgggcaga gcgcacatcg cccacagtcc ccgagaagtt ggggggaggg
     2701 gtcggcaatt gatccggtgc ctagagaagg tggcgcgggg taaactggga aagtgatgtc
     2761 gtgtactggc tccgcctttt tcccgagggt gggggagaac cgtatataag tgcagtagtc
     2821 gccgtgaacg ttctttttcg caacgggttt gccgccagaa cacaggaccg gtgccaccAT
     2881 GGACTACAAA GACGATGACG ACAAGggctc taaagacaat actgtgcctc tgaagctgat
     2941 cgctctcctg gctaatggcg agttccatag tggcgaacag ctgggagaaa ccctgggcat
     3001 gtccagggcc gctatcaaca agcacattca gactctgcgc gactggggcg tggacgtgtt
     3061 caccgtgccc ggaaagggct actctctgcc cgagcctatc ccgctgctga acgctaaaca
     3121 gattctggga cagctggacg gcgggagcgt ggcagtcctg cctgtgGTCG ACtccaccaa
     3181 tcagtacctg ctggatcgaa tcggcgagct gaagagtggg gatgcttgca ttgcagaata
     3241 tcagcaggca gggagaggaa gcagagggag gaaatggttc tctccttttg gagctaacct
     3301 gtacctgagt atgttttggc gcctgaagcg gggaccagca gcaatcggcc tgggcccggt
     3361 catcggaatt gtcatggcag aagcgctgcg aaagctggga gcagacaagg tgcgagtcaa
     3421 atggcccaat gacctgtatc tgcaggatag aaagctggca ggcatcctgg tggagctggc
     3481 cggaataaca GGGCGCGCCG GCGGGGGATC TTCCGGAGGC GGGCAAATTT CTTACGCAAG
     3541 TAGAGGGgaa ttcNNNNNNN NNNNNNNNNN NNNNNNNNNN NNNNNNNNNN NNNNNNNNNN
     3601 NNNNNNNNNN NNNNNNNNNN NNNNNNNNNN NNNNNNNNNN NNNNNNNNNN NNNNNNNNNN
     3661 NNNNNNNNNN NNNNNNNNNN NNNNNNNNNN NNNNNNNNNN NNNNNNNNNN NNNNNNNNNN
     3721 NNNNNNNNNN NNNNNNNNNN NNNNNNNNNN NNNNNNNNNN NNNNNNNNNN NNNNNNNNNN
     3781 NNNNNNNNNN NNNNNNNNNN NNNNNNNNNN NNNNNNNNNN NNNNNNNNNN NNNNNNNNNN
     3841 NNNNNNNNNN NNNNNNNNNN NNNNNNNNNN NNNNNNNNNN NNNNNNNNNN NNNNNNNNNN
     3901 NNNNNNNNNN NNNNNNNNNN NNNNNNNNNN NNNNNNNNNN NNNNNNNNNN NNNNNNNNNN
     3961 NNNNNNNNNN NNNNNNNNNN NNNNNNNNNN NNNNNNNNNN NNNNNNNNNN NNNNNNNNNN
     4021 NNNNNNNNNN NNNNNNNNNN NNNNNNNNNN NNNNNNNNNN NNNNNNNNNN NNNNNNNNNN
     4081 NNNNNNNNNN NNNNNNNNNN NNNNNNNNNN NNNNNNNNNN NNNNNNNNNN NNNNNNNNNN
     4141 NNNNNNNNNN NNNNNNNNNN NNNNNNNNNN NNNNNNNNNN NNNNNNNNNN NNNNNNNNNN
     4201 NNNNNNNNNN NNNNNNNNNN NNNNNNNNNN NNNNNNNNNN NNNNNNNNNN NNNNNNNNNN
     4261 NNNNNNNNNN NNNNNNNNNN NNNNNNNNNN NNNNNNNNNN NNNNNNNNNN NNNNNNNNNN
     4321 NNNNNNNNNN NNNNNNNNNN NNNNNNNNNN NNNNNNNNNN NNNNNNNNNN NNNNNNNNNN
     4381 NNNNNNNNNN NNNNNNNNNN NNNNNNNNNN NNNNNNNNNN NNNNNNNNNN NNNNNNNNNN
     4441 NNNNNNNNNN NNNNNNNNNN NNNNNNNNNN NNNNNNNNNN NNNNNNNNNN NNNNNNNNNN
     4501 NNNNNNNNNN NNNNNNNNNN NNNNNNNNNN NNNNNNNNNN NNNNNNNNNN NNNNNNNNNN
     4561 NNNNNNNNNN NNNNNNNNNN NNNNNNNNNN NNNNNNNNNN NNNNNNNNNN NNNNNNNNNN
     4621 NNNNNNNNNN NNNNNNNNNN NNNNNNNNNN NNNNNNNNNN NNNNNNNNNN NNNNNNNNNN
     4681 NNNNNNNNNN NNNNNNNNNN NNNNNNNNNN NNNNNNNNNN NNNNNNNNNN NNggcggccg
     4741 cgGATCCGGC GCAACAAACT TCTCTCTGCT GAAACAAGCC GGAGATGTCG AAGAGAATCC
     4801 TGGACCGatg gccaagcctt tgtctcaaga agaatccacc ctcattgaaa gagcaacggc
     4861 tacaatcaac agcatcccca tctctgaaga ctacagcgtc gccagcgcag ctctctctag
     4921 cgacggccgc atcttcactg gtgtcaatgt atatcatttt actgggggac cttgtgcaga
     4981 actcgtggtg ctgggcactg ctgctgctgc ggcagctggc aacctgactt gtatcgtcgc
     5041 gatcggaaat gagaacaggg gcatcttgag cccctgcgga cggtgccgac aggtgcttct
     5101 cgatctgcat cctgggatca aagccatagt gaaggacagt gatggacagc cgacggcagt
     5161 tgggattcgt gaattgctgc cctctggtta tgtgtgggag ggctaagaat taattcgata
     5221 tcaagcttat cggtaatcaa cctctggatt acaaaatttg tgaaagattg actggtattc
     5281 ttaactatgt tgctcctttt acgctatgtg gatacgctgc tttaatgcct ttgtatcatg
     5341 ctattgcttc ccgtatggct ttcattttct cctccttgta taaatcctgg ttgctgtctc
     5401 tttatgagga gttgtggccc gttgtcaggc aacgtggcgt ggtgtgcact gtgtttgctg
     5461 acgcaacccc cactggttgg ggcattgcca ccacctgtca gctcctttcc gggactttcg
     5521 ctttccccct ccctattgcc acggcggaac tcatcgccgc ctgccttgcc cgctgctgga
     5581 caggggctcg gctgttgggc actgacaatt ccgtggtgtt gtcggggaaa tcatcgtcct
     5641 ttccttggct gctcgcctgt gttgccacct ggattctgcg cgggacgtcc ttctgctacg
     5701 tcccttcggc cctcaatcca gcggaccttc cttcccgcgg cctgctgccg gctctgcggc
     5761 ctcttccgcg tcttcgcctt cgccctcaga cgagtcggat ctccctttgg gccgcctccc
     5821 cgcatcgata ccgtcgacct cgagacctag aaaaacatgg agcaatcaca agtagcaata
     5881 cagcagctac caatgctgat tgtgcctggc tagaagcaca agaggaggag gaggtgggtt
     5941 ttccagtcac acctcaggta cctttaagac caatgactta caaggcagct gtagatctta
     6001 gccacttttt aaaagaaaag gggggactgg aagggctaat tcactcccaa cgaagacaag
     6061 atatccttga tctgtggatc taccacacac aaggctactt ccctgattgg cagaactaca
     6121 caccagggcc agggatcaga tatccactga cctttggatg gtgctacaag ctagtaccag
     6181 ttgagcaaga gaaggtagaa gaagccaatg aaggagagaa cacccgcttg ttacaccctg
     6241 tgagcctgca tgggatggat gacccggaga gagaagtatt agagtggagg tttgacagcc
     6301 gcctagcatt tcatcacatg gcccgagagc tgcatccgga ctgtactggg tctctctggt
     6361 tagaccagat ctgagcctgg gagctctctg gctaactagg gaacccactg cttaagcctc
     6421 aataaagctt gccttgagtg cttcaagtag tgtgtgcccg tctgttgtgt gactctggta
     6481 actagagatc cctcagaccc ttttagtcag tgtggaaaat ctctagcagg gcccgtttaa
     6541 acccgctgat cagcctcgac tgtgccttct agttgccagc catctgttgt ttgcccctcc
     6601 cccgtgcctt ccttgaccct ggaaggtgcc actcccactg tcctttccta ataaaatgag
     6661 gaaattgcat cgcattgtct gagtaggtgt cattctattc tggggggtgg ggtggggcag
     6721 gacagcaagg gggaggattg ggaagacaat agcaggcatg ctggggatgc ggtgggctct
     6781 atggcttctg aggcggaaag aaccagctgg ggctctaggg ggtatccccn nnnnnnnnnn
     6841 nnnnnnnnnn nnnnnnnnnn nnnnnnnnnn nnnnnnnnnn nnnnnnnnnn nnnnnnnnnn
     6901 nnnnnnnnnn nnnnnnnnnn nnnnnnnnnn nnnnnnnnnn nnnnnnnnnn nnncnnnnnn
     6961 nnnnnnnnnn nnnnnnnnnn nnnnnnnnnn nnnnnnnnnn nnnnnnnnnn nnnnnnnnnn
     7021 nnnnnnnnnn nnnnnnnnnn nnnnnannnn nnnnnnnnnn nnnnnnnnnn nnnnnnnnnn
     7081 nnnnnnnnnn nnnnnccttt gacgttggag tccacgttct ttnnnnnnnn nnnnnnnnnn
     7141 nnnnnnnnnn nnnnnnnnna ccctatctcg gtctattctt ttgatttata agggattttg
     7201 ccgatttcgg cctattggtt aaaaaatgag ctgatttaac aaaaatttaa cgcgaattaa
     7261 ttctgtggaa tgtgtgtcag ttagggtgtg gaaagtcccc aggctcccca gcaggcagaa
     7321 gtatgcaaag catgcatctc aattagtcag caaccaggtg tggaaagtcc ccaggctccc
     7381 cagcaggcag aagtatgcaa agcatgcatc tcaattagtc agcaaccata gtcccgcccc
     7441 taactccgcc catcccgccc ctaactccgc ccagttccgc ccattctccg ccccatggct
     7501 gactaatttt ttttatttat gcagaggccg aggccgcctc tgcctctgag ctattccaga
     7561 agtagtgagg aggctttttt ggaggcctag gcttttgcaa aaagctcccg ggagcttgta
     7621 tatccatttt cggatctgat cagcacgtgt tgacaattaa tcatcggcat agtatatcgg
     7681 catagtataa tacgacaagg tgaggaacta aaccatggcc aagttgacca gtgccgttcc
     7741 ggtgctcacc gcgcgcgacg tcgccggagc ggtcgagttc tggaccgacc ggctcgggtt
     7801 ctcccgggac ttcgtggagg acgacttcgc cggtgtggtc cgggacgacg tgaccctgtt
     7861 catcagcgcg gtccaggacc aggtggtgcc ggacaacacc ctggcctggg tgtgggtgcg
     7921 cggcctggac gagctgtacg ccgagtggtc ggaggtcgtg tccacgaact tccgggacgc
     7981 ctccgggccg gccatgaccg agatcggcga gcagccgtgg gggcgggagt tcgccctgcg
     8041 cgacccggcc ggcaactgcg tgcacttcgt ggccgaggag caggactgac acgtgctacg
     8101 agatttcgat tccaccgccg ccttctatga aaggttgggc ttcggaatcg ttttccggga
     8161 cgccggctgg atgatcctcc agcgcgggga tctcatgctg gagttcttcg cccaccccaa
     8221 cttgtttatt gcagcttata atggttacaa ataaagcaat agcatcacaa atttcacaaa
     8281 taaagcattt ttttcactgc attctagttg tggtttgtcc aaactcatca atgtatctta
     8341 tcatgtctgt ataccgtcga cctctagcta gagcttggcg taatcatggt catagctgtt
     8401 tcctgtgtga aattgttatc cgctcacaat tccacacaac atacgagccg gaagcataaa
     8461 gtgtaaagcc tggggtgcct aatgagtgag ctaactcaca ttaattgcgt tgcgctcact
     8521 gcccgctttc cagtcgggaa acctgtcgtg ccagctgcat taatgaatcg gccaacgcgc
     8581 ggggagaggc ggtttgcgta ttgggcgctc ttccgcttcc tcgctcactg actcgctgcg
     8641 ctcggtcgtt cggctgcggc gagcggtatc agctcactca aaggcggtaa tacggttatc
     8701 cacagaatca ggggataacg caggaaagaa catgtgagca aaaggccagc aaaaggccag
     8761 gaaccgtaaa aaggccgcgt tgctggcgtt tttccatagg ctccgccccc ctgacgagca
     8821 tcacaaaaat cgacgctcaa gtcagaggtg gcgaaacccg acaggactat aaagatacca
     8881 ggcgtttccc cctggaagct ccctcgtgcg ctctcctgtt ccgaccctgc cgcttaccgg
     8941 atacctgtcc gcctttctcc cttcgggaag cgtggcgctt tctcatagct cacgctgtag
     9001 gtatctcagt tcggtgtagg tcgttcgctc caagctgggc tgtgtgcacg aaccccccgt
     9061 tcagcccgac cgctgcgcct tatccggtaa ctatcgtctt gagtccaacc cggtaagaca
     9121 cgacttatcg ccactggcag cagccactgg taacaggatt agcagagcga ggtatgtagg
     9181 cggtgctaca gagttcttga agtggtggcc taactacggc tacactagaa gaacagtatt
     9241 tggtatctgc gctctgctga agccagttac cttcggaaaa agagttggta gctcttgatc
     9301 cggcaaacaa accaccgctg gtagcggtgg tttttttgtt tgcaagcagc agattacgcg
     9361 cagaaaaaaa ggatctcaag aagatccttt gatcttttct acggggtctg acgctcagtg
     9421 gaacgaaaac tcacgttaag ggattttggt catgagatta tcaaaaagga tcttcaccta
     9481 gatcctttta aattaaaaat gaagttttaa atcaatctaa agtatatatg agtaaacttg
     9541 gtctgacagt taccaatgct taatcagtga ggcacctatc tcagcgatct gtctatttcg
     9601 ttcatccata gttgcctgac tccccgtcgt gtagataact acgatacggg agggcttacc
     9661 atctggcccc agtgctgcaa tgataccgcg agacccacgc tcaccggctc cagatttatc
     9721 agcaataaac cagccagccg gaagggccga gcgcagaagt ggtcctgcaa ctttatccgc
     9781 ctccatccag tctattaatt gttgccggga agctagagta agtagttcgc cagttaatag
     9841 tttgcgcaac gttgttgcca ttgctacagg catcgtggtg tcacgctcgt cgtttggtat
     9901 ggcttcattc agctccggtt cccaacgatc aaggcgagtt acatgatccc ccatgttgtg
     9961 caaaaaagcg gttagctcct tcggtcctcc gatcgttgtc agaagtaagt tggccgcagt
    10021 gttatcactc atggttatgg cagcactgca taattctctt actgtcatgc catccgtaag
    10081 atgcttttct gtgactggtg agtactcaac caagtcattc tgagaatagt gtatgcggcg
    10141 accgagttgc tcttgcccgg cgtcaatacg ggataatacc gcgccacata gcagaacttt
    10201 aaaagtgctc atcattggaa aacgttcttc ggggcgaaaa ctctcaagga tcttaccgct
    10261 gttgagatcc agttcgatgt aacccactcg tgcacccaac tgatcttcag catcttttac
    10321 tttcaccagc gtttctgggt gagcaaaaac aggaaggcaa aatgccgcaa aaaagggaat
    10381 aagggcgaca cggaaatgtt gaatactcat actcttcctt tttcaatatt attgaagcat
    10441 ttatcagggt tattgtctca tgagcggata catatttgaa tgtatttaga aaaataaaca
    10501 aataggggtt ccgcgcacat ttccccgaaa agtgccacct gac 
//
