# Supplementary material for: Identification of proximal SUMO-dependent interactors using SUMO-ID
Source: Nat Commun. 2021 Nov 18;12:6671. doi: 10.1038/s41467-021-26807-6 (PMC8602451; doi:10.1038/s41467-021-26807-6)
Supplement: Supplementary file 12 — Source data [file 41467_2021_26807_MOESM12_ESM.zip › Source_data_file/Sequence files_representative constructs/TRIPZ-CTID195-GSQ-SUMO2nc-PURO.ape]

LOCUS       TRIPZ_CTID195_SU       13043 bp ds-DNA     linear       20-JUL-2021
DEFINITION  
ACCESSION   
VERSION     
SOURCE      
  ORGANISM  
COMMENT     Map assembled from TRIPZ (OpenBiosystems/Dharmacon) and
            PLM00101174+TRIPZ-CTID-SUMO2nc-puro+4604 1104
COMMENT     
COMMENT     ApEinfo:methylated:1
FEATURES             Location/Qualifiers
     misc_feature    3793..5013
                     /locus_tag="UbiquitinC-promoter"
                     /label="UbiquitinC-promoter"
                     /ApEinfo_label="UbiquitinC-promoter"
                     /ApEinfo_fwdcolor="#b3b3b3"
                     /ApEinfo_revcolor="#b3b3b3"
                     /ApEinfo_graphicformat="arrow_data {{0 1 2 0 0 -1} {} 0}
                     width 5 offset 0"
     misc_feature    3425..3432
                     /locus_tag="Asc1"
                     /label="Asc1"
                     /ApEinfo_label="Asc1"
                     /ApEinfo_fwdcolor="#cccccc"
                     /ApEinfo_revcolor="#cccccc"
                     /ApEinfo_graphicformat="arrow_data {{0 1 2 0 0 -1} {} 0}
                     width 5 offset 0"
     misc_feature    5820..6395
                     /locus_tag="IRES"
                     /label="IRES"
                     /ApEinfo_label="IRES"
                     /ApEinfo_fwdcolor="#b3b3b3"
                     /ApEinfo_revcolor="#b3b3b3"
                     /ApEinfo_graphicformat="arrow_data {{0 1 2 0 0 -1} {} 0}
                     width 5 offset 0"
     misc_feature    3433..3498
                     /locus_tag="GSQ linker"
                     /label="GSQ linker"
                     /ApEinfo_label="GSQ linker"
                     /ApEinfo_fwdcolor="#ffff66"
                     /ApEinfo_revcolor="#ffff66"
                     /ApEinfo_graphicformat="arrow_data {{0 1 2 0 0 -1} {} 0}
                     width 5 offset 0"
     misc_feature    6396..6998
                     /locus_tag="PURO"
                     /label="PURO"
                     /ApEinfo_label="PURO"
                     /ApEinfo_fwdcolor="#cc66ff"
                     /ApEinfo_revcolor="#cc66ff"
                     /ApEinfo_graphicformat="arrow_data {{0 1 2 0 0 -1} {} 0}
                     width 5 offset 0"
     misc_feature    3499..3504
                     /locus_tag="EcoR1"
                     /label="EcoR1"
                     /ApEinfo_label="EcoR1"
                     /ApEinfo_fwdcolor="#e6e6e6"
                     /ApEinfo_revcolor="#e6e6e6"
                     /ApEinfo_graphicformat="arrow_data {{0 1 2 0 0 -1} {} 0}
                     width 5 offset 0"
     misc_feature    2723..2991
                     /locus_tag="6x tetO + CMVmin promoter"
                     /label="6x tetO + CMVmin promoter"
                     /ApEinfo_label="6x tetO + CMVmin promoter"
                     /ApEinfo_fwdcolor="#b3b3b3"
                     /ApEinfo_revcolor="#b3b3b3"
                     /ApEinfo_graphicformat="arrow_data {{0 1 2 0 0 -1} {} 0}
                     width 5 offset 0"
     misc_feature    3505..3783
                     /locus_tag="SUMO2 no cut"
                     /label="SUMO2 no cut"
                     /ApEinfo_label="SUMO2 no cut"
                     /ApEinfo_fwdcolor="#ffcc66"
                     /ApEinfo_revcolor="#ffcc66"
                     /ApEinfo_graphicformat="arrow_data {{0 1 2 0 0 -1} {} 0}
                     width 5 offset 0"
     misc_feature    5057..5764
                     /locus_tag="rtTA3"
                     /label="rtTA3"
                     /ApEinfo_label="rtTA3"
                     /ApEinfo_fwdcolor="#66ccff"
                     /ApEinfo_revcolor="#66ccff"
                     /ApEinfo_graphicformat="arrow_data {{0 1 2 0 0 -1} {} 0}
                     width 5 offset 0"
     misc_feature    3845..3864
                     /locus_tag="TRIPZ.seq.rev"
                     /label="TRIPZ.seq.rev"
                     /ApEinfo_label="TRIPZ.seq.rev"
                     /ApEinfo_fwdcolor="#ff0080"
                     /ApEinfo_revcolor="#ff0080"
                     /ApEinfo_graphicformat="arrow_data {{0 1 2 0 0 -1} {} 0}
                     width 5 offset 0"
     misc_feature    2967..2990
                     /locus_tag="tripz-fwAC"
                     /label="tripz-fwAC"
                     /ApEinfo_label="tripz-fwAC"
                     /ApEinfo_fwdcolor="#cccccc"
                     /ApEinfo_revcolor="#cccccc"
                     /ApEinfo_graphicformat="arrow_data {{0 1 2 0 0 -1} {} 0}
                     width 5 offset 0"
     misc_feature    2919..2942
                     /ApEinfo_label=PML04 = TRIPZCMVmin.for
                     /locus_tag="misc_feature"
                     /label="misc_feature"
                     /ApEinfo_label="misc_feature"
                     /ApEinfo_fwdcolor="#e6e6e6"
                     /ApEinfo_revcolor="#e6e6e6"
                     /ApEinfo_graphicformat="arrow_data {{0 1 2 0 0 -1} {} 0}
                     width 5 offset 0"
     primer_bind     complement(10564..10584)
                     /locus_tag="M13-rev"
                     /label="M13-rev"
                     /ApEinfo_label="M13-rev"
                     /ApEinfo_fwdcolor="cyan"
                     /ApEinfo_revcolor="green"
                     /ApEinfo_graphicformat="arrow_data {{0 1 2 0 0 -1} {} 0}
                     width 5 offset 0"
     rep_origin      complement(10952..11634)
                     /locus_tag="ColE1 origin"
                     /label="ColE1 origin"
                     /ApEinfo_label="ColE1 origin"
                     /ApEinfo_fwdcolor="gray50"
                     /ApEinfo_revcolor="gray50"
                     /ApEinfo_graphicformat="arrow_data {{0 1 2 0 0 -1} {} 0}
                     width 5 offset 0"
     misc_binding    complement(10590..10612)
                     /locus_tag="LacO"
                     /label="LacO"
                     /ApEinfo_label="LacO"
                     /ApEinfo_fwdcolor="cornflower blue"
                     /ApEinfo_revcolor="cornflower blue"
                     /ApEinfo_graphicformat="arrow_data {{0 1 2 0 0 -1} {} 0}
                     width 5 offset 0"
     CDS             complement(11732..12391)
                     /locus_tag="AmpR"
                     /label="AmpR"
                     /ApEinfo_label="AmpR"
                     /ApEinfo_fwdcolor="yellow"
                     /ApEinfo_revcolor="yellow"
                     /ApEinfo_graphicformat="arrow_data {{0 1 2 0 0 -1} {} 0}
                     width 5 offset 0"
     misc_feature    2725..2737
                     /locus_tag="tetO"
                     /label="tetO"
                     /ApEinfo_label="tetO"
                     /ApEinfo_fwdcolor="#ffff66"
                     /ApEinfo_revcolor="#ffff66"
                     /ApEinfo_graphicformat="arrow_data {{0 1 2 0 0 -1} {} 0}
                     width 5 offset 0"
     misc_feature    2760..2772
                     /locus_tag="tetO(1)"
                     /label="tetO(1)"
                     /ApEinfo_label="tetO"
                     /ApEinfo_fwdcolor="#ffff66"
                     /ApEinfo_revcolor="#ffff66"
                     /ApEinfo_graphicformat="arrow_data {{0 1 2 0 0 -1} {} 0}
                     width 5 offset 0"
     misc_feature    2796..2808
                     /locus_tag="tetO(2)"
                     /label="tetO(2)"
                     /ApEinfo_label="tetO"
                     /ApEinfo_fwdcolor="#ffff66"
                     /ApEinfo_revcolor="#ffff66"
                     /ApEinfo_graphicformat="arrow_data {{0 1 2 0 0 -1} {} 0}
                     width 5 offset 0"
     misc_feature    2832..2844
                     /locus_tag="tetO(3)"
                     /label="tetO(3)"
                     /ApEinfo_label="tetO"
                     /ApEinfo_fwdcolor="#ffff66"
                     /ApEinfo_revcolor="#ffff66"
                     /ApEinfo_graphicformat="arrow_data {{0 1 2 0 0 -1} {} 0}
                     width 5 offset 0"
     misc_feature    2867..2879
                     /locus_tag="tetO(4)"
                     /label="tetO(4)"
                     /ApEinfo_label="tetO"
                     /ApEinfo_fwdcolor="#ffff66"
                     /ApEinfo_revcolor="#ffff66"
                     /ApEinfo_graphicformat="arrow_data {{0 1 2 0 0 -1} {} 0}
                     width 5 offset 0"
     misc_feature    2903..2915
                     /locus_tag="tetO(5)"
                     /label="tetO(5)"
                     /ApEinfo_label="tetO"
                     /ApEinfo_fwdcolor="#ffff66"
                     /ApEinfo_revcolor="#ffff66"
                     /ApEinfo_graphicformat="arrow_data {{0 1 2 0 0 -1} {} 0}
                     width 5 offset 0"
     misc_feature    2076..2180
                     /locus_tag="cPPT (central polypurine tract)"
                     /label="cPPT (central polypurine tract)"
                     /ApEinfo_label="cPPT (central polypurine tract)"
                     /ApEinfo_fwdcolor="#cccccc"
                     /ApEinfo_revcolor="#cccccc"
                     /ApEinfo_graphicformat="arrow_data {{0 1 2 0 0 -1} {} 0}
                     width 5 offset 0"
     misc_feature    1303..1535
                     /locus_tag="RRE (Rev binding element)"
                     /label="RRE (Rev binding element)"
                     /ApEinfo_label="RRE (Rev binding element)"
                     /ApEinfo_fwdcolor="#cccccc"
                     /ApEinfo_revcolor="#cccccc"
                     /ApEinfo_graphicformat="arrow_data {{0 1 2 0 0 -1} {} 0}
                     width 5 offset 0"
     misc_feature    1..634
                     /locus_tag="HIV 5'LTR"
                     /label="HIV 5'LTR"
                     /ApEinfo_label="HIV 5'LTR"
                     /ApEinfo_fwdcolor="#ff0080"
                     /ApEinfo_revcolor="#ff0080"
                     /ApEinfo_graphicformat="arrow_data {{0 1 2 0 0 -1} {} 0}
                     width 5 offset 0"
     misc_feature    686..823
                     /locus_tag="PSI"
                     /label="PSI"
                     /ApEinfo_label="PSI"
                     /ApEinfo_fwdcolor="#cccccc"
                     /ApEinfo_revcolor="#cccccc"
                     /ApEinfo_graphicformat="arrow_data {{0 1 2 0 0 -1} {} 0}
                     width 5 offset 0"
     misc_feature    7809..8042
                     /locus_tag="SIN 3'LTR"
                     /label="SIN 3'LTR"
                     /ApEinfo_label="SIN 3'LTR"
                     /ApEinfo_fwdcolor="#ff0080"
                     /ApEinfo_revcolor="#ff0080"
                     /ApEinfo_graphicformat="arrow_data {{0 1 2 0 0 -1} {} 0}
                     width 5 offset 0"
     misc_feature    3004..3036
                     /locus_tag="MYC"
                     /label="MYC"
                     /ApEinfo_label="MYC"
                     /ApEinfo_fwdcolor="#ff6666"
                     /ApEinfo_revcolor="#ff6666"
                     /ApEinfo_graphicformat="arrow_data {{0 1 2 0 0 -1} {} 0}
                     width 5 offset 0"
     misc_feature    3046..3423
                     /locus_tag="CTID195"
                     /label="CTID195"
                     /ApEinfo_label="CTID195"
                     /ApEinfo_fwdcolor="cyan"
                     /ApEinfo_revcolor="cyan"
                     /ApEinfo_graphicformat="arrow_data {{0 1 2 0 0 -1} {} 0}
                     width 5 offset 0"
ORIGIN
        1 tggaagggct aattcactcc caaagaagac aagatatcct tgatctgtgg atctaccaca
       61 cacaaggcta cttccctgat tagcagaact acacaccagg gccaggggtc agatatccac
      121 tgacctttgg atggtgctac aagctagtac cagttgagcc agataaggta gaagaggcca
      181 ataaaggaga gaacaccagc ttgttacacc ctgtgagcct gcatgggatg gatgacccgg
      241 agagagaagt gttagagtgg aggtttgaca gccgcctagc atttcatcac gtggcccgag
      301 agctgcatcc ggagtacttc aagaactgct gatatcgagc ttgctacaag ggactttccg
      361 ctggggactt tccagggagg cgtggcctgg gcgggactgg ggagtggcga gccctcagat
      421 cctgcatata agcagctgct ttttgcctgt actgggtctc tctggttaga ccagatctga
      481 gcctgggagc tctctggcta actagggaac ccactgctta agcctcaata aagcttgcct
      541 tgagtgcttc aagtagtgtg tgcccgtctg ttgtgtgact ctggtaacta gagatccctc
      601 agaccctttt agtcagtgtg gaaaatctct agcagtggcg cccgaacagg gacttgaaag
      661 cgaaagggaa accagaggag ctctctcgac gcaggactcg gcttgctgaa gcgcgcacgg
      721 caagaggcga ggggcggcga ctggtgagta cgccaaaaat tttgactagc ggaggctaga
      781 aggagagaga tgggtgcgag agcgtcagta ttaagcgggg gagaattaga tcgcgatggg
      841 aaaaaattcg gttaaggcca gggggaaaga aaaaatataa attaaaacat atagtatggg
      901 caagcaggga gctagaacga ttcgcagtta atcctggcct gttagaaaca tcagaaggct
      961 gtagacaaat actgggacag ctacaaccat cccttcagac aggatcagaa gaacttagat
     1021 cattatataa tacagtagca accctctatt gtgtgcatca aaggatagag ataaaagaca
     1081 ccaaggaagc tttagacaag atagaggaag agcaaaacaa aagtaagacc accgcacagc
     1141 aagcggccgg ccgctgatct tcagacctgg aggaggagat atgagggaca attggagaag
     1201 tgaattatat aaatataaag tagtaaaaat tgaaccatta ggagtagcac ccaccaaggc
     1261 aaagagaaga gtggtgcaga gagaaaaaag agcagtggga ataggagctt tgttccttgg
     1321 gttcttggga gcagcaggaa gcactatggg cgcagcgtca atgacgctga cggtacaggc
     1381 cagacaatta ttgtctggta tagtgcagca gcagaacaat ttgctgaggg ctattgaggc
     1441 gcaacagcat ctgttgcaac tcacagtctg gggcatcaag cagctccagg caagaatcct
     1501 ggctgtggaa agatacctaa aggatcaaca gctcctgggg atttggggtt gctctggaaa
     1561 actcatttgc accactgctg tgccttggaa tgctagttgg agtaataaat ctctggaaca
     1621 gatttggaat cacacgacct ggatggagtg ggacagagaa attaacaatt acacaagctt
     1681 aatacactcc ttaattgaag aatcgcaaaa ccagcaagaa aagaatgaac aagaattatt
     1741 ggaattagat aaatgggcaa gtttgtggaa ttggtttaac ataacaaatt ggctgtggta
     1801 tataaaatta ttcataatga tagtaggagg cttggtaggt ttaagaatag tttttgctgt
     1861 actttctata gtgaatagag ttaggcaggg atattcacca ttatcgtttc agacccacct
     1921 cccaaccccg aggggacccg acaggcccga aggaatagaa gaagaaggtg gagagagaga
     1981 cagagacaga tccattcgat tagtgaacgg atcggcactg cgtgcgccaa ttctgcagac
     2041 aaatggcagt attcatccac aattttaaaa gaaaaggggg gattgggggg tacagtgcag
     2101 gggaaagaat agtagacata atagcaacag acatacaaac taaagaatta caaaaacaaa
     2161 ttacaaaaat tcaaaatttt cgggtttatt acagggacag cagagatcca gtttggttag
     2221 taccgggccc gctctagtcc ggaatcagtc ctgctcctcg gccacgaagt gcacgcagtt
     2281 gccggccggg tcgcgcaggg cgaactcccg cccccacggc tgctcgccga tctcggtcat
     2341 ggccggcccg gaggcgtccc ggaagttcgt ggacacgacc tccgaccact cggcgtacag
     2401 ctcgtccagg ccgcgcaccc acacccaggc cagggtgttg tccggcacca cctggtcctg
     2461 gaccgcgctg atgaacaggg tcacgtcgtc ccggaccaca ccggcgaagt cgtcctccac
     2521 gaagtcccgg gagaacccga gccggtcggt ccagaactcg accgctccgg cgacgtcgcg
     2581 cgcggtgagc accggaacgg cactggtcaa cttggccatg gtggccctcc tatagtgagt
     2641 cgtattatac tatgccgata tactatgccg atgattaatt gtcaacacgt gctgcaggtc
     2701 cgaggttcta gacgagttta cTCCCTATCA GTGATAGAGA acgatgtcga gtttacTCCC
     2761 TATCAGTGAT AGAGAacgta tgtcgagttt acTCCCTATC AGTGATAGAG Aacgtatgtc
     2821 gagtttacTC CCTATCAGTG ATAGAGAacg tatgtcgagt ttaTCCCTAT CAGTGATAGA
     2881 GAacgtatgt cgagtttacT CCCTATCAGT GATAGAGAac gtatgtcgag gtaggcgtgt
     2941 acggtgggag gcctatataa gcagagctcg tttagtgaac cgtcagatcg caccggtgcc
     3001 accatggaac aaaaactcat ctcagaagag gatctgggct ctggcggcga tgctgcacag
     3061 atcgtcattg gcgccgggat taacgtggct atgaggcgcg tggaggaaag cgtggtcaat
     3121 cagggctgga tcacactgca ggaagcaggg attaacctgg acaggaatac tctggccgct
     3181 acgctgatcc gagagctgcg ggcagccctg gaactgttcg agcaggaagg cctggctcca
     3241 tatctgccac ggtgggagaa gctggataac ttcatcaata gacccgtgaa gctgatcatt
     3301 ggggacaaag agattttcgg gattagccgg gggattgata aacagggagc cctgctgctg
     3361 gaacaggacg gagttatcaa accctggatg ggcggagaaa tcagtctgcg gtctgccgaa
     3421 aaggggcgcg ccggcggggg atcttccgga ggcgggggat cttccggagg cgggcaaatt
     3481 tcttacgcaa gtagagggga attcatggcc gacgaaaagc ccaaggaagg agtcaagact
     3541 gagaacaacg atcatattaa tttgaaggtg gcggggcagg atggttctgt ggtgcagttt
     3601 aagattaaga ggcatacacc acttagtaaa ctaatgaaag cctattgtga acgacaggga
     3661 ttgtcaatga ggcagatcag attccgattt gacgggcaac caatcaatga aacagacaca
     3721 cctgcacagt tggaaatgga ggatgaagat acaattgatg tgttccaaca gccaacggga
     3781 ggttaaacgc gtggcctccg cgccgggttt tggcgcctcc cgcgggcgcc cccctcctca
     3841 cggcgagcgc tgccacgtca gacgaagggc gcagcgagcg tcctgatcct tccgcccgga
     3901 cgctcaggac agcggcccgc tgctcataag actcggcctt agaaccccag tatcagcaga
     3961 aggacatttt aggacgggac ttgggtgact ctagggcact ggttttcttt ccagagagcg
     4021 gaacaggcga ggaaaagtag tcccttctcg gcgattctgc ggagggatct ccgtggggcg
     4081 gtgaacgccg atgattatat aaggacgcgc cgggtgtggc acagctagtt ccgtcgcagc
     4141 cgggatttgg gtcgcggttc ttgtttgtgg atcgctgtga tcgtcacttg gtgagtagcg
     4201 ggctgctggg ctggccgggg ctttcgtggc cgccgggccg ctcggtggga cggaagcgtg
     4261 tggagagacc gccaagggct gtagtctggg tccgcgagca aggttgccct gaactggggg
     4321 ttggggggag cgcagcaaaa tggcggctgt tcccgagtct tgaatggaag acgcttgtga
     4381 ggcgggctgt gaggtcgttg aaacaaggtg gggggcatgg tgggcggcaa gaacccaagg
     4441 tcttgaggcc ttcgctaatg cgggaaagct cttattcggg tgagatgggc tggggcacca
     4501 tctggggacc ctgacgtgaa gtttgtcact gactggagaa ctcggtttgt cgtctgttgc
     4561 gggggcggca gttatggcgg tgccgttggg cagtgcaccc gtacctttgg gagcgcgcgc
     4621 cctcgtcgtg tcgtgacgtc acccgttctg ttggcttata atgcagggtg gggccacctg
     4681 ccggtaggtg tgcggtaggc ttttctccgt cgcaggacgc agggttcggg cctagggtag
     4741 gctctcctga atcgacaggc gccggacctc tggtgagggg agggataagt gaggcgtcag
     4801 tttctttggt cggttttatg tacctatctt cttaagtagc tgaagctccg gttttgaact
     4861 atgcgctcgg ggttggcgag tgtgttttgt gaagtttttt aggcaccttt tgaaatgtaa
     4921 tcatttgggt caatatgtaa ttttcagtgt tagactagta aattgtccgc taaattctgg
     4981 ccgtttttgg cttttttgtt agacgctagc ggatccataa cttcgtatag tatacattat
     5041 acgaagttat gccaccATGT CTAGGCTGGA CAAGAGCAAA GTCATAAACG GAGCTCTGGA
     5101 ATTACTCAAT GGTGTCGGTA TCGAAGGCCT GACGACAAGG AAACTCGCTC AAAAGCTGGG
     5161 AGTTGAGCAG CCTACCCTGT ACTGGCACGT GAAGAACAAG CGGGCCCTGC TCGATGCCCT
     5221 GCCAATCGAG ATGCTGGACA GGCATCATAC CCACTTCTGC CCCCTGGAAG GCGAGTCATG
     5281 GCAAGACTTT CTGCGGAACA ACGCCAAGTC ATACCGCTGT GCTCTCCTCT CACATCGCGA
     5341 CGGGGCTAAA GTGCATCTCG GCACCCGCCC AACAGAGAAA CAGTACGAAA CCCTGGAAAA
     5401 TCAGCTCGCG TTCCTGTGTC AGCAAGGCTT CTCCCTGGAG AACGCACTGT ACGCTCTGTC
     5461 CGCCGTGGGC CACTTTACAC TGGGCTGCGT ATTGGAGGAA CAGGAGCATC AAGTAGCAAA
     5521 AGAGGAAAGA GAGACACCTA CCACCGATTC TATGCCCCCA CTTCTGAGAC AAGCAATTGA
     5581 GCTGTTCGAC CGGCAGGGAG CCGAACCTGC CTTCCTTTTC GGCCTGGAAC TAATCATATG
     5641 TGGCCTGGAG AAACAGCTAA AGTGCGAAAG CGGCGGGCCG ACCGACGCCC TTGACGATTT
     5701 TGACTTAGAC ATGCTCCCAG CCGATGCCCT TGACGATTTT GACCTTGACA TGCTCCCCGG
     5761 GTAAataact tcgtatagta tacattatac gaagttatgg atccgcggcc gcaaattccg
     5821 cccctctccc tccccccccc ctaacgttac tggccgaagc cgcttggaat aaggccggtg
     5881 tgcgtttgtc tatatgttat tttccaccat attgccgtct tttggcaatg tgagggcccg
     5941 gaaacctggc cctgtcttct tgacgagcat tcctaggggt ctttcccctc tcgccaaagg
     6001 aatgcaaggt ctgttgaatg tcgtgaagga agcagttcct ctggaagctt cttgaagaca
     6061 aacaacgtct gtagcgaccc tttgcaggca gcggaacccc ccacctggcg acaggtgcct
     6121 ctgcggccaa aagccacgtg tataagatac acctgcaaag gcggcacaac cccagtgcca
     6181 cgttgtgagt tggatagttg tggaaagagt caaatggctc tcctcaagcg tattcaacaa
     6241 ggggctgaag gatgcccaga aggtacccca ttgtatggga tctgatctgg ggcctcggtg
     6301 cacatgcttt acatgtgttt agtcgaggtt aaaaaaacgt ctaggccccc cgaaccacgg
     6361 ggacgtggtt ttcctttgaa aaacacgata ataccATGGC CACCGAGTAC AAGCCCACGG
     6421 TGCGCCTCGC CACCCGCGAC GACGTCCCCC GGGCCGTACG CACCCTCGCC GCCGCGTTCG
     6481 CCGACTACCC CGCCACGCGC CACACCGTCG ACCCGGACCG CCACATCGAG CGGGTCACCG
     6541 AGCTGCAAGA ACTCTTCCTC ACGCGCGTCG GGCTCGACAT CGGCAAGGTG TGGGTCGCGG
     6601 ACGACGGCGC CGCGGTGGCG GTCTGGACCA CGCCGGAGAG CGTCGAAGCG GGGGCGGTGT
     6661 TCGCCGAGAT CGGCTCGCGC ATGGCCGAGT TGAGCGGTTC CCGGCTGGCC GCGCAGCAAC
     6721 AGATGGAAGG CCTCCTGGCG CCGCACCGGC CCAAGGAGCC CGCGTGGTTC CTGGCCACCG
     6781 TCGGCGTCTC GCCCGACCAC CAGGGCAAGG GTCTGGGCAG CGCCGTCGTG CTCCCCGGAG
     6841 TGGAGGCGGC CGAGCGCGCT GGGGTGCCCG CCTTCCTGGA GACCTCCGCG CCCCGCAACC
     6901 TCCCCTTCTA CGAGCGGCTC GGCTTCACCG TCACCGCCGA CGTCGAGGTG CCCGAAGGAC
     6961 CGCGCACCTG GTGCATGACC CGCAAGCCCG GTGCCTGAgt tcgcgtctgg aacaatcaac
     7021 ctctggatta caaaatttgt gaaagattga ctggtattct taactatgtt gctcctttta
     7081 cgctatgtgg atacgctgct ttaatgcctt tgtatcatgc tattgcttcc cgtatggctt
     7141 tcattttctc ctccttgtat aaatcctggt tgctgtctct ttatgaggag ttgtggcccg
     7201 ttgtcaggca acgtggcgtg gtgtgcactg tgtttgctga cgcaaccccc actggttggg
     7261 gcattgccac cacctgtcag ctcctttccg ggactttcgc tttccccctc cctattgcca
     7321 cggcggaact catcgccgcc tgccttgccc gctgctggac aggggctcgg ctgttgggca
     7381 ctgacaattc cgtggtgttg tcggggaagc tgacgtcctt tccatggctg ctcgcctgtg
     7441 ttgccacctg gattctgcgc gggacgtcct tctgctacgt cccttcggcc ctcaatccag
     7501 cggaccttcc ttcccgcggc ctgctgccgg ctctgcggcc tcttccgcgt cttcgccttc
     7561 gccctcagac gagtcggatc tccctttggg ccgcctcccc gcctggaatt aattctgcag
     7621 tcgagaccta gaaaaacatg gagcaatcac aagtagcaat acagcagcta ccaatgctga
     7681 ttgtgcctgg ctagaagcac aagaggagga ggaggtgggt tttccagtca cacctcaggt
     7741 acctttaaga ccaatgactt acaaggcagc tgtagatctt agccactttt taaaagaaaa
     7801 gaggggacTG GAAGGGCTAA TTCACTCCCA ACGAAGACAA GATCTGCTTT TTGCTTGTAC
     7861 TGGGTCTCTC TGGTTAGACC AGATCTGAGC CTGGGAGCTC TCTGGCTAAC TAGGGAACCC
     7921 ACTGCTTAAG CCTCAATAAA GCTTGCCTTG AGTGCTTCAA GTAGTGTGTG CCCGTCTGTT
     7981 GTGTGACTCT GGTAACTAGA GATCCCTCAG ACCCTTTTAG TCAGTGTGGA AAATCTCTAG
     8041 CAGtagtagt tcatgtcatc ttattattca gtatttataa cttgcaaaga aatgaatatc
     8101 agagagtgag aggccttgac attgtttaaa cccgctgatc agcctcgact gtgccttcta
     8161 gttgccagcc atctgttgtt tgcccctccc ccgtgccttc cttgaccctg gaaggtgcca
     8221 ctcccactgt cctttcctaa taaaatgagg aaattgcatc gcattgtctg agtaggtgtc
     8281 attctattct ggggggtggg gtggggcagg acagcaaggg ggaggattgg gaagacaata
     8341 gcaggcatgc tggggatgcg gtgggctcta tggcttctga ggcggaaaga accagctggg
     8401 gctctagggg gtatccccnn nnnnnnnnnn nnnnnnnnnn nnnnnnnnnn nnnnnnnnnn
     8461 nnnnnnnnnn nnnnnnnnnn nnnnnnnnnn nnnnnnnnnn nnnnnnnnnn nnnnnnnnnn
     8521 nnnnnnnnnn nnnnnnnnnn nncnnnnnnn nnnnnnnnnn nnnnnnnnnn nnnnnnnnnn
     8581 nnnnnnnnnn nnnnnnnnnn nnnnnnnnnn nnnnnnnnnn nnnnnnnnnn nnnnannnnn
     8641 nnnnnnnnnn nnnnnnnnnn nnnnnnnnnn nnnnnnnnnn nnnncctttg acgttggagt
     8701 ccacgttctt tnnnnnnnnn nnnnnnnnnn nnnnnnnnnn nnnnnnnnac cctatctcgg
     8761 tctattcttt tgatttataa gggattttgc cgatttcggc ctattggtta aaaaatgagc
     8821 tgatttaaca aaaatttaac gcgaattaat tctgtggaat gtgtgtcagt tagggtgtgg
     8881 aaagtcccca ggctccccag caggcagaag tatgcaaagc atgcatctca attagtcagc
     8941 aaccaggtgt ggaaagtccc caggctcccc agcaggcaga agtatgcaaa gcatgcatct
     9001 caattagtca gcaaccatag tcccgcccct aactccgccc atcccgcccc taactccgcc
     9061 cagttccgcc cattctccgc cccatggctg actaattttt tttatttatg cagaggccga
     9121 ggccgcctct gcctctgagc tattccagaa gtagtgagga ggcttttttg gaggcctagg
     9181 cttttgcaaa aagctcccgg gagcttgtat atccattttc ggatctgatc agcacgtgat
     9241 gaaaaagcct gaactcaccg cgacgtctgt cgagaagttt ctgatcgaaa agttcgacag
     9301 cgtctccgac ctgatgcagc tctcggaggg cgaagaatct cgtgctttca gcttcgatgt
     9361 aggagggcgt ggatatgtcc tgcgggtaaa tagctgcgcc gatggtttct acaaagatcg
     9421 ttatgtttat cggcactttg catcggccgc gctcccgatt ccggaagtgc ttgacattgg
     9481 ggaattaatt cagcgagagc ctgacctatt gcatctcccg ccgtgcacag ggtgtcacgt
     9541 tgcaagacct gcctgaaacc gaactgcccg ctgttctgca gccggtcgcg gaggccatgg
     9601 atgcgatcgc tgcggccgat cttagccaga cgagcgggtt cggcccattc ggaccgcaag
     9661 gaatcggtca atacactaca tggcgtgatt tcatatgcgc gattgctgat ccccatgtgt
     9721 atcactggca aactgtgatg gacgacaccg tcagtgcgtc cgtcgcgcag gctctcgatg
     9781 agctgatgct ttgggccgag gactgccccg aagtccggca cctcgtgcac gcggatttcg
     9841 gctccaacaa tgtcctgacg gacaatggcc gcataacagc ggtcattgac tggagcgagg
     9901 cgatgttcgg ggattcccaa tacgaggtcg ccaacatctt cttctggagg ccgtggttgg
     9961 cttgtatgga gcagcagacg cgctacttcg agcggaggca tccggagctt gcaggatcgc
    10021 cgcggctccg ggcgtatatg ctccgcattg gtcttgacca actctatcag agcttggttg
    10081 acggcaattt cgatgatgca gcttgggcgc agggtcgatg cgacgcaatc gtccgatccg
    10141 gagccgggac tgtcgggcgt acacaaatcg cccgcagaag cgcggccgtc tggaccgatg
    10201 gctgtgtaga agtactcgcc gatagtggaa accgacgccc cagcactcgt ccgagggcaa
    10261 aggaatagca cgtgctacga gatttcgatt ccaccgccgc cttctatgaa aggttgggct
    10321 tcggaatcgt tttccgggac gccggctgga tgatcctcca gcgcggggat ctcatgctgg
    10381 agttcttcgc ccaccccaac ttgtttattg cagcttataa tggttacaaa taaagcaata
    10441 gcatcacaaa tttcacaaat aaagcatttt tttcactgca ttctagttgt ggtttgtcca
    10501 aactcatcaa tgtatcttat catgtctgta taccgtcgac ctctagctag agcttggcgt
    10561 aatcatggtc atagctgttt cctgtgtgaa attgttatcc gctcacaatt ccacacaaca
    10621 tacgagccgg aagcataaag tgtaaagcct ggggtgccta atgagtgagc taactcacat
    10681 taattgcgtt gcgctcactg cccgctttcc agtcgggaaa cctgtcgtgc cagctgcatt
    10741 aatgaatcgg ccaacgcgcg gggagaggcg gtttgcgtat tgggcgctct tccgcttcct
    10801 cgctcactga ctcgctgcgc tcggtcgttc ggctgcggcg agcggtatca gctcactcaa
    10861 aggcggtaat acggttatcc acagaatcag gggataacgc aggaaagaac atgtgagcaa
    10921 aaggccagca aaaggccagg aaccgtaaaa aggccgcgtt gctggcgttt ttccataggc
    10981 tccgcccccc tgacgagcat cacaaaaatc gacgctcaag tcagaggtgg cgaaacccga
    11041 caggactata aagataccag gcgtttcccc ctggaagctc cctcgtgcgc tctcctgttc
    11101 cgaccctgcc gcttaccgga tacctgtccg cctttctccc ttcgggaagc gtggcgcttt
    11161 ctcatagctc acgctgtagg tatctcagtt cggtgtaggt cgttcgctcc aagctgggct
    11221 gtgtgcacga accccccgtt cagcccgacc gctgcgcctt atccggtaac tatcgtcttg
    11281 agtccaaccc ggtaagacac gacttatcgc cactggcagc agccactggt aacaggatta
    11341 gcagagcgag gtatgtaggc ggtgctacag agttcttgaa gtggtggcct aactacggct
    11401 acactagaag aacagtattt ggtatctgcg ctctgctgaa gccagttacc ttcggaaaaa
    11461 gagttggtag ctcttgatcc ggcaaacaaa ccaccgctgg tagcggtggt ttttttgttt
    11521 gcaagcagca gattacgcgc agaaaaaaag gatctcaaga agatcctttg atcttttcta
    11581 cggggtctga cgctcagtgg aacgaaaact cacgttaagg gattttggtc atgagattat
    11641 caaaaaggat cttcacctag atccttttaa attaaaaatg aagttttaaa tcaatctaaa
    11701 gtatatatga gtaaacttgg tctgacagtt accaatgctt aatcagtgag gcacctatct
    11761 cagcgatctg tctatttcgt tcatccatag ttgcctgact ccccgtcgtg tagataacta
    11821 cgatacggga gggcttacca tctggcccca gtgctgcaat gataccgcga gacccacgct
    11881 caccggctcc agatttatca gcaataaacc agccagccgg aagggccgag cgcagaagtg
    11941 gtcctgcaac tttatccgcc tccatccagt ctattaattg ttgccgggaa gctagagtaa
    12001 gtagttcgcc agttaatagt ttgcgcaacg ttgttgccat tgctacaggc atcgtggtgt
    12061 cacgctcgtc gtttggtatg gcttcattca gctccggttc ccaacgatca aggcgagtta
    12121 catgatcccc catgttgtgc aaaaaagcgg ttagctcctt cggtcctccg atcgttgtca
    12181 gaagtaagtt ggccgcagtg ttatcactca tggttatggc agcactgcat aattctctta
    12241 ctgtcatgcc atccgtaaga tgcttttctg tgactggtga gtactcaacc aagtcattct
    12301 gagaatagtg tatgcggcga ccgagttgct cttgcccggc gtcaatacgg gataataccg
    12361 cgccacatag cagaacttta aaagtgctca tcattggaaa acgttcttcg gggcgaaaac
    12421 tctcaaggat cttaccgctg ttgagatcca gttcgatgta acccactcgt gcacccaact
    12481 gatcttcagc atcttttact ttcaccagcg tttctgggtg agcaaaaaca ggaaggcaaa
    12541 atgccgcaaa aaagggaata agggcgacac ggaaatgttg aatactcata ctcttccttt
    12601 ttcaatatta ttgaagcatt tatcagggtt attgtctcat gagcggatac atatttgaat
    12661 gtatttagaa aaataaacaa ataggggttc cgcgcacatt tccccgaaaa gtgccacctg
    12721 acgtcgacgg atcgggagat caacttgttt attgcagctt ataatggtta caaataaagc
    12781 aatagcatca caaatttcac aaataaagca tttttttcac tgcattctag ttgtggtttg
    12841 tccaaactca tcaatgtatc ttatcatgtc tggatcaact ggataactca agctaaccaa
    12901 aatcatccca aacttcccac cccataccct attaccactg ccaattacct gtggtttcat
    12961 ttactctaaa cctgtgattc ctctgaatta ttttcatttt aaagaaattg tatttgttaa
    13021 atatgtacta caaacttagt agt   
//
