# Supplementary material for: Identification of proximal SUMO-dependent interactors using SUMO-ID
Source: Nat Commun. 2021 Nov 18;12:6671. doi: 10.1038/s41467-021-26807-6 (PMC8602451; doi:10.1038/s41467-021-26807-6)
Supplement: Supplementary file 12 — Source data [file 41467_2021_26807_MOESM12_ESM.zip › Source_data_file/Sequence files_representative constructs/Lenti-EFS-NTID255-GSQ-PMLiva-P2A-BLAST.ape]

LOCUS       Lenti_EFS_NTID19       11302 bp ds-DNA     circular     20-JUL-2021
DEFINITION  
ACCESSION   
VERSION     
SOURCE      
  ORGANISM  
COMMENT     Source: http://www.addgene.org/52962/sequences/ lentiCas9-Blast,
            TurboID (Ting lab); Human PML isoform IVa Accession# AF230411
COMMENT     
COMMENT     ApEinfo:methylated:1
FEATURES             Location/Qualifiers
     primer_bind     complement(9144..9164)
                     /locus_tag="M13-rev"
                     /label="M13-rev"
                     /ApEinfo_label="M13-rev"
                     /ApEinfo_fwdcolor="cyan"
                     /ApEinfo_revcolor="green"
                     /ApEinfo_graphicformat="arrow_data {{0 1 2 0 0 -1} {} 0}
                     width 5 offset 0"
     rep_origin      complement(9532..10214)
                     /locus_tag="ColE1 origin"
                     /label="ColE1 origin"
                     /ApEinfo_label="ColE1 origin"
                     /ApEinfo_fwdcolor="gray50"
                     /ApEinfo_revcolor="gray50"
                     /ApEinfo_graphicformat="arrow_data {{0 1 2 0 0 -1} {} 0}
                     width 5 offset 0"
     misc_binding    complement(9170..9192)
                     /locus_tag="LacO"
                     /label="LacO"
                     /ApEinfo_label="LacO"
                     /ApEinfo_fwdcolor="cornflower blue"
                     /ApEinfo_revcolor="cornflower blue"
                     /ApEinfo_graphicformat="arrow_data {{0 1 2 0 0 -1} {} 0}
                     width 5 offset 0"
     CDS             complement(10312..10971)
                     /locus_tag="AmpR"
                     /label="AmpR"
                     /ApEinfo_label="AmpR"
                     /ApEinfo_fwdcolor="yellow"
                     /ApEinfo_revcolor="yellow"
                     /ApEinfo_graphicformat="arrow_data {{0 1 2 0 0 -1} {} 0}
                     width 5 offset 0"
     misc_feature    2879..2905
                     /locus_tag="FLAG epitope"
                     /label="FLAG epitope"
                     /ApEinfo_label="FLAG epitope"
                     /ApEinfo_fwdcolor="#66ccff"
                     /ApEinfo_revcolor="#66ccff"
                     /ApEinfo_graphicformat="arrow_data {{0 1 2 0 0 -1} {} 0}
                     width 5 offset 0"
     misc_feature    2457..2561
                     /locus_tag="cPPT (central polypurine tract)"
                     /label="cPPT (central polypurine tract)"
                     /ApEinfo_label="cPPT (central polypurine tract)"
                     /ApEinfo_fwdcolor="#cccccc"
                     /ApEinfo_revcolor="#cccccc"
                     /ApEinfo_graphicformat="arrow_data {{0 1 2 0 0 -1} {} 0}
                     width 5 offset 0"
     misc_feature    2912..3673
                     /locus_tag="NTID 2-255 (N-terminal TurboID)"
                     /label="NTID 2-255 (N-terminal TurboID)"
                     /ApEinfo_label="NTID 2-255 (N-terminal TurboID)"
                     /ApEinfo_fwdcolor="#ff6666"
                     /ApEinfo_revcolor="#ff6666"
                     /ApEinfo_graphicformat="arrow_data {{0 1 2 0 0 -1} {} 0}
                     width 5 offset 0"
     misc_feature    1684..1916
                     /locus_tag="RRE (Rev binding element)"
                     /label="RRE (Rev binding element)"
                     /ApEinfo_label="RRE (Rev binding element)"
                     /ApEinfo_fwdcolor="#cccccc"
                     /ApEinfo_revcolor="#cccccc"
                     /ApEinfo_graphicformat="arrow_data {{0 1 2 0 0 -1} {} 0}
                     width 5 offset 0"
     misc_feature    6811..6816
                     /locus_tag="Bbs1 site"
                     /label="Bbs1 site"
                     /ApEinfo_label="Bbs1 site"
                     /ApEinfo_fwdcolor="#cccccc"
                     /ApEinfo_revcolor="#cccccc"
                     /ApEinfo_graphicformat="arrow_data {{0 1 2 0 0 -1} {} 0}
                     width 5 offset 0"
     misc_feature    7501..7506
                     /locus_tag="Bbs1 site(1)"
                     /label="Bbs1 site(1)"
                     /ApEinfo_label="Bbs1 site"
                     /ApEinfo_fwdcolor="#cccccc"
                     /ApEinfo_revcolor="#cccccc"
                     /ApEinfo_graphicformat="arrow_data {{0 1 2 0 0 -1} {} 0}
                     width 5 offset 0"
     misc_feature    828..1016
                     /locus_tag="5'LTR"
                     /label="5'LTR"
                     /ApEinfo_label="5'LTR"
                     /ApEinfo_fwdcolor="#cccccc"
                     /ApEinfo_revcolor="#cccccc"
                     /ApEinfo_graphicformat="arrow_data {{0 1 2 0 0 -1} {} 0}
                     width 5 offset 0"
     misc_feature    7101..7289
                     /locus_tag="3' LTR"
                     /label="3' LTR"
                     /ApEinfo_label="3' LTR"
                     /ApEinfo_fwdcolor="#cccccc"
                     /ApEinfo_revcolor="#cccccc"
                     /ApEinfo_graphicformat="arrow_data {{0 1 2 0 0 -1} {} 0}
                     width 5 offset 0"
     misc_feature    5567..5965
                     /locus_tag="Blasticidin resistance gene"
                     /label="Blasticidin resistance gene"
                     /ApEinfo_label="Blasticidin resistance gene"
                     /ApEinfo_fwdcolor="#cc66ff"
                     /ApEinfo_revcolor="#cc66ff"
                     /ApEinfo_graphicformat="arrow_data {{0 1 2 0 0 -1} {} 0}
                     width 5 offset 0"
     misc_feature    5567..5965
                     /locus_tag="Blast"
                     /label="Blast"
                     /ApEinfo_label="Blast"
                     /ApEinfo_fwdcolor="#ff6666"
                     /ApEinfo_revcolor="#ff6666"
                     /ApEinfo_graphicformat="arrow_data {{0 1 2 0 0 -1} {} 0}
                     width 5 offset 0"
     misc_feature    5993..6586
                     /locus_tag="WPRE"
                     /label="WPRE"
                     /ApEinfo_label="WPRE"
                     /ApEinfo_fwdcolor="#6666ff"
                     /ApEinfo_revcolor="#6666ff"
                     /ApEinfo_graphicformat="arrow_data {{0 1 2 0 0 -1} {} 0}
                     width 5 offset 0"
     misc_feature    5645..5650
                     /locus_tag="Bbs1 site(2)"
                     /label="Bbs1 site(2)"
                     /ApEinfo_label="Bbs1 site"
                     /ApEinfo_fwdcolor="#cccccc"
                     /ApEinfo_revcolor="#cccccc"
                     /ApEinfo_graphicformat="arrow_data {{0 1 2 0 0 -1} {} 0}
                     width 5 offset 0"
     misc_feature    6529..6534
                     /locus_tag="Bbs1 site(3)"
                     /label="Bbs1 site(3)"
                     /ApEinfo_label="Bbs1 site"
                     /ApEinfo_fwdcolor="#cccccc"
                     /ApEinfo_revcolor="#cccccc"
                     /ApEinfo_graphicformat="arrow_data {{0 1 2 0 0 -1} {} 0}
                     width 5 offset 0"
     misc_feature    5507..5566
                     /locus_tag="P2A"
                     /label="P2A"
                     /ApEinfo_label="P2A"
                     /ApEinfo_fwdcolor="#e6e6e6"
                     /ApEinfo_revcolor="#e6e6e6"
                     /ApEinfo_graphicformat="arrow_data {{0 1 2 0 0 -1} {} 0}
                     width 5 offset 0"
     misc_feature    3684..3730
                     /locus_tag="GSQ linker"
                     /label="GSQ linker"
                     /ApEinfo_label="GSQ linker"
                     /ApEinfo_fwdcolor="#ffff66"
                     /ApEinfo_revcolor="#ffff66"
                     /ApEinfo_graphicformat="arrow_data {{0 1 2 0 0 -1} {} 0}
                     width 5 offset 0"
     misc_feature    3737..5491
                     /locus_tag="Human PML isoform IVa Accession# AF230411"
                     /label="Human PML isoform IVa Accession# AF230411"
                     /ApEinfo_label="Human PML isoform IVa Accession# AF230411"
                     /ApEinfo_fwdcolor="#ffcc66"
                     /ApEinfo_revcolor="#ffcc66"
                     /ApEinfo_graphicformat="arrow_data {{0 1 2 0 0 -1} {} 0}
                     width 5 offset 0"
ORIGIN
        1 gtcgacggat cgggagatct cccgatcccc tatggtgcac tctcagtaca atctgctctg
       61 atgccgcata gttaagccag tatctgctcc ctgcttgtgt gttggaggtc gctgagtagt
      121 gcgcgagcaa aatttaagct acaacaaggc aaggcttgac cgacaattgc atgaagaatc
      181 tgcttagggt taggcgtttt gcgctgcttc gcgatgtacg ggccagatat acgcgttgac
      241 attgattatt gactagttat taatagtaat caattacggg gtcattagtt catagcccat
      301 atatggagtt ccgcgttaca taacttacgg taaatggccc gcctggctga ccgcccaacg
      361 acccccgccc attgacgtca ataatgacgt atgttcccat agtaacgcca atagggactt
      421 tccattgacg tcaatgggtg gagtatttac ggtaaactgc ccacttggca gtacatcaag
      481 tgtatcatat gccaagtacg ccccctattg acgtcaatga cggtaaatgg cccgcctggc
      541 attatgccca gtacatgacc ttatgggact ttcctacttg gcagtacatc tacgtattag
      601 tcatcgctat taccatggtg atgcggtttt ggcagtacat caatgggcgt ggatagcggt
      661 ttgactcacg gggatttcca agtctccacc ccattgacgt caatgggagt ttgttttggc
      721 accaaaatca acgggacttt ccaaaatgtc gtaacaactc cgccccattg acgcaaatgg
      781 gcggtaggcg tgtacggtgg gaggtctata taagcagcgc gttttgcctg tactgggtct
      841 ctctggttag accagatctg agcctgggag ctctctggct aactagggaa cccactgctt
      901 aagcctcaat aaagcttgcc ttgagtgctt caagtagtgt gtgcccgtct gttgtgtgac
      961 tctggtaact agagatccct cagacccttt tagtcagtgt ggaaaatctc tagcagtggc
     1021 gcccgaacag ggacttgaaa gcgaaaggga aaccagagga gctctctcga cgcaggactc
     1081 ggcttgctga agcgcgcacg gcaagaggcg aggggcggcg actggtgagt acgccaaaaa
     1141 ttttgactag cggaggctag aaggagagag atgggtgcga gagcgtcagt attaagcggg
     1201 ggagaattag atcgcgatgg gaaaaaattc ggttaaggcc agggggaaag aaaaaatata
     1261 aattaaaaca tatagtatgg gcaagcaggg agctagaacg attcgcagtt aatcctggcc
     1321 tgttagaaac atcagaaggc tgtagacaaa tactgggaca gctacaacca tcccttcaga
     1381 caggatcaga agaacttaga tcattatata atacagtagc aaccctctat tgtgtgcatc
     1441 aaaggataga gataaaagac accaaggaag ctttagacaa gatagaggaa gagcaaaaca
     1501 aaagtaagac caccgcacag caagcggccG GCCgctgatc ttcagacctg gaggaggaga
     1561 tatgagggac aattggagaa gtgaattata taaatataaa gtagtaaaaa ttgaaccatt
     1621 aggagtagca cccaccaagg caaagagaag agtggtgcag agagaaaaaa gagcagtggg
     1681 aataggagct ttgttccttg ggttcttggg agcagcagga agcactatgg gcgcagcgtc
     1741 aatgacgctg acggtacagg ccagacaatt attgtctggt atagtgcagc agcagaacaa
     1801 tttgctgagg gctattgagg cgcaacagca tctgttgcaa ctcacagtct ggggcatcaa
     1861 gcagctccag gcaagaatcc tggctgtgga aagataccta aaggatcaac agctcctggg
     1921 gatttggggt tgctctggaa aactcatttg caccactgct gtgccttgga atgctagttg
     1981 gagtaataaa tctctggaac agatttggaa tcacacgacc tggatggagt gggacagaga
     2041 aattaacaat tacacaagct taatacactc cttaattgaa gaatcgcaaa accagcaaga
     2101 aaagaatgaa caagaattat tggaattaga taaatgggca agtttgtgga attggtttaa
     2161 cataacaaat tggctgtggt atataaaatt attcataatg atagtaggag gcttggtagg
     2221 tttaagaata gtttttgctg tactttctat agtgaataga gttaggcagg gatattcacc
     2281 attatcgttt cagacccacc tcccaacccc gaggggaccc gacaggcccg aaggaataga
     2341 agaagaaggt ggagagagag acagagacag atccattcga ttagtgaacg gatcggcact
     2401 gcgtgcgcca attctgcaga caaatggcag tattcatcca caattttaaa agaaaagggg
     2461 ggattggggg gtacagtgca ggggaaagaa tagtagacat aatagcaaca gacatacaaa
     2521 ctaaagaatt acaaaaacaa attacaaaaa ttcaaaattt tcgggtttat tacagggaca
     2581 gcagagatcc agtttggtta attagctagc taggtcttga aaggagtggg aattggctcc
     2641 ggtgcccgtc agtgggcaga gcgcacatcg cccacagtcc ccgagaagtt ggggggaggg
     2701 gtcggcaatt gatccggtgc ctagagaagg tggcgcgggg taaactggga aagtgatgtc
     2761 gtgtactggc tccgcctttt tcccgagggt gggggagaac cgtatataag tgcagtagtc
     2821 gccgtgaacg ttctttttcg caacgggttt gccgccagaa cacaggaccg gtgccaccat
     2881 ggactacaaa gacgatgacg acaagggctc taaagacaat actgtgcctc tgaagctgat
     2941 cgctctcctg gctaatggcg agttccatag tggcgaacag ctgggagaaa ccctgggcat
     3001 gtccagggcc gctatcaaca agcacattca gactctgcgc gactggggcg tggacgtgtt
     3061 caccgtgccc ggaaagggct actctctgcc cgagcctatc ccgctgctga acgctaaaca
     3121 gattctggga cagctggacg gcgggagcgt ggcagtcctg cctgtggtcg actccaccaa
     3181 tcagtacctg ctggatcgaa tcggcgagct gaagagtggg gatgcttgca ttgcagaata
     3241 tcagcaggca gggagaggaa gcagagggag gaaatggttc tctccttttg gagctaacct
     3301 gtacctgagt atgttttggc gcctgaagcg gggaccagca gcaatcggcc tgggcccggt
     3361 catcggaatt gtcatggcag aagcgctgcg aaagctggga gcagacaagg tgcgagtcaa
     3421 atggcccaat gacctgtatc tgcaggatag aaagctggca ggcatcctgg tggagctggc
     3481 cggaataaca ggcgatgctg cacagatcgt cattggcgcc gggattaacg tggctatgag
     3541 gcgcgtggag gaaagcgtgg tcaatcaggg ctggatcaca ctgcaggaag cagggattaa
     3601 cctggacagg aatactctgg ccgctacgct gatccgagag ctgcgggcag ccctggaact
     3661 gttcgagcag gaagggcgcg ccGGCGGGGG ATCTTCCGGA GGCGGGCAAA TTTCTTACGC
     3721 AAGTAGAGGG gaattcatgg agcctgcacc cgcccgatct ccgaggcccc agcaggaccc
     3781 cgcccggccc caggagccca ccatgcctcc ccccgagacc ccctctgaag gccgccagcc
     3841 cagccccagc cccagcccta cagagcgagc ccccgcttcg gaggaggagt tccagtttct
     3901 gcgctgccag caatgccagg cggaagccaa gtgcccgaag ctgctgcctt gtctgcacac
     3961 gctgtgctca ggatgcctgg aggcgtcggg catgcagtgc cccatctgcc aggcgccctg
     4021 gcccctaggt gcagacacac ccgccctgga taacgtcttt ttcgagagtc tgcagcggcg
     4081 cctgtcggtg taccggcaga ttgtggatgc gcaggctgtg tgcacccgct gcaaagagtc
     4141 ggccgacttc tggtgctttg agtgcgagca gctcctctgc gccaagtgct tcgaggcaca
     4201 ccagtggttc ctcaagcacg aggcccggcc cctagcagag ctgcgcaacc agtcggtgcg
     4261 tgagttcctg gacggcaccc gcaagaccaa caacatcttc tgctccaacc ccaaccaccg
     4321 cacccctacg ctgaccagca tctactgccg aggatgttcc aagccgctgt gctgctcgtg
     4381 cgcgctcctt gacagcagcc acagtgagct caagtgcgac atcagcgcag agatccagca
     4441 gcgacaggag gagctggacg ccatgacgca ggcgctgcag gagcaggata gtgcctttgg
     4501 cgcggttcac gcgcagatgc acgcggccgt cggccagctg ggccgcgcgc gtgccgagac
     4561 cgaggagctg atccgcgagc gcgtgcgcca ggtggtagct cacgtgcggg ctcaggagcg
     4621 cgagctgctg gaggctgtgg acgcgcggta ccagcgcgac tacgaggaga tggccagtcg
     4681 gctgggccgc ctggatgctg tgctgcagcg catccgcacg ggcagcgcgc tggtgcagag
     4741 gatgaagtgc tacgcctcgg accaggaggt gctggacatg cacggtttcc tgcgccaggc
     4801 gctctgccgc ctgcgccagg aggagcccca gagcctgcaa gctgccgtgc gcaccgatgg
     4861 cttcgacgag ttcaaggtgc gcctgcagga cctcagctct tgcatcaccc aggggaaaga
     4921 tgcagctgta tccaagaaag ccagcccaga ggctgccagc actcccaggg accctattga
     4981 cgttgacctg gatgtctcca atacaacgac agcccagaag aggaagtgca gccagaccca
     5041 gtgccccagg aaggtcatca agatggagtc tgaggagggg aaggaggcaa ggttggctcg
     5101 gagctccccg gagcagccca ggcccagcac ctccaaggca gtctcaccac cccacctgga
     5161 tggaccgcct agccccagga gccccgtcat aggaagtgag gtcttcctgc ccaacagcaa
     5221 ccacgtggcc agtggcgccg gggaggcaga ggaacgcgtt gtggtgatca gcagctcgga
     5281 agactcagat gccgaaaact cgtcctcccg agagctggat gacagcagca gtgagtccag
     5341 tgacctccag ctggaaggcc ccagcaccct cagggtcctg gacgagaacc ttgctgaccc
     5401 ccaagcagaa gacagacctc tggttttctt tgacctcaag attgacaatg aaagtgggtt
     5461 ctcctggggc tacccccacc cctttctaat tGgcggccgc gGATCCGGCG CAACAAACTT
     5521 CTCTCTGCTG AAACAAGCCG GAGATGTCGA AGAGAATCCT GGACCGatgg ccaagccttt
     5581 gtctcaagaa gaatccaccc tcattgaaag agcaacggct acaatcaaca gcatccccat
     5641 ctctgaagac tacagcgtcg ccagcgcagc tctctctagc gacggccgca tcttcactgg
     5701 tgtcaatgta tatcatttta ctgggggacc ttgtgcagaa ctcgtggtgc tgggcactgc
     5761 tgctgctgcg gcagctggca acctgacttg tatcgtcgcg atcggaaatg agaacagggg
     5821 catcttgagc ccctgcggac ggtgccgaca ggtgcttctc gatctgcatc ctgggatcaa
     5881 agccatagtg aaggacagtg atggacagcc gacggcagtt gggattcgtg aattgctgcc
     5941 ctctggttat gtgtgggagg gctaagaatt aattcgatat caagcttatc ggtaatcaac
     6001 ctctggatta caaaatttgt gaaagattga ctggtattct taactatgtt gctcctttta
     6061 cgctatgtgg atacgctgct ttaatgcctt tgtatcatgc tattgcttcc cgtatggctt
     6121 tcattttctc ctccttgtat aaatcctggt tgctgtctct ttatgaggag ttgtggcccg
     6181 ttgtcaggca acgtggcgtg gtgtgcactg tgtttgctga cgcaaccccc actggttggg
     6241 gcattgccac cacctgtcag ctcctttccg ggactttcgc tttccccctc cctattgcca
     6301 cggcggaact catcgccgcc tgccttgccc gctgctggac aggggctcgg ctgttgggca
     6361 ctgacaattc cgtggtgttg tcggggaaat catcgtcctt tccttggctg ctcgcctgtg
     6421 ttgccacctg gattctgcgc gggacgtcct tctgctacgt cccttcggcc ctcaatccag
     6481 cggaccttcc ttcccgcggc ctgctgccgg ctctgcggcc tcttccgcgt cttcgccttc
     6541 gccctcagac gagtcggatc tccctttggg ccgcctcccc gcatcgatac cgtcgacctc
     6601 gagacctaga aaaacatgga gcaatcacaa gtagcaatac agcagctacc aatgctgatt
     6661 gtgcctggct agaagcacaa gaggaggagg aggtgggttt tccagtcaca cctcaggtac
     6721 ctttaagacc aatgacttac aaggcagctg tagatcttag ccacttttta aaagaaaagg
     6781 ggggactgga agggctaatt cactcccaac gaagacaaga tatccttgat ctgtggatct
     6841 accacacaca aggctacttc cctgattggc agaactacac accagggcca gggatcagat
     6901 atccactgac ctttggatgg tgctacaagc tagtaccagt tgagcaagag aaggtagaag
     6961 aagccaatga aggagagaac acccgcttgt tacaccctgt gagcctgcat gggatggatg
     7021 acccggagag agaagtatta gagtggaggt ttgacagccg cctagcattt catcacatgg
     7081 cccgagagct gcatccggac tgtactgggt ctctctggtt agaccagatc tgagcctggg
     7141 agctctctgg ctaactaggg aacccactgc ttaagcctca ataaagcttg ccttgagtgc
     7201 ttcaagtagt gtgtgcccgt ctgttgtgtg actctggtaa ctagagatcc ctcagaccct
     7261 tttagtcagt gtggaaaatc tctagcaggg cccgtttaaa cccgctgatc agcctcgact
     7321 gtgccttcta gttgccagcc atctgttgtt tgcccctccc ccgtgccttc cttgaccctg
     7381 gaaggtgcca ctcccactgt cctttcctaa taaaatgagg aaattgcatc gcattgtctg
     7441 agtaggtgtc attctattct ggggggtggg gtggggcagg acagcaaggg ggaggattgg
     7501 gaagacaata gcaggcatgc tggggatgcg gtgggctcta tggcttctga ggcggaaaga
     7561 accagctggg gctctagggg gtatccccnn nnnnnnnnnn nnnnnnnnnn nnnnnnnnnn
     7621 nnnnnnnnnn nnnnnnnnnn nnnnnnnnnn nnnnnnnnnn nnnnnnnnnn nnnnnnnnnn
     7681 nnnnnnnnnn nnnnnnnnnn nnnnnnnnnn nncnnnnnnn nnnnnnnnnn nnnnnnnnnn
     7741 nnnnnnnnnn nnnnnnnnnn nnnnnnnnnn nnnnnnnnnn nnnnnnnnnn nnnnnnnnnn
     7801 nnnnannnnn nnnnnnnnnn nnnnnnnnnn nnnnnnnnnn nnnnnnnnnn nnnncctttg
     7861 acgttggagt ccacgttctt tnnnnnnnnn nnnnnnnnnn nnnnnnnnnn nnnnnnnnac
     7921 cctatctcgg tctattcttt tgatttataa gggattttgc cgatttcggc ctattggtta
     7981 aaaaatgagc tgatttaaca aaaatttaac gcgaattaat tctgtggaat gtgtgtcagt
     8041 tagggtgtgg aaagtcccca ggctccccag caggcagaag tatgcaaagc atgcatctca
     8101 attagtcagc aaccaggtgt ggaaagtccc caggctcccc agcaggcaga agtatgcaaa
     8161 gcatgcatct caattagtca gcaaccatag tcccgcccct aactccgccc atcccgcccc
     8221 taactccgcc cagttccgcc cattctccgc cccatggctg actaattttt tttatttatg
     8281 cagaggccga ggccgcctct gcctctgagc tattccagaa gtagtgagga ggcttttttg
     8341 gaggcctagg cttttgcaaa aagctcccgg gagcttgtat atccattttc ggatctgatc
     8401 agcacgtgtt gacaattaat catcggcata gtatatcggc atagtataat acgacaaggt
     8461 gaggaactaa accatggcca agttgaccag tgccgttccg gtgctcaccg cgcgcgacgt
     8521 cgccggagcg gtcgagttct ggaccgaccg gctcgggttc tcccgggact tcgtggagga
     8581 cgacttcgcc ggtgtggtcc gggacgacgt gaccctgttc atcagcgcgg tccaggacca
     8641 ggtggtgccg gacaacaccc tggcctgggt gtgggtgcgc ggcctggacg agctgtacgc
     8701 cgagtggtcg gaggtcgtgt ccacgaactt ccgggacgcc tccgggccgg ccatgaccga
     8761 gatcggcgag cagccgtggg ggcgggagtt cgccctgcgc gacccggccg gcaactgcgt
     8821 gcacttcgtg gccgaggagc aggactgaca cgtgctacga gatttcgatt ccaccgccgc
     8881 cttctatgaa aggttgggct tcggaatcgt tttccgggac gccggctgga tgatcctcca
     8941 gcgcggggat ctcatgctgg agttcttcgc ccaccccaac ttgtttattg cagcttataa
     9001 tggttacaaa taaagcaata gcatcacaaa tttcacaaat aaagcatttt tttcactgca
     9061 ttctagttgt ggtttgtcca aactcatcaa tgtatcttat catgtctgta taccgtcgac
     9121 ctctagctag agcttggcgt aatcatggtc atagctgttt cctgtgtgaa attgttatcc
     9181 gctcacaatt ccacacaaca tacgagccgg aagcataaag tgtaaagcct ggggtgccta
     9241 atgagtgagc taactcacat taattgcgtt gcgctcactg cccgctttcc agtcgggaaa
     9301 cctgtcgtgc cagctgcatt aatgaatcgg ccaacgcgcg gggagaggcg gtttgcgtat
     9361 tgggcgctct tccgcttcct cgctcactga ctcgctgcgc tcggtcgttc ggctgcggcg
     9421 agcggtatca gctcactcaa aggcggtaat acggttatcc acagaatcag gggataacgc
     9481 aggaaagaac atgtgagcaa aaggccagca aaaggccagg aaccgtaaaa aggccgcgtt
     9541 gctggcgttt ttccataggc tccgcccccc tgacgagcat cacaaaaatc gacgctcaag
     9601 tcagaggtgg cgaaacccga caggactata aagataccag gcgtttcccc ctggaagctc
     9661 cctcgtgcgc tctcctgttc cgaccctgcc gcttaccgga tacctgtccg cctttctccc
     9721 ttcgggaagc gtggcgcttt ctcatagctc acgctgtagg tatctcagtt cggtgtaggt
     9781 cgttcgctcc aagctgggct gtgtgcacga accccccgtt cagcccgacc gctgcgcctt
     9841 atccggtaac tatcgtcttg agtccaaccc ggtaagacac gacttatcgc cactggcagc
     9901 agccactggt aacaggatta gcagagcgag gtatgtaggc ggtgctacag agttcttgaa
     9961 gtggtggcct aactacggct acactagaag aacagtattt ggtatctgcg ctctgctgaa
    10021 gccagttacc ttcggaaaaa gagttggtag ctcttgatcc ggcaaacaaa ccaccgctgg
    10081 tagcggtggt ttttttgttt gcaagcagca gattacgcgc agaaaaaaag gatctcaaga
    10141 agatcctttg atcttttcta cggggtctga cgctcagtgg aacgaaaact cacgttaagg
    10201 gattttggtc atgagattat caaaaaggat cttcacctag atccttttaa attaaaaatg
    10261 aagttttaaa tcaatctaaa gtatatatga gtaaacttgg tctgacagtt accaatgctt
    10321 aatcagtgag gcacctatct cagcgatctg tctatttcgt tcatccatag ttgcctgact
    10381 ccccgtcgtg tagataacta cgatacggga gggcttacca tctggcccca gtgctgcaat
    10441 gataccgcga gacccacgct caccggctcc agatttatca gcaataaacc agccagccgg
    10501 aagggccgag cgcagaagtg gtcctgcaac tttatccgcc tccatccagt ctattaattg
    10561 ttgccgggaa gctagagtaa gtagttcgcc agttaatagt ttgcgcaacg ttgttgccat
    10621 tgctacaggc atcgtggtgt cacgctcgtc gtttggtatg gcttcattca gctccggttc
    10681 ccaacgatca aggcgagtta catgatcccc catgttgtgc aaaaaagcgg ttagctcctt
    10741 cggtcctccg atcgttgtca gaagtaagtt ggccgcagtg ttatcactca tggttatggc
    10801 agcactgcat aattctctta ctgtcatgcc atccgtaaga tgcttttctg tgactggtga
    10861 gtactcaacc aagtcattct gagaatagtg tatgcggcga ccgagttgct cttgcccggc
    10921 gtcaatacgg gataataccg cgccacatag cagaacttta aaagtgctca tcattggaaa
    10981 acgttcttcg gggcgaaaac tctcaaggat cttaccgctg ttgagatcca gttcgatgta
    11041 acccactcgt gcacccaact gatcttcagc atcttttact ttcaccagcg tttctgggtg
    11101 agcaaaaaca ggaaggcaaa atgccgcaaa aaagggaata agggcgacac ggaaatgttg
    11161 aatactcata ctcttccttt ttcaatatta ttgaagcatt tatcagggtt attgtctcat
    11221 gagcggatac atatttgaat gtatttagaa aaataaacaa ataggggttc cgcgcacatt
    11281 tccccgaaaa gtgccacctg ac   
//
