# Supplementary material for: Identification of proximal SUMO-dependent interactors using SUMO-ID
Source: Nat Commun. 2021 Nov 18;12:6671. doi: 10.1038/s41467-021-26807-6 (PMC8602451; doi:10.1038/s41467-021-26807-6)
Supplement: Supplementary file 12 — Source data [file 41467_2021_26807_MOESM12_ESM.zip › Source_data_file/Sequence files_representative constructs/TRIPZ-CTID195-GSQ-UBnc-PURO.ape]

LOCUS       TRIPZ_CTID195_SU       12992 bp ds-DNA     linear       20-JUL-2021
DEFINITION  
ACCESSION   
VERSION     
SOURCE      
  ORGANISM  
COMMENT     Map assembled from TRIPZ (OpenBiosystems/Dharmacon) and
            PLM00101176+TRIPZ-CTID-UBnc-puro+4604 1241
COMMENT     
COMMENT     
COMMENT     ApEinfo:methylated:1
FEATURES             Location/Qualifiers
     misc_feature    3742..4962
                     /locus_tag="UbiquitinC-promoter"
                     /label="UbiquitinC-promoter"
                     /ApEinfo_label="UbiquitinC-promoter"
                     /ApEinfo_fwdcolor="#b3b3b3"
                     /ApEinfo_revcolor="#b3b3b3"
                     /ApEinfo_graphicformat="arrow_data {{0 1 2 0 0 -1} {} 0}
                     width 5 offset 0"
     misc_feature    3425..3432
                     /locus_tag="Asc1"
                     /label="Asc1"
                     /ApEinfo_label="Asc1"
                     /ApEinfo_fwdcolor="#cccccc"
                     /ApEinfo_revcolor="#cccccc"
                     /ApEinfo_graphicformat="arrow_data {{0 1 2 0 0 -1} {} 0}
                     width 5 offset 0"
     misc_feature    5769..6344
                     /locus_tag="IRES"
                     /label="IRES"
                     /ApEinfo_label="IRES"
                     /ApEinfo_fwdcolor="#b3b3b3"
                     /ApEinfo_revcolor="#b3b3b3"
                     /ApEinfo_graphicformat="arrow_data {{0 1 2 0 0 -1} {} 0}
                     width 5 offset 0"
     misc_feature    3433..3498
                     /locus_tag="GSQ linker"
                     /label="GSQ linker"
                     /ApEinfo_label="GSQ linker"
                     /ApEinfo_fwdcolor="#ffff66"
                     /ApEinfo_revcolor="#ffff66"
                     /ApEinfo_graphicformat="arrow_data {{0 1 2 0 0 -1} {} 0}
                     width 5 offset 0"
     misc_feature    6345..6947
                     /locus_tag="PURO"
                     /label="PURO"
                     /ApEinfo_label="PURO"
                     /ApEinfo_fwdcolor="#cc66ff"
                     /ApEinfo_revcolor="#cc66ff"
                     /ApEinfo_graphicformat="arrow_data {{0 1 2 0 0 -1} {} 0}
                     width 5 offset 0"
     misc_feature    3499..3504
                     /locus_tag="EcoR1"
                     /label="EcoR1"
                     /ApEinfo_label="EcoR1"
                     /ApEinfo_fwdcolor="#e6e6e6"
                     /ApEinfo_revcolor="#e6e6e6"
                     /ApEinfo_graphicformat="arrow_data {{0 1 2 0 0 -1} {} 0}
                     width 5 offset 0"
     misc_feature    2723..2991
                     /locus_tag="6x tetO + CMVmin promoter"
                     /label="6x tetO + CMVmin promoter"
                     /ApEinfo_label="6x tetO + CMVmin promoter"
                     /ApEinfo_fwdcolor="#b3b3b3"
                     /ApEinfo_revcolor="#b3b3b3"
                     /ApEinfo_graphicformat="arrow_data {{0 1 2 0 0 -1} {} 0}
                     width 5 offset 0"
     misc_feature    3505..3732
                     /locus_tag="Ubiquitin (no cut)"
                     /label="Ubiquitin (no cut)"
                     /ApEinfo_label="Ubiquitin (no cut)"
                     /ApEinfo_fwdcolor="#ffcc66"
                     /ApEinfo_revcolor="#ffcc66"
                     /ApEinfo_graphicformat="arrow_data {{0 1 2 0 0 -1} {} 0}
                     width 5 offset 0"
     misc_feature    5006..5713
                     /locus_tag="rtTA3"
                     /label="rtTA3"
                     /ApEinfo_label="rtTA3"
                     /ApEinfo_fwdcolor="#66ccff"
                     /ApEinfo_revcolor="#66ccff"
                     /ApEinfo_graphicformat="arrow_data {{0 1 2 0 0 -1} {} 0}
                     width 5 offset 0"
     misc_feature    3721..3723
                     /locus_tag="No cut mutation (Proline)"
                     /label="No cut mutation (Proline)"
                     /ApEinfo_label="No cut mutation (Proline)"
                     /ApEinfo_fwdcolor="#ff6666"
                     /ApEinfo_revcolor="#ff6666"
                     /ApEinfo_graphicformat="arrow_data {{0 1 2 0 0 -1} {} 0}
                     width 5 offset 0"
     misc_feature    3794..3813
                     /locus_tag="TRIPZ.seq.rev"
                     /label="TRIPZ.seq.rev"
                     /ApEinfo_label="TRIPZ.seq.rev"
                     /ApEinfo_fwdcolor="#ff0080"
                     /ApEinfo_revcolor="#ff0080"
                     /ApEinfo_graphicformat="arrow_data {{0 1 2 0 0 -1} {} 0}
                     width 5 offset 0"
     misc_feature    2967..2990
                     /locus_tag="tripz-fwAC"
                     /label="tripz-fwAC"
                     /ApEinfo_label="tripz-fwAC"
                     /ApEinfo_fwdcolor="#cccccc"
                     /ApEinfo_revcolor="#cccccc"
                     /ApEinfo_graphicformat="arrow_data {{0 1 2 0 0 -1} {} 0}
                     width 5 offset 0"
     misc_feature    2919..2942
                     /ApEinfo_label=PML04 = TRIPZCMVmin.for
                     /locus_tag="misc_feature"
                     /label="misc_feature"
                     /ApEinfo_label="misc_feature"
                     /ApEinfo_fwdcolor="#e6e6e6"
                     /ApEinfo_revcolor="#e6e6e6"
                     /ApEinfo_graphicformat="arrow_data {{0 1 2 0 0 -1} {} 0}
                     width 5 offset 0"
     primer_bind     complement(10513..10533)
                     /locus_tag="M13-rev"
                     /label="M13-rev"
                     /ApEinfo_label="M13-rev"
                     /ApEinfo_fwdcolor="cyan"
                     /ApEinfo_revcolor="green"
                     /ApEinfo_graphicformat="arrow_data {{0 1 2 0 0 -1} {} 0}
                     width 5 offset 0"
     rep_origin      complement(10901..11583)
                     /locus_tag="ColE1 origin"
                     /label="ColE1 origin"
                     /ApEinfo_label="ColE1 origin"
                     /ApEinfo_fwdcolor="gray50"
                     /ApEinfo_revcolor="gray50"
                     /ApEinfo_graphicformat="arrow_data {{0 1 2 0 0 -1} {} 0}
                     width 5 offset 0"
     misc_binding    complement(10539..10561)
                     /locus_tag="LacO"
                     /label="LacO"
                     /ApEinfo_label="LacO"
                     /ApEinfo_fwdcolor="cornflower blue"
                     /ApEinfo_revcolor="cornflower blue"
                     /ApEinfo_graphicformat="arrow_data {{0 1 2 0 0 -1} {} 0}
                     width 5 offset 0"
     CDS             complement(11681..12340)
                     /locus_tag="AmpR"
                     /label="AmpR"
                     /ApEinfo_label="AmpR"
                     /ApEinfo_fwdcolor="yellow"
                     /ApEinfo_revcolor="yellow"
                     /ApEinfo_graphicformat="arrow_data {{0 1 2 0 0 -1} {} 0}
                     width 5 offset 0"
     misc_feature    2725..2737
                     /locus_tag="tetO"
                     /label="tetO"
                     /ApEinfo_label="tetO"
                     /ApEinfo_fwdcolor="#ffff66"
                     /ApEinfo_revcolor="#ffff66"
                     /ApEinfo_graphicformat="arrow_data {{0 1 2 0 0 -1} {} 0}
                     width 5 offset 0"
     misc_feature    2760..2772
                     /locus_tag="tetO(1)"
                     /label="tetO(1)"
                     /ApEinfo_label="tetO"
                     /ApEinfo_fwdcolor="#ffff66"
                     /ApEinfo_revcolor="#ffff66"
                     /ApEinfo_graphicformat="arrow_data {{0 1 2 0 0 -1} {} 0}
                     width 5 offset 0"
     misc_feature    2796..2808
                     /locus_tag="tetO(2)"
                     /label="tetO(2)"
                     /ApEinfo_label="tetO"
                     /ApEinfo_fwdcolor="#ffff66"
                     /ApEinfo_revcolor="#ffff66"
                     /ApEinfo_graphicformat="arrow_data {{0 1 2 0 0 -1} {} 0}
                     width 5 offset 0"
     misc_feature    2832..2844
                     /locus_tag="tetO(3)"
                     /label="tetO(3)"
                     /ApEinfo_label="tetO"
                     /ApEinfo_fwdcolor="#ffff66"
                     /ApEinfo_revcolor="#ffff66"
                     /ApEinfo_graphicformat="arrow_data {{0 1 2 0 0 -1} {} 0}
                     width 5 offset 0"
     misc_feature    2867..2879
                     /locus_tag="tetO(4)"
                     /label="tetO(4)"
                     /ApEinfo_label="tetO"
                     /ApEinfo_fwdcolor="#ffff66"
                     /ApEinfo_revcolor="#ffff66"
                     /ApEinfo_graphicformat="arrow_data {{0 1 2 0 0 -1} {} 0}
                     width 5 offset 0"
     misc_feature    2903..2915
                     /locus_tag="tetO(5)"
                     /label="tetO(5)"
                     /ApEinfo_label="tetO"
                     /ApEinfo_fwdcolor="#ffff66"
                     /ApEinfo_revcolor="#ffff66"
                     /ApEinfo_graphicformat="arrow_data {{0 1 2 0 0 -1} {} 0}
                     width 5 offset 0"
     misc_feature    2076..2180
                     /locus_tag="cPPT (central polypurine tract)"
                     /label="cPPT (central polypurine tract)"
                     /ApEinfo_label="cPPT (central polypurine tract)"
                     /ApEinfo_fwdcolor="#cccccc"
                     /ApEinfo_revcolor="#cccccc"
                     /ApEinfo_graphicformat="arrow_data {{0 1 2 0 0 -1} {} 0}
                     width 5 offset 0"
     misc_feature    1303..1535
                     /locus_tag="RRE (Rev binding element)"
                     /label="RRE (Rev binding element)"
                     /ApEinfo_label="RRE (Rev binding element)"
                     /ApEinfo_fwdcolor="#cccccc"
                     /ApEinfo_revcolor="#cccccc"
                     /ApEinfo_graphicformat="arrow_data {{0 1 2 0 0 -1} {} 0}
                     width 5 offset 0"
     misc_feature    1..634
                     /locus_tag="HIV 5'LTR"
                     /label="HIV 5'LTR"
                     /ApEinfo_label="HIV 5'LTR"
                     /ApEinfo_fwdcolor="#ff0080"
                     /ApEinfo_revcolor="#ff0080"
                     /ApEinfo_graphicformat="arrow_data {{0 1 2 0 0 -1} {} 0}
                     width 5 offset 0"
     misc_feature    686..823
                     /locus_tag="PSI"
                     /label="PSI"
                     /ApEinfo_label="PSI"
                     /ApEinfo_fwdcolor="#cccccc"
                     /ApEinfo_revcolor="#cccccc"
                     /ApEinfo_graphicformat="arrow_data {{0 1 2 0 0 -1} {} 0}
                     width 5 offset 0"
     misc_feature    7758..7991
                     /locus_tag="SIN 3'LTR"
                     /label="SIN 3'LTR"
                     /ApEinfo_label="SIN 3'LTR"
                     /ApEinfo_fwdcolor="#ff0080"
                     /ApEinfo_revcolor="#ff0080"
                     /ApEinfo_graphicformat="arrow_data {{0 1 2 0 0 -1} {} 0}
                     width 5 offset 0"
     misc_feature    3004..3036
                     /locus_tag="MYC"
                     /label="MYC"
                     /ApEinfo_label="MYC"
                     /ApEinfo_fwdcolor="#ff6666"
                     /ApEinfo_revcolor="#ff6666"
                     /ApEinfo_graphicformat="arrow_data {{0 1 2 0 0 -1} {} 0}
                     width 5 offset 0"
     misc_feature    3046..3423
                     /locus_tag="CTID195"
                     /label="CTID195"
                     /ApEinfo_label="CTID195"
                     /ApEinfo_fwdcolor="cyan"
                     /ApEinfo_revcolor="cyan"
                     /ApEinfo_graphicformat="arrow_data {{0 1 2 0 0 -1} {} 0}
                     width 5 offset 0"
ORIGIN
        1 tggaagggct aattcactcc caaagaagac aagatatcct tgatctgtgg atctaccaca
       61 cacaaggcta cttccctgat tagcagaact acacaccagg gccaggggtc agatatccac
      121 tgacctttgg atggtgctac aagctagtac cagttgagcc agataaggta gaagaggcca
      181 ataaaggaga gaacaccagc ttgttacacc ctgtgagcct gcatgggatg gatgacccgg
      241 agagagaagt gttagagtgg aggtttgaca gccgcctagc atttcatcac gtggcccgag
      301 agctgcatcc ggagtacttc aagaactgct gatatcgagc ttgctacaag ggactttccg
      361 ctggggactt tccagggagg cgtggcctgg gcgggactgg ggagtggcga gccctcagat
      421 cctgcatata agcagctgct ttttgcctgt actgggtctc tctggttaga ccagatctga
      481 gcctgggagc tctctggcta actagggaac ccactgctta agcctcaata aagcttgcct
      541 tgagtgcttc aagtagtgtg tgcccgtctg ttgtgtgact ctggtaacta gagatccctc
      601 agaccctttt agtcagtgtg gaaaatctct agcagtggcg cccgaacagg gacttgaaag
      661 cgaaagggaa accagaggag ctctctcgac gcaggactcg gcttgctgaa gcgcgcacgg
      721 caagaggcga ggggcggcga ctggtgagta cgccaaaaat tttgactagc ggaggctaga
      781 aggagagaga tgggtgcgag agcgtcagta ttaagcgggg gagaattaga tcgcgatggg
      841 aaaaaattcg gttaaggcca gggggaaaga aaaaatataa attaaaacat atagtatggg
      901 caagcaggga gctagaacga ttcgcagtta atcctggcct gttagaaaca tcagaaggct
      961 gtagacaaat actgggacag ctacaaccat cccttcagac aggatcagaa gaacttagat
     1021 cattatataa tacagtagca accctctatt gtgtgcatca aaggatagag ataaaagaca
     1081 ccaaggaagc tttagacaag atagaggaag agcaaaacaa aagtaagacc accgcacagc
     1141 aagcggccgg ccgctgatct tcagacctgg aggaggagat atgagggaca attggagaag
     1201 tgaattatat aaatataaag tagtaaaaat tgaaccatta ggagtagcac ccaccaaggc
     1261 aaagagaaga gtggtgcaga gagaaaaaag agcagtggga ataggagctt tgttccttgg
     1321 gttcttggga gcagcaggaa gcactatggg cgcagcgtca atgacgctga cggtacaggc
     1381 cagacaatta ttgtctggta tagtgcagca gcagaacaat ttgctgaggg ctattgaggc
     1441 gcaacagcat ctgttgcaac tcacagtctg gggcatcaag cagctccagg caagaatcct
     1501 ggctgtggaa agatacctaa aggatcaaca gctcctgggg atttggggtt gctctggaaa
     1561 actcatttgc accactgctg tgccttggaa tgctagttgg agtaataaat ctctggaaca
     1621 gatttggaat cacacgacct ggatggagtg ggacagagaa attaacaatt acacaagctt
     1681 aatacactcc ttaattgaag aatcgcaaaa ccagcaagaa aagaatgaac aagaattatt
     1741 ggaattagat aaatgggcaa gtttgtggaa ttggtttaac ataacaaatt ggctgtggta
     1801 tataaaatta ttcataatga tagtaggagg cttggtaggt ttaagaatag tttttgctgt
     1861 actttctata gtgaatagag ttaggcaggg atattcacca ttatcgtttc agacccacct
     1921 cccaaccccg aggggacccg acaggcccga aggaatagaa gaagaaggtg gagagagaga
     1981 cagagacaga tccattcgat tagtgaacgg atcggcactg cgtgcgccaa ttctgcagac
     2041 aaatggcagt attcatccac aattttaaaa gaaaaggggg gattgggggg tacagtgcag
     2101 gggaaagaat agtagacata atagcaacag acatacaaac taaagaatta caaaaacaaa
     2161 ttacaaaaat tcaaaatttt cgggtttatt acagggacag cagagatcca gtttggttag
     2221 taccgggccc gctctagtcc ggaatcagtc ctgctcctcg gccacgaagt gcacgcagtt
     2281 gccggccggg tcgcgcaggg cgaactcccg cccccacggc tgctcgccga tctcggtcat
     2341 ggccggcccg gaggcgtccc ggaagttcgt ggacacgacc tccgaccact cggcgtacag
     2401 ctcgtccagg ccgcgcaccc acacccaggc cagggtgttg tccggcacca cctggtcctg
     2461 gaccgcgctg atgaacaggg tcacgtcgtc ccggaccaca ccggcgaagt cgtcctccac
     2521 gaagtcccgg gagaacccga gccggtcggt ccagaactcg accgctccgg cgacgtcgcg
     2581 cgcggtgagc accggaacgg cactggtcaa cttggccatg gtggccctcc tatagtgagt
     2641 cgtattatac tatgccgata tactatgccg atgattaatt gtcaacacgt gctgcaggtc
     2701 cgaggttcta gacgagttta cTCCCTATCA GTGATAGAGA acgatgtcga gtttacTCCC
     2761 TATCAGTGAT AGAGAacgta tgtcgagttt acTCCCTATC AGTGATAGAG Aacgtatgtc
     2821 gagtttacTC CCTATCAGTG ATAGAGAacg tatgtcgagt ttaTCCCTAT CAGTGATAGA
     2881 GAacgtatgt cgagtttacT CCCTATCAGT GATAGAGAac gtatgtcgag gtaggcgtgt
     2941 acggtgggag gcctatataa gcagagctcg tttagtgaac cgtcagatcg caccggtgcc
     3001 accatggaac aaaaactcat ctcagaagag gatctgggct ctggcggcga tgctgcacag
     3061 atcgtcattg gcgccgggat taacgtggct atgaggcgcg tggaggaaag cgtggtcaat
     3121 cagggctgga tcacactgca ggaagcaggg attaacctgg acaggaatac tctggccgct
     3181 acgctgatcc gagagctgcg ggcagccctg gaactgttcg agcaggaagg cctggctcca
     3241 tatctgccac ggtgggagaa gctggataac ttcatcaata gacccgtgaa gctgatcatt
     3301 ggggacaaag agattttcgg gattagccgg gggattgata aacagggagc cctgctgctg
     3361 gaacaggacg gagttatcaa accctggatg ggcggagaaa tcagtctgcg gtctgccgaa
     3421 aaggggcgcg ccggcggggg atcttccgga ggcgggggat cttccggagg cgggcaaatt
     3481 tcttacgcaa gtagagggga attcatgcag atcttcgtga agaccctgac tggtaagacc
     3541 atcactctcg aagtggagcc gagtgacacc attgagaatg tcaaggcaaa gatccaagac
     3601 aaggaaggca tccctcctga ccagcagagg ttgatctttg ctgggaaaca gctggaagat
     3661 ggacgcaccc tgtctgacta caacatccag aaagagtcca ccctgcacct ggtcctccgt
     3721 cctagaggtg gttaaacgcg tggcctccgc gccgggtttt ggcgcctccc gcgggcgccc
     3781 ccctcctcac ggcgagcgct gccacgtcag acgaagggcg cagcgagcgt cctgatcctt
     3841 ccgcccggac gctcaggaca gcggcccgct gctcataaga ctcggcctta gaaccccagt
     3901 atcagcagaa ggacatttta ggacgggact tgggtgactc tagggcactg gttttctttc
     3961 cagagagcgg aacaggcgag gaaaagtagt cccttctcgg cgattctgcg gagggatctc
     4021 cgtggggcgg tgaacgccga tgattatata aggacgcgcc gggtgtggca cagctagttc
     4081 cgtcgcagcc gggatttggg tcgcggttct tgtttgtgga tcgctgtgat cgtcacttgg
     4141 tgagtagcgg gctgctgggc tggccggggc tttcgtggcc gccgggccgc tcggtgggac
     4201 ggaagcgtgt ggagagaccg ccaagggctg tagtctgggt ccgcgagcaa ggttgccctg
     4261 aactgggggt tggggggagc gcagcaaaat ggcggctgtt cccgagtctt gaatggaaga
     4321 cgcttgtgag gcgggctgtg aggtcgttga aacaaggtgg ggggcatggt gggcggcaag
     4381 aacccaaggt cttgaggcct tcgctaatgc gggaaagctc ttattcgggt gagatgggct
     4441 ggggcaccat ctggggaccc tgacgtgaag tttgtcactg actggagaac tcggtttgtc
     4501 gtctgttgcg ggggcggcag ttatggcggt gccgttgggc agtgcacccg tacctttggg
     4561 agcgcgcgcc ctcgtcgtgt cgtgacgtca cccgttctgt tggcttataa tgcagggtgg
     4621 ggccacctgc cggtaggtgt gcggtaggct tttctccgtc gcaggacgca gggttcgggc
     4681 ctagggtagg ctctcctgaa tcgacaggcg ccggacctct ggtgagggga gggataagtg
     4741 aggcgtcagt ttctttggtc ggttttatgt acctatcttc ttaagtagct gaagctccgg
     4801 ttttgaacta tgcgctcggg gttggcgagt gtgttttgtg aagtttttta ggcacctttt
     4861 gaaatgtaat catttgggtc aatatgtaat tttcagtgtt agactagtaa attgtccgct
     4921 aaattctggc cgtttttggc ttttttgtta gacgctagcg gatccataac ttcgtatagt
     4981 atacattata cgaagttatg ccaccATGTC TAGGCTGGAC AAGAGCAAAG TCATAAACGG
     5041 AGCTCTGGAA TTACTCAATG GTGTCGGTAT CGAAGGCCTG ACGACAAGGA AACTCGCTCA
     5101 AAAGCTGGGA GTTGAGCAGC CTACCCTGTA CTGGCACGTG AAGAACAAGC GGGCCCTGCT
     5161 CGATGCCCTG CCAATCGAGA TGCTGGACAG GCATCATACC CACTTCTGCC CCCTGGAAGG
     5221 CGAGTCATGG CAAGACTTTC TGCGGAACAA CGCCAAGTCA TACCGCTGTG CTCTCCTCTC
     5281 ACATCGCGAC GGGGCTAAAG TGCATCTCGG CACCCGCCCA ACAGAGAAAC AGTACGAAAC
     5341 CCTGGAAAAT CAGCTCGCGT TCCTGTGTCA GCAAGGCTTC TCCCTGGAGA ACGCACTGTA
     5401 CGCTCTGTCC GCCGTGGGCC ACTTTACACT GGGCTGCGTA TTGGAGGAAC AGGAGCATCA
     5461 AGTAGCAAAA GAGGAAAGAG AGACACCTAC CACCGATTCT ATGCCCCCAC TTCTGAGACA
     5521 AGCAATTGAG CTGTTCGACC GGCAGGGAGC CGAACCTGCC TTCCTTTTCG GCCTGGAACT
     5581 AATCATATGT GGCCTGGAGA AACAGCTAAA GTGCGAAAGC GGCGGGCCGA CCGACGCCCT
     5641 TGACGATTTT GACTTAGACA TGCTCCCAGC CGATGCCCTT GACGATTTTG ACCTTGACAT
     5701 GCTCCCCGGG TAAataactt cgtatagtat acattatacg aagttatgga tccgcggccg
     5761 caaattccgc ccctctccct cccccccccc taacgttact ggccgaagcc gcttggaata
     5821 aggccggtgt gcgtttgtct atatgttatt ttccaccata ttgccgtctt ttggcaatgt
     5881 gagggcccgg aaacctggcc ctgtcttctt gacgagcatt cctaggggtc tttcccctct
     5941 cgccaaagga atgcaaggtc tgttgaatgt cgtgaaggaa gcagttcctc tggaagcttc
     6001 ttgaagacaa acaacgtctg tagcgaccct ttgcaggcag cggaaccccc cacctggcga
     6061 caggtgcctc tgcggccaaa agccacgtgt ataagataca cctgcaaagg cggcacaacc
     6121 ccagtgccac gttgtgagtt ggatagttgt ggaaagagtc aaatggctct cctcaagcgt
     6181 attcaacaag gggctgaagg atgcccagaa ggtaccccat tgtatgggat ctgatctggg
     6241 gcctcggtgc acatgcttta catgtgttta gtcgaggtta aaaaaacgtc taggcccccc
     6301 gaaccacggg gacgtggttt tcctttgaaa aacacgataa taccATGGCC ACCGAGTACA
     6361 AGCCCACGGT GCGCCTCGCC ACCCGCGACG ACGTCCCCCG GGCCGTACGC ACCCTCGCCG
     6421 CCGCGTTCGC CGACTACCCC GCCACGCGCC ACACCGTCGA CCCGGACCGC CACATCGAGC
     6481 GGGTCACCGA GCTGCAAGAA CTCTTCCTCA CGCGCGTCGG GCTCGACATC GGCAAGGTGT
     6541 GGGTCGCGGA CGACGGCGCC GCGGTGGCGG TCTGGACCAC GCCGGAGAGC GTCGAAGCGG
     6601 GGGCGGTGTT CGCCGAGATC GGCTCGCGCA TGGCCGAGTT GAGCGGTTCC CGGCTGGCCG
     6661 CGCAGCAACA GATGGAAGGC CTCCTGGCGC CGCACCGGCC CAAGGAGCCC GCGTGGTTCC
     6721 TGGCCACCGT CGGCGTCTCG CCCGACCACC AGGGCAAGGG TCTGGGCAGC GCCGTCGTGC
     6781 TCCCCGGAGT GGAGGCGGCC GAGCGCGCTG GGGTGCCCGC CTTCCTGGAG ACCTCCGCGC
     6841 CCCGCAACCT CCCCTTCTAC GAGCGGCTCG GCTTCACCGT CACCGCCGAC GTCGAGGTGC
     6901 CCGAAGGACC GCGCACCTGG TGCATGACCC GCAAGCCCGG TGCCTGAgtt cgcgtctgga
     6961 acaatcaacc tctggattac aaaatttgtg aaagattgac tggtattctt aactatgttg
     7021 ctccttttac gctatgtgga tacgctgctt taatgccttt gtatcatgct attgcttccc
     7081 gtatggcttt cattttctcc tccttgtata aatcctggtt gctgtctctt tatgaggagt
     7141 tgtggcccgt tgtcaggcaa cgtggcgtgg tgtgcactgt gtttgctgac gcaaccccca
     7201 ctggttgggg cattgccacc acctgtcagc tcctttccgg gactttcgct ttccccctcc
     7261 ctattgccac ggcggaactc atcgccgcct gccttgcccg ctgctggaca ggggctcggc
     7321 tgttgggcac tgacaattcc gtggtgttgt cggggaagct gacgtccttt ccatggctgc
     7381 tcgcctgtgt tgccacctgg attctgcgcg ggacgtcctt ctgctacgtc ccttcggccc
     7441 tcaatccagc ggaccttcct tcccgcggcc tgctgccggc tctgcggcct cttccgcgtc
     7501 ttcgccttcg ccctcagacg agtcggatct ccctttgggc cgcctccccg cctggaatta
     7561 attctgcagt cgagacctag aaaaacatgg agcaatcaca agtagcaata cagcagctac
     7621 caatgctgat tgtgcctggc tagaagcaca agaggaggag gaggtgggtt ttccagtcac
     7681 acctcaggta cctttaagac caatgactta caaggcagct gtagatctta gccacttttt
     7741 aaaagaaaag aggggacTGG AAGGGCTAAT TCACTCCCAA CGAAGACAAG ATCTGCTTTT
     7801 TGCTTGTACT GGGTCTCTCT GGTTAGACCA GATCTGAGCC TGGGAGCTCT CTGGCTAACT
     7861 AGGGAACCCA CTGCTTAAGC CTCAATAAAG CTTGCCTTGA GTGCTTCAAG TAGTGTGTGC
     7921 CCGTCTGTTG TGTGACTCTG GTAACTAGAG ATCCCTCAGA CCCTTTTAGT CAGTGTGGAA
     7981 AATCTCTAGC AGtagtagtt catgtcatct tattattcag tatttataac ttgcaaagaa
     8041 atgaatatca gagagtgaga ggccttgaca ttgtttaaac ccgctgatca gcctcgactg
     8101 tgccttctag ttgccagcca tctgttgttt gcccctcccc cgtgccttcc ttgaccctgg
     8161 aaggtgccac tcccactgtc ctttcctaat aaaatgagga aattgcatcg cattgtctga
     8221 gtaggtgtca ttctattctg gggggtgggg tggggcagga cagcaagggg gaggattggg
     8281 aagacaatag caggcatgct ggggatgcgg tgggctctat ggcttctgag gcggaaagaa
     8341 ccagctgggg ctctaggggg tatccccnnn nnnnnnnnnn nnnnnnnnnn nnnnnnnnnn
     8401 nnnnnnnnnn nnnnnnnnnn nnnnnnnnnn nnnnnnnnnn nnnnnnnnnn nnnnnnnnnn
     8461 nnnnnnnnnn nnnnnnnnnn nnnnnnnnnn ncnnnnnnnn nnnnnnnnnn nnnnnnnnnn
     8521 nnnnnnnnnn nnnnnnnnnn nnnnnnnnnn nnnnnnnnnn nnnnnnnnnn nnnnnnnnnn
     8581 nnnannnnnn nnnnnnnnnn nnnnnnnnnn nnnnnnnnnn nnnnnnnnnn nnncctttga
     8641 cgttggagtc cacgttcttt nnnnnnnnnn nnnnnnnnnn nnnnnnnnnn nnnnnnnacc
     8701 ctatctcggt ctattctttt gatttataag ggattttgcc gatttcggcc tattggttaa
     8761 aaaatgagct gatttaacaa aaatttaacg cgaattaatt ctgtggaatg tgtgtcagtt
     8821 agggtgtgga aagtccccag gctccccagc aggcagaagt atgcaaagca tgcatctcaa
     8881 ttagtcagca accaggtgtg gaaagtcccc aggctcccca gcaggcagaa gtatgcaaag
     8941 catgcatctc aattagtcag caaccatagt cccgccccta actccgccca tcccgcccct
     9001 aactccgccc agttccgccc attctccgcc ccatggctga ctaatttttt ttatttatgc
     9061 agaggccgag gccgcctctg cctctgagct attccagaag tagtgaggag gcttttttgg
     9121 aggcctaggc ttttgcaaaa agctcccggg agcttgtata tccattttcg gatctgatca
     9181 gcacgtgatg aaaaagcctg aactcaccgc gacgtctgtc gagaagtttc tgatcgaaaa
     9241 gttcgacagc gtctccgacc tgatgcagct ctcggagggc gaagaatctc gtgctttcag
     9301 cttcgatgta ggagggcgtg gatatgtcct gcgggtaaat agctgcgccg atggtttcta
     9361 caaagatcgt tatgtttatc ggcactttgc atcggccgcg ctcccgattc cggaagtgct
     9421 tgacattggg gaattaattc agcgagagcc tgacctattg catctcccgc cgtgcacagg
     9481 gtgtcacgtt gcaagacctg cctgaaaccg aactgcccgc tgttctgcag ccggtcgcgg
     9541 aggccatgga tgcgatcgct gcggccgatc ttagccagac gagcgggttc ggcccattcg
     9601 gaccgcaagg aatcggtcaa tacactacat ggcgtgattt catatgcgcg attgctgatc
     9661 cccatgtgta tcactggcaa actgtgatgg acgacaccgt cagtgcgtcc gtcgcgcagg
     9721 ctctcgatga gctgatgctt tgggccgagg actgccccga agtccggcac ctcgtgcacg
     9781 cggatttcgg ctccaacaat gtcctgacgg acaatggccg cataacagcg gtcattgact
     9841 ggagcgaggc gatgttcggg gattcccaat acgaggtcgc caacatcttc ttctggaggc
     9901 cgtggttggc ttgtatggag cagcagacgc gctacttcga gcggaggcat ccggagcttg
     9961 caggatcgcc gcggctccgg gcgtatatgc tccgcattgg tcttgaccaa ctctatcaga
    10021 gcttggttga cggcaatttc gatgatgcag cttgggcgca gggtcgatgc gacgcaatcg
    10081 tccgatccgg agccgggact gtcgggcgta cacaaatcgc ccgcagaagc gcggccgtct
    10141 ggaccgatgg ctgtgtagaa gtactcgccg atagtggaaa ccgacgcccc agcactcgtc
    10201 cgagggcaaa ggaatagcac gtgctacgag atttcgattc caccgccgcc ttctatgaaa
    10261 ggttgggctt cggaatcgtt ttccgggacg ccggctggat gatcctccag cgcggggatc
    10321 tcatgctgga gttcttcgcc caccccaact tgtttattgc agcttataat ggttacaaat
    10381 aaagcaatag catcacaaat ttcacaaata aagcattttt ttcactgcat tctagttgtg
    10441 gtttgtccaa actcatcaat gtatcttatc atgtctgtat accgtcgacc tctagctaga
    10501 gcttggcgta atcatggtca tagctgtttc ctgtgtgaaa ttgttatccg ctcacaattc
    10561 cacacaacat acgagccgga agcataaagt gtaaagcctg gggtgcctaa tgagtgagct
    10621 aactcacatt aattgcgttg cgctcactgc ccgctttcca gtcgggaaac ctgtcgtgcc
    10681 agctgcatta atgaatcggc caacgcgcgg ggagaggcgg tttgcgtatt gggcgctctt
    10741 ccgcttcctc gctcactgac tcgctgcgct cggtcgttcg gctgcggcga gcggtatcag
    10801 ctcactcaaa ggcggtaata cggttatcca cagaatcagg ggataacgca ggaaagaaca
    10861 tgtgagcaaa aggccagcaa aaggccagga accgtaaaaa ggccgcgttg ctggcgtttt
    10921 tccataggct ccgcccccct gacgagcatc acaaaaatcg acgctcaagt cagaggtggc
    10981 gaaacccgac aggactataa agataccagg cgtttccccc tggaagctcc ctcgtgcgct
    11041 ctcctgttcc gaccctgccg cttaccggat acctgtccgc ctttctccct tcgggaagcg
    11101 tggcgctttc tcatagctca cgctgtaggt atctcagttc ggtgtaggtc gttcgctcca
    11161 agctgggctg tgtgcacgaa ccccccgttc agcccgaccg ctgcgcctta tccggtaact
    11221 atcgtcttga gtccaacccg gtaagacacg acttatcgcc actggcagca gccactggta
    11281 acaggattag cagagcgagg tatgtaggcg gtgctacaga gttcttgaag tggtggccta
    11341 actacggcta cactagaaga acagtatttg gtatctgcgc tctgctgaag ccagttacct
    11401 tcggaaaaag agttggtagc tcttgatccg gcaaacaaac caccgctggt agcggtggtt
    11461 tttttgtttg caagcagcag attacgcgca gaaaaaaagg atctcaagaa gatcctttga
    11521 tcttttctac ggggtctgac gctcagtgga acgaaaactc acgttaaggg attttggtca
    11581 tgagattatc aaaaaggatc ttcacctaga tccttttaaa ttaaaaatga agttttaaat
    11641 caatctaaag tatatatgag taaacttggt ctgacagtta ccaatgctta atcagtgagg
    11701 cacctatctc agcgatctgt ctatttcgtt catccatagt tgcctgactc cccgtcgtgt
    11761 agataactac gatacgggag ggcttaccat ctggccccag tgctgcaatg ataccgcgag
    11821 acccacgctc accggctcca gatttatcag caataaacca gccagccgga agggccgagc
    11881 gcagaagtgg tcctgcaact ttatccgcct ccatccagtc tattaattgt tgccgggaag
    11941 ctagagtaag tagttcgcca gttaatagtt tgcgcaacgt tgttgccatt gctacaggca
    12001 tcgtggtgtc acgctcgtcg tttggtatgg cttcattcag ctccggttcc caacgatcaa
    12061 ggcgagttac atgatccccc atgttgtgca aaaaagcggt tagctccttc ggtcctccga
    12121 tcgttgtcag aagtaagttg gccgcagtgt tatcactcat ggttatggca gcactgcata
    12181 attctcttac tgtcatgcca tccgtaagat gcttttctgt gactggtgag tactcaacca
    12241 agtcattctg agaatagtgt atgcggcgac cgagttgctc ttgcccggcg tcaatacggg
    12301 ataataccgc gccacatagc agaactttaa aagtgctcat cattggaaaa cgttcttcgg
    12361 ggcgaaaact ctcaaggatc ttaccgctgt tgagatccag ttcgatgtaa cccactcgtg
    12421 cacccaactg atcttcagca tcttttactt tcaccagcgt ttctgggtga gcaaaaacag
    12481 gaaggcaaaa tgccgcaaaa aagggaataa gggcgacacg gaaatgttga atactcatac
    12541 tcttcctttt tcaatattat tgaagcattt atcagggtta ttgtctcatg agcggataca
    12601 tatttgaatg tatttagaaa aataaacaaa taggggttcc gcgcacattt ccccgaaaag
    12661 tgccacctga cgtcgacgga tcgggagatc aacttgttta ttgcagctta taatggttac
    12721 aaataaagca atagcatcac aaatttcaca aataaagcat ttttttcact gcattctagt
    12781 tgtggtttgt ccaaactcat caatgtatct tatcatgtct ggatcaactg gataactcaa
    12841 gctaaccaaa atcatcccaa acttcccacc ccatacccta ttaccactgc caattacctg
    12901 tggtttcatt tactctaaac ctgtgattcc tctgaattat tttcatttta aagaaattgt
    12961 atttgttaaa tatgtactac aaacttagta gt  
//
